LOCUS       #164\pAAV\Syn1\CamPARI\version\W391-V398 5575 bp DNA circular SYN 10-JAN-2017
DEFINITION  synthetic circular DNA.
ACCESSION   .
VERSION     .
KEYWORDS    pAAV_hsyn1_CaMPARI_69; 52.
SOURCE      synthetic DNA construct.
  ORGANISM  synthetic DNA construct
REFERENCE   1 (bases 1 to 5575)
  AUTHORS   .
  TITLE     Direct Submission
  JOURNAL   Exported Thursday, Apr 28, 2016 from SnapGene 3.1.2
            http://www.snapgene.com
COMMENT     This file is created by Vector NTI http://www.invitrogen.com/
COMMENT     ORIGDB|GenBank
COMMENT     VNTDATE|-11584353|
COMMENT     VNTDBDATE|-11584353|
COMMENT     LSOWNER|
COMMENT     VNTNAME|#164 pAAV Syn1 CamPARI version W391-V398|
COMMENT     VNTAUTHORNAME|Iris Ohmert|
COMMENT     VNTAUTHORTEL|004940741055085|
COMMENT     VNTAUTHORFAX|004940741058364|
COMMENT     VNTAUTHOREML|iohmert@zmnh.uni-hamburg.de|
COMMENT     VNTAUTHORAD1|Zentrum fuer Molekulare Neurobiologie Hamburg|
COMMENT     VNTAUTHORAD2|Institut fuer Synaptische Physiologie|
COMMENT     VNTAUTHORAD3|Falkenried 94/Martinistr.85|
COMMENT     VNTAUTHORAD4|D-20251 Hamburg|
COMMENT     VNTOAUTHORNAME|UNKNOWN|
COMMENT     Vector_NTI_Display_Data_(Do_Not_Edit!)
COMMENT     (SXF
COMMENT     (CGexDoc "#164 pAAV Syn1 CamPARI version W391-V398" 0 5575
COMMENT     (CDBMol 0 0 1 1 1 0 0 0 0 "" "" 0 0 0 0 (CObList) (CObList)
            (CObList)
COMMENT     (CObList) -1 "")
COMMENT     (CDocSetData 1 1 0 0 0 1 "MAIN" 1 1 1 1 0 0 1 1 1 0 9 10 40 50 0 1 0
COMMENT     (CHomObj 1 0 0 3 100) (CWordArray) (CWordArray)
COMMENT     (CStringList "Acc65I" "AfeI" "AgeI" "ApaI" "AscI" "BamHI" "BclI"
            "BglI"
COMMENT     "BglII" "BoxI" "BshTI" "Bsp1407I" "Bsu15I" "Cfr9I" "ClaI" "Eco147I"
COMMENT     "Eco32I" "EcoRI" "HindIII" "KpnI" "MluI" "NcoI" "NdeI" "NheI" "NotI"
COMMENT     "PasI" "PstI" "SacI" "SalI" "SanDI" "SgsI" "SmaI" "SphI" "XbaI"
            "XhoI"
COMMENT     "AflII" "BspTI") (CStringList "atg" "gtg")
COMMENT     (CStringList "taa" "tga" "tag")
COMMENT     (CObList
COMMENT     #0=(COligo "\337 Actin"
COMMENT     "TCCATGTCCTTATATGGACTCATCTTTGCCTATTGCGACACACACTCAATGAACACCTACTACGCGC
            TGCAAAGAGCCCCGCAGGCCTGAGGTGCCCCCACCTCACCACTCTTCCTATTTTTGTGTAAAAATCCA
            GCTTCTTGTCACCACCTCCAAGGAGGGGGAGGAGGAGGAAGGCAGGTTCCTCTAGGCTGAGCCGAATG
            CCCCTCTGTGGTCCCACGCCACTGATCGCTGCATGCCCACCACCTGGGTACACACAGTCTGTGATTCC
            CGGAGCAGAACGGACCCTGCCCACCCGGTCTTGTGTGCTACTCAGTGGACAGACCCAAGGCAAGAAAG
            GGTGACAAGGACAGGGTCTTCCCAGGCTGGCTTTGAGTTCCTAGCACCGCCCCGCCCCCAATCCTCTG
            TGGCACATGGAGTCTTGGTCCCCAGAGTCCCCCAGCGGCCTCCAGATGGTCTGGGAGGGCAGTTCAGC
            TGTGGCTGCGCATAGCAGACATACAACGGACGGTGGGCCCAGACCCAGGCTGTGTAGACCCAGCCCCC
            CCGCCCCGCAGTGCCTAGGTCACCCACTAACGCCCCAGGCCTGGTCTTGGCTGGGCGTGACTGTTACC
            CTCAAAAGCAGGCAGCTCCAGGGTAAAAGGTGCCCTGCCCTGTAGAGCCCACCTTCCTTCCCAGGGCT
            GCGGCTGGGTAGGTTTGTAGCCTTCATCACGGGCCACCTCCAGCCACTGGACCGCTGGCCCCTGCCCT
            GTCCTGGGGAGTGTGGTCCTGCGACTTCTAAGTGGCCGCAAGCCACCTGACTCCCCCAACACCACACT
            CTACCTCTCAAGCCCAGGTCTCTCCCTAGTGACCCACCCAGCACATTTAGCTAGCTGAGCCCCACAGC
            CAGAGGTCCTCAGGCCCTGCTTTCAGGGCAGTTGCTCTGAAGTCGGCAAGGGGGAGTGACTGCCTGGC
            CACTCCATGCCCTCCAAGAGCTCCTTCTGCAGGAGCGTACAGAACCCAG"
COMMENT     "" 0 (CStringList) 0)
COMMENT     #1=(COligo "Xpress Tag" "CGGGATCTGTACGACGATGACGATAAG" "" 0
COMMENT     (CStringList) 0)
COMMENT     #2=(COligo "WW_L7GFP-N-rv" "GAACTTGTGGCCGTTTACGTC" "..." 0
COMMENT     (CStringList) 0)
COMMENT     #3=(COligo "WW_L7GFP-C-fw2" "TGCTGCCCGACAACCACTACCTG" "..." 0
COMMENT     (CStringList) 0)
COMMENT     #4=(COligo "WW_075 " "TCCCTCAGCACCCAGCAGATTG" "..." 0 (CStringList)
            0)
COMMENT     #5=(COligo "WW_074 " "CAGAACACTGCGAAGCAGAATG" "..." 0 (CStringList)
            0)
COMMENT     #6=(COligo "WW_073 " "GGACCAGGACGCAGATATAGCC" "..." 0 (CStringList)
            0)
COMMENT     #7=(COligo "WW_072 " "GGCGAGCTGAGAAAGCGAGTTG" "..." 0 (CStringList)
            0)
COMMENT     #8=(COligo "WW_071 " "TCCTTCACACGGGCCATGTTTG" "..." 0 (CStringList)
            0)
COMMENT     #9=(COligo "WW_070 " "ACACTATGTCCGGTGCATCAAG" "..." 0 (CStringList)
            0)
COMMENT     #10=(COligo "WW_069 " "CAGATCCCGTGGACTTTGATTG" "..." 0 (CStringList)
            0)
COMMENT     #11=(COligo "WW_068 " "GACTAGACAAGCCCTCACACTC" "..." 0 (CStringList)
            0)
COMMENT     #12=(COligo "WW_067 " "AGCTCTACACCCGGTACACAAG" "..." 0 (CStringList)
            0)
COMMENT     #13=(COligo "WW_064" "ACGGGTCTGAAGTGCTGTCC" "..." 0 (CStringList) 0)
COMMENT     #14=(COligo "WW_063" "GGAGCTAATCAAGCAGGTAGTC" "..." 0 (CStringList)
            0)
COMMENT     #15=(COligo "WW_062" "ACAGAGCTGGAACAGGAGAAG" "..." 0 (CStringList)
            0)
COMMENT     #16=(COligo "WW_061" "TGCCTCATGGAGAAACTGAC" "..." 0 (CStringList) 0)
COMMENT     #17=(COligo "WW_060" "GTGCTGGTCAAGTGGCCTATC" "..." 0 (CStringList)
            0)
COMMENT     #18=(COligo "WW_059" "ATGTGCCCTCTTTGAGAAGC" "..." 0 (CStringList) 0)
COMMENT     #19=(COligo "WW_058" "AGACAGCTGCACAATACCTC" "..." 0 (CStringList) 0)
COMMENT     #20=(COligo "WW_057" "AATGCCTACAGTGGCCAGAAC" "..." 0 (CStringList)
            0)
COMMENT     #21=(COligo "WW_055 " "GAGATATCCCGGCTGACCAATG" "..." 0 (CStringList)
            0)
COMMENT     #22=(COligo "WW_049 " "GCCAATCTACGGGCAGGATGTC" "..." 0 (CStringList)
            0)
COMMENT     #23=(COligo "WW_044" "AAGCTGAGCGGCCTGGATAAG" "..." 0 (CStringList)
            0)
COMMENT     #24=(COligo "WW_043" "CAGCCTGCAGCATGAGATCAC" "..." 0 (CStringList)
            0)
COMMENT     #25=(COligo "WPRE- Ende" "GGGCCGCCTCCCCGCAT" "" 0 (CStringList) 0)
COMMENT     #26=(COligo "WPRE"
COMMENT     "AATTCCCGATAATCAACCTCTGGATTACAAAATTTGTGAAAGATTGACTGGTATTCTTAACTATGTT
            GCTCCTTTTACGC"
COMMENT     "" 0 (CStringList) 0)
COMMENT     #27=(COligo "TO220" "TGCGGGCCTCTTCGCTATTAC " "..." 0 (CStringList)
            0)
COMMENT     #28=(COligo "TO202" "TGACACCTACTCAGACAATGCGATGC" "..." 0
            (CStringList)
COMMENT     0)
COMMENT     #29=(COligo "TmoIMR0105" "CCA ATG GTC GGG CAC TGC TCA A" "..." 0
COMMENT     (CStringList) 0)
COMMENT     #30=(COligo "TL 229" "TGTAGATCATCCCGGGGGA" "B2-214" 0 (CStringList)
            0)
COMMENT     #31=(COligo "TL 228" "TGCCAGAAACAATGCCACAG" "B2-212" 0 (CStringList)
            0)
COMMENT     #32=(COligo "TL 227" "GATCTTGGTGGTGATGACGA" "B2-208" 0 (CStringList)
            0)
COMMENT     #33=(COligo "TL 226" "ACATCCTTCCTAACCAGTGC" "B2-207" 0 (CStringList)
            0)
COMMENT     #34=(COligo "TL 225" "AGACTTGCCCAGGTTCCTG" "B2-205" 0 (CStringList)
            0)
COMMENT     #35=(COligo "Tl 224" "GTACGTGGATGTGGTGTTTG" "B2-110" 0 (CStringList)
            0)
COMMENT     #36=(COligo "TL 223" "TGGGCAATAAACCCTACAGC" "B2-107" 0 (CStringList)
            0)
COMMENT     #37=(COligo "TL 222" "CTTATGATCAGCTCGGTGTG" "hKv3.4-102" 0
COMMENT     (CStringList) 0)
COMMENT     #38=(COligo "TL 221" "GCTTCTTATGATCAGCTCGG" "hKv3.4-101" 0
COMMENT     (CStringList) 0)
COMMENT     #39=(COligo "TL 220" "ACTGACGATGACGGGGACGGGAAG" "DR224" 0
            (CStringList)
COMMENT     0)
COMMENT     #40=(COligo "TL 219" "GAAGAGCAATCGTCAGGACTC" "DR223" 0 (CStringList)
            0)
COMMENT     #41=(COligo "TL 218" "ATGGCGCAGAGACTCCCAACAA" "DR222" 0
            (CStringList) 0)
COMMENT     #42=(COligo "TL 217" "GAGTCCTGACGATTGCTCTTC" "DR127" 0 (CStringList)
            0)
COMMENT     #43=(COligo "TL 216" "GGAGTCTCTGCGCCATTGCAG" "DR126" 0 (CStringList)
            0)
COMMENT     #44=(COligo "TL 215" "GGCGTGCAAGCTTAAGGATG" "DR221" 0 (CStringList)
            0)
COMMENT     #45=(COligo "TL 214" "CAAGGGCCCACTCAATGC" "DR125" 0 (CStringList) 0)
COMMENT     #46=(COligo "TL 213" "GGAGAATTCGCATGATGCG" "DR223" 0 (CStringList)
            0)
COMMENT     #47=(COligo "TL 212" "GGGTGATTGTTAGGACGTTG" "KCND2exon1s" 0
COMMENT     (CStringList) 0)
COMMENT     #48=(COligo "TL 211" "AAACAAATGATTTCCCCGGAG" "KCND2-205" 0
COMMENT     (CStringList) 0)
COMMENT     #49=(COligo "TL 210" "ATTCTTTTCACAGCCAGGGC" "KCND2-exon6as" 0
COMMENT     (CStringList) 0)
COMMENT     #50=(COligo "TL 209" "GGCTGTCCAAATCTTACTTG" "KCND2-exon6s" 0
COMMENT     (CStringList) 0)
COMMENT     #51=(COligo "TL 208" "CATGAGTGCAGAAGACACAC" "KCND2-exon5as" 0
COMMENT     (CStringList) 0)
COMMENT     #52=(COligo "TL 207" "CTAGAGCATGCC" "SphI sense" 0 (CStringList) 0)
COMMENT     #53=(COligo "TL 206 " "TCGAGGCATGCT" "SphI asense" 0 (CStringList)
            0)
COMMENT     #54=(COligo "TL 205" "CTTTCCCCCAATGGTAGTGGGGTAGATGTCTCC" "DR201" 0
COMMENT     (CStringList) 0)
COMMENT     #55=(COligo "TL 204" "TCTACCACGAGCAGAAGAGACAGG" "DR105" 0
            (CStringList)
COMMENT     0)
COMMENT     #56=(COligo "TL 203" "GTCTTGGGGTACATGTCTCC" "DR207" 0 (CStringList)
            0)
COMMENT     #57=(COligo "TL 202" "CATGACGAAGCCATGGCTC" "DR110" 0 (CStringList)
            0)
COMMENT     #58=(COligo "TL 201" "ATGGAGACATCGTTCCAACT" "DR113" 0 (CStringList)
            0)
COMMENT     #59=(COligo "TL 200" "AATCCAGAGCACTGAATAACC" "KCND2-exon2as" 0
COMMENT     (CStringList) 0)
COMMENT     #60=(COligo "TL 199" "TATACTTGGGCAGATTTGAGC" "KCND2-exon5s" 0
COMMENT     (CStringList) 0)
COMMENT     #61=(COligo "TL 198" "CACTACCATTGGGGGAAAG" "DR102" 0 (CStringList)
            0)
COMMENT     #62=(COligo "TL 197" "CCTCATCCTTTTCTGCAAAATAGACAGCAC" "DR204" 0
COMMENT     (CStringList) 0)
COMMENT     #63=(COligo "TL 196" "GGAGACATGTACCCCAAGAC" "DR107" 0 (CStringList)
            0)
COMMENT     #64=(COligo "TL 195" "ACCGACCCTCTGGCCCACGTGGAGGC" "DR112" 0
COMMENT     (CStringList) 0)
COMMENT     #65=(COligo "TL 194" "GGGAATCTCGCTCATCAGC" "DR214" 0 (CStringList)
            0)
COMMENT     #66=(COligo "TL 193" "GGTAGAAATGTCTTTCTGTGAC" "KCND2-exon2s" 0
COMMENT     (CStringList) 0)
COMMENT     #67=(COligo "TL 192" "AAGTATGCACAAAAGCAAATGG" "KCND2-exon4as" 0
COMMENT     (CStringList) 0)
COMMENT     #68=(COligo "TL 191" "GATGCTGGGGAACTGGGAATC" "DR202" 0 (CStringList)
            0)
COMMENT     #69=(COligo "TL 190" "TTAGCTGAGAAGCCAGAGG" "DR104" 0 (CStringList)
            0)
COMMENT     #70=(COligo "TL 189" "CACCAGAAAGCGTCTGGGATG" "DR206" 0 (CStringList)
            0)
COMMENT     #71=(COligo "TL 188" "CATTGGGTACCAGCAGTCC" "DR109" 0 (CStringList)
            0)
COMMENT     #72=(COligo "TL 187" "AGTTGGAACGATGTCTCCAT" "DR211" 0 (CStringList)
            0)
COMMENT     #73=(COligo "TL 186" "GCTGATGAGCGAGATTCCC" "DR114" 0 (CStringList)
            0)
COMMENT     #74=(COligo "TL 185" "AACTACCATTGGGGGAAAG" "DR117" 0 (CStringList)
            0)
COMMENT     #75=(COligo "TL 184" "TAGAGCAGATCTCTCTGTGG" "KCND2-exon4s" 0
COMMENT     (CStringList) 0)
COMMENT     #76=(COligo "TL 183" "CCAGTTCCCCAGCATCCCAGCCTCTTTCTGG" "DR101" 0
COMMENT     (CStringList) 0)
COMMENT     #77=(COligo "TL 182" "CAGACATCAGTTAACATTTTGG" "DR203" 0
            (CStringList) 0)
COMMENT     #78=(COligo "TL 181" "CATCCCAGACGCTTTCTGGTG" "DR106" 0 (CStringList)
            0)
COMMENT     #79=(COligo "TL 180" "GGACTAGAAGACGATCTGG" "DR208" 0 (CStringList)
            0)
COMMENT     #80=(COligo "TL 179" "CATGACGAAGCATGGCTCC" "DR122" 0 (CStringList)
            0)
COMMENT     #81=(COligo "TL 178" "GTTGTTTGGATAGCCATTGTC" "KCND2-exon3as" 0
COMMENT     (CStringList) 0)
COMMENT     #82=(COligo "TL 177" "GAATAACCTACTCGGTCCTG" "hKv42-205" 0
            (CStringList)
COMMENT     0)
COMMENT     #83=(COligo "TL 176" "CAGACACTCCAAGGATGAGGACGACACC" "DR103" 0
COMMENT     (CStringList) 0)
COMMENT     #84=(COligo "TL 175" "CTTCTGCTCGTGGTAGAAGTAGTTGAAATT" "DR205" 0
COMMENT     (CStringList) 0)
COMMENT     #85=(COligo "TL 174" "TTCACCATGGAGTACCTGC" "DR108" 0 (CStringList)
            0)
COMMENT     #86=(COligo "TL 173" "TTATACAAGGGTTCATTCACTG" "KCND-exon3s" 0
COMMENT     (CStringList) 0)
COMMENT     #87=(COligo "TL 172" "GCCCAGGTGTTCTATCAACT" "B3-201" 0 (CStringList)
            0)
COMMENT     #88=(COligo "TL 171" "ATTGTGCGAGCCATGACCAT" "B3-101" 0 (CStringList)
            0)
COMMENT     #89=(COligo "TL 170" "TCCCTCTCTCAAGAGGGTTC" "B2-221" 0 (CStringList)
            0)
COMMENT     #90=(COligo "TL 169" "AGCTGCTGCATGAACAAGAG" "B2-121" 0 (CStringList)
            0)
COMMENT     #91=(COligo "TL 168" "AAGCTGCAGGGTTTGTGATG" "B2-222" 0 (CStringList)
            0)
COMMENT     #92=(COligo "TL 167" "TGATTTCTTCCGAGGAAGCC" "B2-122" 0 (CStringList)
            0)
COMMENT     #93=(COligo "TL 166" "ACCGAGCAAGTCTGGATAAG" "B2-101" 0 (CStringList)
            0)
COMMENT     #94=(COligo "TL 165" "AGTCTGGATAAGTGAGGCTG" "B2-102" 0 (CStringList)
            0)
COMMENT     #95=(COligo "TL 164" "TGCCCCAGCTGGCCATAG" "B2-103" 0 (CStringList)
            0)
COMMENT     #96=(COligo "TL 163" "GAGAGGTTCAGTAACATGCC" "B2-104" 0 (CStringList)
            0)
COMMENT     #97=(COligo "TL 162" "TTCCTCTTCAGGAATTGGGC" "B2-A06" 0 (CStringList)
            0)
COMMENT     #98=(COligo "TL 161" "TCGTCATCACCACCAAGATC" "B2-108" 0 (CStringList)
            0)
COMMENT     #99=(COligo "TL 160" "GTCCAGGAAGCACATAATCG" "B2-109" 0 (CStringList)
            0)
COMMENT     #100=(COligo "TL 159" "CAGGCTGAGTACCACATGTT" "B2-111" 0
            (CStringList) 0)
COMMENT     #101=(COligo "TL 158" "CTGTGGCATTGTTTCTGGCA" "B2-112" 0
            (CStringList) 0)
COMMENT     #102=(COligo "TL 157" "GTAGGGAGTCCCAAAAGAC" "B2-113" 0 (CStringList)
            0)
COMMENT     #103=(COligo "TL 156" "CCTCCCACTTTATACATCGC" "B2-114" 0
            (CStringList) 0)
COMMENT     #104=(COligo "TL 155" "TCACTGATGAAATCCCCTGG" "B2-115" 0
            (CStringList) 0)
COMMENT     #105=(COligo "TL 154" "CACCCAGCCAGTAGTGTC" "B2-116" 0 (CStringList)
            0)
COMMENT     #106=(COligo "TL 153" "AGGTTCACCACGGAAAACAG" "B2-118" 0
            (CStringList) 0)
COMMENT     #107=(COligo "TL 152" "GGTGAATTAACAAACCGGGC" "B2-119" 0
            (CStringList) 0)
COMMENT     #108=(COligo "TL 151 " "GATCACTCTGAGCATCTAGG" "B2-120" 0
            (CStringList)
COMMENT     0)
COMMENT     #109=(COligo "TL 150" "TGGTTGATGACGTGGGTCAT" "B2-201" 0
            (CStringList) 0)
COMMENT     #110=(COligo "TL 149" "CTCTTCCATCGGGGTGTTG" "B2-202" 0 (CStringList)
            0)
COMMENT     #111=(COligo "TL 148" "AGGAGCCTCTGGCTGTCC" "B2-203" 0 (CStringList)
            0)
COMMENT     #112=(COligo "TL 147" "CTGAGGATCTTGTCCTTCAG" "B2-204" 0
            (CStringList) 0)
COMMENT     #113=(COligo "TL 146" "CACTACTGTATCGAACTAGAG" "B2-206" 0
            (CStringList)
COMMENT     0)
COMMENT     #114=(COligo "TL 145" "CGATTATGTGCTTCCTGGAC" "B2-209" 0
            (CStringList) 0)
COMMENT     #115=(COligo "TL 144" "AACATGTGGTACTCAGCCTG" "B2-211" 0
            (CStringList) 0)
COMMENT     #116=(COligo "TL 143" "GTCTTTTGGGACTCCCATAC" "B2-213" 0
            (CStringList) 0)
COMMENT     #117=(COligo "TL 142" "TGATTTCCTGCCTCTGAGTC" "B2-215" 0
            (CStringList) 0)
COMMENT     #118=(COligo "TL 141" "ACCTCCAGCCCTTTGCTTC" "B2-216" 0 (CStringList)
            0)
COMMENT     #119=(COligo "TL 140" "AGGTGCCTTGTGATACACAG" "B3223" 0 (CStringList)
            0)
COMMENT     #120=(COligo "TL 139" "TAAAACTCCAGGGGATCGTC" "B2-218" 0
            (CStringList) 0)
COMMENT     #121=(COligo "TL 138" "CTGGACCCCAGGATTCAAAG" "B2123" 0 (CStringList)
            0)
COMMENT     #122=(COligo "TL 137" "AGTCACTCAGTGCTGGATAC" "R176" 0 (CStringList)
            0)
COMMENT     #123=(COligo "TL 136" "GGCTGCAAATTCTGCCTATG" "R175" 0 (CStringList)
            0)
COMMENT     #124=(COligo "TL 135" "CCTCTGGCCATGGCCACC" "456" 0 (CStringList) 0)
COMMENT     #125=(COligo "TL 134" "TAGTCTCAAACGCTCCCC" "RAX3-2" 0 (CStringList)
            0)
COMMENT     #126=(COligo "TL 133" "GTGCCTCCCTCAATACTGCT" "RAX3-1" 0
            (CStringList) 0)
COMMENT     #127=(COligo "TL 132" "GGCGGTGGATGCATGAAGCC" "RAX2-3" 0
            (CStringList) 0)
COMMENT     #128=(COligo "TL 131" "TTCTGTGAGCATCCAGAGCC" "RAX3-3" 0
            (CStringList) 0)
COMMENT     #129=(COligo "TL 130" "GCATCTTCTCGCCTAGTTG" "RAX2-2" 0 (CStringList)
            0)
COMMENT     #130=(COligo "TL 129" "CCAAGAGGGATGTGAAGC" "RAX2-1" 0 (CStringList)
            0)
COMMENT     #131=(COligo "TL 128" "CCACCATGGAGCAAAAGCTG" "Myc" 0 (CStringList)
            0)
COMMENT     #132=(COligo "TL 127" "TGATGTAGCTGAGTCTAGCC" "62ko4" 0 (CStringList)
            0)
COMMENT     #133=(COligo "TL 126" "TAGTTGAAAATGGGCTTGAA" "62ko3" 0 (CStringList)
            0)
COMMENT     #134=(COligo "TL 125" "ACACAGCGGTCCAGACAGCC" "62ko2" 0 (CStringList)
            0)
COMMENT     #135=(COligo "TL 124" "AAAGTCTGAAGCAAGCCTGG" "62ko1" 0 (CStringList)
            0)
COMMENT     #136=(COligo "TL 123" "ATTCCCGGGGCCAGCTGCAAGGATATGCC" "m628" 0
COMMENT     (CStringList) 0)
COMMENT     #137=(COligo "TL 122" "ATTCTCGAGTCGCCTCCCCAAGCAATTCC" "m627" 0
COMMENT     (CStringList) 0)
COMMENT     #138=(COligo "TL 121" "ATTCCCGGGGCTCAGGGTCCCACCCGGCC" "m626" 0
COMMENT     (CStringList) 0)
COMMENT     #139=(COligo "TL 120" "ATTCTCGAGTGTACTGAGAACTTCAAGAG" "m625" 0
COMMENT     (CStringList) 0)
COMMENT     #140=(COligo "TL 119" "ATGTCTCCATAGCCATCGGTGGTCATGGAGA" "m624" 0
COMMENT     (CStringList) 0)
COMMENT     #141=(COligo "TL 118" "TCTCCATGACCACCGATGGCTATGGAGACAT" "m623" 0
COMMENT     (CStringList) 0)
COMMENT     #142=(COligo "TL 117" "CATCCAGTTAGCACAATAGC" "m622" 0 (CStringList)
            0)
COMMENT     #143=(COligo "TL 116" "GCTGCACTGGCTGGCTCCTG" "m621" 0 (CStringList)
            0)
COMMENT     #144=(COligo "TL 115" "AGAAGATGAGCAAGCCCAAC" "997 new" 0
            (CStringList)
COMMENT     0)
COMMENT     #145=(COligo "TL 114" "CCACGACGACCTGCTGCG" "15EV9S1" 0 (CStringList)
            0)
COMMENT     #146=(COligo "TL 113" "AGTTACTCTTCAGGGCGAGTGCTCCCCCAA" "SEAM8" 0
COMMENT     (CStringList) 0)
COMMENT     #147=(COligo "TL 112" "AGTTACTCTTCACCCCGCTCCTCCTCGGCGCG" "SEAM7" 0
COMMENT     (CStringList) 0)
COMMENT     #148=(COligo "TL 111" "AGTTACTCTTCAACAGAATTCCTGCAGCCC" "SEAM6" 0
COMMENT     (CStringList) 0)
COMMENT     #149=(COligo "TL 110" "AGTTACTCTTCATGGGAATTCGATATCAAG" "SEAM5" 0
COMMENT     (CStringList) 0)
COMMENT     #150=(COligo "TL 109" "AGTTACTCTTCATGTGGGCGGCGCAGG" "SEAM4" 0
COMMENT     (CStringList) 0)
COMMENT     #151=(COligo "TL 108" "AGTTACTCTTCAGCGGGCGAGTGCTCCCCC" "SEAM3" 0
COMMENT     (CStringList) 0)
COMMENT     #152=(COligo "TL 107" "AGTTACTCTTCACGCTCCTCCCTCGGC" "SEAM2" 0
COMMENT     (CStringList) 0)
COMMENT     #153=(COligo "TL 106" "AGTTACTCTTCACCACCATGGAGCCATGGCCC" "SEAM1" 0
COMMENT     (CStringList) 0)
COMMENT     #154=(COligo "TL 105" "TTCACCATGGAGTACCTGC" "325 NEW" 0
            (CStringList) 0)
COMMENT     #155=(COligo "TL 104" "GGACTAGAAGACGATCTGG" "326 NEW" 0
            (CStringList) 0)
COMMENT     #156=(COligo "TL 103" "TATCTACCGCTCCTCCTCGGCGCGGATG" "HAX28" 0
COMMENT     (CStringList) 0)
COMMENT     #157=(COligo "TL 102" "CGCGCCCTGGGACCTCGG" "HAX28" 0 (CStringList)
            0)
COMMENT     #158=(COligo "TL 101" "AATGTCGACCGAGTGCGGGTTGTCCAC" "HAX25" 0
COMMENT     (CStringList) 0)
COMMENT     #159=(COligo "TL 100" "CCTAACGCGGTCCGTTCCTTTTGCA" "HAX24" 0
COMMENT     (CStringList) 0)
COMMENT     #160=(COligo "TL 099" "ATTGAATTCGGCAGGGGGCTCCGTGTGGG" "HAX23" 0
COMMENT     (CStringList) 0)
COMMENT     #161=(COligo "TL 098 " "CACTTGGGGGAGCACTCGCCCGCTCCTCCCTCGGC" "HAX22"
            0
COMMENT     (CStringList) 0)
COMMENT     #162=(COligo "TL 097" "TCCGCGCCGAGGGAGGAGCGGGCGAGT" "HAX21" 0
COMMENT     (CStringList) 0)
COMMENT     #163=(COligo "TL 096" "AATGAATTCCACCATGGAGCCATGGCCCTGCTCC" "HAX20" 0
COMMENT     (CStringList) 0)
COMMENT     #164=(COligo "TL 095" "AAACCCACAAAACCAGCAAGATT" "HAX9" 0
            (CStringList)
COMMENT     0)
COMMENT     #165=(COligo "TL 094" "CACAGATACCACAAATGCTCACC" "HAX8" 0
            (CStringList)
COMMENT     0)
COMMENT     #166=(COligo "TL 093" "GGATGCCGCTGAGGATGCTGCTGAG" "HAX7" 0
COMMENT     (CStringList) 0)
COMMENT     #167=(COligo "TL 092" "GAGTTCGGGCTGCTGCTGCTGTTCC" "HAX6" 0
COMMENT     (CStringList) 0)
COMMENT     #168=(COligo "TL 091" "AAGCGCATCCGCTCTGAA" "HAX5" 0 (CStringList) 0)
COMMENT     #169=(COligo "TL 090" "AGGTGTGGAAGATGGAGGTG" "HAX4" 0 (CStringList)
            0)
COMMENT     #170=(COligo "TL 089" "TCGTGCTGGAGACCGTGTGC" "HAX3" 0 (CStringList)
            0)
COMMENT     #171=(COligo "TL 088" "TACACGTAGAGCACGCGC" "HAX2" 0 (CStringList) 0)
COMMENT     #172=(COligo "TL 087" "ACACGTAGAACGGCAGGAGCG" "HAX1" 0 (CStringList)
            0)
COMMENT     #173=(COligo "TL 086" "CTGACATTAAAGTCTGAAGCC" "hKv42-105" 0
COMMENT     (CStringList) 0)
COMMENT     #174=(COligo "TL 085" "CTTTGCTGCATTAATCTGCAG" "hKv42-202" 0
COMMENT     (CStringList) 0)
COMMENT     #175=(COligo "TL 084" "TGATGGAACCAAGTCAAACTG" "hKv42-104" 0
COMMENT     (CStringList) 0)
COMMENT     #176=(COligo "TL 083" "TCGCGGGAGCCGCCATAGGC" "hKv42P28,31Aas" 0
COMMENT     (CStringList) 0)
COMMENT     #177=(COligo "TL 082" "GGCGGCTCCCGCGAGGCAG" "hKv42P28,31As" 0
COMMENT     (CStringList) 0)
COMMENT     #178=(COligo "TL 081" "TAGCAAGTTCACCAGCATCC" "hKv42-102" 0
COMMENT     (CStringList) 0)
COMMENT     #179=(COligo "TL 080" "AATAAGCACACAGGTGCAGC" "hKv42-202" 0
COMMENT     (CStringList) 0)
COMMENT     #180=(COligo "TL 079" "GGTATACCATCGTCACCATG" "hKv42-103" 0
COMMENT     (CStringList) 0)
COMMENT     #181=(COligo "TL 078" "ACCCTCTGGCACAAATAAGC" "hKv42-203" 0
COMMENT     (CStringList) 0)
COMMENT     #182=(COligo "TL 077" "CCTAGTGTTGTCATGGTGAC" "hKv42-204" 0
COMMENT     (CStringList) 0)
COMMENT     #183=(COligo "TL 076" "GATCAAGCCCAGGTCACATT" "hKv42-104" 0
COMMENT     (CStringList) 0)
COMMENT     #184=(COligo "TL 075" "GAGCATCTTGGGCCCTTTTC" "hKv42T38Aasen" 0
COMMENT     (CStringList) 0)
COMMENT     #185=(COligo "TL 074" "GAAAAGGGCCCAAGATGCTC" "hKv42T38Asen" 0
COMMENT     (CStringList) 0)
COMMENT     #186=(COligo "TL 073" "GAGCATCTTGTTCCCTTTTCCTC" "hKv42T38Dasen" 0
COMMENT     (CStringList) 0)
COMMENT     #187=(COligo "TL 072" "GAAAAGGGAACAAGATGCTCTC" "hkv42T38Dsen" 0
COMMENT     (CStringList) 0)
COMMENT     #188=(COligo "TL 071" "GCTATGGTTACTGGCACCATG" "hKv4.2K379Vas" 0
COMMENT     (CStringList) 0)
COMMENT     #189=(COligo "TL 070" "TAGAAGGCACAGTCGAGG" "PCREV" 0 (CStringList)
            0)
COMMENT     #190=(COligo "TL 069" "CGCGGTGGAGCTCGGTAC" "pAKS2-rev" 0
            (CStringList)
COMMENT     0)
COMMENT     #191=(COligo "TL 068" "AACTAGAAGGCACAGTCGAGG" "pcDNAS3 rev" 0
COMMENT     (CStringList) 0)
COMMENT     #192=(COligo "TL 067" "TCTCTGGCTAACTAGAGAACC" "pcDNA3 sen" 0
COMMENT     (CStringList) 0)
COMMENT     #193=(COligo "TL 066" "GCACCTCCAGTAACCGCACCAG"
            "hKv4.2-T602/607Asense"
COMMENT     0 (CStringList) 0)
COMMENT     #194=(COligo "TL 065" "TGCGGTTACTGGAGGTGCTGGG"
            "hKv4.2-T602/607Aasense"
COMMENT     0 (CStringList) 0)
COMMENT     #195=(COligo "TL 064 " "GTACTCAGGGGCTTCTGGCC" "hKv4.2-S616A" 0
COMMENT     (CStringList) 0)
COMMENT     #196=(COligo "TL 063" "AACCATTCCGTTTGCTCTGC" "hKv4.2/201" 0
COMMENT     (CStringList) 0)
COMMENT     #197=(COligo "TL 062" "CATGGTGCCAGTAACCATAGC" "hKv4.2K379V" 0
COMMENT     (CStringList) 0)
COMMENT     #198=(COligo "TL 061 " "GGCCAGAAGCCCCTGAGTAC" "hKv4.2-S616Asense" 0
COMMENT     (CStringList) 0)
COMMENT     #199=(COligo "TL 060" "AGTTGTGCCTCAGAATTGGG" "hKv4.2/101" 0
COMMENT     (CStringList) 0)
COMMENT     #200=(COligo "TL 059" "GCTGGGGTCTGAACGATTG" "rB3-201" 0
            (CStringList) 0)
COMMENT     #201=(COligo "TL 058" "GACTCTCTGCATCATCTGGTTCTC" "rKv1.2nt678-701" 0
COMMENT     (CStringList) 0)
COMMENT     #202=(COligo "TL 057" "GTACCTGCTGAGGTTCCTC" "rKv2.1nt717-735" 0
COMMENT     (CStringList) 0)
COMMENT     #203=(COligo "TL 056" "ATGGCGGCGGGGGTGGC" "RKR-4.2" 0 (CStringList)
            0)
COMMENT     #204=(COligo "TL 055" "GGCAGGGGATAGTTAGTT" "D3S1570gt" 0
            (CStringList)
COMMENT     0)
COMMENT     #205=(COligo "TL 054" "CGGGATCTTTGGACAACTTG" "DR225" 0 (CStringList)
            0)
COMMENT     #206=(COligo "TL 053" "GCAAGTGACCACATTACTCC" "D3S127gt" 0
            (CStringList)
COMMENT     0)
COMMENT     #207=(COligo "TL 052" "AATCCTTGAAATACAGCAAA" "D3S1570ca" 0
COMMENT     (CStringList) 0)
COMMENT     #208=(COligo "TL 051" "ATTGTCGACCTTTTCCAGTCAACCCTTCT" "21CTas" 0
COMMENT     (CStringList) 0)
COMMENT     #209=(COligo "TL 050" "AGACACTCCAAGGGC" "RCK4 1923" 0 (CStringList)
            0)
COMMENT     #210=(COligo "TL 049" "ATTCCCGGGGATCCCCATCATCGTCAATAAC" "21CTs" 0
COMMENT     (CStringList) 0)
COMMENT     #211=(COligo "TL 048" "ATTCCCGGGGCTGGTGCCCCTGGAGAATGG" "pAS 15s" 0
COMMENT     (CStringList) 0)
COMMENT     #212=(COligo "TL 047" "ATTGTCGACCTTGCGGACCCAGAGCTTTC" "pAS 15as" 0
COMMENT     (CStringList) 0)
COMMENT     #213=(COligo "TL 046" "CTTGGGGACCATGTCTCCATACC" "DR226" 0
            (CStringList)
COMMENT     0)
COMMENT     #214=(COligo "TL 045" "TAACTTCAATTACTTCTATAAGGAGC" "DR131" 0
COMMENT     (CStringList) 0)
COMMENT     #215=(COligo "TL 044" "GGAGACATGGTCCCCAAGACTC" "DR130" 0
            (CStringList)
COMMENT     0)
COMMENT     #216=(COligo "TL 043" "GCATCTAGACTACTTCTTGGAATGCGGC" "beta3 asense"
            0
COMMENT     (CStringList) 0)
COMMENT     #217=(COligo "TL 042" "CAGGAGGCGGCAGCGACCCAAG" "hKv42RKR35-37Asense"
            0
COMMENT     (CStringList) 0)
COMMENT     #218=(COligo "TL 041" "TGGGTCGCTGCCGCCTCCTGCC" "HKV42RKR35-37AS" 0
COMMENT     (CStringList) 0)
COMMENT     #219=(COligo "TL 040" "CATGCAATGTCTTGCAGAAC" "CD4-SENSE" 0
COMMENT     (CStringList) 0)
COMMENT     #220=(COligo "TL 039" "TGAGAACGAGGACATGCATG" "DR129" 0 (CStringList)
            0)
COMMENT     #221=(COligo "TL 038" "GAGGCCTTTAATATCGACCG" "HKV3.4-103" 0
COMMENT     (CStringList) 0)
COMMENT     #222=(COligo "TL 037" "TCAGGATGGGCTCTGTCTC" "HKV3.4-203" 0
COMMENT     (CStringList) 0)
COMMENT     #223=(COligo "TL 036" "TGCCCTCATAAAGGCACATC" "HKV3.4-202" 0
COMMENT     (CStringList) 0)
COMMENT     #224=(COligo "TL 035" "CACTTTGCCCTCATAAAGGC" "HKV3.4-201" 0
COMMENT     (CStringList) 0)
COMMENT     #225=(COligo "TL 034" "GTACTCGAGTTAACAGCAGGTGCTGGTGAC"
            "HKV4.2S531STOP"
COMMENT     0 (CStringList) 0)
COMMENT     #226=(COligo "TL 033 " "TTTGAATTCCACCATGCTGGCAGCCCGGAC"
            "B13ECORI-ATG"
COMMENT     0 (CStringList) 0)
COMMENT     #227=(COligo "TL 032" "TTTCTCGAGTTATGATCTATAGTCCTTCTTG" "B1
            XHO-STOP" 0
COMMENT     (CStringList) 0)
COMMENT     #228=(COligo "TL 031 " "CGGAATTCTATTTCTTGGAATGCGATTTG"
            "RB3-STOP-ECORI"
COMMENT     0 (CStringList) 0)
COMMENT     #229=(COligo "TL 030" "GGGGTACCACCATGCAGGTGTCTATCGC" "RB3-KPNI-ATG"
            0
COMMENT     (CStringList) 0)
COMMENT     #230=(COligo "TL 029" "ACTCATATGCAGGTGTCTATCGCGT" "R\3373NDEI-ATG" 0
COMMENT     (CStringList) 0)
COMMENT     #231=(COligo "TL 028" "GTGAATTCCCTGTATTTCATGCCAGTGC"
            "R\3373ECORIAS81"
COMMENT     0 (CStringList) 0)
COMMENT     #232=(COligo "TL 027" "TGAAGCTTCCACCATGCAGGTGTCTATCGC"
            "RB3-KOZAK-ATG"
COMMENT     0 (CStringList) 0)
COMMENT     #233=(COligo "TL 026" "ACGAATTCATGCAGGTGTCTATCGCGT" "ATG\3373-ECORI"
            0
COMMENT     (CStringList) 0)
COMMENT     #234=(COligo "TL 025" "ACGAATTCCCTGTATTTCATGCCAGTGC" "\3373-ECORI" 0
COMMENT     (CStringList) 0)
COMMENT     #235=(COligo "TL 024" "GTACTCGAGTGACTTAGGATCTATAGTCCT" "RB2-TAA-XHO"
            0
COMMENT     (CStringList) 0)
COMMENT     #236=(COligo "TL 023" "CCCACCCTCCAGCTCCTCCAT" "SCN5ASEQ14" 0
COMMENT     (CStringList) 0)
COMMENT     #237=(COligo "TL 022 " "CCCATGGTGAGTGGGGACCGCA" "SCN5ASEQ13" 0
COMMENT     (CStringList) 0)
COMMENT     #238=(COligo "TL 021" "TGTCAAGTGGGAGGCTGGCATCG" "SCN5ASEQ12" 0
COMMENT     (CStringList) 0)
COMMENT     #239=(COligo "TL 020" "CTCCAGGGGGTATGAAGAGCAGC" "SCN5ASEQ10" 0
COMMENT     (CStringList) 0)
COMMENT     #240=(COligo "TL 019" "CCGAGATGGGCCCCATCAAGTC" "SCN5ASEQ9" 0
COMMENT     (CStringList) 0)
COMMENT     #241=(COligo "TL 018" "GCGGTGAGACCCCAGAGGACAG" "SCN5ASEQ8" 0
COMMENT     (CStringList) 0)
COMMENT     #242=(COligo "TL 017" "GGCCCTGGCCCGCATCCAGA" "SCN5ASEQ7" 0
COMMENT     (CStringList) 0)
COMMENT     #243=(COligo "TL 016" "GAGCTGGGCCTGTCCCGCATG" "SCN5ASEQ6" 0
COMMENT     (CStringList) 0)
COMMENT     #244=(COligo "TL 015" "CAGACACGACCACGCCATCGG" "SCN5ASEQ5" 0
COMMENT     (CStringList) 0)
COMMENT     #245=(COligo "TL 014" "CCTTTGGCCCCAGTAAACAGC" "SCN5ASEQ4" 0
COMMENT     (CStringList) 0)
COMMENT     #246=(COligo "TL 013" "CTGCTCAAGAACGGCACCTCT" "SCN5ASEQ3" 0
COMMENT     (CStringList) 0)
COMMENT     #247=(COligo "TL 012" "TGCGTGTTCATGGCCCAGCAC" "SCN5ASEQ2" 0
COMMENT     (CStringList) 0)
COMMENT     #248=(COligo "TL 011" "AACCCATCTAGCTCAATGC" "TTXIRSSEQPRIM001" 0
COMMENT     (CStringList) 0)
COMMENT     #249=(COligo "TL 010" "AGATCACAGGTCCTCCTCGCTGATCAGCTTC"
COMMENT     "ttx myc asense" 0 (CStringList) 0)
COMMENT     #250=(COligo "TL 009" "TCATTTGTCGTCGTCGTCTTTGTAGTCCTGAGGTCC"
COMMENT     "TTXFLAGASENSE" 0 (CStringList) 0)
COMMENT     #251=(COligo "TL 008" "CCCAGAAGCCCATCCCACGGCCCC" "SENSESCN5A" 0
COMMENT     (CStringList) 0)
COMMENT     #252=(COligo "TL 007" "AGASGCGGCCGCTCATTTGTCGTCGTCGTCTTTGTAGTCC"
COMMENT     "SCN5AFL" 0 (CStringList) 0)
COMMENT     #253=(COligo "TL 006\t" "GCGGCCGCTCACAGGTCCTCCTCGCTGATCAGGCTCC"
COMMENT     "SCN5 MYCAS\t" 0 (CStringList) 0)
COMMENT     #254=(COligo "TL 005\t" "CGTCACCATCATGTTTCTGAT" "SCN5ASENSE" 0
COMMENT     (CStringList) 0)
COMMENT     #255=(COligo "TL 004\t" "GTCATCGACATGCGGAGCAT" "21.CT 1743" 0
COMMENT     (CStringList) 0)
COMMENT     #256=(COligo "TL 003\t" "CATTAGCTGTGCCACAGACT" "21.HC 1830\t" 0
COMMENT     (CStringList) 0)
COMMENT     #257=(COligo "TL 002" "AAAGAACGGAGCCGGTTG" "PGK1-5" 0 (CStringList)
            0)
COMMENT     #258=(COligo "TL 001" "GATTATGATCTAGAGTCGCGG" "\tGF2\t" 0
            (CStringList)
COMMENT     0)
COMMENT     #259=(COligo "TEV site-ENLYFQG" "GAGAACCTGTACTTCCAGGGC" "" 0
COMMENT     (CStringList) 0)
COMMENT     #260=(COligo "TEV site ENLYFQS" "GATAATTTGTATTTTCAGAGT" "" 0
COMMENT     (CStringList) 0)
COMMENT     #261=(COligo "TEV site E14-37" "GAGAACCTGTACTTCCAGGGC" "" 0
COMMENT     (CStringList) 0)
COMMENT     #262=(COligo "Tet R"
COMMENT     "TCTAGATTAGATAAAAGTAAAGTGATTAACAGCGCATTAGAGCTGCTTAATGAGGTCGGAATCGAAG
            GTTTAACAACCCG"
COMMENT     "" 0 (CStringList) 0)
COMMENT     #263=(COligo "Terd2" "GTCAGTCGAGTGCACAGTTT"
COMMENT     " universeller Genotypisierungsprimer" 0 (CStringList) 0)
COMMENT     #264=(COligo "Terd1" "CAAATGTTGCTTGTCTGGTG"
COMMENT     " universeller Genotypisierungsprimer" 0 (CStringList) 0)
COMMENT     #265=(COligo "tDimer2"
COMMENT     "GTGGCCTCCTCCGAGGACGTCATCAAAGAGTTCATGCGCTTCAAGGTGCGCATGGAGGGCTCCGTGA
            ACGGCCACGAGTT"
COMMENT     "" 0 (CStringList) 0)
COMMENT     #266=(COligo "T7(Terminator)" "CTAGTTATTGCTCAGCGGT" "" 0
            (CStringList)
COMMENT     0)
COMMENT     #267=(COligo "T7(Promoter)" "TAATACGACTCACTATAGGG" "" 0
            (CStringList) 0)
COMMENT     #268=(COligo "T7 tag" "ATGGCTAGCATGACTGGTGGACAGCAAATGGGT" "" 0
COMMENT     (CStringList) 0)
COMMENT     #269=(COligo "syn-sense2" "GACTCAGCGCTGCCTCAGTCTG " "..." 0
COMMENT     (CStringList) 0)
COMMENT     #270=(COligo "syn-sense" "ACGGGCGCGACCATCTGCGCT" "..." 0
            (CStringList)
COMMENT     0)
COMMENT     #271=(COligo "SW12-C1V1-revNOSTOP" "accgcggacaacggtaccaccggt" "..."
            0
COMMENT     (CStringList) 0)
COMMENT     #272=(COligo "SW11-C1V1-revSTOP" "accgcggacataggtaccaccggt" "..." 0
COMMENT     (CStringList) 0)
COMMENT     #273=(COligo "SW10-C1V1-forw" "agatccgctagcatgagcagacgg" "..." 0
COMMENT     (CStringList) 0)
COMMENT     #274=(COligo "SW09-pAAV-2A-3+4-rev"
            "TATATGGATCCGGCCGCCATCTGATTGGAGAA"
COMMENT     "..." 0 (CStringList) 0)
COMMENT     #275=(COligo "SW08-pAAV-2A-2-rev" "CTGATCAAGCTTTTACTTGTACAGCTCGTCCA"
COMMENT     "..." 0 (CStringList) 0)
COMMENT     #276=(COligo "SW07-pAAV-2A-2-forw"
            "CCGAGCTCGGATCCAAGATGGTGTCTAAGGGCGA"
COMMENT     "..." 0 (CStringList) 0)
COMMENT     #277=(COligo "SW06-ChR2-2A-synaptophysin tdimer REV incl KpnI"
COMMENT     "ttaatggtaccgcgccagcctcggcctcg" "..." 0 (CStringList) 0)
COMMENT     #278=(COligo "SW05-ChR2-2A-synaptophysin tdimer FWD incl BamHI"
COMMENT     "atattggatccggcatggacgtggtgaatcag" "..." 0 (CStringList) 0)
COMMENT     #279=(COligo "SW04-Chr2-2A-tdimer REV incl SalI + HindIII"
COMMENT     "ctgatcaagcttgtcgacctacaggaacaggtggt" "..." 0 (CStringList) 0)
COMMENT     #280=(COligo "SW03-Chr2-2A-tdimer FWD incl EcoRI"
COMMENT     "agtcgaattcaagctgctagccaccatg" "..." 0 (CStringList) 0)
COMMENT     #281=(COligo "SW02-2A-oligo-rev-SW"
COMMENT     "ggccgcggatcccggtgcagggccgggattctcctccacgtcaccgcatgttagaagacttcctctgccctc
            "
COMMENT     "..." 0 (CStringList) 0)
COMMENT     #282=(COligo "SW01-2A-oligo-for-SW"
COMMENT     "ggccgagggcagaggaagtcttctaacatgcggtgacgtggaggagaatcccggccctgcaccgggatccgc
            "
COMMENT     "..." 0 (CStringList) 0)
COMMENT     #283=(COligo "SV40_PA_terminator"
COMMENT     "TTGTTTATTGCAGCTTATAATGGTTACAAATAAAGCAATAGCATCACAAATTTCACAAATAAAGCAT
            TTTTTTCACTGCATTCTAGTTGTGGTTTGTCCAAACTCATCAATGTATCTTAT"
COMMENT     "" 0 (CStringList) 0)
COMMENT     #284=(COligo "SV40_enhancer"
COMMENT     "TGTGTCAGTTAGGGTGTGGAAAGTCCCCAGGCTCCCCAGGCAGGCAGAAGTATGCAAAGCATGCATC
            TCAATTAGTCAGCAACCAGGTGTGGAAAGTCCCCAGGCTCCCCAGCAGGCAGAAGTATGCAAAGCATG
            CATCTCAATTAGTCAGCAACCATAGTCCCGCCCCTAACTCCGCCCATCCCGCCCCTAACTCCGCCCAG
            TTCCGCCCATTCTC"
COMMENT     "" 0 (CStringList) 0)
COMMENT     #285=(COligo "SV40 Promoter"
COMMENT     "GGTGTGGAAAGTCCCCAGGCTCCCCAGGCAGGCAGAAGTATGCAAAGCATGCATCTCAATTAGTCAG
            CAACCAGGTGTGGAAAGTCCCCAGGCTCCCCAGCAGGCAGAAGTATGCAAAGCATGCATCTCAATTAG
            TCAGCAACCATAGTCCCGCCCCTAACTCCGCCCATCCCGCCCCTAACTCCGCCCAGTTCCGCCCATTC
            TCCGCCCCATGGCTGACTAATTTTTTTTATTTATGCAGAGGCCGAGGCCGCCTCTGCCTCTGAGCTA"
COMMENT     "" 0 (CStringList) 0)
COMMENT     #286=(COligo "SV 40 Origin"
COMMENT     "ATCCCGCCCCTAACTCCGCCCAGTTCCGCCCATTCTCCGCCCCATGGCTGACTAATTTTTTTTATTT
            ATGCAGAGGCC"
COMMENT     "" 0 (CStringList) 0)
COMMENT     #287=(COligo "SV 40 enhancer"
COMMENT     "GATCTGAACCATGGAGCGGAGAATGGGCGGAACTGGGCGGAGTTAGGGGCGGGATGGGCGGAGTTAG
            GGGCGGGACTATG"
COMMENT     "" 0 (CStringList) 0)
COMMENT     #288=(COligo "Strep-Tag" "AGCGCTTGGCGTCACCCGCAGTTCGGTGGTTAA" "" 0
COMMENT     (CStringList) 0)
COMMENT     #289=(COligo "RW 548" "ACAGTGCGGAGCTAAGAGG" "BKMA-48A" 0
            (CStringList)
COMMENT     0)
COMMENT     #290=(COligo "RW 547" "CTGCTGGCTGTATTTGTGG" "BKMA-47S" 0
            (CStringList)
COMMENT     0)
COMMENT     #291=(COligo "RW 546" "TTTGCATCTGGGATTCTGG" "BKMA-46S" 0
            (CStringList)
COMMENT     0)
COMMENT     #292=(COligo "RW 545" "TATGTCAATGCTCTCTTCAGC" "BKMA-45A" 0
COMMENT     (CStringList) 0)
COMMENT     #293=(COligo "RW 544" "TCACGGTGGACTAGTTGGG" "BKMA-42S" 0
            (CStringList)
COMMENT     0)
COMMENT     #294=(COligo "RW 543" "CGCTCCATGACGCAGACC" "BKMA-41S" 0
            (CStringList) 0)
COMMENT     #295=(COligo "RW 542" "GCCATAGCTAGCAATGGGC" "BKMA-40A" 0
            (CStringList)
COMMENT     0)
COMMENT     #296=(COligo "RW 541" "CCGCAAGCCAAAGTAGAGG" "BKMA-39A" 0
            (CStringList)
COMMENT     0)
COMMENT     #297=(COligo "RW 540" "CCCAGAAGATAAACAATGGC" "BKMA-38S" 0
            (CStringList)
COMMENT     0)
COMMENT     #298=(COligo "RW 539" "GGTTCTCTAAAATACTGGTAGC" "BKMA-36S" 0
COMMENT     (CStringList) 0)
COMMENT     #299=(COligo "RW 538" "AGGTTTTATCACATCACTGCC" "BKMA-32A" 0
COMMENT     (CStringList) 0)
COMMENT     #300=(COligo "RW 537" "GCTAATCAAAGCAACAATTAGC" "BKMA-30S" 0
COMMENT     (CStringList) 0)
COMMENT     #301=(COligo "RW 536" "GTCCCAGACTAGATACAAAAGG" "BKMA-29A" 0
COMMENT     (CStringList) 0)
COMMENT     #302=(COligo "RW 535" "GATCGCCAGGATCTACTTGG" "BKMA-28S" 0
            (CStringList)
COMMENT     0)
COMMENT     #303=(COligo "RW 534" "CTAACAAGAGTCTGCTCATGG" "BKMA-27A" 0
COMMENT     (CStringList) 0)
COMMENT     #304=(COligo "RW 533" "ACTCTGGCAAGATCATGTGG" "BKMA-26A" 0
            (CStringList)
COMMENT     0)
COMMENT     #305=(COligo "RW 532" "CATCTCCCCTAACCTTGAGC" "BKMA-25S" 0
            (CStringList)
COMMENT     0)
COMMENT     #306=(COligo "RW 531" "CCCCGAAGAAAGTCACCATG" "BKMA-24A" 0
            (CStringList)
COMMENT     0)
COMMENT     #307=(COligo "RW 530" "CGCTCATCATACCGGTGAC" "BKMA-23S" 0
            (CStringList)
COMMENT     0)
COMMENT     #308=(COligo "RW 529" "ACTGGAAGTAACTGGATGCC" "BKMA-21" 0
            (CStringList)
COMMENT     0)
COMMENT     #309=(COligo "RW 528" "ATTCCCAAATCAGACCAAAGC" "BKMA-20" 0
            (CStringList)
COMMENT     0)
COMMENT     #310=(COligo "RW 527" "CCATCTCCAGTAGTCATTCC" "BKMA-19" 0
            (CStringList)
COMMENT     0)
COMMENT     #311=(COligo "RW 526" "CTATTTGGGATTGAAGTCTCC" "BKMA-18" 0
            (CStringList)
COMMENT     0)
COMMENT     #312=(COligo "RW 525" "GTCTGTGCTTATAACGGTGG" "BKMA-17" 0
            (CStringList)
COMMENT     0)
COMMENT     #313=(COligo "RW 524" "GTCTGATACACTTACCCACC" "BKMA-16" 0
            (CStringList)
COMMENT     0)
COMMENT     #314=(COligo "RW 523" "GAGACAAGCAGATTCTTGGG" "BKMA-15" 0
            (CStringList)
COMMENT     0)
COMMENT     #315=(COligo "RW 522" "CTAAACAGACAAGGAGGAGG" "BKMA-14" 0
            (CStringList)
COMMENT     0)
COMMENT     #316=(COligo "RW 521" "CATTCAGGGCAATCCATTGC" "BKMA-13" 0
            (CStringList)
COMMENT     0)
COMMENT     #317=(COligo "RW 520" "GATGCCTCCAACATCATGAG" "BKMA-12" 0
            (CStringList)
COMMENT     0)
COMMENT     #318=(COligo "RW 519" "ATGAAGCCATAAGCATTGGC" "BKMA-11A" 0
            (CStringList)
COMMENT     0)
COMMENT     #319=(COligo "RW 518" "TTTCGTCCACTGGCTTGAG" "BKMA-10A" 0
            (CStringList)
COMMENT     0)
COMMENT     #320=(COligo "RW 517" "ACGGCTTGACACGTTATAGG" "BKMA-7A" 0
            (CStringList)
COMMENT     0)
COMMENT     #321=(COligo "RW 516" "GAGCAAGATGATGAAGAGGC" "BKMA-6A" 0
            (CStringList)
COMMENT     0)
COMMENT     #322=(COligo "RW 515" "ATGGATGCGCTCATCATCC" "BKMA-5S" 0
            (CStringList) 0)
COMMENT     #323=(COligo "RW 514" "CTTTGCCTGTATGTGTGCATG" "BKMA-4" 0
            (CStringList)
COMMENT     0)
COMMENT     #324=(COligo "RW 513" "CAAGTAGCCTTTGGAGCATG" "BKMA-3" 0
            (CStringList) 0)
COMMENT     #325=(COligo "RW 512" "CTCCAGAGTAATGTGTCCACAG" "BKMA-2A" 0
COMMENT     (CStringList) 0)
COMMENT     #326=(COligo "RW 511" "TGCTGCCATCACCTACTACG" "SLOB9" 0 (CStringList)
            0)
COMMENT     #327=(COligo "RW 510" "GAAGCGCGGAGAGACACG" "SLOB8" 0 (CStringList)
            0)
COMMENT     #328=(COligo "RW 509" "GGACCTGTTGAGCTTCACC" "SLOB7" 0 (CStringList)
            0)
COMMENT     #329=(COligo "RW 508" "CCACTTTCTCCATGATTTCCC" "SLO42.2A" 0
COMMENT     (CStringList) 0)
COMMENT     #330=(COligo "RW 507" "ACGAGCCCAAGATGGATGC" "SLO42.1S" 0
            (CStringList)
COMMENT     0)
COMMENT     #331=(COligo "RW 506" "CTCTTCAGACCTAATAACTTCG" "BKMB-18A" 0
COMMENT     (CStringList) 0)
COMMENT     #332=(COligo "RW 505" "CTTTGCAGACATGAGTCATGG" "BKMB-16A" 0
COMMENT     (CStringList) 0)
COMMENT     #333=(COligo "RW 504" "GTGGTCACAGAACTGCATGG" "BKMB-15S" 0
            (CStringList)
COMMENT     0)
COMMENT     #334=(COligo "RW 503" "CTACTTTACTGTTAGTTATGGC" "BKMB-14A" 0
COMMENT     (CStringList) 0)
COMMENT     #335=(COligo "RW 502" "CAGTGCTACAAGCATTCTCC" "BKMB-13S" 0
            (CStringList)
COMMENT     0)
COMMENT     #336=(COligo "RW 501" "CAACACTTAACTGGAGCTGG" "BKMB-10A" 0
            (CStringList)
COMMENT     0)
COMMENT     #337=(COligo "RW 500" "ATACGTGGAGCTTTGCAAC" "BKMB-9A" 0
            (CStringList) 0)
COMMENT     #338=(COligo "RW 499" "CCACAGTGCATATCAGAGC" "BKMB-8S" 0
            (CStringList) 0)
COMMENT     #339=(COligo "RW 498" "AAAGACATCCCAGAGTGGAG" "BKMB-7A" 0
            (CStringList)
COMMENT     0)
COMMENT     #340=(COligo "RW 497" "CTTAGGCAGATTGCTCACCC" "BKMB-6A" 0
            (CStringList)
COMMENT     0)
COMMENT     #341=(COligo "RW 496" "GTATCACTCACATGATGCTGC" "BKMB-5S" 0
            (CStringList)
COMMENT     0)
COMMENT     #342=(COligo "RW 495" "GGATGCTAATGCCATACCTG" "BKMB-4S" 0
            (CStringList)
COMMENT     0)
COMMENT     #343=(COligo "RW 494" "AAGCTCACAGACCTATCAGG" "BKMB-2S" 0
            (CStringList)
COMMENT     0)
COMMENT     #344=(COligo "RW 493" "ATGACAACTTTGGCATTGTGG" "GAPDH3S" 0
            (CStringList)
COMMENT     0)
COMMENT     #345=(COligo "RW 492" "TTGTCATACCAGGAAATGAGC" "GAPDH2A" 0
            (CStringList)
COMMENT     0)
COMMENT     #346=(COligo "RW 491" "TTGTCAGCAATGCATCCTGC" "GAPDH1S" 0
            (CStringList)
COMMENT     0)
COMMENT     #347=(COligo "RW 490" "TGTCAATCTGATCATTGCCAG" "MSLO7NA" 0
            (CStringList)
COMMENT     0)
COMMENT     #348=(COligo "RW 489" "GGCATGAGGAACTCGCCC" "MSLO7NS" 0 (CStringList)
            0)
COMMENT     #349=(COligo "RW 488" "CACTCAGGACAGTCATGGC" "MSLO7A" 0 (CStringList)
            0)
COMMENT     #350=(COligo "RW 487" "TTTTGAAGATGAGCAGCCGC" "MSLO7S" 0
            (CStringList) 0)
COMMENT     #351=(COligo "RW 486" "CTTCTTTGGCATCACTTGCG" "MSLO5A" 0
            (CStringList) 0)
COMMENT     #352=(COligo "RW 485" "CTTGGACGCCTCTTCATGG" "mSLO4NS" 0
            (CStringList) 0)
COMMENT     #353=(COligo "RW 484" "TGTGCAGAAAGTCCTTCAGG" "MSLO4A" 0
            (CStringList) 0)
COMMENT     #354=(COligo "RW 483" "GCAGAGGGGACTGGCCTACTTC" "BKH1" 0
            (CStringList) 0)
COMMENT     #355=(COligo "RW 482" "CTATGGCGATGGCTCTTG" "5AS" 0 (CStringList) 0)
COMMENT     #356=(COligo "RW 481" "CAGCGAGCCCACGATC" "5" 0 (CStringList) 0)
COMMENT     #357=(COligo "RW 480" "TGCGGGGCAGGGGCCTGTCCTCCTCTTCTC" "4AS" 0
COMMENT     (CStringList) 0)
COMMENT     #358=(COligo "RW 479" "TGCGGACGAGGGGCCTGTCTTCCTCTTCTC" "4AS" 0
COMMENT     (CStringList) 0)
COMMENT     #359=(COligo "RW 478" "CTCCATCACCAGCGCGTGGTAATAAATGTG" "3S" 0
COMMENT     (CStringList) 0)
COMMENT     #360=(COligo "RW 477" "GCACCACCAGCGTGTGGTGATAAA" "3S" 0
            (CStringList) 0)
COMMENT     #361=(COligo "RW 476" "AGAGGAAGACAGGCCCCTCGTCCGCAAC" "2AS" 0
COMMENT     (CStringList) 0)
COMMENT     #362=(COligo "RW 475" "AGAGGAGGACAGGCCCCTGCCCCGCAAC" "2S" 0
COMMENT     (CStringList) 0)
COMMENT     #363=(COligo "RW 474" "TATTACCACGCGCTGGTGATGGAGTGACCCTG" "1AS" 0
COMMENT     (CStringList) 0)
COMMENT     #364=(COligo "RW 473" "CTGGAGAGGAGACCTAC" "0S" 0 (CStringList) 0)
COMMENT     #365=(COligo "RW 472" "TCCGTTGCATATGTCAAGAGG" "B4NDE" 0
            (CStringList) 0)
COMMENT     #366=(COligo "RW 471" "GAGGTTCTGGTGGAGGCC" "R4720" 0 (CStringList)
            0)
COMMENT     #367=(COligo "RW 470" "GCGGGTAAGTTCCAGGAGGCC" "R2E26KS" 0
            (CStringList)
COMMENT     0)
COMMENT     #368=(COligo "RW 469" "TGACACGATGGCAATGCC" "R3SEQA" 0 (CStringList)
            0)
COMMENT     #369=(COligo "RW 468" "CTCGTCCGCAAAGATGTCAA" "R2AD2" 0 (CStringList)
            0)
COMMENT     #370=(COligo "RW 467" "TCTTTTTATGAAACCCTGATCCT" "R2FIK2" 0
COMMENT     (CStringList) 0)
COMMENT     #371=(COligo "RW 466" "GGGGTACCTATTTCTTGGAATGCGATTTG" "BETA3 STOP" 0
COMMENT     (CStringList) 0)
COMMENT     #372=(COligo "RW 465" "CATGAACAGCAGCATGGTG" "HHAC1.9" 0
            (CStringList) 0)
COMMENT     #373=(COligo "RW 464" "CAGCCGATTGTCTGTTGTG" "RW17" 0 (CStringList)
            0)
COMMENT     #374=(COligo "RW 463" "AGCCGAATAGCCTCTCCAC" "RW16" 0 (CStringList)
            0)
COMMENT     #375=(COligo "RW 462" "ATCATCGTCTCTGCTGAGAC" "SLACK11" 0
            (CStringList)
COMMENT     0)
COMMENT     #376=(COligo "RW 461" "CTACAACTTCATCGTGCCTC" "SLACK10" 0
            (CStringList)
COMMENT     0)
COMMENT     #377=(COligo "RW 460" "TTGTGCTGCTGCTTGACAAC" "SLACK9" 0
            (CStringList) 0)
COMMENT     #378=(COligo "RW 459" "TGTTCACCGAGATCTGAGAC" "SLACK8" 0
            (CStringList) 0)
COMMENT     #379=(COligo "RW 458" "GATACACTGCTCTACCAGTC" "SLACK7" 0
            (CStringList) 0)
COMMENT     #380=(COligo "RW 457" "GCTGTTGCTCTTATTAGAGA" "HSLOBEST0.2" 0
COMMENT     (CStringList) 0)
COMMENT     #381=(COligo "RW 456" "CATTATCGCCATGGTGAAGA" "HSLOBEST0.1" 0
COMMENT     (CStringList) 0)
COMMENT     #382=(COligo "RW 455" "GGAGACGATGAGGAACAAG" "MSLOBEST1.9" 0
COMMENT     (CStringList) 0)
COMMENT     #383=(COligo "RW 454" "TTGCAGGATCTGCAAGCCAC" "MSLOBEST1.8" 0
COMMENT     (CStringList) 0)
COMMENT     #384=(COligo "RW 453" "GCTCTTCATCTTCGGCTTC" "MSLOBEST1.7" 0
COMMENT     (CStringList) 0)
COMMENT     #385=(COligo "RW 452" "TGGGTCCTGAAGTCAGCTG" "B1.3" 0 (CStringList)
            0)
COMMENT     #386=(COligo "RW 451" "ATGGATCCACCATGACCGTGGTGCCC" "KV1.3 BAM" 0
COMMENT     (CStringList) 0)
COMMENT     #387=(COligo "RW 450" "CTTGCTCACCATGGTGGTGGTTTGG" "MKVIRES2" 0
COMMENT     (CStringList) 0)
COMMENT     #388=(COligo "RW 449" "AGGCAAGCTGGATCCAGCAACGCC" "MKVIRES1" 0
COMMENT     (CStringList) 0)
COMMENT     #389=(COligo "RW 448" "GCGGGTGGCGGCGGCGGCTGCTGT" "ANIPS" 0
COMMENT     (CStringList) 0)
COMMENT     #390=(COligo "RW 447" "ACTCTGCGGGCAGGGTCTCCTAG" "R2A2" 0
            (CStringList)
COMMENT     0)
COMMENT     #391=(COligo "RW 446" "TGACATCTTTGCGGACGAGATTCG" "R21A01" 0
COMMENT     (CStringList) 0)
COMMENT     #392=(COligo "RW 445" "CCCTGCCCGCAGAGTCCGCTTCT" "R2A1" 0
            (CStringList)
COMMENT     0)
COMMENT     #393=(COligo "RW 444" "ACAGTGCGGAGCTAAGAGG" "BKMA-48A" 0
            (CStringList)
COMMENT     0)
COMMENT     #394=(COligo "RW 443" "CAAAGCCCACACTGGTGAG" "MEAG12" 0 (CStringList)
            0)
COMMENT     #395=(COligo "RW 442" "GAACGTGGATGAGGGCATC" "MEAG11A" 0
            (CStringList) 0)
COMMENT     #396=(COligo "RW 441" "GAACGTGGATGAGGTTAGTG" "MEAG11" 0
            (CStringList) 0)
COMMENT     #397=(COligo "RW 440" "CGGCTGCTCATCTTCAAGC" "MSLO6.0A" 0
            (CStringList)
COMMENT     0)
COMMENT     #398=(COligo "RW 439" "CTCTGTGTCAGGGTCATCG" "MSLO 8 NA" 0
            (CStringList)
COMMENT     0)
COMMENT     #399=(COligo "RW 438" "AGCCGTCCATCACAACTGG" "MSLO 8 NS\t" 0
COMMENT     (CStringList) 0)
COMMENT     #400=(COligo "RW 437" "ACCCTCATGATGTTGGAGGG" "BKMA-37A" 0
            (CStringList)
COMMENT     0)
COMMENT     #401=(COligo "RW 436" "CCCGCAGTGGCAGCAAACG" "SLO2" 0 (CStringList)
            0)
COMMENT     #402=(COligo "RW 435" "CTTATGCATTTACTTGTACAGCTCGTCC" "BKMA-34A\t" 0
COMMENT     (CStringList) 0)
COMMENT     #403=(COligo "RW 434" "GTAATGCATCCATGGTGAGCAAGGGGC" "BKMA-33S\t" 0
COMMENT     (CStringList) 0)
COMMENT     #404=(COligo "RW 433" "ACATATGCATAATCCCAGAGC" "BKMA-31S\t" 0
COMMENT     (CStringList) 0)
COMMENT     #405=(COligo "RW 432" "CTTATAACAATCTCCACTTACC" "BKMA-22\t" 0
COMMENT     (CStringList) 0)
COMMENT     #406=(COligo "RW 431" "CAGCTCTTCCTGGTCCTTG" "\tBKMB-12A\t" 0
COMMENT     (CStringList) 0)
COMMENT     #407=(COligo "RW 430" "GGTTGGTCAGGAGCTGGTG" "MSLOBEST1.10" 0
COMMENT     (CStringList) 0)
COMMENT     #408=(COligo "RW 429" "GTGCTCAGGTAGTGGTTGTC" "EG5" 0 (CStringList)
            0)
COMMENT     #409=(COligo "RW 428" "CATCCTGGTCGAGCTGGAC" "EG4" 0 (CStringList) 0)
COMMENT     #410=(COligo "RW 427" "CTCTGGCCCACGTCGCTG" "rslack b" 0
            (CStringList) 0)
COMMENT     #411=(COligo "RW 426" "CCAAGCTGCCGCGCTCAC" "rslack a" 0
            (CStringList) 0)
COMMENT     #412=(COligo "RW 425" "AAGACAAGAGCATCCGGCTC" "mslobest 1.12" 0
COMMENT     (CStringList) 0)
COMMENT     #413=(COligo "RW 424" "CTGGTCGCTGTGTAGCAGC" "mslobest 1.11" 0
COMMENT     (CStringList) 0)
COMMENT     #414=(COligo "RW 423" "CAGAAGAACTCGTCAAGAAGG" "RW23" 0 (CStringList)
            0)
COMMENT     #415=(COligo "RW 422" "GGTCTTGTCGATCAGGATG" "RW22" 0 (CStringList)
            0)
COMMENT     #416=(COligo "RW 421" "TGGGATATGATGAAATGAATGATC" "hslo2.32" 0
COMMENT     (CStringList) 0)
COMMENT     #417=(COligo "RW 420" "GAGCAGAGCTTCTGGAAGAG" "hslo2.31" 0
            (CStringList)
COMMENT     0)
COMMENT     #418=(COligo "RW 419" "CAGCTCCTTGCGGGATCTG" "hslo2.30" 0
            (CStringList)
COMMENT     0)
COMMENT     #419=(COligo "RW 418" "GACAGCCGGCAATGGGCTG" "hslo2.29" 0
            (CStringList)
COMMENT     0)
COMMENT     #420=(COligo "RW 417" "TGTTTTCAGGTTTGAGGATCTG" "hslo2.28" 0
COMMENT     (CStringList) 0)
COMMENT     #421=(COligo "RW 416" "CAGACCACCAGACCATCCTG" "hslo2.27" 0
            (CStringList)
COMMENT     0)
COMMENT     #422=(COligo "RW 415" "GGTGAGCAGCTTCAGGGAG" "hslo2.26" 0
            (CStringList)
COMMENT     0)
COMMENT     #423=(COligo "RW 414" "TTTTTGATGAAGAACAGCTTGAG" "hslo2.25" 0
COMMENT     (CStringList) 0)
COMMENT     #424=(COligo "RW 413" "AAGGAGCGGCTCAAGCTG" "hslo2.24" 0
            (CStringList) 0)
COMMENT     #425=(COligo "RW 412" "TCCTTGAAGGTGTTCTCGTTG" "hslo2.23" 0
COMMENT     (CStringList) 0)
COMMENT     #426=(COligo "RW 411" "GAATTCCACCATGGCGCGGGCCAAGCTG" "hslo2.22" 0
COMMENT     (CStringList) 0)
COMMENT     #427=(COligo "RW 410" "TGTACAGGAACAGGTGGTG" "RED 2" 0 (CStringList)
            0)
COMMENT     #428=(COligo "RW 409" "GTGACCGTGACCCAAGACTC" "RED 1" 0 (CStringList)
            0)
COMMENT     #429=(COligo "RW 408" "ATCTTTAACCCTGATCCTGGC" "Cre 7" 0
            (CStringList) 0)
COMMENT     #430=(COligo "RW 407" "CTGTACAGATCCAATTTACTGACCGTACACC" "Cre 6" 0
COMMENT     (CStringList) 0)
COMMENT     #431=(COligo "RW 405" "GTGCAAGCTTGGCCGGGAGCTG" "ProPro2" 0
COMMENT     (CStringList) 0)
COMMENT     #432=(COligo "RW 404" "ATCGTCTAGTAATGTCCAACACCTC" "ProPro1" 0
COMMENT     (CStringList) 0)
COMMENT     #433=(COligo "RW 403" "TGTCTCTGTTGTCTGTGATGC" "vHSLO3.4" 0
COMMENT     (CStringList) 0)
COMMENT     #434=(COligo "RW 402" "GGTAAGAATAGACTGGTGAATAC" "hSlo3.3" 0
COMMENT     (CStringList) 0)
COMMENT     #435=(COligo "RW 401" "CAAGCTGCTGCCTTCAGATC" "hSlo3.2" 0
            (CStringList)
COMMENT     0)
COMMENT     #436=(COligo "RW 400" "CACGAAACCATTTTATCAGACG" "hSlo3.1" 0
COMMENT     (CStringList) 0)
COMMENT     #437=(COligo "RW 399" "CTGCTTAATGCAGTTTGACCAC" "hSlo2" 0
            (CStringList)
COMMENT     0)
COMMENT     #438=(COligo "RW 398" "CTGGGCGGATATCATCACC" "hSlo1" 0 (CStringList)
            0)
COMMENT     #439=(COligo "RW 397" "TAGGCCTATCAAACCGCTCTTCCTG" "hSlo-opt2" 0
COMMENT     (CStringList) 0)
COMMENT     #440=(COligo "RW 396" "CGTCTCGAGCCGCCACCATGGATGCGCTCATCATC"
            "hSlo-opt1"
COMMENT     0 (CStringList) 0)
COMMENT     #441=(COligo "RW 395" "CTTCTGGTCCCGGGTGAT" "Lif9" 0 (CStringList) 0)
COMMENT     #442=(COligo "RW 394" "CAACTGGCACAGCTCAATG" "Lif8" 0 (CStringList)
            0)
COMMENT     #443=(COligo "RW 393" "GAGAGTACCAGTAAGTAGTAC" "slack21" 0
            (CStringList)
COMMENT     0)
COMMENT     #444=(COligo "RW 392" "ATGCATCAAAGTTGAGTTTCCTCCCGAG" "slack20" 0
COMMENT     (CStringList) 0)
COMMENT     #445=(COligo "RW 391" "GTCGACCCACGCGTCCGCTTG" "slack19" 0
            (CStringList)
COMMENT     0)
COMMENT     #446=(COligo "RW 390" "GCTATGAGGCAACTAAACAGG" "BKMB-17s" 0
COMMENT     (CStringList) 0)
COMMENT     #447=(COligo "RW 389" "GCTGAAACTCTGAAGCTACTC" "BKMB-11s" 0
COMMENT     (CStringList) 0)
COMMENT     #448=(COligo "RW 388" "CACAGCTGATACATTGACCC" "BKMB-3a" 0
            (CStringList)
COMMENT     0)
COMMENT     #449=(COligo "RW 387" "CTGTGACCCTGAGCTTCCTC" "SLOASEQ9" 0
            (CStringList)
COMMENT     0)
COMMENT     #450=(COligo "RW 386" "GAGGCGGCGATCCAGGAG" "SLOASEQ8" 0
            (CStringList) 0)
COMMENT     #451=(COligo "RW 385" "CTGGTGGCGCTATACTCTAC" "SLOASEQ7" 0
            (CStringList)
COMMENT     0)
COMMENT     #452=(COligo "RW 384" "CGATGATGAACCAGGTTATGAC" "mHPRT15" 0
COMMENT     (CStringList) 0)
COMMENT     #453=(COligo "RW 383" "CAGTCATAGGAATGGATCTATCAC" "mHPRT14" 0
COMMENT     (CStringList) 0)
COMMENT     #454=(COligo "RW 382" "CTTTAATGTAATCCAGCAGGTCAG" "mHPRT13" 0
COMMENT     (CStringList) 0)
COMMENT     #455=(COligo "RW 381" "CTGTCCATAATCAGTCCATGAG" "mHPRT12" 0
COMMENT     (CStringList) 0)
COMMENT     #456=(COligo "RW 380" "CCAAATCCTCGGCATAATGATTAGG" "mHPRT11" 0
COMMENT     (CStringList) 0)
COMMENT     #457=(COligo "RW 379" "TCCTTTTGGATTGGTACTCCAC" "mHPRT10" 0
COMMENT     (CStringList) 0)
COMMENT     #458=(COligo "RW 378" "ATATGTGTCGCCACACCTGAC" "mHPRT9" 0
            (CStringList)
COMMENT     0)
COMMENT     #459=(COligo "RW 377" "CTCTGTAGTGCTGGGATTACAC" "mHPRT8" 0
            (CStringList)
COMMENT     0)
COMMENT     #460=(COligo "RW 376" "ACGTTGTACAGAAACGGCTGGGATGGCGCAG" "SloAd2" 0
COMMENT     (CStringList) 0)
COMMENT     #461=(COligo "RW 375" "ACGTCAATTGTCGGCGTCCCCCGCAG" "SloAd1" 0
COMMENT     (CStringList) 0)
COMMENT     #462=(COligo "RW 372" "GCTGTACAAGACCGAGTACAAGCCCAC" "PacFus" 0
COMMENT     (CStringList) 0)
COMMENT     #463=(COligo "RW 371" "CCCGCTTCGACGCTCTCC" "Pac2" 0 (CStringList) 0)
COMMENT     #464=(COligo "RW 370" "CGACCTGGCAGGGTGTG" "SLOASEQ6\t" 0
            (CStringList)
COMMENT     0)
COMMENT     #465=(COligo "RW 369" "GAAACCTCCTTTTCTACCCAG" "SLOASEQ5" 0
COMMENT     (CStringList) 0)
COMMENT     #466=(COligo "RW 367" "AACCAAGGCGGATCGTGATCCA" "PSD95-1B" 0
COMMENT     (CStringList) 0)
COMMENT     #467=(COligo "RW 366" "CCCACTGCAGGCTCTTGC" "slack18" 0 (CStringList)
            0)
COMMENT     #468=(COligo "RW 365" "CGCAAGAGCCTGCAGTGG" "slack17" 0 (CStringList)
            0)
COMMENT     #469=(COligo "RW 364" "GACCTCAGAGCCCAGTC" "RW 364" 0 (CStringList)
            0)
COMMENT     #470=(COligo "RW 363" "GGCTGACAGGATAACGCAC" "hsloa1.3" 0
            (CStringList)
COMMENT     0)
COMMENT     #471=(COligo "RW 362" "GCATCACCAGGTTCCGGAG" "hsloa1.2" 0
            (CStringList)
COMMENT     0)
COMMENT     #472=(COligo "RW 361" "GATGAGCAGCCGTCAACAC" "hsloa1.1" 0
            (CStringList)
COMMENT     0)
COMMENT     #473=(COligo "RW 360" "GATAGAAGGCGATGCGCTG" "RW21" 0 (CStringList)
            0)
COMMENT     #474=(COligo "RW 359" "ATCTGGACGAAGAGCATCAG" "RW20" 0 (CStringList)
            0)
COMMENT     #475=(COligo "RW 358" "GCGCACCTGGTGCATGAC" "Pac" 0 (CStringList) 0)
COMMENT     #476=(COligo "RW 357" "CTTCGCTATTACGCCAGCTG" "BGal-6" 0
            (CStringList) 0)
COMMENT     #477=(COligo "RW 356" "CAGGGTTTTCCCAGTCACGAC" "BGal-5" 0
            (CStringList)
COMMENT     0)
COMMENT     #478=(COligo "RW 355" "CAGCAGATGGCGATGGCTG" "BGal-4" 0 (CStringList)
            0)
COMMENT     #479=(COligo "RW 354" "CCATCAGTTGCTGTTGACTG" "BGal-3" 0
            (CStringList) 0)
COMMENT     #480=(COligo "RW 353" "GATTACCGTTGATGTTGAAGTG" "BGal-2" 0
            (CStringList)
COMMENT     0)
COMMENT     #481=(COligo "RW 352" "CCGGATTGATGGTAGTGGTC" "BGal-1" 0
            (CStringList) 0)
COMMENT     #482=(COligo "RW 351" "AAGCTTCCGCCACCATGTTCCCCCTTCTTTATGAG"
COMMENT     "hslobest3Kz" 0 (CStringList) 0)
COMMENT     #483=(COligo "RW 350" "GAGACACAGGTAGGCAGC" "hslobest3.10" 0
COMMENT     (CStringList) 0)
COMMENT     #484=(COligo "RW 349" "TTTAAACTTAATTAAGGCGCGCC" "Triple8b" 0
COMMENT     (CStringList) 0)
COMMENT     #485=(COligo "RW 348" "GGCGCGCCTTAATTAAGTTTAAACATG" "Triple8a" 0
COMMENT     (CStringList) 0)
COMMENT     #486=(COligo "RW 347" "AATAGGAAATGAAGAGAGCATTG" "mLif7" 0
            (CStringList)
COMMENT     0)
COMMENT     #487=(COligo "RW 346" "ACACAGCTCAAGGAGAGCC" "mLif6" 0 (CStringList)
            0)
COMMENT     #488=(COligo "RW 345" "ACCAACCAATTTGAGACTCAC" "SloaSeq4" 0
COMMENT     (CStringList) 0)
COMMENT     #489=(COligo "RW 344" "TCTGTCCTCTCACATTTGAAG" "SloaSeq3" 0
COMMENT     (CStringList) 0)
COMMENT     #490=(COligo "RW 343" "CACTCACATTTACACACACAG" "SloaSeq2" 0
COMMENT     (CStringList) 0)
COMMENT     #491=(COligo "RW 342" "GAAGGCCAATAAAGGAATCTC" "SloaSeq1" 0
COMMENT     (CStringList) 0)
COMMENT     #492=(COligo "RW 341" "AGAGAGGCATCCTCCTCCTG" "Ren-5" 0 (CStringList)
            0)
COMMENT     #493=(COligo "RW 340" "GCAGCCTGTTTTCTGGCCAAG" "Ren-4" 0
            (CStringList) 0)
COMMENT     #494=(COligo "RW 339" "TTGATCTAGACTCACCATGCTG" "Ren-3" 0
            (CStringList)
COMMENT     0)
COMMENT     #495=(COligo "RW 338" "CCAGCATGGTGAGTCTAGATG" "Ren-2" 0
            (CStringList) 0)
COMMENT     #496=(COligo "RW 337" "CTGCCACCACTCTGCTCTG" "Ren-1" 0 (CStringList)
            0)
COMMENT     #497=(COligo "RW 336" "CCTGCAAAGGGTCGCTACAG" "IRES-2" 0
            (CStringList) 0)
COMMENT     #498=(COligo "RW 335" "CATTCAACAGACCTTGCATTCC" "IRES-1" 0
            (CStringList)
COMMENT     0)
COMMENT     #499=(COligo "RW 334" "TCTCTTTGGTGGGCAGTG" "PSD95-3" 0 (CStringList)
            0)
COMMENT     #500=(COligo "RW 333" "CAGGGAGCGGGGACGGATG" "PSD95-2\t" 0
            (CStringList)
COMMENT     0)
COMMENT     #501=(COligo "RW 332" "CAAGGCGGATCGTGATCCATC" "PSD95-1\t" 0
COMMENT     (CStringList) 0)
COMMENT     #502=(COligo "RW 331" "GCTCTACCAGTCCTTCGTG" "slack15" 0
            (CStringList) 0)
COMMENT     #503=(COligo "RW 330" "GGCCTTCATGTTCCGCCTG" "slack14" 0
            (CStringList) 0)
COMMENT     #504=(COligo "RW 329" "CAGAGAGTAGCTGTCCTTGG" "slack13" 0
            (CStringList)
COMMENT     0)
COMMENT     #505=(COligo "RW 328" "GAGCTCCGTGGTGATGCTG" "slack12" 0
            (CStringList) 0)
COMMENT     #506=(COligo "RW 327" "ACGTCTCGAGTTACTTGTACAGCTC" "EGFP-Xho" 0
COMMENT     (CStringList) 0)
COMMENT     #507=(COligo "RW 326" "CTTGCTGACGTCGCCATCTTC" "Cre5" 0 (CStringList)
            0)
COMMENT     #508=(COligo "RW 325" "GAAGATGGCGACGTCAGCAAGGGCGAG" "Cre4" 0
COMMENT     (CStringList) 0)
COMMENT     #509=(COligo "RW 324" "GCCGAAATTGCCAGGATCAG" "Cre3" 0 (CStringList)
            0)
COMMENT     #510=(COligo "RW 323" "CAGACCGCGCGCTTGAAGATATAG" "Cre2" 0
            (CStringList)
COMMENT     0)
COMMENT     #511=(COligo "RW 322"
COMMENT     "TGATAAGCTTGCCGCCACCATGGGCCGGCCCAAGAAGAAGAGGAAGGTG" "Cre1" 0
COMMENT     (CStringList) 0)
COMMENT     #512=(COligo "RW 321" "GAATTCCACCATGGTGAAGAAGCTG" "hslob1-Kz" 0
COMMENT     (CStringList) 0)
COMMENT     #513=(COligo "RW 320" "GAATTCCACCATGTTTATATGGACCAG" "hslobest2-Kz" 0
COMMENT     (CStringList) 0)
COMMENT     #514=(COligo "RW 319" "GAATTCCACCATGGCGAAGCTCCGGGTG" "hslobest4-Kz"
            0
COMMENT     (CStringList) 0)
COMMENT     #515=(COligo "RW 318" "TGAATTCCGGGTGGTAGTAAGTTC" "hslobest4.9" 0
COMMENT     (CStringList) 0)
COMMENT     #516=(COligo "RW 317" "TGGTTTGTATACTACACTATAC" "mslobest1.6" 0
COMMENT     (CStringList) 0)
COMMENT     #517=(COligo "RW 313" "CAAACCCCAGCACATTTTGAG" "mLIF3" 0
            (CStringList) 0)
COMMENT     #518=(COligo "RW 312" "CTTGGCCGCAGGGATTGTG" "mLIF2" 0 (CStringList)
            0)
COMMENT     #519=(COligo "RW 311" "GGAGTCCAGCCCATAATGAAG" "mLIF1" 0
            (CStringList) 0)
COMMENT     #520=(COligo "RW 310" "CAGCATCACGGCTCGGTCC" "hslobest3.9" 0
COMMENT     (CStringList) 0)
COMMENT     #521=(COligo "RW 309" "GAGCATAAAAGGCTTTAGAATGG" "hslobest3.8 Neu" 0
COMMENT     (CStringList) 0)
COMMENT     #522=(COligo "RW 308" "CCACCATGCCGACCCGCAGTC" "mHPRT-Kz" 0
COMMENT     (CStringList) 0)
COMMENT     #523=(COligo "RW 307" "CTTAGGCTTTGTATTTGGCTTTTC" "mHPRT-End" 0
COMMENT     (CStringList) 0)
COMMENT     #524=(COligo "RW 306" "CTAGAAGGCCTGGACCACC" "mLIF-End" 0
            (CStringList)
COMMENT     0)
COMMENT     #525=(COligo "RW 305" "CCACCATGAAGGTCTTGGCCGCAG" "mLIF-Kz" 0
COMMENT     (CStringList) 0)
COMMENT     #526=(COligo "RW 304" "CAATGCCTGCTTCTTCAGCTG" "TAU1\t" 0
            (CStringList)
COMMENT     0)
COMMENT     #527=(COligo "RW 303" "ATGGTCGACCCCCGCCAG" "Tau Sal" 0 (CStringList)
            0)
COMMENT     #528=(COligo "RW 302" "CCATTTTGTCTTCTTCCCAGTCAGGAG" "1.4T1Ps" 0
COMMENT     (CStringList) 0)
COMMENT     #529=(COligo "RW 301" "CCTGACTGGGAAGAAGACAAAATGGC" "1.4T1Pas" 0
COMMENT     (CStringList) 0)
COMMENT     #530=(COligo "RW 300" "CTGCAGCGCGGGACTCAGC" "hslobest4.8" 0
COMMENT     (CStringList) 0)
COMMENT     #531=(COligo "RW 299" "CGAGTACACGGAAGCCGAG" "hslobest4.7" 0
COMMENT     (CStringList) 0)
COMMENT     #532=(COligo "RW 297" "CACGAGGGTGATGGAGACC" "hslobest3.7" 0
COMMENT     (CStringList) 0)
COMMENT     #533=(COligo "RW 296" "GATGGTGATCATGTAGTCCTTC" "slack6" 0
            (CStringList)
COMMENT     0)
COMMENT     #534=(COligo "RW 295" "ACGAAGGACTGGTAGAGCAG" "slack5" 0
            (CStringList) 0)
COMMENT     #535=(COligo "RW 294" "GGAACATGAAGGCCAGGTTG" "slack4" 0
            (CStringList) 0)
COMMENT     #536=(COligo "RW 293" "CAAGGACAGCTACTCTCTGG" "slack3" 0
            (CStringList) 0)
COMMENT     #537=(COligo "RW 292" "CTCAGCATCACCACGGAGC" "slack2" 0 (CStringList)
            0)
COMMENT     #538=(COligo "RW 291" "GTCAACGTGCAGACCATGTTC" "slack1" 0
            (CStringList)
COMMENT     0)
COMMENT     #539=(COligo "RW 289" "CAGTTACCAATGCTTAATCAGTG" "Amp2" 0
            (CStringList)
COMMENT     0)
COMMENT     #540=(COligo "RW 288" "CCACCATGAGTATTCAACATTTCCGTG" "Amp1" 0
COMMENT     (CStringList) 0)
COMMENT     #541=(COligo "RW 287" "CGTTTCTGAGCCATTGCTGAG" "mHPRT7" 0
            (CStringList)
COMMENT     0)
COMMENT     #542=(COligo "RW 286" "CTCTGCTGGAGTCCCCTTGG" "mHPRT6" 0
            (CStringList) 0)
COMMENT     #543=(COligo "RW 285" "CAGATAAGAGTTCCGGAACTG" "mHPRT5" 0
            (CStringList)
COMMENT     0)
COMMENT     #544=(COligo "RW 284" "CCGCCGACGTCGAGGTG" "pac2" 0 (CStringList) 0)
COMMENT     #545=(COligo "RW 283" "GGAAGAGTTCTTGCAGCTC" "pac1" 0 (CStringList)
            0)
COMMENT     #546=(COligo "RW 282" "CCCGGAAGGGAACCACAC" "mslobEST2.4" 0
COMMENT     (CStringList) 0)
COMMENT     #547=(COligo "RW 281" "GCTGGAAGGGACAGGCAC" "mslobEST2.3" 0
COMMENT     (CStringList) 0)
COMMENT     #548=(COligo "RW 280" "GCCTGTCCCTTCCAGCAG" "mslobEST2.2" 0
COMMENT     (CStringList) 0)
COMMENT     #549=(COligo "RW 279" "GCAGTTTTGTTCTCCACAGATG" "mslobEST2.1" 0
COMMENT     (CStringList) 0)
COMMENT     #550=(COligo "RW 278" "TTAAGAGAACTTGCGTTTCTTC" "mslobEST1.5" 0
COMMENT     (CStringList) 0)
COMMENT     #551=(COligo "RW 277" "CGATCTCATCTTTCCAATACTG" "mslobEST1.4" 0
COMMENT     (CStringList) 0)
COMMENT     #552=(COligo "RW 276" "GCTCTCCGAGTTCTTCTG" "mslobEST1.3" 0
COMMENT     (CStringList) 0)
COMMENT     #553=(COligo "RW 275" "GCGAGGTGTTCGAGTGCAC" "mslobEST1.2" 0
COMMENT     (CStringList) 0)
COMMENT     #554=(COligo "RW 274" "GCCTTGCAGGATCTGCAAG" "mslobEST1.1" 0
COMMENT     (CStringList) 0)
COMMENT     #555=(COligo "RW 273" "CACGCCATGTAGTGTATTGAC" "hyg2" 0 (CStringList)
            0)
COMMENT     #556=(COligo "RW 272" "CGTCTGTCGAGAAGTTTCTG" "hyg1" 0 (CStringList)
            0)
COMMENT     #557=(COligo "RW 271" "GGGCAGGGGTCGCTCCTCCTCCCGCAG" "5/3-4" 0
COMMENT     (CStringList) 0)
COMMENT     #558=(COligo "RW 270" "CATCACCAGCGCGTGGTCATCAACATCTC" "5/3-3" 0
COMMENT     (CStringList) 0)
COMMENT     #559=(COligo "RW 269" "GAGGAGCGACCCCTGCCCCGCAACGAG" "5/3-2" 0
COMMENT     (CStringList) 0)
COMMENT     #560=(COligo "RW 268" "GACCACGCGCTGGTGATGGAGTGACCCTG" "5/3-1" 0
COMMENT     (CStringList) 0)
COMMENT     #561=(COligo "RW 267" "AGGACAATCTCATCATGAGTG" "hslobest4.6" 0
COMMENT     (CStringList) 0)
COMMENT     #562=(COligo "RW 266" "GTTCACCGTAGACCTGGAC" "hslobest4.5" 0
COMMENT     (CStringList) 0)
COMMENT     #563=(COligo "RW 265" "GGTATATAGGAGCACTTCTG" "hslobest2.7" 0
COMMENT     (CStringList) 0)
COMMENT     #564=(COligo "RW 264" "GAGCACACCATCATAGCCAG" "hslobest2.6" 0
COMMENT     (CStringList) 0)
COMMENT     #565=(COligo "RW 263" "GCACTGAAGGCAGGAGAGG" "hslobest2.5" 0
COMMENT     (CStringList) 0)
COMMENT     #566=(COligo "RW 262" "TAATTAGGTCCTCAGTTGCAG" "hslobest1.6" 0
COMMENT     (CStringList) 0)
COMMENT     #567=(COligo "RW 261" "CTTTTACACACCTAAGTGCCAC" "hslobest1.5" 0
COMMENT     (CStringList) 0)
COMMENT     #568=(COligo "RW 260" "GCTATGAGGCAACTAAACAGG" "BKMB-17s" 0
COMMENT     (CStringList) 0)
COMMENT     #569=(COligo "RW 259" "GATCTCCGCGGGGGCCTG" "tauKz2" 0 (CStringList)
            0)
COMMENT     #570=(COligo "RW 258" "AATTCGAGCTCCACCATGGCTGAGCCCCGCCAG" "tauKz1" 0
COMMENT     (CStringList) 0)
COMMENT     #571=(COligo "RW 257" "GGTTTGTATACTACACTGTAC" "hslobest4.4" 0
COMMENT     (CStringList) 0)
COMMENT     #572=(COligo "RW 256" "TACAGCAGATGGAATACAAGC" "hslobest4.3" 0
COMMENT     (CStringList) 0)
COMMENT     #573=(COligo "RW 255" "CATCAAAGACCAGATGATGTG" "hslobest4.2" 0
COMMENT     (CStringList) 0)
COMMENT     #574=(COligo "RW 254" "CAACAGTACTGGAAAGATGAG" "hslobest4.1" 0
COMMENT     (CStringList) 0)
COMMENT     #575=(COligo "RW 253" "CAGCTTTTGCATTATTGCTCTAC" "hslobest2.4" 0
COMMENT     (CStringList) 0)
COMMENT     #576=(COligo "RW 252" "GGAACTCATAACAGACTGCAC" "hslobest2.3" 0
COMMENT     (CStringList) 0)
COMMENT     #577=(COligo "RW 251" "CAGAAGGAAACCAGAAGAGTG" "hslobest2.2" 0
COMMENT     (CStringList) 0)
COMMENT     #578=(COligo "RW 250" "GAAGTATCAACACTTCTCCTG" "hslobest2.1" 0
COMMENT     (CStringList) 0)
COMMENT     #579=(COligo "RW 249" "AGATTGGCTGGCTGGACTG" "hslobest1.4" 0
COMMENT     (CStringList) 0)
COMMENT     #580=(COligo "RW 248" "GTCCAGAGCACTGTTGAGC" "hslobest1.3" 0
COMMENT     (CStringList) 0)
COMMENT     #581=(COligo "RW 247" "GCTCAGCATTCAGAGAGAAG" "hslobest1.2" 0
COMMENT     (CStringList) 0)
COMMENT     #582=(COligo "RW 246" "GGCTTCTCAGTCCTAATGTTC" "hslobest1.1" 0
COMMENT     (CStringList) 0)
COMMENT     #583=(COligo "RW 245" "GGGCGAATTGGGGCCCGGGC" "Srf-b" 0 (CStringList)
            0)
COMMENT     #584=(COligo "RW 244" "GGCCCGGGCCCCAATTCG" "Srf-a" 0 (CStringList)
            0)
COMMENT     #585=(COligo "RW 243" "CTTTGTGGTTCTAAGTACTGTG" "RW19" 0
            (CStringList) 0)
COMMENT     #586=(COligo "RW 241" "CTGCTGGAGTTCGTGACC" "EG3" 0 (CStringList) 0)
COMMENT     #587=(COligo "RW 235" "GTTGGACCGCCGCACGATG" "MEAG9" 0 (CStringList)
            0)
COMMENT     #588=(COligo "RW 234" "GTGGAGCCAGGAACGCTTG" "MEAG8" 0 (CStringList)
            0)
COMMENT     #589=(COligo "RW 233" "GGAGGATGACCATGGCTGG" "MEAG7" 0 (CStringList)
            0)
COMMENT     #590=(COligo "RW 229" "GAGCAGGCTGCCGCTCAG" "Tau-N1" 0 (CStringList)
            0)
COMMENT     #591=(COligo "RW 228" "CCTGAGCGGCAGCCTGCTC" "Tau-N2" 0 (CStringList)
            0)
COMMENT     #592=(COligo "RW 227" "AAGCGGTCTGAGGAGGAAG" "mHPRT4" 0 (CStringList)
            0)
COMMENT     #593=(COligo "RW 226" "TGATTATCTGGGAATCCTCTG" "mHPRT3" 0
            (CStringList)
COMMENT     0)
COMMENT     #594=(COligo "RW 225" "GATGATGGCGCGCTGCCCATG" "d4s" 0 (CStringList)
            0)
COMMENT     #595=(COligo "RW 222" "CCTCTACAAATGTGGTATGG" "egas" 0 (CStringList)
            0)
COMMENT     #596=(COligo "RW 221" "GACATGGGCAGCGCGCCATC" "d4as" 0 (CStringList)
            0)
COMMENT     #597=(COligo "RW 220" "CCACGACGCTGGGACTGC" "mHPRT2" 0 (CStringList)
            0)
COMMENT     #598=(COligo "RW 219" "GCTGTTTAGACTCATGAGGAG" "mHPRT1" 0
            (CStringList)
COMMENT     0)
COMMENT     #599=(COligo "RW 218" "GTAATAAACGCAAGAGACTGAG" "hHac2.6" 0
COMMENT     (CStringList) 0)
COMMENT     #600=(COligo "RW 217" "TGGCTGTCTTGTAAACTTCAG" "hHac2.5" 0
            (CStringList)
COMMENT     0)
COMMENT     #601=(COligo "RW 216" "GGCCTCGTCTCCCAACTGATAGAACTTCAC" "K7/4 17 AS"
            0
COMMENT     (CStringList) 0)
COMMENT     #602=(COligo "RW 215" "CAGTCTGGGGGCCGCCTGAAGAGGCC" "K7/4 16 S" 0
COMMENT     (CStringList) 0)
COMMENT     #603=(COligo "RW 214" "CAGTTGGGAGACGAGGCCATGGAGCGC" "K7/4 15 S" 0
COMMENT     (CStringList) 0)
COMMENT     #604=(COligo "RW 213" "CAGGCGGCCCCCAGACTGGTAGTAGTAC" "K7/4 14 AS" 0
COMMENT     (CStringList) 0)
COMMENT     #605=(COligo "RW 212" "CTCTGCGAAATACACAGCGCTGGAAAAGAG" "K7/4 13 AS"
            0
COMMENT     (CStringList) 0)
COMMENT     #606=(COligo "RW 211" "GTCCCTAGCCATCCTCAGGATCATCCGTC" "K7/4 12 S" 0
COMMENT     (CStringList) 0)
COMMENT     #607=(COligo "RW 210" "GCTGTGTATTTCGCAGAGGCAGACAATC" "K7/4 11 S" 0
COMMENT     (CStringList) 0)
COMMENT     #608=(COligo "RW 209" "CTGAGGATGGCTAGGGACATGGCCTG" "K7/4 10 AS" 0
COMMENT     (CStringList) 0)
COMMENT     #609=(COligo "RW 207" "CATACCCAATGCACAGCATGTG" "xHAC4" 0
            (CStringList)
COMMENT     0)
COMMENT     #610=(COligo "RW 206" "AGAGGCGGCAATAAGTATCC" "HAC4.6" 0
            (CStringList) 0)
COMMENT     #611=(COligo "RW 205" "TACATGTCTTTCCACAAGCTC" "HAC4.5" 0
            (CStringList)
COMMENT     0)
COMMENT     #612=(COligo "RW 204" "GGGCGTAGGAATACTGCTTC" "HAC4.4" 0
            (CStringList) 0)
COMMENT     #613=(COligo "RW 203" "GAGGCGGGAAAGCCTCAAG" "HAC4.3" 0 (CStringList)
            0)
COMMENT     #614=(COligo "RW 202" "TCATCCTTGACCCGCAGAG" "HAC4.2" 0 (CStringList)
            0)
COMMENT     #615=(COligo "RW 201" "GGTGCGCCTGGGCCAAAG" "HAC4.1" 0 (CStringList)
            0)
COMMENT     #616=(COligo "RW 200" "CACCGTCTCAAAAGCCCTG" "HAC3.6" 0 (CStringList)
            0)
COMMENT     #617=(COligo "RW 199" "TCAGTGAGGCGGGTGTCG" "HAC3.5" 0 (CStringList)
            0)
COMMENT     #618=(COligo "RW 198" "GAGCAAACAGCGGCATGTG" "HAC3.4" 0 (CStringList)
            0)
COMMENT     #619=(COligo "RW 197" "CGGCAGCGCATCCACGAG" "HAC3.3" 0 (CStringList)
            0)
COMMENT     #620=(COligo "RW 196" "GCCTGCTGCGGCTGCTC" "HAC3.2" 0 (CStringList)
            0)
COMMENT     #621=(COligo "RW 195" "CTCTGACACTTTCTTCCTGC" "HAC3.1" 0
            (CStringList) 0)
COMMENT     #622=(COligo "RW 193" "ATGGCCGATCCACGTTTGTAATCGATG" "CDEO2" 0
COMMENT     (CStringList) 0)
COMMENT     #623=(COligo "RW 192" "TACAAACGTGGATCGGCCATTGAAC" "CDEO1" 0
COMMENT     (CStringList) 0)
COMMENT     #624=(COligo "RW 191" "CGCTTCACCGTTGGGATAC" "CD5" 0 (CStringList) 0)
COMMENT     #625=(COligo "RW 190" "GGCGCGCCAATATGTCGAATAACGC" "CDFus" 0
COMMENT     (CStringList) 0)
COMMENT     #626=(COligo "RW 189" "GGCGCGCCAATATGGTGACGAAGGGC" "EGFPFus" 0
COMMENT     (CStringList) 0)
COMMENT     #627=(COligo "RW 188" "CATATTGGCGCGCCGTCGAAAGGC" "NeoFus" 0
COMMENT     (CStringList) 0)
COMMENT     #628=(COligo "RW 187" "GGCTCAGAGGCTGGGAAG" "RW18" 0 (CStringList) 0)
COMMENT     #629=(COligo "RW 186" "ATGGCCGATCCCTTGTACAGCTCGTCC" "FEO2" 0
COMMENT     (CStringList) 0)
COMMENT     #630=(COligo "RW 185" "GCTGTACAAGGGATCGGCCATTGAAC" "FEO1" 0
COMMENT     (CStringList) 0)
COMMENT     #631=(COligo "RW 184" "CTTCTGAGCCGCCAAGATGG" "Slob5" 0 (CStringList)
            0)
COMMENT     #632=(COligo "RW 183" "GCCCGTAGAGGCGCTGG" "Slob4" 0 (CStringList) 0)
COMMENT     #633=(COligo "RW 182" "GATGTGAAGAAGGTCAGAGC" "Slob3" 0 (CStringList)
            0)
COMMENT     #634=(COligo "RW 181" "ATGGGGAAGAAGCTGGTGATG" "Slob2" 0
            (CStringList) 0)
COMMENT     #635=(COligo "RW 180" "CCGATGCGCCGAAGCCGGTC" "XHAC3" 0 (CStringList)
            0)
COMMENT     #636=(COligo "RW 179" "GAGATCTGCCTGCTGACTCGAGG" "XHAC2" 0
            (CStringList)
COMMENT     0)
COMMENT     #637=(COligo "RW 178" "GAAGCTGGTGGCTTCCATGCC" "xHAC1" 0
            (CStringList) 0)
COMMENT     #638=(COligo "RW 177" "ACCTCATGGGGCAGCGAAG" "hHac2.4" 0
            (CStringList) 0)
COMMENT     #639=(COligo "RW 176" "TACACCACCGCGGTCTGC" "hHac2.3" 0 (CStringList)
            0)
COMMENT     #640=(COligo "RW 175" "CCACTGCACTGGCGAGATC" "hHac2.2" 0
            (CStringList) 0)
COMMENT     #641=(COligo "RW 174" "AGCAGGAAAGGGTTAAAACTG" "hHac2.1" 0
            (CStringList)
COMMENT     0)
COMMENT     #642=(COligo "RW 173" "GCCACCTGCGGGCAGAAG" "hHac1.8" 0 (CStringList)
            0)
COMMENT     #643=(COligo "RW 172" "GACCGCATCGGCAAGAAG" "hHac1.7" 0 (CStringList)
            0)
COMMENT     #644=(COligo "RW 171" "ATGTTTGACGAGGACAGCATC" "hHac1.5" 0
            (CStringList)
COMMENT     0)
COMMENT     #645=(COligo "RW 170" "TTGGTGAAGCGCACGATGC" "hHac1.4" 0
            (CStringList) 0)
COMMENT     #646=(COligo "RW 169" "GTGGACTACATCTTCCTTATC" "hHac1.3" 0
            (CStringList)
COMMENT     0)
COMMENT     #647=(COligo "RW 168" "CTTCATGCAGCGCCAGTTC" "hHac1.2" 0
            (CStringList) 0)
COMMENT     #648=(COligo "RW 167" "CAGCCGCGACAGCTCGTG" "hHac1.1" 0 (CStringList)
            0)
COMMENT     #649=(COligo "RW 164" "CTGCACTACTTCGACCCTTTGCGCAATG" "K7-4-9s" 0
COMMENT     (CStringList) 0)
COMMENT     #650=(COligo "RW 163" "CAAAGGGTCGAAGTAGTGCAGGCGCTTGGC" "K4-7-8as" 0
COMMENT     (CStringList) 0)
COMMENT     #651=(COligo "RW 162" "GGGGTCGAAGTACTGAGTCCTCTTCTC" "K7-4-7as" 0
COMMENT     (CStringList) 0)
COMMENT     #652=(COligo "RW 161" "GACTCAGTACTTCGACCCCTTGAGAAATG" "K7-4-6s" 0
COMMENT     (CStringList) 0)
COMMENT     #653=(COligo "RW 160" "CGCATGCTGGCTCTTAG" "K4-7-5as" 0 (CStringList)
            0)
COMMENT     #654=(COligo "RW 159" "CTGGCAGAGCCTTCTCCTCTTCCTTGATG" "K4-7-4as" 0
COMMENT     (CStringList) 0)
COMMENT     #655=(COligo "RW 158" "CTGTTGTGAACGAGTCCTCATAAACATCTC" "K4-7-3s" 0
COMMENT     (CStringList) 0)
COMMENT     #656=(COligo "RW 157" "GAGGAGAAGGCTCTGCCAGAAAATGAATT" "K4-7-2s" 0
COMMENT     (CStringList) 0)
COMMENT     #657=(COligo "RW 156" "GAGGACTCGTTCACAACAGTCACTGTAG" "K4-7-1as" 0
COMMENT     (CStringList) 0)
COMMENT     #658=(COligo "RW 155" "CTCAGTCAGAGCTATCATCC" "Slo5" 0 (CStringList)
            0)
COMMENT     #659=(COligo "RW 154" "CAAGGATGGTCTGCATGTTG" "Slo4" 0 (CStringList)
            0)
COMMENT     #660=(COligo "RW 153" "TCTCCATGGCTATGTCTGAG" "Slo3" 0 (CStringList)
            0)
COMMENT     #661=(COligo "RW 152" "CAAACCACCGTATATCTGGAG" "CD4" 0 (CStringList)
            0)
COMMENT     #662=(COligo "RW 151" "TGCAGATGAATCTGCCACAG" "CD3" 0 (CStringList)
            0)
COMMENT     #663=(COligo "RW 150" "GGATACCACGGATCGAAGAC" "CD2" 0 (CStringList)
            0)
COMMENT     #664=(COligo "RW 149" "CTGAAATGGCAGATTGCCAAC" "CD1" 0 (CStringList)
            0)
COMMENT     #665=(COligo "RW 148" "GCCTTTTGGCGAAGTCCAC" "TaqSeq" 0 (CStringList)
            0)
COMMENT     #666=(COligo "RW 147" "GAGTCAGTGAGCGAGGAAG" "PUCSeq" 0 (CStringList)
            0)
COMMENT     #667=(COligo "RW 146" "CGTCCTTGAAGAAGATGGTG" "EG2" 0 (CStringList)
            0)
COMMENT     #668=(COligo "RW 145" "CCACATGAAGCAGCACGAC" "EG1" 0 (CStringList) 0)
COMMENT     #669=(COligo "RW 144" "CCTAGCTCGTCAAAGAGG" "TN" 0 (CStringList) 0)
COMMENT     #670=(COligo "RW 143" "CCTACATACCTCGCTCTGC" "pUCFus" 0 (CStringList)
            0)
COMMENT     #671=(COligo "RW 141" "GTGAGATCTATCACTCCTTGGCGGAGAGCCAGTC" "Taqend"
            0
COMMENT     (CStringList) 0)
COMMENT     #672=(COligo "RW 140" "CACGAATTCCGATCTGAAGCTCTCCTGGG" "KT1" 0
COMMENT     (CStringList) 0)
COMMENT     #673=(COligo "RW 139" "GAAGCAACAAAACAAGCTGAAAGACC" "Beta31-9-3s" 0
COMMENT     (CStringList) 0)
COMMENT     #674=(COligo "RW 138" "GACACCTTCGTTTCTCAGGCACCATG" "Beta31-9-4as" 0
COMMENT     (CStringList) 0)
COMMENT     #675=(COligo "RW 137" "CCTGAGAAACGAAGGTGTCAGCTCAG" "Beta31-9-2s" 0
COMMENT     (CStringList) 0)
COMMENT     #676=(COligo "RW 136" "TCAGCTTGTTTTGTTGCTTCTTGCCATC" "Beta31-9-1as"
            0
COMMENT     (CStringList) 0)
COMMENT     #677=(COligo "RW 135" "GGTATGGGCACTTGTACAGCTCGTC" "RCK4-E4" 0
COMMENT     (CStringList) 0)
COMMENT     #678=(COligo "RW 134" "CGTGTACAAGTGCCCATACCTACC" "RCK4-E3" 0
COMMENT     (CStringList) 0)
COMMENT     #679=(COligo "RW 133" "GCTCACCATACTGACTGCGTTTTG" "RCK4-E2" 0
COMMENT     (CStringList) 0)
COMMENT     #680=(COligo "RW 132" "GCAGTCAGTATGGTGAGCAAGGG" "RCK4-E1" 0
COMMENT     (CStringList) 0)
COMMENT     #681=(COligo "RW 131" "GCATGCAGATAGACCATTTCTAAC" "PF8" 0
            (CStringList)
COMMENT     0)
COMMENT     #682=(COligo "RW 130" "TATCGGACGTCTAGGATTTTTTAATGTTAAGCCAGG" "PF7" 0
COMMENT     (CStringList) 0)
COMMENT     #683=(COligo "RW 129" "CTAGCAGTCCAGGGAGCTTTG" "PF6" 0 (CStringList)
            0)
COMMENT     #684=(COligo "RW 128" "CCCAGGAGGAGAAAGTGAGG" "PF5" 0 (CStringList)
            0)
COMMENT     #685=(COligo "RW 127" "GGGAAGTCGAATGAGTCTCC" "PF4" 0 (CStringList)
            0)
COMMENT     #686=(COligo "RW 126" "GAGATTTCTCAGGATTATCAGG" "PF3" 0 (CStringList)
            0)
COMMENT     #687=(COligo "RW 125" "ATGAATTTCAGATGTGGATTACATAACTGAAG" "PF2" 0
COMMENT     (CStringList) 0)
COMMENT     #688=(COligo "RW 124" "GCCCCTGGTCCCGGGTCCAC" "PF1" 0 (CStringList)
            0)
COMMENT     #689=(COligo "RW 123" "CTGACACCTTCGTTTCGGAGACAC" "Beta3SNas" 0
COMMENT     (CStringList) 0)
COMMENT     #690=(COligo "RW 122" "GTCTCCGAAACGAAGGTGTCAG" "Beta3SNs" 0
COMMENT     (CStringList) 0)
COMMENT     #691=(COligo "RW 119" "GTGGAAATTCCAGGGTTGTC" "HBCNG-2" 0
            (CStringList)
COMMENT     0)
COMMENT     #692=(COligo "RW 118" "CAATTTCAACGAGGTCCTGG" "HBCNG-1" 0
            (CStringList)
COMMENT     0)
COMMENT     #693=(COligo "RW 116" "AAACAAGCTGACGGACCTTCTCCCCATC" "Beta31VIIIs" 0
COMMENT     (CStringList) 0)
COMMENT     #694=(COligo "RW 114" "GAGGACCTAATAACTTCGTATAGC" "MEAG 6" 0
COMMENT     (CStringList) 0)
COMMENT     #695=(COligo "RW 111" "CCAGAAGATAAACAATGGCTCC" "Slo1" 0
            (CStringList) 0)
COMMENT     #696=(COligo "RW 110" "GAGAAGGTCCGTCAGCTTGTTTTGCTGTTTTC"
            "Beta31VIIIas"
COMMENT     0 (CStringList) 0)
COMMENT     #697=(COligo "RW 092" "AGGTATGGACAGCCGAGAGTGATCC" "HBK4as" 0
COMMENT     (CStringList) 0)
COMMENT     #698=(COligo "RW 091" "CACTCTCGGCTGTCCATACCTCCC" "HBK4-4s" 0
COMMENT     (CStringList) 0)
COMMENT     #699=(COligo "RW 090" "CTTGCTCACACTGACTGCATTCTG" "HBK4-3as" 0
COMMENT     (CStringList) 0)
COMMENT     #700=(COligo "RW 089" "GCAGTCAGTGTGAGCAAGGGCG" "HBK4s" 0
            (CStringList)
COMMENT     0)
COMMENT     #701=(COligo "RW 088" "CGCAGGCTGGCCGAGAGTGATCC" "HBK2as" 0
COMMENT     (CStringList) 0)
COMMENT     #702=(COligo "RW 087" "CACTCTCGGCCAGCCTGCGCCG" "HBK2-4s" 0
COMMENT     (CStringList) 0)
COMMENT     #703=(COligo "RW 086" "CTTGCTCACCCCACAAGTGACGTGG" "HBK2-3as" 0
COMMENT     (CStringList) 0)
COMMENT     #704=(COligo "RW 085" "CACTTGTGGGGTGAGCAAGGGCG" "HBK2s" 0
            (CStringList)
COMMENT     0)
COMMENT     #705=(COligo "RW 080" "TGGCTGCCTGGCTACTTTG" "MEAG5" 0 (CStringList)
            0)
COMMENT     #706=(COligo "RW 079" "TGGCCATAAAAATTCACAAGAC" "MEAG4" 0
            (CStringList)
COMMENT     0)
COMMENT     #707=(COligo "RW 078" "TCCTGCCTCATGTGCTCTTTC" "MEAG3" 0
            (CStringList) 0)
COMMENT     #708=(COligo "RW 074" "GCAAGCTGTCTGGCTACC" "MEAG2" 0 (CStringList)
            0)
COMMENT     #709=(COligo "RW 073" "CTCCAGAAACGTGTTCTGCG" "HEAG1" 0 (CStringList)
            0)
COMMENT     #710=(COligo "RW 070" "CCAGAGGGAATGCTACCAGG" "B1.2" 0 (CStringList)
            0)
COMMENT     #711=(COligo "RW 069" "ATGAGATCGGAGAAATCCCTG" "B1.1(Pharmacia)" 0
COMMENT     (CStringList) 0)
COMMENT     #712=(COligo "RW 068 AS" "GGGTCTCCAGCCTGTTGAG" "HERG2 3160 AS\t" 0
COMMENT     (CStringList) 0)
COMMENT     #713=(COligo "RW 067 S" "TGCGAGATACCAACATGATCC" "HERGA 2580 S\t" 0
COMMENT     (CStringList) 0)
COMMENT     #714=(COligo "RW 051" "ATACCCCAGAAAGTGAGCTC" "K35.7\t" 0
            (CStringList)
COMMENT     0)
COMMENT     #715=(COligo "RW 050" "CATGTCTGAAGGAGGAGATG" "K34.6\t" 0
            (CStringList)
COMMENT     0)
COMMENT     #716=(COligo "RW 049" "ATGATCAGCTCGGTGTGTG" "K34.5\t" 0
            (CStringList) 0)
COMMENT     #717=(COligo "RW 048" "AAGTCTCCTCAGACTTGCAG" "K34.4\t" 0
            (CStringList)
COMMENT     0)
COMMENT     #718=(COligo "RW 047" "CCATAGCCAGGGAGTAGTAC" "K34.3\t" 0
            (CStringList)
COMMENT     0)
COMMENT     #719=(COligo "RW 046" "CTCAACATCATCGACTTTGTG" "K34.2\t" 0
            (CStringList)
COMMENT     0)
COMMENT     #720=(COligo "RW 045" "CCTTTGCCTCTCTCTTCTTC" "K34.1\t" 0
            (CStringList)
COMMENT     0)
COMMENT     #721=(COligo "RW 044" "CTGGATGCCTTGCTCTTCC" "K15.4\t" 0
            (CStringList) 0)
COMMENT     #722=(COligo "RW 043" "CGGGAACTGTTACTCCACC" "K15.3\t" 0
            (CStringList) 0)
COMMENT     #723=(COligo "RW 042" "GAGTTGCGACCCCTGATTGTC" "K15.2\t" 0
            (CStringList)
COMMENT     0)
COMMENT     #724=(COligo "RW 041" "CTGGCAGAGCAACAACCAGGG" "K15.1\t" 0
            (CStringList)
COMMENT     0)
COMMENT     #725=(COligo "RW 040" "GCAGGTCAGTGTACGAACACC" "K14.2\t" 0
            (CStringList)
COMMENT     0)
COMMENT     #726=(COligo "RW 039" "CTCCTCCCATGATCCTCAAGG" "K14.1\t" 0
            (CStringList)
COMMENT     0)
COMMENT     #727=(COligo "RW 038" "CGAGAAGCTGGAGGCTCC" "K13.2\t" 0 (CStringList)
            0)
COMMENT     #728=(COligo "RW 037" "CCGCTACGAGCCACTGCC" "K13.1\t" 0 (CStringList)
            0)
COMMENT     #729=(COligo "RW 036" "CCATGCAGAACCAGATGCTGTAG" "K12.2\t" 0
COMMENT     (CStringList) 0)
COMMENT     #730=(COligo "RW 035" "CGTCCTCCCCTGACCTAAA" "\tK12.1\t" 0
            (CStringList)
COMMENT     0)
COMMENT     #731=(COligo "RW 034" "GGGACAGGAGTCGCCAAGGG" "K11.2\t" 0
            (CStringList)
COMMENT     0)
COMMENT     #732=(COligo "RW 033" "GCCTCTGACAGTGACCTCAGC" "K11.1\t" 0
            (CStringList)
COMMENT     0)
COMMENT     #733=(COligo "RW 032" "ATACGCAGGCCTTGAAAGTG" "K42.8\t" 0
            (CStringList)
COMMENT     0)
COMMENT     #734=(COligo "RW 031" "TGGGCTGGTGATGACAGAC" "\tK42.7\t" 0
            (CStringList)
COMMENT     0)
COMMENT     #735=(COligo "RW 030" "GCCCTCCAGACCCTCTGCC" "K42.6\t" 0
            (CStringList) 0)
COMMENT     #736=(COligo "RW 029" "ACTCCTCATAACAGCAGTCG" "\tK42.5\t" 0
COMMENT     (CStringList) 0)
COMMENT     #737=(COligo "RW 028" "GATGAGGCCAAAGAAGGCC" "\tK42.4\t" 0
            (CStringList)
COMMENT     0)
COMMENT     #738=(COligo "RW 027" "CGTGACCCAGACATCTTCC" "K42.3\t" 0
            (CStringList) 0)
COMMENT     #739=(COligo "RW 026" "GCTGAACGTGAGTGGCACC" "K42.2\t" 0
            (CStringList) 0)
COMMENT     #740=(COligo "RW 025 " "ATGGCAGCCGGTGTTGCAGC" "\tK42.1\t" 0
COMMENT     (CStringList) 0)
COMMENT     #741=(COligo "RW 024" "TGGACTGATCATTTCCTAGACTTC" "\tK10.8 ?\t" 0
COMMENT     (CStringList) 0)
COMMENT     #742=(COligo "RW 023" "CAACCCCAACTCCCGCATG" "\tK10.7 1130 AS\t" 0
COMMENT     (CStringList) 0)
COMMENT     #743=(COligo "RW 022" "CCGCATCTTCAAGCTCTCG" "K10.6 1040 S\t" 0
COMMENT     (CStringList) 0)
COMMENT     #744=(COligo "RW 021" "GGAGATGATGTCAATGATGTTC" "K10.5 930 AS\t" 0
COMMENT     (CStringList) 0)
COMMENT     #745=(COligo "RW 020" "CACCTTCGAGCTGGTGCTC" "K10.4 840 S\t" 0
COMMENT     (CStringList) 0)
COMMENT     #746=(COligo "RW 019" "TCTTTGATGAAGCCTTCATCC" "K10.3 560 AS\t" 0
COMMENT     (CStringList) 0)
COMMENT     #747=(COligo "RW 018" "CCCAGCCAATGTTCCCATTG" "\tK10.2 460 S \t" 0
COMMENT     (CStringList) 0)
COMMENT     #748=(COligo "RW 017" "TCCCCTAGAATGGATGTGTGTGG" "\tK10.1\t" 0
COMMENT     (CStringList) 0)
COMMENT     #749=(COligo "RW 016" "GCAGGCGACCTCCAGATG" "K16.4\t" 0 (CStringList)
            0)
COMMENT     #750=(COligo "RW 015" "GACCCCTTGAGGAACGA" "K16.3\t" 0 (CStringList)
            0)
COMMENT     #751=(COligo "RW 014" "TCTCGGTGGTAGAAGTAGTTG" "K16.6\t" 0
            (CStringList)
COMMENT     0)
COMMENT     #752=(COligo "RW 013" "GTTCCGAATCTTCAAGCTCTC" "\tK16.5\t" 0
COMMENT     (CStringList) 0)
COMMENT     #753=(COligo "RW 012" "CTCTGGCTCACCAAAGACTC" " \tK16.14\t" 0
COMMENT     (CStringList) 0)
COMMENT     #754=(COligo "RW 011" "GCCCAGGGCATTCCGAGG" "RW 011\tK16.13\t" 0
COMMENT     (CStringList) 0)
COMMENT     #755=(COligo "RW 010" "GAAAGAACCCCCGAGAGTAC" "K16.12\t" 0
            (CStringList)
COMMENT     0)
COMMENT     #756=(COligo "RW 009" "GCAGATGGGCGCGGTGG" "K16.11\t" 0 (CStringList)
            0)
COMMENT     #757=(COligo "RW 008" "GCGGGTGAGTTCCAGGAG" "K16.10\t" 0
            (CStringList) 0)
COMMENT     #758=(COligo "RW 007" "GGAGGAAGTCATGGAATCAG" "K16.9\t" 0
            (CStringList)
COMMENT     0)
COMMENT     #759=(COligo "RW 006" "CCTGTTTTCCTGCAGGCC" "K16.8\t" 0 (CStringList)
            0)
COMMENT     #760=(COligo "RW 005" "GCTTGGCAAACCTGACTTTGC" "K16.7\t" 0
            (CStringList)
COMMENT     0)
COMMENT     #761=(COligo "RW 004" "ATGAGATCGGAGAAATCCCTG" "RW 4\tK16.1\t" 0
COMMENT     (CStringList) 0)
COMMENT     #762=(COligo "RW 003" "GGGTGAATGTGAGAAAGCAAG" "K16.0" 0
            (CStringList) 0)
COMMENT     #763=(COligo "RW 002" "CCCAGCAGCATAGACCTCAG" "K16.2" 0 (CStringList)
            0)
COMMENT     #764=(COligo "RW 001" "ATGCAAGTCTCCATAGCCTG" "K16.1" 0 (CStringList)
            0)
COMMENT     #765=(COligo "Right ITR"
COMMENT     "AGGAACCCCTAGTGATGGAGTTGGCCACTCCCTCTCTGCGCGCTCGCTCGCTCACTGAGGCCGGGCG
            ACCAAAGGTCGCCCGACGCCCGGGCTTTGCCCGGGCGGCCTCAGTGAGCGAGCGAGCGCGCAGCTGCC
            TGCAG"
COMMENT     "" 0 (CStringList) 0)
COMMENT     #766=(COligo "pKO_rv" "AACAGCTATGACCATG"
COMMENT     " Sequenzierprimer, pKO-Scrambler V901-DTA" 0 (CStringList) 0)
COMMENT     #767=(COligo "pBR322 origin ende" "CTATGGAAAAACGCCAGCAACGCG" "" 0
COMMENT     (CStringList) 0)
COMMENT     #768=(COligo "pBR322 origin"
COMMENT     "AGATCAAAGGATCTTCTTGAGATCCTTTTTTTCTGCGCGTAATCTGCTGCTTGCAAACAAAAAAACC
            ACCGCTACCAGCG"
COMMENT     "" 0 (CStringList) 0)
COMMENT     #769=(COligo "pAmCherry"
COMMENT     "GTGAGCAAGGGCGAGGAGGATAACATGGCCATCATTAAGGAGTTCATGCGCTTCAAGGTGCACATGG
            AGGGGTCCGTGAA"
COMMENT     "" 0 (CStringList) 0)
COMMENT     #770=(COligo "P9B" "gctggttgttcttgatggCcaccttgccgatccgctg" "..." 0
COMMENT     (CStringList) 0)
COMMENT     #771=(COligo "P9A" "cagcggatcggcaaggtgGccatcaagaacaaccagc" "..." 0
COMMENT     (CStringList) 0)
COMMENT     #772=(COligo "P6" "gactcagcgctgcctcagtctg" "..." 0 (CStringList) 0)
COMMENT     #773=(COligo "P5E" "gtaatccagaggttgattatcg" "..." 0 (CStringList) 0)
COMMENT     #774=(COligo "P5D" "gccggtgctgccggtgccat" "..." 0 (CStringList) 0)
COMMENT     #775=(COligo "P5C" "atggcaccggcagcaccggc" "..." 0 (CStringList) 0)
COMMENT     #776=(COligo "P5B" "gggattctcctccacgtca" "..." 0 (CStringList) 0)
COMMENT     #777=(COligo "P5A" "ggcagaggaagtcttctaacat" "..." 0 (CStringList) 0)
COMMENT     #778=(COligo "P4REV" "cattggtaccaggtcctcctccgagatcagc" "..." 0
COMMENT     (CStringList) 0)
COMMENT     #779=(COligo "P4FWD" "actatcgaattcgccaccatgatgaagcggc" "..." 0
COMMENT     (CStringList) 0)
COMMENT     #780=(COligo "P3REV" "ctgatcaagcttttgctcgaagtcgacctacag" "..." 0
COMMENT     (CStringList) 0)
COMMENT     #781=(COligo "P3FWD" "agtcgaattcaagctgctagccaccatg" "..." 0
COMMENT     (CStringList) 0)
COMMENT     #782=(COligo "P2D" "aggagacccgtgtctggcac" "..." 0 (CStringList) 0)
COMMENT     #783=(COligo "P2C" "atctcgcaccgctccactgt" "..." 0 (CStringList) 0)
COMMENT     #784=(COligo "P2B" "tcgatctggtcactggtggg" "..." 0 (CStringList) 0)
COMMENT     #785=(COligo "P2A" "tgaaatgggagccctccact" "..." 0 (CStringList) 0)
COMMENT     #786=(COligo "P1B" "tatGGATCCtcgtctggcattgtcaggcaatc" "..." 0
COMMENT     (CStringList) 0)
COMMENT     #787=(COligo "P1A" "aatGCTAGCgccaccATGAGTGCGATTAAGCCAG" "..." 0
COMMENT     (CStringList) 0)
COMMENT     #788=(COligo "P1 E16-77"
COMMENT     "CTGCAGAGGGCCCTGCGTATGAGTGCAAGTGGGTTTTAGGACCAGGATGAGGCGGGGTGGGGGTGCC
            TACCTGACGACCGACCCCGACCCACTGGACAAGCACCCAACCCCCATTCCCCAAATTGCGCATCCCCT
            ATCAGAGAGGGGGAGGGGAAACAGGATGCGGCGAGGCGCGTGCGCACTGCCAGCTTCAGCACCGCGGA
            CAGTGCCTTCGCCCCCGCCTGGCGGCGCGCGCCACCGCCGCCTCAGCACTGAAGGCGCGCTGACGTCA
            CTCGCCGGTCCCCCGCAAACTCCCCTTCCCGGCCACCTTGGTCGCGTCCGCGCCGCCGCCGGCCCAGC
            CGGACCGCACCACGCGAGGCGCGAGATAGGGGGGCACGGGCGCGACCATCTGCGCTGCGGCGCCGGCG
            ACTCAGCGCTGCCTCAGTCTGCGGTGGGCAGCGGAGGAGTCGTGTCGTGCCTGAGAGCGCAGTCG"
COMMENT     "" 0 (CStringList) 0)
COMMENT     #789=(COligo "oIMR3580" "TCA CCA GTC ATT TCT GCC TTT G" "..." 0
COMMENT     (CStringList) 0)
COMMENT     #790=(COligo "oIMR1544" "CAC GTG GGC TCC AGC ATT " "..." 0
COMMENT     (CStringList) 0)
COMMENT     #791=(COligo "NES Nuclear export sequence"
COMMENT     "CTGCAGAACGAGCTTGCTCTTAAGTTGGCTGGACTTGATATTAACAAGACTGGA" "" 0
COMMENT     (CStringList) 0)
COMMENT     #792=(COligo "NeoR/KanR"
COMMENT     "ATGGGATCGGCCATTGAACAAGATGGATTGCACGCAGGTTCTCCGGCCGCTTGGGTGGAGAGGCTAT
            TCGGCTATGACTG"
COMMENT     "" 0 (CStringList) 0)
COMMENT     #793=(COligo "mTangerine"
COMMENT     "GTGAGCAAGGGCGAGGAGGTCATCAAGGAGTTCATGCGCTTCAAGGTGCGCATGGAGGGCTCCGTGA
            ACGGCCACGAGTT"
COMMENT     "" 0 (CStringList) 0)
COMMENT     #794=(COligo "mStrawberry"
COMMENT     "GTGAGCAAGGGCGAGGAGAATAACATGGCCATCATCAAGGAGTTCATGCGCTTCAAGGTGCGCATGG
            AGGGCTCCGTGAA"
COMMENT     "" 0 (CStringList) 0)
COMMENT     #795=(COligo "MS9" "TGCCACCTGACGTCTAAGAA" "" 0 (CStringList) 0)
COMMENT     #796=(COligo "MS89"
COMMENT     "ATGAAGCTTGATTACAAGGACGACGATGACAAGTAGAGCCTCGACTGTGCCTTC" "" 0
COMMENT     (CStringList) 0)
COMMENT     #797=(COligo "MS88" "GACCATCCTCCAAAATCGG" "" 0 (CStringList) 0)
COMMENT     #798=(COligo "MS87" "TCACCGTCATCACCGAAAC" "" 0 (CStringList) 0)
COMMENT     #799=(COligo "MS86" "AATGCGGCCGCCATGTCCCCTATACTAGG" "" 0
            (CStringList)
COMMENT     0)
COMMENT     #800=(COligo "MS85"
COMMENT     "ATGGCGGCCGCCTACAGATCTTCTTCGCTAATCAGTTTCTGTTCTACCAGCCCGTCGTAGAGGGA"
COMMENT     "" 0 (CStringList) 0)
COMMENT     #801=(COligo "MS84"
COMMENT     "ATGGCGGCCGCCTACTTGTCATCGTCGTCCTTGTAATCTACCAGCCCGTCGTAGAGGGA" ""
COMMENT     0 (CStringList) 0)
COMMENT     #802=(COligo "MS83" "GGGTAGTTCAATGTCCTC" "" 0 (CStringList) 0)
COMMENT     #803=(COligo "MS82" "TCTCCCAAACCCAAACTG" "" 0 (CStringList) 0)
COMMENT     #804=(COligo "MS81" "TAAGCAAGGTGACTGGTG" "" 0 (CStringList) 0)
COMMENT     #805=(COligo "MS80" "TCCCTGCCATTTAGTCCAC" "" 0 (CStringList) 0)
COMMENT     #806=(COligo "MS8" "GTAAACGGCCACAAGTTCAG" "" 0 (CStringList) 0)
COMMENT     #807=(COligo "MS79" "GCTTCGCTTTACATCTGG" "" 0 (CStringList) 0)
COMMENT     #808=(COligo "MS78" "AATCATAGCCCTCCTTCC" "" 0 (CStringList) 0)
COMMENT     #809=(COligo "MS77" "ATAGCAAACACCAGCACC" "" 0 (CStringList) 0)
COMMENT     #810=(COligo "MS76" "CTCCAACTCAAGAAAGCG" "" 0 (CStringList) 0)
COMMENT     #811=(COligo "MS75" "TTCATCCAGGCTCTATCGG"
COMMENT     " Sequenzier-Primer Rn-Frequenin cDNA" 0 (CStringList) 0)
COMMENT     #812=(COligo "MS74" "TCACCGATAGAGCCTGGATG"
COMMENT     " Sequenzier-Primer Rn-Frequenin cDNA" 0 (CStringList) 0)
COMMENT     #813=(COligo "MS73" "GTTTCATTAAGGACTGCCCC"
COMMENT     " Sequenzier-Primer Rn-Frequenin cDNA" 0 (CStringList) 0)
COMMENT     #814=(COligo "MS72" "TGGATAAGAACGCTGATGGG" " Seq-Primer,
            Rn-Frequenin"
COMMENT     0 (CStringList) 0)
COMMENT     #815=(COligo "MS71" "TCCCATCAGCGTTCTTATCC" " Seq-Primer,
            Rn-Frequenin"
COMMENT     0 (CStringList) 0)
COMMENT     #816=(COligo "MS70_NeoRv" "TATCACGGGTAGCCAACG"
COMMENT     " Frq-KO, wg-Southern, Neo-R probe" 0 (CStringList) 0)
COMMENT     #817=(COligo "MS7" "CCCATCAGCGTTCTTATCCA" "" 0 (CStringList) 0)
COMMENT     #818=(COligo "MS69_NeoRv" "TGGATACTTTCTCGGCAGG"
COMMENT     " Frq-KO, wg-Southern, Neo-R probe" 0 (CStringList) 0)
COMMENT     #819=(COligo "MS68_L2rv" "GGGTGGGGTGGGATTAGATA"
COMMENT     " Frq-KO, loxP-Screen PCR" 0 (CStringList) 0)
COMMENT     #820=(COligo "MS67_L1rv" "ACAGAGAATCCAAAGCCAGC"
COMMENT     " Frq-KO, loxP-Screen PCR" 0 (CStringList) 0)
COMMENT     #821=(COligo "MS66_L1fw" "GTCCACCCATACCAATCACT"
COMMENT     " Frq-KO, loxP-Screen PCR" 0 (CStringList) 0)
COMMENT     #822=(COligo "MS65_Exon3_rv" "GGCCGCAAACAAACGTGGCGAACTTGGTG"
COMMENT     " Flanking Sequences to replace C57/Blj6 by SV129" 0
COMMENT     (CStringList) 0)
COMMENT     #823=(COligo "MS64_Exon2_fw" "TCGACTGAAGGTGTTTTGGAGGTGCCCC"
COMMENT     " Flanking Sequences to replace C57/Blj6 by SV129" 0
COMMENT     (CStringList) 0)
COMMENT     #824=(COligo "MS63_Exon8_rv" "TCGACAGCGGAGGTTGTTGACGATTGGA"
COMMENT     " Flanking Sequences to replace C57/Blj6 by SV129" 0
COMMENT     (CStringList) 0)
COMMENT     #825=(COligo "MS62_Exon7_fw" "AATTCTACGATGGGCTGGTATAGTCC"
COMMENT     " Flanking Sequences to replace C57/Blj6 by SV129" 0
COMMENT     (CStringList) 0)
COMMENT     #826=(COligo "MS61_Exon7_rv" "AATTCTGCACAATGGAGGGATCAGCCTT"
COMMENT     " Flanking Sequences to replace C57/Blj6 by SV129" 0
COMMENT     (CStringList) 0)
COMMENT     #827=(COligo "MS60_Exon3_fw" "TCGACACCAAGTTCGCCACGTTTGTTT"
COMMENT     " Flanking Sequences to replace C57/Blj6 by SV129" 0
COMMENT     (CStringList) 0)
COMMENT     #828=(COligo "MS6" "AAGTCGTGCTGCTTCATGTG" "" 0 (CStringList) 0)
COMMENT     #829=(COligo "MS59_Exon7_rv" "ATCGTAGAGGGACAGCG"
COMMENT     " Frq-KO, Probe, Exon7" 0 (CStringList) 0)
COMMENT     #830=(COligo "MS58_Exon6_fw" "CTAAGGCTGCACTGACTC"
COMMENT     " Frq-KO, Probe, Exon6" 0 (CStringList) 0)
COMMENT     #831=(COligo "MS57_Exon4_rv" "CCTCTGGGACCTTTATCTGT"
COMMENT     " Frq-KO, Probe, Exon4" 0 (CStringList) 0)
COMMENT     #832=(COligo "MS56_Exon3_rv" "CTCCGTGTGTCATGTCTAC"
COMMENT     " Frq-KO, Probe, Exon3" 0 (CStringList) 0)
COMMENT     #833=(COligo "MS55_rv_5Probe" "TAGAGGACCAGAGGGAA"
COMMENT     " Frq-KO, 5'-Probe, rv" 0 (CStringList) 0)
COMMENT     #834=(COligo "MS54_fw_5Probe" "GAACAAGAGGGACAGGA"
COMMENT     " Frq-KO, 5'-Probe, fw" 0 (CStringList) 0)
COMMENT     #835=(COligo "MS53_rv_Exon8" "TCGACGGAACAGTACATTAGCC"
COMMENT     " Flanking Sequences to replace C57/Blj6 by SV129" 0
COMMENT     (CStringList) 0)
COMMENT     #836=(COligo "MS52_fw_Exon7" "TCGACAAGGCTCCAAGGCTGAT"
COMMENT     " Flanking Sequences to replace C57/Blj6 by SV129" 0
COMMENT     (CStringList) 0)
COMMENT     #837=(COligo "MS51_rv_Exon7" "AATTCATCAGCCTTGGAGCCTT"
COMMENT     " Flanking Sequences to replace C57/Blj6 by SV129" 0
COMMENT     (CStringList) 0)
COMMENT     #838=(COligo "MS50_fw_Exon3" "AATTCGCAGTTCTTCCCATTTG"
COMMENT     " Flanking Sequences to replace C57/Blj6 by SV129" 0
COMMENT     (CStringList) 0)
COMMENT     #839=(COligo "MS5" "TTCCAGGGTCAAGGAAGGCA" "" 0 (CStringList) 0)
COMMENT     #840=(COligo "MS49_rv_Exon3" "AATTCAAATGGGAAGAACTGC"
COMMENT     " Flanking Sequences to replace C57/Blj6 by SV129" 0
COMMENT     (CStringList) 0)
COMMENT     #841=(COligo "MS48_fw_Exon2" "AATTCGAGAAAGAAGTACAGCAGTG"
COMMENT     " Flanking Sequences to replace C57/Blj6 by SV129" 0
COMMENT     (CStringList) 0)
COMMENT     #842=(COligo "MS47_rv_probe" "GACTCCAGGCTACAAACT"
COMMENT     " Frequenin-KO, wg-Southern, 3'-Probe" 0 (CStringList) 0)
COMMENT     #843=(COligo "MS46_fw_probe" "CCTGTGATGTTTCTGTAAG"
COMMENT     " Frequenin-KO, wg-Southern, 3'-Probe" 0 (CStringList) 0)
COMMENT     #844=(COligo "MS45" "ATGGCTTTCCTGGGTCTCA"
COMMENT     " FrqKO-Target-Constr, Sequenzierprimer, Exon3" 0 (CStringList) 0)
COMMENT     #845=(COligo "MS44" "ACATACAGTGGTCAGTCCT"
COMMENT     " FrqKO-Target-Constr, Sequenzierprimer, internal EcoRI-Site" 0
COMMENT     (CStringList) 0)
COMMENT     #846=(COligo "MS43_KO_fw2" "TTTCGCCACCTCTGACTT"
COMMENT     " Sequenzierprimer, pKO-Scrambler V901-DTA" 0 (CStringList) 0)
COMMENT     #847=(COligo "MS42_KO_rv2" "CCTTACTTCTGTGGTGTGA"
COMMENT     " Sequenzierprimer, pKO-Scrambler V901-DTA" 0 (CStringList) 0)
COMMENT     #848=(COligo "MS42_KO_fw" "TCACACCACAGAAGTAAGG"
COMMENT     " Sequenzierprimer, pKO-Scrambler V901-DTA" 0 (CStringList) 0)
COMMENT     #849=(COligo "MS41" "ATCCCTTCCCTCCCATCCTTT"
COMMENT     " FrqKO-Target-Constr, Sequenzierprimer, Exon4" 0 (CStringList) 0)
COMMENT     #850=(COligo "MS40" "CCCAGGCTTTGTATTGAG"
COMMENT     " FrqKO-Target-Constr, Sequenzierprimer, Exon5" 0 (CStringList) 0)
COMMENT     #851=(COligo "MS4" "GATTTAGAGCTTGACGGGGA" "" 0 (CStringList) 0)
COMMENT     #852=(COligo "MS39" "CGACAACCACTACCTGAGCA"
COMMENT     " FrqKO-Target-Constr, Sequenzierprimer, EGFP - loxP Nr.2" 0
COMMENT     (CStringList) 0)
COMMENT     #853=(COligo "MS38" "AGAATCCAAAGCCAGCCT"
COMMENT     " FrqKO-Target-Constr, Sequenzierprimer, loxP3-EcoRI-MunI-lig" 0
COMMENT     (CStringList) 0)
COMMENT     #854=(COligo "MS37" "TGAATGGCTACTGGCTGCGA"
COMMENT     " FrqKO-Target-Constr, Sequenzierprimer, Exon6" 0 (CStringList) 0)
COMMENT     #855=(COligo "MS36" "AGTTGCCGTCGTCCTTGAA"
COMMENT     " FrqKO-Target-Constr, Sequenzierprimer, EGFP-Exon7" 0
COMMENT     (CStringList) 0)
COMMENT     #856=(COligo "MS35" "TGCTCAGGTAGTGGTTGTC"
COMMENT     " FrqKO-Target-Constr, Sequenzierprimer, EGFP" 0 (CStringList) 0)
COMMENT     #857=(COligo "MS34" "GGTGGGGTGGGATTAGATA"
COMMENT     " FrqKO-Target-Constr, Sequenzierprimer, PGK-polyA" 0
COMMENT     (CStringList) 0)
COMMENT     #858=(COligo "MS33" "CGTTGGCTACCCGTGATA"
COMMENT     " FrqKO-Target-Constr, Sequenzierprimer, NeoR-PGK-polyA" 0
COMMENT     (CStringList) 0)
COMMENT     #859=(COligo "MS32" "CCTGCCGAGAAAGTATCCA"
COMMENT     " FrqKO-Target-Constr, Sequenzierprimer, NeoR" 0 (CStringList) 0)
COMMENT     #860=(COligo "MS31" "GCACAACAGACAATCGGCT"
COMMENT     " FrqKO-Target-Constr, Sequenzierprimer, NeoR" 0 (CStringList) 0)
COMMENT     #861=(COligo "MS30" "TGAGCAATGGAAGCGGGTA"
COMMENT     " FrqKO-Target-Constr, Sequenzierprimer, PGK-Promoter-NeoR" 0
COMMENT     (CStringList) 0)
COMMENT     #862=(COligo "MS3" "GCTCGTTTAGTGAACCGTCA" "" 0 (CStringList) 0)
COMMENT     #863=(COligo "MS29" "GGTAGGGGAGGCGCTTTTC"
COMMENT     " FrqKO-Target-Constr, Sequenzierprimer, PGK-Promoter" 0
COMMENT     (CStringList) 0)
COMMENT     #864=(COligo "MS28" "GCTCATTCCTCCCACTCAT"
COMMENT     " Sequenzierprimer Frq-KO, SK5" 0 (CStringList) 0)
COMMENT     #865=(COligo "MS27" "CTACAGAGCAGGAGATGAGA"
COMMENT     " Sequenzierprimer Frq-KO, SK5" 0 (CStringList) 0)
COMMENT     #866=(COligo "MS26" "CCGCTCCTGGCATTTTGACA"
COMMENT     " Sequenzierprimer Frq-KO, SK5" 0 (CStringList) 0)
COMMENT     #867=(COligo "MS25" "AGTGGGTATCTCAGTGGCAG"
COMMENT     " Sequenzierprimer Frq-KO, SK5" 0 (CStringList) 0)
COMMENT     #868=(COligo "MS24" "CAAACAAGAGAGGTAGGTGG" " MS24_SK5fw2, Exon7EGFP"
            0
COMMENT     (CStringList) 0)
COMMENT     #869=(COligo "MS23" "TTCCATCTGCCTTCAACCCA" " MS23_SK5fw1, 1st loxP "
            0
COMMENT     (CStringList) 0)
COMMENT     #870=(COligo "MS21" "ATGTCGAGGTAGGCGTGTA" " Genotypisierung, Frq-tg"
            0
COMMENT     (CStringList) 0)
COMMENT     #871=(COligo "MS20" "GGGGCAGTCCTTAATGAAAC" "" 0 (CStringList) 0)
COMMENT     #872=(COligo "MS19" "GGCGAAAAACCGTCTATCAGGGCG" "" 0 (CStringList) 0)
COMMENT     #873=(COligo "MS18" "TCCTTATTATTGCGGCCGCTCCAGGCCCAGAGCTGTGGTGAGTT"
COMMENT     " Frq-SK4-Mutageneseprimer" 0 (CStringList) 0)
COMMENT     #874=(COligo "MS17" "CCGCAATAATAAGGATCCCCTACCAGCCCATCGTAGA"
COMMENT     " Frq-SK4-Mutageneseprimer" 0 (CStringList) 0)
COMMENT     #875=(COligo "MS16" "CCCCAGGCTTTACACTTT" " Frequenin,
            SK4-Mutagenese" 0
COMMENT     (CStringList) 0)
COMMENT     #876=(COligo "MS15" "AAAACCGTCTATCAGGGC" " Frequenin,
            SK4-Mutagenese" 0
COMMENT     (CStringList) 0)
COMMENT     #877=(COligo "MS14" "CCTCTTCGCTATTACGCCAG" " lacZ" 0 (CStringList)
            0)
COMMENT     #878=(COligo "MS13(-20,21)" "GTAAAACGACGGCCAGT"
COMMENT     " Universeller Sequenzierprimer, (pKO-Scrambler V901-DTA)" 0
COMMENT     (CStringList) 0)
COMMENT     #879=(COligo "MS13" "GGCTCGTATGTTGTGTGGAA" " P lac" 0 (CStringList)
            0)
COMMENT     #880=(COligo "MS12" "GTTGTGGCTGTTGTAGTTG" " Genotypisierung Frq-tg"
            0
COMMENT     (CStringList) 0)
COMMENT     #881=(COligo "MS11" "CAGTGATAGAGAACGATGTC" " Genotypisierung Frq-tg"
            0
COMMENT     (CStringList) 0)
COMMENT     #882=(COligo "MS10" "TGGGAAGACAATAGCAGGCA" "" 0 (CStringList) 0)
COMMENT     #883=(COligo "mRFP1"
COMMENT     "GCCTCCTCCGAGGACGTCATCAAGGAGTTCATGCGCTTCAAGGTGCGCATGGAGGGCTCCGTGAACG
            GCCACGAGTTCGA"
COMMENT     "" 0 (CStringList) 0)
COMMENT     #884=(COligo "mRaspberry"
COMMENT     "GTGAGCAAGGGCGAGGAGGTCATCAAGGAGTTCATGCGCTTCAAGGTGCGCATGGAGGGCTCCGTGA
            ACGGCCACGAGTT"
COMMENT     "" 0 (CStringList) 0)
COMMENT     #885=(COligo "mPlum"
COMMENT     "GTGAGCAAGGGCGAGGAGGTCATCAAGGAGTTCATGCGCTTCAAGGAGCACATGGAGGGCTCCGTGA
            ACGGCCACGAGTT"
COMMENT     "" 0 (CStringList) 0)
COMMENT     #886=(COligo "mOrange2"
COMMENT     "GTGAGCAAGGGCGAGGAGAATAACATGGCCATCATCAAGGAGTTCATGCGCTTCAAGGTGCGCATGG
            AGGGCTCCGTGAA"
COMMENT     "" 0 (CStringList) 0)
COMMENT     #887=(COligo "mOrange1"
COMMENT     "GTGAGCAAGGGCGAGGAGAATAACATGGCCATCATCAAGGAGTTCATGCGCTTCAAGGTGCGCATGG
            AGGGCTCCGTGAA"
COMMENT     "" 0 (CStringList) 0)
COMMENT     #888=(COligo "mHoneydew"
COMMENT     "GTGAGCAAGGGCGAGGAGGTCATCAAGGAGTTCATGCGCTTCAAGGTGCGCATGGAGGGCTCCGTGA
            ACGGCCACGAGTT"
COMMENT     "" 0 (CStringList) 0)
COMMENT     #889=(COligo "mCherry Ende" "CACTCCACCGGCGGCATGGACGAGCTGTACAAGTAA"
            "" 0
COMMENT     (CStringList) 0)
COMMENT     #890=(COligo "mCherry End"
COMMENT     "ACTACACCATCGTGGAACAGTACGAGCGCGCCGAGGGCCGCCACTCCACCGGCGGCATGGACGAGCT
            GTACAAGTAA"
COMMENT     "" 0 (CStringList) 0)
COMMENT     #891=(COligo "mCherry"
COMMENT     "GTGAGCAAGGGCGAGGAGGATAACATGGCCATCATCAAGGAGTTCATGCGCTTCAAGGTGCACATGG
            AGGGCTCCGTGAA"
COMMENT     "" 0 (CStringList) 0)
COMMENT     #892=(COligo "mBanana"
COMMENT     "GTGAGCAAGGGCGAGGAGAATAACATGGCCGTCATCAAGGAGTTCATGCGCTTCAAGGTGCGCATGG
            AGGGCTCCGTGAA"
COMMENT     "" 0 (CStringList) 0)
COMMENT     #893=(COligo "LP-012_Cre3" "AAACGTTGATGCCGGTGAACGTGC" "" 0
COMMENT     (CStringList) 0)
COMMENT     #894=(COligo "LP-011_Cre4" "TAACATTCTCCCACCGTCAGTACG" "" 0
COMMENT     (CStringList) 0)
COMMENT     #895=(COligo "LP-010_Rosa 24" "GGAGCGGGAGAAATGGATATG" "" 0
COMMENT     (CStringList) 0)
COMMENT     #896=(COligo "LP-009_Rosa 23" "GCGAAGAGTTTGTCCTCAACC" "" 0
COMMENT     (CStringList) 0)
COMMENT     #897=(COligo "LP-008_Rosa 22" "AAAGTCGCTCTGAGTTGTTAT" "" 0
COMMENT     (CStringList) 0)
COMMENT     #898=(COligo "LP-007_oIMR9021" "CCG AAA ATC TGT GGG AAG TC" "..." 0
COMMENT     (CStringList) 0)
COMMENT     #899=(COligo "LP-006_oIMR9020" "AAG GGA GCT GCA GTG GAG TA" "..." 0
COMMENT     (CStringList) 0)
COMMENT     #900=(COligo "LP-005_22888" "GTG GTA CCG TCT GGA GAG GA" "..." 0
COMMENT     (CStringList) 0)
COMMENT     #901=(COligo "LP-004_22887" "CGC CAC CAT GTA CCC ATA C" "..." 0
COMMENT     (CStringList) 0)
COMMENT     #902=(COligo "LP-003_16221" "AGG ATG TTG ACT TCC GAG TTG" "..." 0
COMMENT     (CStringList) 0)
COMMENT     #903=(COligo "LP-002_14314" "CGG TTA TTC AAC TTG CAC CA" "..." 0
COMMENT     (CStringList) 0)
COMMENT     #904=(COligo "LP-001_12266" "AAG ACT CAC GTG GAC CTG CT" "..." 0
COMMENT     (CStringList) 0)
COMMENT     #905=(COligo "lox_P" "ATAACTTCGTATAGCATACATTATACGAAGTTAT" "" 0
COMMENT     (CStringList) 0)
COMMENT     #906=(COligo "LITR"
COMMENT     "CATCATCAATAATATACCTTATTTTGGATTGAAGCCAATATGATAATGAGGGGGTGGAGTTTGTGAC
            GTGGCGCGGGGCG"
COMMENT     "" 0 (CStringList) 0)
COMMENT     #907=(COligo "Left ITR"
COMMENT     "CCTGCAGGCAGCTGCGCGCTCGCTCGCTCACTGAGGCCGCCCGGGCAAAGCCCGGGCGTCGGGCGAC
            CTTTGGTCGCCCGGCCTCAGTGAGCGAGCGAGCGCGCAGAGAGGGAGTGGCCAACTCCATCACTAGGG
            GTTCC"
COMMENT     "" 0 (CStringList) 0)
COMMENT     #908=(COligo "lacZ_a"
COMMENT     "TTCACTGGCCGTCGTTTTACAACGTCGTGACTGGGAAAACCCTGGCGTTACCCAACTTAATCGCCTT
            GCAGCACATCCCC"
COMMENT     "" 0 (CStringList) 0)
COMMENT     #909=(COligo "lacY"
COMMENT     "ATGTACTATTTAAAAAACACAAACTTTTGGATGTTCGGTTTATTCTTTTTCTTTTACTTTTTTATCA
            TGGGAGCCTACTT"
COMMENT     "" 0 (CStringList) 0)
COMMENT     #910=(COligo "lac_promoter" "AACATACGAGCCGGAAGCATAAAGTGTAAA" "" 0
COMMENT     (CStringList) 0)
COMMENT     #911=(COligo "Kv1.1S3+S3S4rev" "CCATCCTCAGGGTCATCCGCATCATGCGAA" "" 0
COMMENT     (CStringList) 0)
COMMENT     #912=(COligo "Kv1.1S3+S3S4for" "CAAGAAGTGGAAGTTCTTTAAGAACATC" "" 0
COMMENT     (CStringList) 0)
COMMENT     #913=(COligo "Kv1.1Ch_R" "CATCCTCAGGGTCATCCGCATCATGCGAATTC" "" 0
COMMENT     (CStringList) 0)
COMMENT     #914=(COligo "Kv1.1Ch_F" "CAAGAAGTGGAAGTTCTTTAAGAACATCATG" "" 0
COMMENT     (CStringList) 0)
COMMENT     #915=(COligo "Kozak " "CCGCCACC" "" 0 (CStringList) 0)
COMMENT     #916=(COligo "KDEL" "AAGGATGAACTG" "" 0 (CStringList) 0)
COMMENT     #917=(COligo "KanR2"
COMMENT     "ATGAGCCATATTCAACGGGAAACGTCTTGCTCGAGGCCGCGATTAAATTCCAACATGGATGCTGATT
            TATATGGGTATAA"
COMMENT     "" 0 (CStringList) 0)
COMMENT     #918=(COligo "KanR/NeoR"
COMMENT     "ATTGAACAAGATGGATTGCACGCAGGTTCTCCGGCCGCTTGGGTGGAGAGGCTATTCGGCTATGACT
            GGGCACAACAGACAATCGGCTGCTCTGATGCCGCCGTGTTCCGGCTGTCAGCGCAGGGGCGCCCGGTT
            CTTTTTGTCAAGACCGACCTGTCCGGTGCCCTGAATGAACTGCAGGACGAGGCAGCGCGGCTATCGTG
            GCTGGCCACGACGGGCGTTCCTTGCGCAGCTGTGCTCGACGTTGTCACTGAAGCGGGAAGGGACTGGC
            TGCTATTGGGCGAAGTGCCGGGGCAGGATCTCCTGTCATCTCACCTTGCTCCTGCCGAGAAAGTATCC
            ATCATGGCTGATGCAATGCGGCGGCTGCATACGCTTGATCCGGCTACCTGCCCATTCGACCACCAAGC
            GAAACATCGCATCGAGCGAGCACGTACTCGGATGGAAGCCGGTCTTGTCGATCAGGATGATCTGGACG
            AAGAGCATCAGGGGCTCGCGCCAGCCGAACTGTTCGCCAGGCTCAAGGCGCGCATGCCCGACGGCGAG
            GATCTCGTCGTGACCCATGGCGATGCCTGCTTGCCGAATATCATGGTGGAAAATGGCCGCTTTTCTGG
            ATTCATCGACTGTGGCCGGCTGGGTGTGGCGGACCGCTATCAGGACATAGCGTTGGCTACCCGTGATA
            TTGCTGAAGAGCTTGGCGGCGAATGGGCTGACCGCTTCCTCGTGCTTTACGGTATCGCCGCTCCCGAT
            TCGCAGCGCATCGCCTTCTATCGCCTTCTTGACGAGTTCTTC"
COMMENT     "" 0 (CStringList) 0)
COMMENT     #919=(COligo "Kan R1"
COMMENT     "ATGGCTAAAATGAGAATATCACCGGAATTGAAAAAACTGATCGAAAAATACCGCTGCGTAAAAGATA
            CGGAAGGAATGTC"
COMMENT     "" 0 (CStringList) 0)
COMMENT     #920=(COligo "IRES"
COMMENT     "GCCCCTCTCCCTCCCCCCCCCCTAACGTTACTGGCCGAAGCCGCTTGGAATAAGGCCGGTGTGCGTT
            TGTCTATATGTTA"
COMMENT     "" 0 (CStringList) 0)
COMMENT     #921=(COligo "IO-483_K-CaMP-R" "CTTGTACATGAGCTCAGCCGACCTATAG" "" 0
COMMENT     (CStringList) 0)
COMMENT     #922=(COligo "IO-482_S-Che-F" "GAACAGTACGAACGCGCCG" "" 0
            (CStringList)
COMMENT     0)
COMMENT     #923=(COligo "IO-481_S-OpToS-R" "GTGCTTGCTTAGCTGTTAG" "" 0
COMMENT     (CStringList) 0)
COMMENT     #924=(COligo "IO-480_K_Che-2Asc-R"
            "ATGGCGCGCCTTACTTGTACAGCTCGTCCATGCC"
COMMENT     "" 0 (CStringList) 0)
COMMENT     #925=(COligo "IO-479_K-Che-2Nhe-F"
            "GTTATGCTAGCCCATGGTGAGCAAGGGCGAGGAG"
COMMENT     "" 0 (CStringList) 0)
COMMENT     #926=(COligo "IO-478_S-Tub4-F" "GTTTGACCTGATGTATGCC" "" 0
            (CStringList)
COMMENT     0)
COMMENT     #927=(COligo "IO-477_S-Tub3-F" "GTAAATACATGGCTTGCTGC" "" 0
COMMENT     (CStringList) 0)
COMMENT     #928=(COligo "IO-476_S-Tub2-F" "CTGCTCATGGAACGTCTCTC" "" 0
COMMENT     (CStringList) 0)
COMMENT     #929=(COligo "IO-475_S-Tub1-F" "GAGATGACTCCTTCAACAC" "" 0
            (CStringList)
COMMENT     0)
COMMENT     #930=(COligo "IO-474_K_OptSti-Asc-R"
            "TCGGCGCGCCCTACTTCTTAAGAGGCTTCT"
COMMENT     "" 0 (CStringList) 0)
COMMENT     #931=(COligo "IO-473_K_OptSti-Nhe-F"
            "TTATGCTAGCGCCACCATGGTGAGCAAGGG"
COMMENT     "" 0 (CStringList) 0)
COMMENT     #932=(COligo "IO-472_K_Che-Asc-R" "TCGGCGCGCCTTACTTGTACAGCTCGTCCA"
            "" 0
COMMENT     (CStringList) 0)
COMMENT     #933=(COligo "IO-471_K-Che-Nhe-F" "TTATGCTAGCCCATGGTGAGCAAGGGCGAG"
            "" 0
COMMENT     (CStringList) 0)
COMMENT     #934=(COligo "IO-470_S-CG68-F" "CCAAGAGAGGGCTGAGGG" "" 0
            (CStringList)
COMMENT     0)
COMMENT     #935=(COligo "IO-469_K-CaMP-Tub-R"
            "CGATAAGCTTCATTAGTATTCCTCTCCTTCTTC"
COMMENT     "" 0 (CStringList) 0)
COMMENT     #936=(COligo "IO-468_K-CaMP-HIII-F"
            "CCCAAGCTTATGCTGCAGAACGAGCTTGCTC"
COMMENT     "" 0 (CStringList) 0)
COMMENT     #937=(COligo "IO-467_S-CaCyc3-F\t" "CAGTGTTCTTCTCGGATATC" "" 0
COMMENT     (CStringList) 0)
COMMENT     #938=(COligo "IO-466_S-CaCyc2-F" "CACTGGAGCTATCAACGGAG" "" 0
COMMENT     (CStringList) 0)
COMMENT     #939=(COligo "IO-465_S-CaCyc1-F\t" "GATGGGCCGATATTTGGTAC" "" 0
COMMENT     (CStringList) 0)
COMMENT     #940=(COligo "IO-464_S-BeCyc3-F\t" "CAAGCTGTGGCTGGAATAC" "" 0
COMMENT     (CStringList) 0)
COMMENT     #941=(COligo "IO-463_S-BeCyc2-F" "CCACTTCGTGTCCTGCCTG" "" 0
COMMENT     (CStringList) 0)
COMMENT     #942=(COligo "IO-462_S-BeCyc1-F" "GTCTACCCCCAGCCTGAAG" "" 0
COMMENT     (CStringList) 0)
COMMENT     #943=(COligo "IO-461_S-Synap3-R\t" "CATAGCCCGCATCGCCGTAG" "" 0
COMMENT     (CStringList) 0)
COMMENT     #944=(COligo "IO-460_S-Synap2-F" "CTACGGCGATGCGGGCTATG" "" 0
COMMENT     (CStringList) 0)
COMMENT     #945=(COligo "IO-459_S-Synap1-F" "CAGAACAAGTACCGAGAGAAC" "" 0
COMMENT     (CStringList) 0)
COMMENT     #946=(COligo "IO-458_K-mChe-F" "ATAGGCTAGCCCATGGTGAGCAAGGGCG" "" 0
COMMENT     (CStringList) 0)
COMMENT     #947=(COligo "IO-457_K-SynCam-Bsrg-R"
            "CTTGTACATTATGAGCTCAGCCGACCTAT"
COMMENT     "" 0 (CStringList) 0)
COMMENT     #948=(COligo "IO-456_K-SynCam-Age-F" "GGTACCGGTATGGACGTGGTGAATCAGC"
            ""
COMMENT     0 (CStringList) 0)
COMMENT     #949=(COligo "IO-454_K-OpSti-HIII-R"
COMMENT     "GATAAGCTTCTACTTCTTAAGAGGCTTCTTAAAG" "" 0 (CStringList) 0)
COMMENT     #950=(COligo "IO-453_K-OpSti-Nhe-F"
            "GATCCGCTAGCGCCACCATGGTGAGCAAGGGC"
COMMENT     "" 0 (CStringList) 0)
COMMENT     #951=(COligo "IO-452_K-Maro-R" "GATAAGCTTTTACTTGTACAGCTCGTC" "" 0
COMMENT     (CStringList) 0)
COMMENT     #952=(COligo "IO-451_K-Maro-F" "GAGAATTCGGCATGGTGAGCAAGGGCG" "" 0
COMMENT     (CStringList) 0)
COMMENT     #953=(COligo "IO-450_K-Rub3-R" "GATAAGCTTTTACTTGTACAGCTCGTC" "" 0
COMMENT     (CStringList) 0)
COMMENT     #954=(COligo "IO-449_K-Rub3-F" "GAGAATTCATGGTGTCTAAGGGCGAAG" "" 0
COMMENT     (CStringList) 0)
COMMENT     #955=(COligo "IO-448_K-Gly-Eco-F"
COMMENT     "GAGAATTCAAGCTGCTAGCCGCCACCATGTACGGCAAGATC" "" 0 (CStringList) 0)
COMMENT     #956=(COligo "IO-447_K-hM4D-Snd-R"
            "GCCACGGGTCCCGCGACCGGTGGATCCCGCCTG"
COMMENT     "" 0 (CStringList) 0)
COMMENT     #957=(COligo "IO-446_K-Camp-HIII-R"
            "GATAAGCTTTTAGAGCTCCAGCCGACCTATAG"
COMMENT     "" 0 (CStringList) 0)
COMMENT     #958=(COligo "IO-445_K-dsRe-Nhe-R" "GTTATGCTAGCCCATGGTGGCCTCCTCCG"
            "" 0
COMMENT     (CStringList) 0)
COMMENT     #959=(COligo "IO-444_K-dsRe-Sgs-F" "ATGGCGCGCCCACCCTACAGGAACAGGTG"
            "" 0
COMMENT     (CStringList) 0)
COMMENT     #960=(COligo "IO-443_S-OPsti7-F" "CAAACCTCCTCAGATGAGC" "" 0
COMMENT     (CStringList) 0)
COMMENT     #961=(COligo "IO-442_S-OPsti6-F" "CTAACAGCTAAGCAAGCAC" "" 0
COMMENT     (CStringList) 0)
COMMENT     #962=(COligo "IO-441_S-OPsti5-F" "GATCTAAGGAGCACATGAAGA" "" 0
COMMENT     (CStringList) 0)
COMMENT     #963=(COligo "IO-440_S-OPsti4-F" "CTTGCAGGGAGCTAAGTATG" "" 0
COMMENT     (CStringList) 0)
COMMENT     #964=(COligo "IO-439_S-OPsti3-F" "GGCATGGAGACAGGGAAGG" "" 0
COMMENT     (CStringList) 0)
COMMENT     #965=(COligo "IO-438_S-OPsti2-F" "GGTCTGGAAAATGAAGCAG" "" 0
COMMENT     (CStringList) 0)
COMMENT     #966=(COligo "IO-437_S-OPsti1-F" "GAAAGCACTGGGCAGTGATC" "" 0
COMMENT     (CStringList) 0)
COMMENT     #967=(COligo "IO-436_S-hM3D-R" "GACATCCCCGACTACTTGAAG" "" 0
COMMENT     (CStringList) 0)
COMMENT     #968=(COligo "IO-435_S-hChR-3F" "GGTAGGCATAGAACATCAGCA" "" 0
COMMENT     (CStringList) 0)
COMMENT     #969=(COligo "IO-434_S-hChR-2F" "CGATATATGCTTTGGCGGCG" "" 0
COMMENT     (CStringList) 0)
COMMENT     #970=(COligo "IO-433_S-hChR-1F" "GGCCTCGGCTTCGTCTTCG" "" 0
COMMENT     (CStringList) 0)
COMMENT     #971=(COligo "IO-432_S-DIO-R" "GTTGATTATCGATAAGCTTG" "..." 0
COMMENT     (CStringList) 0)
COMMENT     #972=(COligo "IO-431_S-Lov4-F" "CGTTCAAGTGTAGTAGCC" "..." 0
COMMENT     (CStringList) 0)
COMMENT     #973=(COligo "IO-430_S-Lov3-F" "GCTCAGTTCCATCCAACTG" "..." 0
COMMENT     (CStringList) 0)
COMMENT     #974=(COligo "IO-429_S-Lov2-F" "CTTAGCAGTTAGGATTTTATG" "..." 0
COMMENT     (CStringList) 0)
COMMENT     #975=(COligo "IO-428_S-Lov1-R" "GAAACACGCTTTTTGGTACC" "..." 0
COMMENT     (CStringList) 0)
COMMENT     #976=(COligo "IO-427_K-LyLov-Nhe-R"
COMMENT     "GTTATGCTAGCGCCACCATGGCACACCATCACCACCATC" "..." 0 (CStringList) 0)
COMMENT     #977=(COligo "IO-426_K-Lov-Nhe-R"
COMMENT     "GTTATGCTAGCGCCACCATGGGATGTATAAAATCAAAAG" "..." 0 (CStringList) 0)
COMMENT     #978=(COligo "IO-425_K-Lov-Asc-F"
COMMENT     "ATGGCGCGCCCTATTACGACACAATCTCCTCATCCAT" "..." 0 (CStringList) 0)
COMMENT     #979=(COligo "IO-424_S-CatRhGC-F" "CTGAGGTGGACACGCTTCTC" "" 0
COMMENT     (CStringList) 0)
COMMENT     #980=(COligo "IO-423_QC-CamP-R\t"
COMMENT     "TATAGCTCTGACTGCGTGACCTGTCTTATTCCACTTACGACG" "" 0 (CStringList) 0)
COMMENT     #981=(COligo "IO-422_QC-CamP-F"
COMMENT     "CGTCGTAAGTGGAATAAGACAGGTCACGCAGTCAGAGCTATA" "" 0 (CStringList) 0)
COMMENT     #982=(COligo "IO-421_S-hGH-PolyA-R" "GACAAGGCTGGTGGGCACTG" "" 0
COMMENT     (CStringList) 0)
COMMENT     #983=(COligo "IO-420_K-CyR-HIII-R" "GATAAGCTTTTACTTGTACAGCTCGTCCATG"
COMMENT     "..." 0 (CStringList) 0)
COMMENT     #984=(COligo "IO-419_K-CyR-Age-F" "GCACCGGTAATGGTGAGCAAGGGCGAG"
            "..." 0
COMMENT     (CStringList) 0)
COMMENT     #985=(COligo "IO-418_S-MaroB-F" "CTACAACGTCCAAGTCAGAG" "..." 0
COMMENT     (CStringList) 0)
COMMENT     #986=(COligo "IO-417_S-MaroA-R" "CTTCGGCGGTGCATTCGAAG" "..." 0
COMMENT     (CStringList) 0)
COMMENT     #987=(COligo "IO-416_S-Rub3B-F" "GTGACAATGAAACCTACG" "..." 0
COMMENT     (CStringList) 0)
COMMENT     #988=(COligo "IO-415_S-Rub3A-F" "CTTGGGAAAGAGTTACGAG" "..." 0
COMMENT     (CStringList) 0)
COMMENT     #989=(COligo "IO-414_K-Maro-HIII-R" "GATAAGCTTCTACTTGTACAGCTCGTCC"
            "" 0
COMMENT     (CStringList) 0)
COMMENT     #990=(COligo "IO-413_K-Maro-Afe-F" "GCGAGCGCTGAGATGGTGAGCAAGGGCGAG"
            ""
COMMENT     0 (CStringList) 0)
COMMENT     #991=(COligo "IO-412_K-mRub3Bah-R" "TGGGATCCCTTGTACAGCTCGTCCATGCC"
            "" 0
COMMENT     (CStringList) 0)
COMMENT     #992=(COligo "IO-411_K-mRub3Bah-F" "GTGGATCCGAATTCATGGTGTCTAAGGGCG"
            ""
COMMENT     0 (CStringList) 0)
COMMENT     #993=(COligo "IO-410_K-CatRG-Kpn-R"
            "CGGGTACCGACTTTCTAGCGGTCACCCAATATG"
COMMENT     "" 0 (CStringList) 0)
COMMENT     #994=(COligo "IO-409_K-CatRG-Eco-F"
COMMENT     "TCGAATTCGCAATAATGTCTATGTCTATGAAAGAT" "" 0 (CStringList) 0)
COMMENT     #995=(COligo "IO-408_S-CEP-F" "CTGGTGAGCAAGGGCGAGG" "" 0
            (CStringList)
COMMENT     0)
COMMENT     #996=(COligo "IO-407_S-CheR2-F" "GTACTATTCTAGTTGGCTG" "" 0
COMMENT     (CStringList) 0)
COMMENT     #997=(COligo "IO-406_S-CheR1-F" "GCCGAATGGCTGCTGACATG" "" 0
COMMENT     (CStringList) 0)
COMMENT     #998=(COligo "IO-405_K-CheR-Age-R" "CGACCGGTACGTTGATGTCGATCTGGTC" ""
            0
COMMENT     (CStringList) 0)
COMMENT     #999=(COligo "IO-404_K-CheR-Xho-F" "CACTCGAGGCCACCATGGGCGGAGCTCC" ""
            0
COMMENT     (CStringList) 0)
COMMENT     #1000=(COligo "IO-403_K-hSyn-Xho-R"
            "GGCGGATCCTCTCGAGTGCGCTCTCAGGCAC"
COMMENT     "" 0 (CStringList) 0)
COMMENT     #1001=(COligo "IO-402_K-hSyn-Xho-F"
            "GTGCCTGAGAGCGCACTCGAGAGGATCCGCC"
COMMENT     "" 0 (CStringList) 0)
COMMENT     #1002=(COligo "IO-401_K-CEP-HIII-R" "TTCAAGCTTACAGCTCGTCCTTCTCGC" ""
            0
COMMENT     (CStringList) 0)
COMMENT     #1003=(COligo "IO-400_S-SV40-F" "GATACATTGATGAGTTTGGAC" "" 0
COMMENT     (CStringList) 0)
COMMENT     #1004=(COligo "IO-399_S-bPAC-2R" "CTTCTGGGCCTCATTCACG" "" 0
COMMENT     (CStringList) 0)
COMMENT     #1005=(COligo "IO-398_S-bPAC-1R" "CCGGTGGCTCTGGGTGATG" "" 0
COMMENT     (CStringList) 0)
COMMENT     #1006=(COligo "IO-397_K-SuNoSac-R" "CGAGCTCATCCTCGTCGCTACCGATGG" ""
            0
COMMENT     (CStringList) 0)
COMMENT     #1007=(COligo "IO-396_K-SuNoBglI-F" "GTAGATCTATGGGTTCAGAGGTCGGCC" ""
            0
COMMENT     (CStringList) 0)
COMMENT     #1008=(COligo "IO-395_S-SuNO-F" "GACCAGCCACCACACCTACG" "" 0
COMMENT     (CStringList) 0)
COMMENT     #1009=(COligo "IO-394_K-SuNo-BaHI-R" "GTAGGATCCATCCTCGTCGCTACCGATG"
            ""
COMMENT     0 (CStringList) 0)
COMMENT     #1010=(COligo "IO-393_K-SuNo-AI-F" "CGACCGGTCCATGGGTTCAGAGGTCG" "" 0
COMMENT     (CStringList) 0)
COMMENT     #1011=(COligo "IO-392_K-bPAC-BaHI-R" "GCGGATCCCGGTGCAGGGCCG" "" 0
COMMENT     (CStringList) 0)
COMMENT     #1012=(COligo "IO-391_K-bPAC-BaHI-F" "GAGGATCCATGATGAAGCGGCTGGTGTAC"
            ""
COMMENT     0 (CStringList) 0)
COMMENT     #1013=(COligo "IO-390_QC-CampQ142-R" "CGCTGTCATCATTTGTACAAACTCTTC"
            "" 0
COMMENT     (CStringList) 0)
COMMENT     #1014=(COligo "IO-389_QC-CampQ142-F" "GAAGAGTTTGTACAAATGATGACAGCG"
            "" 0
COMMENT     (CStringList) 0)
COMMENT     #1015=(COligo "IO-388_QC-Camp142-R" "CGCTGTCATCATCACTACAAACTCTTC" ""
            0
COMMENT     (CStringList) 0)
COMMENT     #1016=(COligo "IO-387_QC-Camp142-F" "GAAGAGTTTGTAGTGATGATGACAGCG" ""
            0
COMMENT     (CStringList) 0)
COMMENT     #1017=(COligo "IO-386_S-CyOFP-B" "GAAGGCAGATGCGACAAGG" "" 0
COMMENT     (CStringList) 0)
COMMENT     #1018=(COligo "IO-385_S-CyOFP-A" "CACCCACTTTATGTACGGGAG" "" 0
COMMENT     (CStringList) 0)
COMMENT     #1019=(COligo "IO-384_K-CyOFP-R" "CCGAATTCTTACTTGTACAGCTCGTCCATG" ""
            0
COMMENT     (CStringList) 0)
COMMENT     #1020=(COligo "IO-383_K-CyOFP-F" "CACCATGGGTCGGGGTTCTCATCATCATC" ""
            0
COMMENT     (CStringList) 0)
COMMENT     #1021=(COligo "IO-382_S-SynPhy-F" "GACAGGGAACACATGCAAG" "" 0
COMMENT     (CStringList) 0)
COMMENT     #1022=(COligo "IO-381_K-CFP-Asc-R" "GATAAGCTTTTACTTGTACAGCTCGTCC" ""
            0
COMMENT     (CStringList) 0)
COMMENT     #1023=(COligo "IO-380_K-CFP-ERV-F" "CCGATATCCCCATGGTGAGCAAGGGC" "" 0
COMMENT     (CStringList) 0)
COMMENT     #1024=(COligo "IO-380_K-CFP-Asc-F" "CCGGCGCGCCCATGGTGAGCAAGGGCGAG"
            "" 0
COMMENT     (CStringList) 0)
COMMENT     #1025=(COligo "IO-379_K-Mod-ERV-R" "CACCATGGGGATATCGGATCCGGC" "" 0
COMMENT     (CStringList) 0)
COMMENT     #1026=(COligo "IO-379_K-Mod-Asc-R" "AGGCCACCATGGGCGCGCCGGATCCGGCCG"
            ""
COMMENT     0 (CStringList) 0)
COMMENT     #1027=(COligo "IO-378_K-Mod-ERV-F" "GCCGGATCCGATATCCCCATGGTG" "" 0
COMMENT     (CStringList) 0)
COMMENT     #1028=(COligo "IO-378_K-Mod-Asc-F" "CGGCCGGATCCGGCGCGCCCATGGTGGCCT"
            ""
COMMENT     0 (CStringList) 0)
COMMENT     #1029=(COligo "IO-377_K-GluSn-Age-R" "ACCACCGGTCGTGGCTTCTTCTGCCAAAG"
            ""
COMMENT     0 (CStringList) 0)
COMMENT     #1030=(COligo "IO-376_K-GluSn-Eco-F" "TGGAATTCGGCTTGGGGATATCCACCAT"
            ""
COMMENT     0 (CStringList) 0)
COMMENT     #1031=(COligo "IO-375_K-CamP2.Sac.R" "CCGAGCTCAGCCGACCTATAGC" "" 0
COMMENT     (CStringList) 0)
COMMENT     #1032=(COligo "IO-374_K-GFP-ER-R" "GTTATGCTAGCCACCATGCTGCTATCCG" ""
            0
COMMENT     (CStringList) 0)
COMMENT     #1033=(COligo "IO-373_K-GFP-ER-F" "GATCCGGGTCCCGGCAGCTCGTCCTTCTTG"
            "" 0
COMMENT     (CStringList) 0)
COMMENT     #1034=(COligo "IO-372_K-GS-SanD-R"
            "CCGGGACCCGGATCCGGAGAGGGCAGAGGAAGTC"
COMMENT     "" 0 (CStringList) 0)
COMMENT     #1035=(COligo "IO-371_K-GS-SanD-F"
            "GACTTCCTCTGCCCTCTCCGGATCCGGGTCCCGG"
COMMENT     "" 0 (CStringList) 0)
COMMENT     #1036=(COligo "IO-370_K-CamP-Sac-R" "CCGAGCTCCAGCCGACCTATAG" "..." 0
COMMENT     (CStringList) 0)
COMMENT     #1037=(COligo "IO-369_K-PSD-BglII-F" "GTAGATCTGGGGTGAGCAAG" "..." 0
COMMENT     (CStringList) 0)
COMMENT     #1038=(COligo "IO-368_OL-PSD-Sac-R" "AGCGCCAGCTCCGAGCTCGTACAGCTCGTC"
COMMENT     "..." 0 (CStringList) 0)
COMMENT     #1039=(COligo "IO-367_OL-PSD-Sac-F" "GACGAGCTGTACGAGCTCGGAGCTGGCGCT"
COMMENT     "..." 0 (CStringList) 0)
COMMENT     #1040=(COligo "IO-366_K-ERtDim-R" "CGCGGTACCCAGGAACAGGTGGTGGCGGC" ""
            0
COMMENT     (CStringList) 0)
COMMENT     #1041=(COligo "IO-365_K-ERtDim-F" "CCGACCGGTCCACCATGGTGGCCTCCTCCGAG"
            ""
COMMENT     0 (CStringList) 0)
COMMENT     #1042=(COligo "IO-364_S-CamP3-F" "GAAGTTAACAGATGAAGAGG" "..." 0
COMMENT     (CStringList) 0)
COMMENT     #1043=(COligo "IO-363_K-CamP-HIII-R"
            "GATAAGCTTCATGAGCTCAGCCGACCTATAG"
COMMENT     "..." 0 (CStringList) 0)
COMMENT     #1044=(COligo "IO-362_K-CamP-NheI-F" "AGCTGCTAGCATGCTGCAGAACGAGCTTG"
COMMENT     "..." 0 (CStringList) 0)
COMMENT     #1045=(COligo "IO-361_K-CamP-Bgl-F" "GTAGATCTGACCAACTGACTGAAGAGC"
            "..."
COMMENT     0 (CStringList) 0)
COMMENT     #1046=(COligo "IO-360_S-CamP2-F" "CTATTTTAAGCAGTCGTTTC" "..." 0
COMMENT     (CStringList) 0)
COMMENT     #1047=(COligo "IO-359_S-CamP1-F" "GTTAAGCTGTATGAGTATG" "..." 0
COMMENT     (CStringList) 0)
COMMENT     #1048=(COligo "IO-358_K-CamP-Xba-R" "GAATCTAGATGAGCTCAGCCGACCTAT"
            "..."
COMMENT     0 (CStringList) 0)
COMMENT     #1049=(COligo "IO-357_K-CamP-Bgl-F" "GTAGATCTCTGCAGAACGAGCTTGCTC"
            "..."
COMMENT     0 (CStringList) 0)
COMMENT     #1050=(COligo "IO-356_K-PSD-Hind-R" "GATAAGCTTTTAAGCCATAGAAGCAAG"
            "..."
COMMENT     0 (CStringList) 0)
COMMENT     #1051=(COligo "IO-355_K-PSD-Nhe-F" "AGCTGCTAGCATGCTCGAAGTCAAGGAAG"
COMMENT     "..." 0 (CStringList) 0)
COMMENT     #1052=(COligo "IO-354_K-mKate-HIII-R" "GATAAGCTTTTGTCATCTGTGTCCCAG"
COMMENT     "..." 0 (CStringList) 0)
COMMENT     #1053=(COligo "IO-353_K-iChlo-SI-F" "CTGAGCTCCCATGGATTATGGAGGCGC"
            "..."
COMMENT     0 (CStringList) 0)
COMMENT     #1054=(COligo "IO-352_QC-Pho128A-R" "GAATGACAGGGGCGGTCAGCAGCC" "" 0
COMMENT     (CStringList) 0)
COMMENT     #1055=(COligo "IO-351_QC-Pho128A-F" "GGCTGCTGACCGCCCCTGTCATTC" "" 0
COMMENT     (CStringList) 0)
COMMENT     #1056=(COligo "IO-350_K-Phob-X-R" "CATCTCGAGTGCCGCGACCGCGCCAG" "" 0
COMMENT     (CStringList) 0)
COMMENT     #1057=(COligo "IO-349_K108-Sac-R" "TCCCTGAGCTCGCTCGTCCATCCCACCACC"
            "" 0
COMMENT     (CStringList) 0)
COMMENT     #1058=(COligo "IO-348_K108-Sac-F\t"
            "CGAGCGAGCTCAGGGATCCGGAGCCACGAAC"
COMMENT     "" 0 (CStringList) 0)
COMMENT     #1059=(COligo "IO-347_S-hM4D-4" "CTTCATCCTCACCTGGACG" "..." 0
COMMENT     (CStringList) 0)
COMMENT     #1060=(COligo "IO-346_S-hM4D-3" "GCCACCACGCCCGCCATG" "..." 0
COMMENT     (CStringList) 0)
COMMENT     #1061=(COligo "IO-345_S-hM4D-2" "CAGCAGTGACCTTTGGCAC" "..." 0
COMMENT     (CStringList) 0)
COMMENT     #1062=(COligo "IO-344_S-hM4D-1" "CATCAAGGTCAACAGGCAG" "..." 0
COMMENT     (CStringList) 0)
COMMENT     #1063=(COligo "IO-341_S-hM3D-4" "CATCAACAGCACCGTGAAC" "..." 0
COMMENT     (CStringList) 0)
COMMENT     #1064=(COligo "IO-340_S-hM3D-3" "GCGTGGACGATGGAGGCAG" "..." 0
COMMENT     (CStringList) 0)
COMMENT     #1065=(COligo "IO-339_S-hM3D-2" "GGGACAGAGGCAGAGACAG" "..." 0
COMMENT     (CStringList) 0)
COMMENT     #1066=(COligo "IO-338_S-hM3D-1" "GACGGTCAACAACTACTTC" "..." 0
COMMENT     (CStringList) 0)
COMMENT     #1067=(COligo "IO-337_K-hM4-Sac-R" "CTGAGCTCTGGCGACCGGTGGATCCCGC"
            "..."
COMMENT     0 (CStringList) 0)
COMMENT     #1068=(COligo "IO-336_K-hM4-Nhe-F" "AGCTGCTAGCATGGCCAACTTCACACCT"
            "..."
COMMENT     0 (CStringList) 0)
COMMENT     #1069=(COligo "IO-335_K-hM3-Sac-R" "CTGAGCTCTGGCGACCGGGGGATCCTTC"
            "..."
COMMENT     0 (CStringList) 0)
COMMENT     #1070=(COligo "IO-334_K-hM3-Nhe-F" "AGCTGCTAGCATGACCTTGCACAATAACAG"
COMMENT     "..." 0 (CStringList) 0)
COMMENT     #1071=(COligo "IO-333_K108-Sac-R" "CTGAGCTCGCTCGTCCATCCCACCACC"
            "..." 0
COMMENT     (CStringList) 0)
COMMENT     #1072=(COligo "IO-332_K108-Sac-F" "GCGAGCTCAGGGATCCGGAGCCACGAAC"
            "..."
COMMENT     0 (CStringList) 0)
COMMENT     #1073=(COligo "IO-331_K-RhGC-asc-R" "GCGGCGCGCCTTAATGGTGGTGATGGTG"
COMMENT     "..." 0 (CStringList) 0)
COMMENT     #1074=(COligo "IO-330_K-RhGC-asc-F" "TCGGCGCGCCATGGTGTCTAAGGGCGAA"
COMMENT     "..." 0 (CStringList) 0)
COMMENT     #1075=(COligo "IO-329_K-RhGC-Sac-F" "CTGAGCTCATGTCTATGAAAGATAAAGA"
COMMENT     "..." 0 (CStringList) 0)
COMMENT     #1076=(COligo "IO-328_S-hBE2-R" "TCTTCTCTGGGTTTCTGGC" "..." 0
COMMENT     (CStringList) 0)
COMMENT     #1077=(COligo "IO-327_OL-RhSac-R" "GAGGCTCCGGAGCTGCGGAAACTTCCGTT"
            "..."
COMMENT     0 (CStringList) 0)
COMMENT     #1078=(COligo "IO-326_OL-RhSac-F" "AACGGAAGTTTCCGCAGCTCCGGAGCCTC"
            "..."
COMMENT     0 (CStringList) 0)
COMMENT     #1079=(COligo "IO-325_K-TRE-Mlu-F"
COMMENT     "GTATCACGAGGCCCTTTCGTCTTCAACGCGTTTTACTCCC" "..." 0 (CStringList)
COMMENT     0)
COMMENT     #1080=(COligo "IO-324_K-TRE-Eco-R" "TTGAATTCTCCAGGCGATCTGACGG" "" 0
COMMENT     (CStringList) 0)
COMMENT     #1081=(COligo "IO-323_K-TRE-Mlu-F"
COMMENT     "CGCACGCGTTTTACTCCCTATCAGTGATAGAGAACG" "" 0 (CStringList) 0)
COMMENT     #1082=(COligo "IO-322_K-GTD-R" "CCGAATTCACATCACTTCAGACCCGTGC" "" 0
COMMENT     (CStringList) 0)
COMMENT     #1083=(COligo "IO-321_K-GTD-F" "ATAGGCTAGCCACCATGTCCGGACTCAG" "" 0
COMMENT     (CStringList) 0)
COMMENT     #1084=(COligo "IO-320_QC-Aur128-R" "AGAATCACGGGGGCGGTCAGCAGCCA"
            "..." 0
COMMENT     (CStringList) 0)
COMMENT     #1085=(COligo "IO-319_QC-Aur128-F" "TGGCTGCTGACCGCCCCCGTGATTCT"
            "..." 0
COMMENT     (CStringList) 0)
COMMENT     #1086=(COligo "IO-318_S-Auro-2-R" "ACAAAGAACAGCCAAGCC" "..." 0
COMMENT     (CStringList) 0)
COMMENT     #1087=(COligo "IO-317_S-Auro-1-F" "GTGTCATTTGCCCTGTCTG" "..." 0
COMMENT     (CStringList) 0)
COMMENT     #1088=(COligo "IO-316_K-AuroXI-R" "ATCTCGAGGTCTTCCTCCTCGGCGACC" "" 0
COMMENT     (CStringList) 0)
COMMENT     #1089=(COligo "IO-315_K-AuroBIII-F" "AAGGATCCACCGGTGACCATGGATTACG"
            "" 0
COMMENT     (CStringList) 0)
COMMENT     #1090=(COligo "IO-314_S-TalkA-F" "CGTGGTGCTCAACCGACTG" "..." 0
COMMENT     (CStringList) 0)
COMMENT     #1091=(COligo "IO-313_S-TrekB-F" "GACTTCTATAAGCCTGTCG" "..." 0
COMMENT     (CStringList) 0)
COMMENT     #1092=(COligo "IO-312_S-TrekA-F" "GAACTCATTCAGCAAATAGTG" "..." 0
COMMENT     (CStringList) 0)
COMMENT     #1093=(COligo "IO-311_S-P2A-F" "CTCTGTTAAAGCAAGCAGG" "..." 0
COMMENT     (CStringList) 0)
COMMENT     #1094=(COligo "IO-310_S-Ruby_F" "CTTTCGTAACAACTTACAGG" "..." 0
COMMENT     (CStringList) 0)
COMMENT     #1095=(COligo "IO-309_K-Talk-H-R" "GATAAGCTTCTAGCTGTCCTTGCCAC" "..."
            0
COMMENT     (CStringList) 0)
COMMENT     #1096=(COligo "IO-308_K-Talk-X-F" "CTCTCGAGATGTACCGACCGCGAGC" "..."
            0
COMMENT     (CStringList) 0)
COMMENT     #1097=(COligo "IO-307_K-Trek-H-R" "GATAAGCTTCTATTTGATGTTCTCAATC"
            "..."
COMMENT     0 (CStringList) 0)
COMMENT     #1098=(COligo "IO-306_K-Trek-X-F" "CTCTCGAGATGCTTCCCAGCGCCTC" "..."
            0
COMMENT     (CStringList) 0)
COMMENT     #1099=(COligo "IO-305_OL-80-F" "GGTCCTCTCGAGCCCATGGATTATGGAGGCG"
            "..."
COMMENT     0 (CStringList) 0)
COMMENT     #1100=(COligo "IO-304_OL-80-R" "CCATGGGCTCGAGAGGACCGGGGTTTTCTTC"
            "..."
COMMENT     0 (CStringList) 0)
COMMENT     #1101=(COligo "IO-303_K-iChl-HIII-R" "GATAAGCTTACGCGCCAGCCTCGGCCTC"
            ""
COMMENT     0 (CStringList) 0)
COMMENT     #1102=(COligo "IO-302_K-iChl-Sac-F" "CTGAGCTCCCCATGGATTATGGAGGC" ""
            0
COMMENT     (CStringList) 0)
COMMENT     #1103=(COligo "IO-301_K_iChl-SanDI-R" "GCCACGGGTCCCGCGCCAGCCTCGGCC"
            ""
COMMENT     0 (CStringList) 0)
COMMENT     #1104=(COligo "IO-300_K_NLS.Rev\t" "GATAAGCTTATACCTTTCTCTTCTTT" "" 0
COMMENT     (CStringList) 0)
COMMENT     #1105=(COligo "IO-299_K-Emer-Rev" "GGACGAGCTGTACAAGTAAAAGCTTGAA" ""
            0
COMMENT     (CStringList) 0)
COMMENT     #1106=(COligo "IO-298_K-Emer-For" "ATCCGCTAGCGCTACCGGTCGCCAC" "" 0
COMMENT     (CStringList) 0)
COMMENT     #1107=(COligo "IO-297_S-ACI-F" "GACTTGTGGTAGCTGGTGT" "..." 0
COMMENT     (CStringList) 0)
COMMENT     #1108=(COligo "IO-296_S-GAF3-F" "CGTAGCAGTGTACCAAGCC" "..." 0
COMMENT     (CStringList) 0)
COMMENT     #1109=(COligo "IO-295_S-GAFII-F" "GAACCACTGAAAGACTTGC" "..." 0
COMMENT     (CStringList) 0)
COMMENT     #1110=(COligo "IO-294_S-GAFI-R" "GTCCCCCACCGCCAAACTCTC" "..." 0
COMMENT     (CStringList) 0)
COMMENT     #1111=(COligo "IO-293_K-GAF-Xho-R" "TTCTCGAGCTACTCCTGCTTCCCAAC"
            "..." 0
COMMENT     (CStringList) 0)
COMMENT     #1112=(COligo "IO-292_K-GAF-Nhe-F"
            "ATAGGCTAGCCACCATGACTAGGGTGATTGAAG"
COMMENT     "..." 0 (CStringList) 0)
COMMENT     #1113=(COligo "IO-291_K-iChl-Asc-Rev" "CACCACCTGTTCCTGTAGGGCGCGCCAT"
            ""
COMMENT     0 (CStringList) 0)
COMMENT     #1114=(COligo "IO-290_QC_iChl155-R" "AGCCGATGTTGGACACCAGCAGGCC" "" 0
COMMENT     (CStringList) 0)
COMMENT     #1115=(COligo "IO-289_QC_iChl155-F" "GGCCTGCTGGTGTCCAACATCGGCT" "" 0
COMMENT     (CStringList) 0)
COMMENT     #1116=(COligo "IO-288_S_pMH4-Rev" "GATGCTACTTTATTTGTAAC" "..." 0
COMMENT     (CStringList) 0)
COMMENT     #1117=(COligo "IO-287_S_pMH4-For" "CTTCCCGGCCACCTTGGTC" "..." 0
COMMENT     (CStringList) 0)
COMMENT     #1118=(COligo "IO-286_SLChR-For"
            "AAAAGAAGAGAAAGGTAGGATCCGGAGCCACGAA"
COMMENT     "..." 0 (CStringList) 0)
COMMENT     #1119=(COligo "IO-285_SLmRub-Rev" "TCTTCTTTTTTGGATCCTTGTACAGCTCGTCC"
COMMENT     "..." 0 (CStringList) 0)
COMMENT     #1120=(COligo "IO-284_SL-NLS-Rev"
            "TTCGTGGCTCCGGATCCTACCTTTCTCTTCTTTT"
COMMENT     "..." 0 (CStringList) 0)
COMMENT     #1121=(COligo "IO-283_SL-NLS-For" "GGACGAGCTGTACAAGGATCCAAAAAAGAAGA"
COMMENT     "..." 0 (CStringList) 0)
COMMENT     #1122=(COligo "IO-282_SLmKate-For"
            "CAGATGACAAAAGCTTATCGATAATCAACCTCTG"
COMMENT     "" 0 (CStringList) 0)
COMMENT     #1123=(COligo "IO-281_SLiChloC-Rev"
COMMENT     "GTCCATGGTGGCTAGCAGCTTGAATTCGAGCTGC" "" 0 (CStringList) 0)
COMMENT     #1124=(COligo "IO-280_SLmKate-Rev"
            "CAGATGACAAAAGCTTATCGATAATCAACCTCTG"
COMMENT     "" 0 (CStringList) 0)
COMMENT     #1125=(COligo "IO-279_SL-Linkr_F\t"
COMMENT     "GGGACCCGTGGCTGCTCCTGTGGTGGCTCATATG" "" 0 (CStringList) 0)
COMMENT     #1126=(COligo "IO-278_Sl-Linkr_R"
            "CATATGAGCCACCACAGGAGCAGCCACGGGTCCC"
COMMENT     "" 0 (CStringList) 0)
COMMENT     #1127=(COligo "IO-277_SLiChloC-For"
COMMENT     "GCAGCTCGAATTCAAGCTGCTAGCCACCATGGAC" "" 0 (CStringList) 0)
COMMENT     #1128=(COligo "IO-276_QCiChl-Kat-Rev" "GTACATAAAGCTGGTGGCCAGGATG" ""
            0
COMMENT     (CStringList) 0)
COMMENT     #1129=(COligo "IO-275_QCiChl-Kat-For" "CATCCTGGCCACCAGCTTTATGTAC" ""
            0
COMMENT     (CStringList) 0)
COMMENT     #1130=(COligo "IO-274_K-RubP2A-Sac-R"
            "GGGAGCTCAGGACCGGGGTTTTCTTCCAC"
COMMENT     "" 0 (CStringList) 0)
COMMENT     #1131=(COligo "IO-273_K-Rub-Age-F" "CTACCGGTCCTAGGGCCACCATGG" "" 0
COMMENT     (CStringList) 0)
COMMENT     #1132=(COligo "IO-272_S-Ruby_R" "CCTGTAAGTTGTTACGAAAG" "" 0
COMMENT     (CStringList) 0)
COMMENT     #1133=(COligo "IO-271_K-tDim-Nhe-F"
            "GCTGCTAGCCACCATGGTGGCCTCCTCCGAG"
COMMENT     "" 0 (CStringList "SENSE_PRIMER" "Cloning Primer") 0)
COMMENT     #1134=(COligo "IO-270_SL-029Half-Rv"
COMMENT     "GCACAACATGGGGGATCATGTAACTCGCCTTGA" "..." 0 (CStringList) 0)
COMMENT     #1135=(COligo "IO-269_SL-029Half- F"
COMMENT     "GCACAACATGGGGGATCATGTAACTCGCCTTGA" "..." 0 (CStringList) 0)
COMMENT     #1136=(COligo "IO-268_SL-E14-35-R"
COMMENT     "AGGTTGATTATCGATAAGCTTCAAACGTCGGTCTCGATACT" "..." 0
COMMENT     (CStringList) 0)
COMMENT     #1137=(COligo "IO-267_SL-E14-35-F"
COMMENT     "CcggccctgcaccggATATgccaccatggccgccgttgccc" "..." 0
COMMENT     (CStringList) 0)
COMMENT     #1138=(COligo "IO-266_SL-029 Rv"
COMMENT     "CAACGGCGGCCATGGTGGCGATATCCGGTGCAGGGCCGGGAT" "..." 0
COMMENT     (CStringList) 0)
COMMENT     #1139=(COligo "IO-265_SL-029_F" "Cgtttgaagcttatcgataatcaacctctggat"
COMMENT     "..." 0 (CStringList) 0)
COMMENT     #1140=(COligo "IO-264_QC-Rh566D-R" "TCTCCCACCAGATCCCAGTGTGGGTT"
            "..." 0
COMMENT     (CStringList) 0)
COMMENT     #1141=(COligo "IO-263_QC-Rh566D-F" "AACCCACACTGGGATCTGGTGGGAGA"
            "..." 0
COMMENT     (CStringList) 0)
COMMENT     #1142=(COligo "IO-262_QC-Rh497K-R" "CGCCGATTGTCTTGACTTTATACAC" "..."
            0
COMMENT     (CStringList) 0)
COMMENT     #1143=(COligo "IO-261_QC-Rh497K-F" "GTGTATAAAGTCAAGACAATCGGCG" "..."
            0
COMMENT     (CStringList) 0)
COMMENT     #1144=(COligo "IO-260_K_td-Rev" "TAGGATCCCAGGAACAGGTGGTGGCGGC" "..."
            0
COMMENT     (CStringList) 0)
COMMENT     #1145=(COligo "IO-259_K_td-F" "CGACCGGTCCACCATGGTGGCCTCCTCC" "..." 0
COMMENT     (CStringList) 0)
COMMENT     #1146=(COligo "IO-258_074 SoG_RV" "ATAAGCTTAAGCTTCAAACGTCGG" "..." 0
COMMENT     (CStringList) 0)
COMMENT     #1147=(COligo "IO-257_074 SoG_F" "CACCATGGCCGCCGTTGCCCTGC" "..." 0
COMMENT     (CStringList) 0)
COMMENT     #1148=(COligo "IO-256_029 pAAV_RV" "AACGGCGGCCATGGTGGCGATATC" "..."
            0
COMMENT     (CStringList) 0)
COMMENT     #1149=(COligo "IO-255_029 pAAV_F" "TGAAGCTTAAGCTTATCGATAATCAACC"
            "..."
COMMENT     0 (CStringList) 0)
COMMENT     #1150=(COligo "IO-254_K-Gap1-R" "GAAGCGGCCGCTTAGGGGACAGCTCCACC"
            "..." 0
COMMENT     (CStringList) 0)
COMMENT     #1151=(COligo "IO-253_K-Gap1-F" "CTCAAGCTTCGCCACCATGGATGCTAGCAAAG"
COMMENT     "..." 0 (CStringList) 0)
COMMENT     #1152=(COligo "IO-252_S-CNG-5-F" "GAAGCTGGAACAGTTGGAG" "..." 0
COMMENT     (CStringList) 0)
COMMENT     #1153=(COligo "IO-251_S-CNG-4-F" "GTAAGGGGGACATTGGCAAG" "..." 0
COMMENT     (CStringList) 0)
COMMENT     #1154=(COligo "IO-250_S-CNG-3-F" "GTACCTATTTGTCATCTTTG" "..." 0
COMMENT     (CStringList) 0)
COMMENT     #1155=(COligo "IO-249_S-CNG-2-F" "GACAACTATATTCACACT" "..." 0
COMMENT     (CStringList) 0)
COMMENT     #1156=(COligo "IO-248_S-CNG-1-F" "GCTGGCAGAGATGGATACC" "..." 0
COMMENT     (CStringList) 0)
COMMENT     #1157=(COligo "IO-247_K-CNG-Eco-R" "AGAATTCCTATTCAGCAGCAGTTGGCTC"
            "..."
COMMENT     0 (CStringList) 0)
COMMENT     #1158=(COligo "IO-246_K-CNG-Nhe-F" "TAGGCTAGCATGATGACCGAAAAATCCAA"
COMMENT     "..." 0 (CStringList) 0)
COMMENT     #1159=(COligo "IO-245_S-hBE-4-F" "GACGCTTATCTGGGAGTG" "..." 0
COMMENT     (CStringList) 0)
COMMENT     #1160=(COligo "IO-244_S-hBE-3-F" "GCGGCCTGAGGTGGATTCG" "..." 0
COMMENT     (CStringList) 0)
COMMENT     #1161=(COligo "IO-243_S-hBE-2-F" "GCCAGAAACCCAGAGAAGA" "..." 0
COMMENT     (CStringList) 0)
COMMENT     #1162=(COligo "IO-242_S-hBE-1-F" "CTGCGGAGTAGAAAAAGC" "..." 0
COMMENT     (CStringList) 0)
COMMENT     #1163=(COligo "IO-241_K-hBE-KpnIR" "CGGGTACCGATTTTCTGCCCAGCACCC"
            "..."
COMMENT     0 (CStringList) 0)
COMMENT     #1164=(COligo "IO-238_K-Chr101S-R" "CGGGTTCTTAAACGAGAAGAAGAACTCG"
            "..."
COMMENT     0 (CStringList) 0)
COMMENT     #1165=(COligo "IO-237_K-Chr101S-F" "CGAGTTCTTCTTCTCGTTTAAGAACCCG"
            "..."
COMMENT     0 (CStringList) 0)
COMMENT     #1166=(COligo "IO-236_K-Chr83Q-R" "ACACATAGATCTGCTCCCAGCCGCA" "..."
            0
COMMENT     (CStringList) 0)
COMMENT     #1167=(COligo "IO-235_K-Chr83Q-F" "TGCGGCTGGGAGCAGATCTATGTGT" "..."
            0
COMMENT     (CStringList) 0)
COMMENT     #1168=(COligo "IO-234_K-RubP2A-R" "AGCTCGAGAGGACCGGGGTTTTCTTCCAC"
            "..."
COMMENT     0 (CStringList) 0)
COMMENT     #1169=(COligo "IO-233_K-ChrimNhe-F" "CGAGAGCTAGCGCCACCATGGCTGAGCTGA"
            ""
COMMENT     0 (CStringList "Cloning Primer" "SENSE_PRIMER") 0)
COMMENT     #1170=(COligo "IO-232_K-Sha-Hind-R" "GATAAGCTTCAAACGTCGGTCTC" "..."
            0
COMMENT     (CStringList) 0)
COMMENT     #1171=(COligo "IO-231_K-Sha-EcoRV-F" "CGGATATCGCCACCATGGCCGCCG"
            "..." 0
COMMENT     (CStringList) 0)
COMMENT     #1172=(COligo "IO-230_QCEcoRV-R" "GCCCATGGTGGCGATATCCGGTGCAGGGCC"
            "..."
COMMENT     0 (CStringList) 0)
COMMENT     #1173=(COligo "IO-229_QCEcoRV-F" "GGCCCTGCACCGGATATCGCCACCATGGGC"
            "..."
COMMENT     0 (CStringList) 0)
COMMENT     #1174=(COligo "IO-228_K-GFAPEco-F" "GGGAATTCCGGCGAGCAGCGGAGGTGATG"
COMMENT     "..." 0 (CStringList) 0)
COMMENT     #1175=(COligo "IO-227_K-GFAPMlu-F" "CAGAGAGGGAGTGGCCAAC" "..." 0
COMMENT     (CStringList) 0)
COMMENT     #1176=(COligo "IO-226_S-ShakerB.F" "CAATTTCAACTACTTCTATC" "..." 0
COMMENT     (CStringList) 0)
COMMENT     #1177=(COligo "IO-225_K-Chro-HIII-R" "GATAAGCTTCCTGATCATTACTTGTACAG"
COMMENT     "..." 0 (CStringList) 0)
COMMENT     #1178=(COligo "IO-224_K-Chro-Nhe-F" "AGCTGCTAGCGCCACCATGGAAACAGCCGC"
COMMENT     "..." 0 (CStringList) 0)
COMMENT     #1179=(COligo "IO-223_S-ShakerA.F" "GTTGGATATGGTGACATGG" "" 0
COMMENT     (CStringList) 0)
COMMENT     #1180=(COligo "IO-222_QC-CoC81S-R" "GGGTCGTCGAACGAGTGGAAGAACTC"
            "..." 0
COMMENT     (CStringList) 0)
COMMENT     #1181=(COligo "IO-221_QC-CoC81S-F" "GAGTTCTTCCACTCGTTCGACGACCC"
            "..." 0
COMMENT     (CStringList) 0)
COMMENT     #1182=(COligo "IO-220_K-CTV-Nhe_R" "GTAAAGCTAGCAGTTTAACAAATAG" "..."
            0
COMMENT     (CStringList) 0)
COMMENT     #1183=(COligo "IO-219_OL-CTV-Sma-R"
            "GAATAGGAACTTCCCCGGGGAATTGATCGCGG"
COMMENT     "..." 0 (CStringList) 0)
COMMENT     #1184=(COligo "IO-218_OL-CTV-Sma-F"
            "CCGCGATCAATTCCCCGGGGAAGTTCCTATTC"
COMMENT     "..." 0 (CStringList) 0)
COMMENT     #1185=(COligo "IO-217_QC-pCIdBgl-R" "CTGCAGATTAGAACTGTCGAGCCAT"
            "..." 0
COMMENT     (CStringList) 0)
COMMENT     #1186=(COligo "IO-216_QC-pCIdBgl-F" "ATGGCTCGACAGTTCTAATCTGCAG"
            "..." 0
COMMENT     (CStringList) 0)
COMMENT     #1187=(COligo "IO-215_S-tdTom-R" "CAGGATGTCCCAAGCGAATG" "..." 0
COMMENT     (CStringList) 0)
COMMENT     #1188=(COligo "IO-214_S-Crim-3F" "CGCATGGTCGTGAAGCTG" "..." 0
COMMENT     (CStringList) 0)
COMMENT     #1189=(COligo "IO-213_S-Crim-2F" "GTCTGTTGCGTCGAGGTG" "..." 0
COMMENT     (CStringList) 0)
COMMENT     #1190=(COligo "IO-212_S-Crim-1F" "GGCTGTGGAGGAATGACAC" "..." 0
COMMENT     (CStringList) 0)
COMMENT     #1191=(COligo "IO-211_S-Chro-4F" "GCTGTGCCAACCGTAGAAG" "..." 0
COMMENT     (CStringList) 0)
COMMENT     #1192=(COligo "IO-210_S-Chro-3R" "CATCGGCAACATCGTGTGGG" "..." 0
COMMENT     (CStringList) 0)
COMMENT     #1193=(COligo "IO-209_S-Chro-2F" "GACGCCTTTGGGCAGGGTG" "..." 0
COMMENT     (CStringList) 0)
COMMENT     #1194=(COligo "IO-208_S-Chro-1F" "TGAACAGCTCCTCGCCCTTG" "..." 0
COMMENT     (CStringList) 0)
COMMENT     #1195=(COligo "IO-207_K-Chr-HindIII-R"
            "TCGAAGCTTATGCGCCAGCCTCGGCCTCG"
COMMENT     "..." 0 (CStringList) 0)
COMMENT     #1196=(COligo "IO-206_K-Chr-Sac-F" "GCGAGCTCCCATGGATTATGGAGGCGCCC"
COMMENT     "..." 0 (CStringList) 0)
COMMENT     #1197=(COligo "IO-205_K-2A_Xho-R" "CGCTCGAGCGGTGCAGGGCCGGGATTCT"
            "..."
COMMENT     0 (CStringList) 0)
COMMENT     #1198=(COligo "IO-204_K-2A_Bgl-F" "TCAGATCTGCGGCCGAGGGCAGAGGAAG"
            "..."
COMMENT     0 (CStringList) 0)
COMMENT     #1199=(COligo "IO-202_S-CDM5-F" "GAGTTTGAAGAAAGGGTC" "..." 0
COMMENT     (CStringList) 0)
COMMENT     #1200=(COligo "IO-201_S-CDM4-F" "CACCCTAAACAACCTCCTC" "..." 0
COMMENT     (CStringList) 0)
COMMENT     #1201=(COligo "IO-200_S-CDM3-F" "CACTGTTTGAAGCAATATAG" "..." 0
COMMENT     (CStringList) 0)
COMMENT     #1202=(COligo "IO-199_S-CDM2-F" "GAAGAAACAACTGAAAGTC" "..." 0
COMMENT     (CStringList) 0)
COMMENT     #1203=(COligo "IO-198_S-CDM1-F" "GTCCTCATCTTGAGGTCGC" "..." 0
COMMENT     (CStringList) 0)
COMMENT     #1204=(COligo "IO-197S-Kat1-F" "GTGAACTTCCCATCCAACG" "..." 0
COMMENT     (CStringList) 0)
COMMENT     #1205=(COligo "IO-196_S-Pac3-F" "CAGCAGCCTGAAGATGGAC" "..." 0
COMMENT     (CStringList) 0)
COMMENT     #1206=(COligo "IO-195_S-Pac2_F" "CTGTGCCTGAAAACCGAGTAC" "..." 0
COMMENT     (CStringList) 0)
COMMENT     #1207=(COligo "IO-194_S-Pac1-R\t" "GTCCAAACTCATCAATGTATC" "" 0
COMMENT     (CStringList) 0)
COMMENT     #1208=(COligo "IO-193_KbPac-SgsI-R"
            "GCGGCGCGCCTCATCTGTGCCCCAGTTTGCTA"
COMMENT     "..." 0 (CStringList) 0)
COMMENT     #1209=(COligo "IO-192_KbPac-SgsI-F"
            "TGGGCGCGCCACCATGATGAAGCGGCTGGTG"
COMMENT     "..." 0 (CStringList) 0)
COMMENT     #1210=(COligo "IO-188_S-ReChRB-F" "GACCAGCGCGATGTGCACC" "" 0
COMMENT     (CStringList) 0)
COMMENT     #1211=(COligo "IO-187_S-ReChRA-F" "GAGTTTGGATCTTGGTTC" "" 0
COMMENT     (CStringList) 0)
COMMENT     #1212=(COligo "IO-186_KReaChr-KpnI-R"
            "CGGGTACCAGGCTGCTCTCGTACTTATCTTC"
COMMENT     "" 0 (CStringList) 0)
COMMENT     #1213=(COligo "IO-185_K-GAP-HIII.Sac-R"
COMMENT     "GGAGCTCAAGCTTCAGGGCACAGCCCCGCCGTAG" "" 0 (CStringList) 0)
COMMENT     #1214=(COligo "IO-184_S-GAP1-C-F" "GACCACATGGTCCTTCTTGAG" "" 0
COMMENT     (CStringList) 0)
COMMENT     #1215=(COligo "IO-183_S-GAP1-B-F" "GCTGCTGGTATCATCCAATC" "..." 0
COMMENT     (CStringList) 0)
COMMENT     #1216=(COligo "IO-182_S-GAP1-A-F" "CAAAGATGACGGGAACTACAAG" "..." 0
COMMENT     (CStringList) 0)
COMMENT     #1217=(COligo "IO-181_K-GAP1-HIII.R"
            "GATAAGCTTAGGGGACAGCTCCACCGTAGAG"
COMMENT     "..." 0 (CStringList) 0)
COMMENT     #1218=(COligo "IO-180_K-GAP1-BLII.R"
            "TGAGATCTGCCATGGGGACCTGGATGCTGAC"
COMMENT     "..." 0 (CStringList) 0)
COMMENT     #1219=(COligo "IO-179_QCBam-Bgl-R" "GAGCATGGTGGCAGATCTCAATTTGGACTT"
COMMENT     "..." 0 (CStringList) 0)
COMMENT     #1220=(COligo "IO-178_QCBam-Bgl-F" "AAGTCCAAATTGAGATCTGCCACCATGCTC"
COMMENT     "..." 0 (CStringList) 0)
COMMENT     #1221=(COligo "IO-177_S-CoChr-R" "CTCGGTGTCCGTTAGCCAGGTACAGC" "..."
            0
COMMENT     (CStringList) 0)
COMMENT     #1222=(COligo "IO-176_S-CoChr-F" "GCTGTACCTGGCTAACGGACACCGAG" "..."
            0
COMMENT     (CStringList) 0)
COMMENT     #1223=(COligo "IO-175_K-Gap-HIII-F" "CGCAAGCTTGCCACCATGCTCCTCTCCGTG"
            ""
COMMENT     0 (CStringList) 0)
COMMENT     #1224=(COligo "IO-174_S-GAP5-F" "GCCACCATGCTCCTCTCCGTG" "..." 0
COMMENT     (CStringList) 0)
COMMENT     #1225=(COligo "IO-173_K.Luc-G.HIII-R"
            "GATAAGCTTAGGGCACAGCCCCGCCGTAG"
COMMENT     "..." 0 (CStringList) 0)
COMMENT     #1226=(COligo "IO-172_K.Luc-G.ERI-F" "GAGAATTCGCATTCCGGTACTGTTGGTAA"
COMMENT     "..." 0 (CStringList) 0)
COMMENT     #1227=(COligo "IO-171_K-Luc-BhIII.R"
            "GCGGATCCCAATTTGGACTTTCCGCCCTTC"
COMMENT     "..." 0 (CStringList) 0)
COMMENT     #1228=(COligo "IO-170_K-CoChr.Kpn.R"
            "GGCGGGTACCGCCGCCACTGTCTCCTCGTC"
COMMENT     "..." 0 (CStringList) 0)
COMMENT     #1229=(COligo "IO-169_K-CAG.EcoR.R" "GAGGAATTCTTTGCCAAAATGATGAGACAG"
COMMENT     "..." 0 (CStringList) 0)
COMMENT     #1230=(COligo "IO-168_S-GAP4-F" "ACGAGCCTACTCTCATAAG" "..." 0
COMMENT     (CStringList) 0)
COMMENT     #1231=(COligo "IO-167_S-GAP3-F" "GACCAGCGACTTCGATAATC" "..." 0
COMMENT     (CStringList) 0)
COMMENT     #1232=(COligo "IO-166_S-GAP2-F" "CCGACAAACAGAAGAACG" "..." 0
COMMENT     (CStringList) 0)
COMMENT     #1233=(COligo "IO-165_S-GAP1-F" "CAATGTTTTAGCAGATATC" "..." 0
COMMENT     (CStringList) 0)
COMMENT     #1234=(COligo "IO-164_S-Luc4-F" "CTTCCCGACGATGACGCCG" "..." 0
COMMENT     (CStringList) 0)
COMMENT     #1235=(COligo "IO-163_S-Luc3-F" "CAGAGAGGCGAATTATGTG" "..." 0
COMMENT     (CStringList) 0)
COMMENT     #1236=(COligo "IO-162_S-Luc2-F" "GAAGAGCTGTTTTTACGATC" "..." 0
COMMENT     (CStringList) 0)
COMMENT     #1237=(COligo "IO-161_S-Luc1-F" "CGTGAATTGCTCAACAGTATG" "..." 0
COMMENT     (CStringList) 0)
COMMENT     #1238=(COligo "IO-160_K-G3.7 ERI-R"
            "CAGAATTCGGGCACAGCCCCGCCGTAGAGTTT"
COMMENT     "..." 0 (CStringList) 0)
COMMENT     #1239=(COligo "IO-159_K-G3.7 BHI.F"
            "TCGGATCCGCCACCATGCTCCTCTCCGTGCCC"
COMMENT     "..." 0 (CStringList) 0)
COMMENT     #1240=(COligo "IO-158_QC-LuC-R" "GATCCAGAGGAGTTCATTATCAG" "..." 0
COMMENT     (CStringList) 0)
COMMENT     #1241=(COligo "IO-157_QC-LuC-F" "CTGATAATGAACTCCTCTGGATC" "..." 0
COMMENT     (CStringList) 0)
COMMENT     #1242=(COligo "IO-156_S-CAG7-R" "CACACCAGCCACCACCTTC" "..." 0
COMMENT     (CStringList) 0)
COMMENT     #1243=(COligo "IO-155_S-CAG6-F" "GTAATCGTGCGAGAGGGCG" "..." 0
COMMENT     (CStringList) 0)
COMMENT     #1244=(COligo "IO-154_S-CAG5-F" "GCGGCGGTCGGGCTGTAAC" "..." 0
COMMENT     (CStringList) 0)
COMMENT     #1245=(COligo "IO-153_S-CAG4-F" "CTGTGGCTGCGTGAAAGC" "..." 0
COMMENT     (CStringList) 0)
COMMENT     #1246=(COligo "IO-152_S-CAG3-F" "GTGCAGCGATGGGGGCGG" "..." 0
COMMENT     (CStringList) 0)
COMMENT     #1247=(COligo "IO-151_S-CAG2-R" "GTTATGTAACGCGGAACTCC" "..." 0
COMMENT     (CStringList) 0)
COMMENT     #1248=(COligo "IO-150_S-CAG1-F" "GGAGTTCCGCGTTACATAAC" "..." 0
COMMENT     (CStringList) 0)
COMMENT     #1249=(COligo "IO-149_K-ARCH.EI-F" "GAGAATTCAAGCTGCTAGCATGGACCCCATC"
            ""
COMMENT     0 (CStringList) 0)
COMMENT     #1250=(COligo "IO-148_K-CAG-Mlu-F" "CGCACGCGTATTGATTATTGACTAGTTATT"
            ""
COMMENT     0 (CStringList "Cloning Primer" "SENSE_PRIMER") 0)
COMMENT     #1251=(COligo "IO-147_K_Kate_HIII-R"
            "GATAAGCTTTCATCTGTGCCCCAGTTTGCTAG"
COMMENT     "" 0 (CStringList) 0)
COMMENT     #1252=(COligo "IO-146_K_Kate_BhI-F" "CGGGATCCGTCGCCACCATGGTGAGCGAGC"
            ""
COMMENT     0 (CStringList "Sequencing Primer" "SENSE_PRIMER") 0)
COMMENT     #1253=(COligo "IO-145_K-ArCH.2.KI-R" "CGGGTACCGAGTCGGCGGCACTGACATC"
            ""
COMMENT     0 (CStringList "Cloning Primer" "ANTISENSE_PRIMER") 0)
COMMENT     #1254=(COligo "IO-144_S-ArCH-B-R" "GCCAGAAAATAGAGCACCAC" "" 0
COMMENT     (CStringList "ANTISENSE_PRIMER" "Sequencing Primer") 0)
COMMENT     #1255=(COligo "IO-143_S-ArCH-A-F" "GTGTGGACGCCCTGATGATC" "" 0
COMMENT     (CStringList "SENSE_PRIMER" "Sequencing Primer") 0)
COMMENT     #1256=(COligo "IO-142_K-ArCH.KpnI-R"
            "CGGGTACCAGTCGGCGGCACTGACATCGGC"
COMMENT     "" 0 (CStringList "Cloning Primer" "SENSE_PRIMER") 0)
COMMENT     #1257=(COligo "IO-141_K-TD2RFP-EI-R" "GTGAATTCCTACAGGAACAGG" "" 0
COMMENT     (CStringList) 0)
COMMENT     #1258=(COligo "IO-140_K-TD2RFP-KI-F"
            "CAGGTACCACCATATGCGGGGTTCTCATCATC"
COMMENT     "" 0 (CStringList) 0)
COMMENT     #1259=(COligo "IO-139_S_PosGra9-Fo" "TCTATTACAAGAAGGACAA" "" 0
COMMENT     (CStringList) 0)
COMMENT     #1260=(COligo "IO-138_S_PosGra8-Fo" "CATTGGCGATGGACCTGTTC" "" 0
COMMENT     (CStringList) 0)
COMMENT     #1261=(COligo "IO-137_S_PosGra7-Fo" "CGGGGTGCAATGTTTCTCTC" "" 0
COMMENT     (CStringList) 0)
COMMENT     #1262=(COligo "IO-136_K-AD12-EcoRI-R"
COMMENT     "AGAGGAATTCTTACTTGTACAGCTCGTCCATG" "" 0 (CStringList) 0)
COMMENT     #1263=(COligo "IO-135_S-AD12-G-for" "CATCCTGGGGCACAAGCTGG" "" 0
COMMENT     (CStringList) 0)
COMMENT     #1264=(COligo "IO-134_S-AD12-F-for" "CAAGGGCGAGGAGCTGTTCA" "" 0
COMMENT     (CStringList) 0)
COMMENT     #1265=(COligo "IO-133_S-AD12-E-for" "GATCACAGTTTCTAAGGATCA" "..." 0
COMMENT     (CStringList) 0)
COMMENT     #1266=(COligo "IO-132_S-AD12-D-for" "CATTTCAGAATGTGCTGAGAA" "..." 0
COMMENT     (CStringList) 0)
COMMENT     #1267=(COligo "IO-131_S-AD12-C-for" "GATGGCATCCGCCAAGACTAA" "..." 0
COMMENT     (CStringList) 0)
COMMENT     #1268=(COligo "IO-130_S-AD12-B-for" "CTTTGGCCTGTGCTGCTCCCC" "..." 0
COMMENT     (CStringList) 0)
COMMENT     #1269=(COligo "IO-129_S-AD12-A-for" "GACATTTGCACTCCGTATTG" "..." 0
COMMENT     (CStringList) 0)
COMMENT     #1270=(COligo "IO-128_K-AD12-XhoI-for"
            "GTTCTCGAGGCCACCATGAATGGGACCGAG"
COMMENT     "..." 0 (CStringList) 0)
COMMENT     #1271=(COligo "IO-127_S-AD11-for" "CAGCCACACCAAGATCCACA" "..." 0
COMMENT     (CStringList) 0)
COMMENT     #1272=(COligo "IO-126_K-AD11-NotI-R"
COMMENT     "CAGCGGCCGCTTAAGCCATAGAAGCAAGATTAG" "..." 0 (CStringList) 0)
COMMENT     #1273=(COligo "IO-125_K-AD11-for" "CTCTGCTAACCATGTTCATG" "..." 0
COMMENT     (CStringList) 0)
COMMENT     #1274=(COligo "IO-124_K-PosGra-HIII-R"
            "TTCAAGCTTACACCCGTGTTGTGCTGTG"
COMMENT     "..." 0 (CStringList) 0)
COMMENT     #1275=(COligo "IO-123_K-PosGra-Nco-F" "CACCATGGCACTTCCTAGATGTATGTG"
COMMENT     "..." 0 (CStringList) 0)
COMMENT     #1276=(COligo "IO-122_K_preGra-Kpn-R" "CGGGTACCTACGTAGTACTCTTTATCC"
COMMENT     "..." 0 (CStringList) 0)
COMMENT     #1277=(COligo "IO-121_K_preGra-Eco-F" "GAGAATTCATGCCACCTTCTACTAGTC"
COMMENT     "..." 0 (CStringList) 0)
COMMENT     #1278=(COligo "IO-120_S_PosGra6-Fo" "CCTGATGACACCCAATACC" "..." 0
COMMENT     (CStringList) 0)
COMMENT     #1279=(COligo "IO-119_S_PosGra5-Re" "CAACCCAACAGGCAGAGTG" "..." 0
COMMENT     (CStringList) 0)
COMMENT     #1280=(COligo "IO-118_S_PosGra4-Fo" "CACTCTGCCTGTTGGGTTG" "..." 0
COMMENT     (CStringList) 0)
COMMENT     #1281=(COligo "IO-117_S_PreGra3-Fo" "GTGGCAGTGTCTTCTTAGCG" "..." 0
COMMENT     (CStringList) 0)
COMMENT     #1282=(COligo "IO-116_S_PreGra2-Re" "CTACCACCGCCGCCAGATCC" "..." 0
COMMENT     (CStringList) 0)
COMMENT     #1283=(COligo "IO-115_S_PreGra1-Fo" "GGATCTGGCGGCGGTGGTAG" "..." 0
COMMENT     (CStringList) 0)
COMMENT     #1284=(COligo "IO-114_S-Kat.Fo" "CTTGATTCTCATGGTCTGGG" "" 0
COMMENT     (CStringList) 0)
COMMENT     #1285=(COligo "IO-113_S-iGluSnFR2-FO" "GCTGATGGATGACACCATC" "" 0
COMMENT     (CStringList) 0)
COMMENT     #1286=(COligo "IO-112_S-iGluSnFR1-FO" "CTACCACCAACAACGTCG" "" 0
COMMENT     (CStringList) 0)
COMMENT     #1287=(COligo "IO-111_QC-ChR156N-RE" "ATACAGCCAATATTAGACACAAGCAGA"
COMMENT     "..." 0 (CStringList) 0)
COMMENT     #1288=(COligo "IO-110_QC-ChR156N-FO" "TCTGCTTGTGTCTAATATTGGCTGTAT"
COMMENT     "..." 0 (CStringList) 0)
COMMENT     #1289=(COligo "IO-109_QC-ChR128T-RE" "GAGAATGACCGGGGTGGTGAGAAGCCAC"
COMMENT     "..." 0 (CStringList) 0)
COMMENT     #1290=(COligo "IO-108_QC-ChR128T-FO" "GTGGCTTCTCACCACCCCGGTCATTCTC"
COMMENT     "..." 0 (CStringList) 0)
COMMENT     #1291=(COligo "IO-107_K-GC6F_Acc65-R"
            "GCGGTACCCTTCGCTGTCATCATTTGTAC"
COMMENT     "" 0 (CStringList) 0)
COMMENT     #1292=(COligo "IO-106_S-GCaMP-F\t" "CAGAGCTGCAGGACATGATC" "" 0
COMMENT     (CStringList) 0)
COMMENT     #1293=(COligo "IO-105_K-G6-ER-Mlu-F"
            "CGCACGCGTCTGCAGAGGGCCCTGCGTATG"
COMMENT     "..." 0 (CStringList) 0)
COMMENT     #1294=(COligo "IO-104_K-GC6F_kpnI-R" "CGGTACCCTTCGCTGTCATCATTTGTAC"
COMMENT     "..." 0 (CStringList) 0)
COMMENT     #1295=(COligo "IO-103_K_GC6F_ageI-F" "CGACCGGTCCACCATGGGTTCTCATCATC"
COMMENT     "..." 0 (CStringList) 0)
COMMENT     #1296=(COligo "IO-102_QC_Sil-Kpn-R" "GCTCCCTCCGGTTCCGCCCTTGTAC"
            "..." 0
COMMENT     (CStringList) 0)
COMMENT     #1297=(COligo "IO-101_QC_Sil-Kpn-F" "GTACAAGGGCGGAACCGGAGGGAGC"
            "..." 0
COMMENT     (CStringList) 0)
COMMENT     #1298=(COligo "IO-100_QC_Sil-SalI-R" "CGCGGTACCGTCAACTGCAGAATTC"
            "..."
COMMENT     0 (CStringList) 0)
COMMENT     #1299=(COligo "IO-099_QC_Sil-SalI-F" "GAATTCTGCAGTTGACGGTACCGCG"
            "..."
COMMENT     0 (CStringList) 0)
COMMENT     #1300=(COligo "IO-098S_dsRed-rev" "CGCTCCCACTTGAAGCCCTC" "" 0
COMMENT     (CStringList) 0)
COMMENT     #1301=(COligo "IO-097.QC-ChR.90R.R" "CACCTTGACCATCCTGATAGCGCACAC"
            "..."
COMMENT     0 (CStringList) 0)
COMMENT     #1302=(COligo "IO-096.QC-ChR.90R.F" "GTGTGCGCTATCAGGATGGTCAAGGTG"
            "..."
COMMENT     0 (CStringList) 0)
COMMENT     #1303=(COligo "IO-095_S-EF1a-for" "GGTAAGTGCCGTGTGTGGTTC" "..." 0
COMMENT     (CStringList) 0)
COMMENT     #1304=(COligo "IO-094_QC-ChR.159T.R" "GCCCCACACAATAGTGCCAATATCAGAC"
COMMENT     "..." 0 (CStringList) 0)
COMMENT     #1305=(COligo "IO-093_QC-ChR.159T.F" "GTCTGATATTGGCACTATTGTGTGGGGC"
COMMENT     "..." 0 (CStringList) 0)
COMMENT     #1306=(COligo "IO-092_QC_Arc_225T-r" "AGCCGACCTTGGTAGTCACGTCCAA"
            "..."
COMMENT     0 (CStringList) 0)
COMMENT     #1307=(COligo "IO-091_QC_Arc_225T-F" "TTGGACGTGACTACCAAGGTCGGCT"
            "..."
COMMENT     0 (CStringList) 0)
COMMENT     #1308=(COligo "IO-090_QC_Arc_151A-r" "TGCAAATTGTAGCGAACAACCACCA"
            "..."
COMMENT     0 (CStringList) 0)
COMMENT     #1309=(COligo "IO-089_QC_Arc_151A-F" "TGGTGGTTGTTCGCTACAATTTGCA"
            "..."
COMMENT     0 (CStringList) 0)
COMMENT     #1310=(COligo "IO-088_QC_Arc_128A-r" "CCAGTGACGATCGCCAGGGCGTCCAC"
            "..."
COMMENT     0 (CStringList) 0)
COMMENT     #1311=(COligo "IO-087_QC_Arc_128A-F" "GTGGACGCCCTGGCGATCGTCACTGG"
            "..."
COMMENT     0 (CStringList) 0)
COMMENT     #1312=(COligo "IO-086_K_EF1-a.Eco.R" "CGAATTCTCACGACACCTGAAATGGAAG"
COMMENT     "..." 0 (CStringList) 0)
COMMENT     #1313=(COligo "IO-085_K_EF1-a-.Mlu.F"
            "GCACGCGTAAGCTTTGCAAAGATGGATAAAG"
COMMENT     "..." 0 (CStringList) 0)
COMMENT     #1314=(COligo "IO-084_K_CMV-CBA.Eco.R"
COMMENT     "TGAATTCAATTCTTTGCCAAAATGATGAGAC" "..." 0 (CStringList) 0)
COMMENT     #1315=(COligo "IO-083_K_CMV-CBA.Mlu.F"
COMMENT     "GCACGCGTATTGACGTCAATAATGACGTATG" "..." 0 (CStringList) 0)
COMMENT     #1316=(COligo "IO-082_K_CFP-NotI-rev"
            "CTGCGGCCGCTTACTTGTACAGCTCGTCC"
COMMENT     "" 0 (CStringList) 0)
COMMENT     #1317=(COligo "IO-081_K_CFP-BamHI-for"
            "GGGATCCGCCACCATGGTGAGCAAGGGCG"
COMMENT     "" 0 (CStringList) 0)
COMMENT     #1318=(COligo "IO-080_S-Kir2.1-D-For" "CACCGCTATGAGCCAGTGCTC" "..."
            0
COMMENT     (CStringList) 0)
COMMENT     #1319=(COligo "IO-079_S-Kir2.1-C-For" "CTTGATGTGGAGAGTGGGTAAC" "..."
            0
COMMENT     (CStringList) 0)
COMMENT     #1320=(COligo "IO-078_S-Kir2.1-B-For" "GTGTCGACATCCGCTGGAG" "..." 0
COMMENT     (CStringList) 0)
COMMENT     #1321=(COligo "IO-077_S-Kir2.1-A-For" "GTGCTGATCCACGAGCATATC" "..."
            0
COMMENT     (CStringList) 0)
COMMENT     #1322=(COligo "IO-076_K_Kir2.1_HIII-R"
COMMENT     "CTAGATAAGCTTCATATCTCCGATTCTCGCCTTAAG" "..." 0 (CStringList) 0)
COMMENT     #1323=(COligo "IO-075_K_Kir2.1_BIII-F"
            "CGGGATCCGCCACCATGGGCAGTGTGAG"
COMMENT     "..." 0 (CStringList) 0)
COMMENT     #1324=(COligo "IO-074_S_SGluR2RD-F" "GATCCTCATTAGGAAATGCGG" "..." 0
COMMENT     (CStringList) 0)
COMMENT     #1325=(COligo "IO-073_S_SGluR2RC-F" "CATTGTTGGAGGTGTGTGG" "..." 0
COMMENT     (CStringList) 0)
COMMENT     #1326=(COligo "IO-072_S_SGluR2RB-F" "CACTGTGGGTTCAAGTACAAG" "..." 0
COMMENT     (CStringList) 0)
COMMENT     #1327=(COligo "IO-071_S_SGluR2RA-F" "GTATGATGCTGTCCAAGTG" "..." 0
COMMENT     (CStringList) 0)
COMMENT     #1328=(COligo "IO-070_S_SGluR2Ra-F" "GGAGCACTCCTTAGCTTGATTG" "..." 0
COMMENT     (CStringList) 0)
COMMENT     #1329=(COligo "IO-069_K-SGluR2R-NotI-R"
COMMENT     "GAAGCGGCCGCTAAATTTTAACACTCTCGATG" "" 0 (CStringList) 0)
COMMENT     #1330=(COligo "IO-068_K-SGluR2R-HIII-F"
COMMENT     "CTCAAGCTTGGCGCCGCCGCGATGCAAAAGATTATGCATATTTC" "" 0
COMMENT     (CStringList) 0)
COMMENT     #1331=(COligo "IO-066_S-Tsapph-rev" "CTGAACTTGTGGCCGTTTAC" "" 0
COMMENT     (CStringList) 0)
COMMENT     #1332=(COligo "IO-065_K-GPI-GFP_NotI-R"
COMMENT     "AAGCGGCCGCTCATCAGCTGAGCAGCCACAGCAG" "" 0 (CStringList) 0)
COMMENT     #1333=(COligo "IO-064_K-GPI-GFP_HIII-F"
COMMENT     "CCCAAGCTTCGCCACCATGGCTCAGCGGATGACAAC" "" 0 (CStringList) 0)
COMMENT     #1334=(COligo "IO-063_K-A636-HindIII_For"
COMMENT     "CGACAAGCTTGCGGGCCACCATGGCTTATCCGTA" "" 0 (CStringList) 0)
COMMENT     #1335=(COligo "IO-062_S-A636-Ct-rev" "CAGCCTCAGCCACAGCCACG" "" 0
COMMENT     (CStringList) 0)
COMMENT     #1336=(COligo "IO-061_S-A636-Nt-for" "CAACGTCCTCACCAACACCC" "" 0
COMMENT     (CStringList) 0)
COMMENT     #1337=(COligo "IO-060_S-MS216-ct-II-rev" "GTTAGCAGCATGTCAGCTTCG" ""
            0
COMMENT     (CStringList) 0)
COMMENT     #1338=(COligo "IO-059_S-MS216-nt-II-for" "GCTCTTGGAAATGTTATTTC" "" 0
COMMENT     (CStringList) 0)
COMMENT     #1339=(COligo "IO-058_S-MS216-ct-rev" "GAACACATGATAATAGAGG" "" 0
COMMENT     (CStringList) 0)
COMMENT     #1340=(COligo "IO-057_S-MS216-nt-for" "CCAGTCAAGCACATCTCAAG" "" 0
COMMENT     (CStringList) 0)
COMMENT     #1341=(COligo "IO-056_S-\337Actin- for" "CCTTCTCCATCTCCAGCCT"
COMMENT     "Sequencing primer" 0 (CStringList) 0)
COMMENT     #1342=(COligo "IO-055_K-GCaMP-HindIII_For"
COMMENT     "GACTCAAGCTTCGCCACCATGATGGGTTCTCATC" "" 0 (CStringList) 0)
COMMENT     #1343=(COligo "IO-054_S-tDimer-rev" "GAGGCGGTGCCGGAGCTG"
            "S-tDimer-rev"
COMMENT     0 (CStringList) 0)
COMMENT     #1344=(COligo "IO-053_S-tDimer-for" "CAGCTCCGGCACCGCCTC"
            "S-tDimer-for"
COMMENT     0 (CStringList) 0)
COMMENT     #1345=(COligo "IO-052_mRuby2-HindIII-Rev"
COMMENT     "TAGAAAGCTTTTACTTGTACAGCTCGTCCATC" "..." 0 (CStringList) 0)
COMMENT     #1346=(COligo "IO-051_mRuby2-EcoRI-For"
COMMENT     "CCCGAATTCGCGGCCGCCACCATGGTGCGGGG" "..." 0 (CStringList) 0)
COMMENT     #1347=(COligo "IO-050_S-pAAV-Rev" "GATGAGTTCCGCCGTGGCAAT" "..." 0
COMMENT     (CStringList) 0)
COMMENT     #1348=(COligo "IO-049_GCaMP6-HIII-rev"
COMMENT     "TCGCGAAGCTTCACTTCGCTGTCATCATTTGT" "..." 0 (CStringList) 0)
COMMENT     #1349=(COligo "IO-048_GCaMP6-EcoRI-For"
COMMENT     "CTCGAATTCCGCCACCATGGGTTCTCATCATC" "..." 0 (CStringList) 0)
COMMENT     #1350=(COligo "IO-047_S-ChR-rev" "CAGCCGCAGGTTGACTTCCATG" "..." 0
COMMENT     (CStringList) 0)
COMMENT     #1351=(COligo "IO-046_S-CamKIIa-rev" "CACCCCTATCTGTCACCACTG" "..." 0
COMMENT     (CStringList) 0)
COMMENT     #1352=(COligo "IO-045_S-CamKIIa-F" "cagtggtgacagataggggtg" "..." 0
COMMENT     (CStringList) 0)
COMMENT     #1353=(COligo "IO-044_S 2A rev" "GATTCTCCTCCACGTCACCGC" "..." 0
COMMENT     (CStringList) 0)
COMMENT     #1354=(COligo "IO-043_QC-ChR.90K.R" "CCTTGACCATCTTGATAGCGCACAC"
            "..." 0
COMMENT     (CStringList) 0)
COMMENT     #1355=(COligo "IO-042_QC-ChR.90K.F" "GTGTGCGCTATCAAGATGGTCAAGG"
            "..." 0
COMMENT     (CStringList) 0)
COMMENT     #1356=(COligo "IO-041_QC.CamK.2Nhe-R" "GGTACCCGGGGAAGCGGTACCGCTCT"
COMMENT     "..." 0 (CStringList) 0)
COMMENT     #1357=(COligo "IO-040_QC.CamK.2Nhe-F" "AGAGCGGTACCGCTTCCCCGGGTACC"
COMMENT     "..." 0 (CStringList) 0)
COMMENT     #1358=(COligo "IO-039_K_RGECO-HIII.R" "GATGGAAAGCTTCAGAATTCCTAC"
            "..."
COMMENT     0 (CStringList) 0)
COMMENT     #1359=(COligo "IO-038_K_RGECO-BHI.F" "CGCTACCGGACTCAAGCTTGGT" "..."
            0
COMMENT     (CStringList) 0)
COMMENT     #1360=(COligo "IO-037_S_ChR_A-R" "CACCATAACACAGACCCAG" "..." 0
COMMENT     (CStringList) 0)
COMMENT     #1361=(COligo "IO-036_S_ChR_A-F" "CTGGGTCTGTGTTATGGTG" "..." 0
COMMENT     (CStringList) 0)
COMMENT     #1362=(COligo "IO-035_S_CamK-Cterm.F" "CAGGGCAAAGAGGAGCAGG" "..." 0
COMMENT     (CStringList) 0)
COMMENT     #1363=(COligo "IO-034_QC.CamK.Nhe-R"
            "TACCGGTACCCGGGCTAGCGGTACCGCTCTAG"
COMMENT     "..." 0 (CStringList) 0)
COMMENT     #1364=(COligo "IO-033_QC.CamK.Nhe-F"
            "CTAGAGCGGTACCGCTAGCCCGGGTACCGGTA"
COMMENT     "..." 0 (CStringList) 0)
COMMENT     #1365=(COligo "IO-032_QC-ChR.132C.R" "GACAGGTGAATGCAAATGACCGGGCA"
            "..."
COMMENT     0 (CStringList "Quick change Primer" "ANTISENSE_PRIMER") 0)
COMMENT     #1366=(COligo "IO-031_QC-ChR.132C.F" "TGCCCGGTCATTTGCATTCACCTGTC"
            "..."
COMMENT     0 (CStringList "SENSE_PRIMER" "Quick change Primer") 0)
COMMENT     #1367=(COligo "IO-028_QC-ChR.123E.R" "GTGAGAAGCCACTCGGCGTAACGCAA"
            "..."
COMMENT     0 (CStringList "ANTISENSE_PRIMER" "Quick change Primer") 0)
COMMENT     #1368=(COligo "IO-027_QC-ChR.123E.F" "TTGCGTTACGCCGAGTGGCTTCTCAC"
            "..."
COMMENT     0 (CStringList "SENSE_PRIMER" "Quick change Primer") 0)
COMMENT     #1369=(COligo "IO-024_QC-C1V1.122E.R" "GCCACGTAGATTTCCTCCCAGCCGCA"
COMMENT     "..." 0 (CStringList "Quick change Primer") 0)
COMMENT     #1370=(COligo "IO-023_QC-C1V1.122E.F" "TGCGGCTGGGAGGAAATCTACGTGGC"
COMMENT     "..." 0 (CStringList "Quick change Primer") 0)
COMMENT     #1371=(COligo "IO-022_QC-C1V1162E-R" "GTCAGCAGCCACTCGCCGTATCTCAT"
            "..."
COMMENT     0 (CStringList "Quick change Primer") 0)
COMMENT     #1372=(COligo "IO-021_QC-C1V1162E-F" "ATGAGATACGGCGAGTGGCTGCTGAC"
            "..."
COMMENT     0 (CStringList "Quick change Primer") 0)
COMMENT     #1373=(COligo "IO-020_S_C1V1-E-rev" "CACTCTCAGGTAGTTTCCCAG" "..." 0
COMMENT     (CStringList "Sequencing Primer") 0)
COMMENT     #1374=(COligo "IO-019_S_C1V1-D-for" "GTTCATCATCGAGTACTTC" "..." 0
COMMENT     (CStringList "Sequencing Primer") 0)
COMMENT     #1375=(COligo "IO-018_S_C1V1-C-rev" "TCCTGTGTGGCAACGGGCA" "..." 0
COMMENT     (CStringList "Sequencing Primer") 0)
COMMENT     #1376=(COligo "IO-017_S_SV40-pCI" "TGCGGGCCTCTTCGCTATTAC" "..." 0
COMMENT     (CStringList "Sequencing Primer") 0)
COMMENT     #1377=(COligo "IO-016_syn-sense2" "GACTCAGCGCTGCCTCAGTCTG" "..." 0
COMMENT     (CStringList "Sequencing Primer") 0)
COMMENT     #1378=(COligo "IO-015_S_C1V1-B-for" "GTGGCCTGGGGAATGTTCCC" "..." 0
COMMENT     (CStringList "Sequencing Primer") 0)
COMMENT     #1379=(COligo "IO-014_S_C1V1-A-for" "CAGCACCAACGCCGAGAAGC" "..." 0
COMMENT     (CStringList "Sequencing Primer") 0)
COMMENT     #1380=(COligo "IO-013_K_C1V1-SanDrev"
COMMENT     "CAGCCGGGGTCCCCTTGTACAGCTCGTCCATGCC" "..." 0
COMMENT     (CStringList "Cloning Primer") 0)
COMMENT     #1381=(COligo "IO-012_K_C1V1-BHI-for"
            "GGGGGATCCCCGGGTACCGGTAGGCCACC"
COMMENT     "..." 0 (CStringList "Cloning Primer") 0)
COMMENT     #1382=(COligo "IO-011_S:GCAMp5B-for" "GCTTTCTCCCTATTTGACAAG" "..." 0
COMMENT     (CStringList "Sequencing Primer") 0)
COMMENT     #1383=(COligo "IO-010_S:GCAMp5A-for" "ccggagggagcatggtgagc" "..." 0
COMMENT     (CStringList "Sequencing Primer") 0)
COMMENT     #1384=(COligo "IO-009_S_r-GecoB-for" "GAGGGCTTCAGGTGGGAGCG" "..." 0
COMMENT     (CStringList "Sequencing Primer") 0)
COMMENT     #1385=(COligo "IO-008_S_r-GecoA-for" "CCTGAAGAGCGAGATCAAGAAG" "..."
            0
COMMENT     (CStringList "Sequencing Primer") 0)
COMMENT     #1386=(COligo "IO-007_QC GCaMP3-rev"
COMMENT     "CATCATGGTGGCGAAGCTTGAGTCCGGTAGCGC" "..." 0
COMMENT     (CStringList "Quick change Primer") 0)
COMMENT     #1387=(COligo "IO-006_QC GCaMP3-for"
COMMENT     "GCGCTACCGGACTCAAGCTTCGCCACCATGATG" "..." 0
COMMENT     (CStringList "Quick change Primer") 0)
COMMENT     #1388=(COligo "IO-005_S_r-Geco-Ct-for" "GATGACAGACCTTGGAGAGAAG"
            "..." 0
COMMENT     (CStringList "SENSE_PRIMER" "Sequencing Primer") 0)
COMMENT     #1389=(COligo "IO-004_S_r-Geco-Nt-rev" "CTTCTTGATCTCGCTCTTCAGG"
            "..." 0
COMMENT     (CStringList "Sequencing Primer") 0)
COMMENT     #1390=(COligo "IO-003_QC_GCaMP5-rev" "ACCAGTCATGCTTGCCATACCATGA"
            "..."
COMMENT     0 (CStringList "Quick change Primer") 0)
COMMENT     #1391=(COligo "IO-002_QC_GCaMP5-for" "TCATGGTATGGCAAGCATGACTGGT"
            "..."
COMMENT     0 (CStringList "Quick change Primer") 0)
COMMENT     #1392=(COligo "IO-001_S_pCI_for" "GGTCGTGAGGCACTGGGCAG" "..." 0
COMMENT     (CStringList "Sequencing Primer") 0)
COMMENT     #1393=(COligo "IMNeu447_QC-NMA1-322A-For"
COMMENT     "CCTATTAACTCTATGGCTTCAGGGACGTAGC" "..." 0 (CStringList) 0)
COMMENT     #1394=(COligo "IMNeu446_QC-NMA1-321A-rev"
COMMENT     "GCTACGTCCCTGAAGCCATAGAGTTAATAGG" "..." 0 (CStringList) 0)
COMMENT     #1395=(COligo "IM763_QC-KcSA_61A-for"
            "CCACTTCAGGTTTCGCCAGCATCCCGGATG"
COMMENT     "..." 0 (CStringList) 0)
COMMENT     #1396=(COligo "IM762_QC-KcSA_59L-rev" "GGATGCTGCTGAGACCTGAAGTGGG"
            "..."
COMMENT     0 (CStringList) 0)
COMMENT     #1397=(COligo "IM761_QC-KcSA_59L-for" "CCCACTTCAGGTCTCAGCAGCATCC"
            "..."
COMMENT     0 (CStringList) 0)
COMMENT     #1398=(COligo "IM760_QC-KcSA_58K-rev"
            "GGATGCTGCTGAATTTTGAAGTGGGGTCG"
COMMENT     "..." 0 (CStringList) 0)
COMMENT     #1399=(COligo "IM759_QC-KcSA_58K-for"
            "CGACCCCACTTCAAAATTCAGCAGCATCC"
COMMENT     "..." 0 (CStringList) 0)
COMMENT     #1400=(COligo "IM758_QC-KcSA_54D-rev"
COMMENT     "CAGCTGCGCGCCCGGATCGCCGCGCTCAGCCA" "..." 0 (CStringList) 0)
COMMENT     #1401=(COligo "IM757_QC-KcSA_54D-for"
COMMENT     "TGGCTGAGCGCGGCGATCCGGGCGCGCAGCTG" "..." 0 (CStringList) 0)
COMMENT     #1402=(COligo "IM756_QC-Q1-261W-rev" "GTGGTTATCAGCCACTGGCGGTGGAT"
            "..."
COMMENT     0 (CStringList) 0)
COMMENT     #1403=(COligo "IM755_QC-Q1-261W-for" "ATCCACCGCCAGTGGCTGATAACCAC"
            "..."
COMMENT     0 (CStringList) 0)
COMMENT     #1404=(COligo "IM754_QC-Q1261A-rev" "GTGGTTATCAGCGCCTGGCGGTGGA"
            "..." 0
COMMENT     (CStringList) 0)
COMMENT     #1405=(COligo "IM753_QC-Q1261A-for" "TCCACCGCCAGGCGCTGATAACCAC"
            "..." 0
COMMENT     (CStringList) 0)
COMMENT     #1406=(COligo "IM752_QC-KcSA_54D-rev" "CTGCGCGCCCGGATCGCCGCGCTCAG"
COMMENT     "..." 0 (CStringList) 0)
COMMENT     #1407=(COligo "IM751_QC-KcSA_54D-for" "CTGAGCGCGGCGATCCGGGCGCGCAG"
COMMENT     "..." 0 (CStringList) 0)
COMMENT     #1408=(COligo "IM750_QC-KcSA_53D-rev" "GCGCCCGGTGCGTCGCGCTCAGCCA"
            "..."
COMMENT     0 (CStringList) 0)
COMMENT     #1409=(COligo "IM749_QC-KcSA_53D-for" "TGGCTGAGCGCGACGCACCGGGCGC"
            "..."
COMMENT     0 (CStringList) 0)
COMMENT     #1410=(COligo "IM748_QC-KcSA_52A-rev" "CCCGGTGCGCCGGCCTCAGCCAGGAC"
COMMENT     "..." 0 (CStringList) 0)
COMMENT     #1411=(COligo "IM747_QC-KcSA_52A-for" "GTCCTGGCTGAGGCCGGCGCACCGGG"
COMMENT     "..." 0 (CStringList) 0)
COMMENT     #1412=(COligo "IM746_QC-KcSA_51A-rev" "GGTGCGCCGCGCGCAGCCAGGACGG"
            "..."
COMMENT     0 (CStringList) 0)
COMMENT     #1413=(COligo "IM745_QC-KcSA_51A-for" "CCGTCCTGGCTGCGCGCGGCGCACC"
            "..."
COMMENT     0 (CStringList) 0)
COMMENT     #1414=(COligo "IM744_QC-A3-372-375_re" "GAACCAGGGTCGCCTGCCTCAGCAAA"
COMMENT     "..." 0 (CStringList) 0)
COMMENT     #1415=(COligo "IM743_QC-A3-372-375_fo" "TTTGCTGAGGCAGGCGACCCTGGTTC"
COMMENT     "..." 0 (CStringList) 0)
COMMENT     #1416=(COligo "IM742_QC A3 380T-rev" "GCATCCGGGATAGTGTTAAAACCCG"
            "..."
COMMENT     0 (CStringList) 0)
COMMENT     #1417=(COligo "IM741_QC A3 380T-for" "CGGGTTTTAACACTATCCCGGATGC"
            "..."
COMMENT     0 (CStringList) 0)
COMMENT     #1418=(COligo "IM740_QC A3 379I-rev" "TCCGGGATACTGATAAAACCCGAAG"
            "..."
COMMENT     0 (CStringList) 0)
COMMENT     #1419=(COligo "IM739_QC A3 379I-for" "CTTCGGGTTTTATCAGTATCCCGGA"
            "..."
COMMENT     0 (CStringList) 0)
COMMENT     #1420=(COligo "IM738_QC A3 378L-rev" "CGGGATACTGTTTAAACCCGAAGAA"
            "..."
COMMENT     0 (CStringList) 0)
COMMENT     #1421=(COligo "IM737_QC A3 378L-for" "TTCTTCGGGTTTAAACAGTATCCCG"
            "..."
COMMENT     0 (CStringList) 0)
COMMENT     #1422=(COligo "IM736_QC A3 375G-rev" "GTTAAAACCCGAACCAGGGTCGTCTGCC"
COMMENT     "..." 0 (CStringList) 0)
COMMENT     #1423=(COligo "IM735_QC A3 375G-for" "GGCAGACGACCCTGGTTCGGGTTTTAAC"
COMMENT     "..." 0 (CStringList) 0)
COMMENT     #1424=(COligo "IM734_QC A3 372G-rev" "GAAGAAGGGTCGCCTGCCTCAGCAA"
            "..."
COMMENT     0 (CStringList) 0)
COMMENT     #1425=(COligo "IM733_QC A3 372G-for" "TTGCTGAGGCAGGCGACCCTTCTTC"
            "..."
COMMENT     0 (CStringList) 0)
COMMENT     #1426=(COligo "IM732_QC-Q1-235A_re" "TAGCATCCTCAGGGCCTGCAGGAAGCG"
            "..."
COMMENT     0 (CStringList) 0)
COMMENT     #1427=(COligo "IM731_QC-Q1-235A_fo" "CGCTTCCTGCAGGCCCTGAGGATGCTA"
            "..."
COMMENT     0 (CStringList) 0)
COMMENT     #1428=(COligo "IM730_QC-Freq_120Q-rev" "TGTCCAGCATCTGGTTTCTGGTGAT"
COMMENT     "..." 0 (CStringList) 0)
COMMENT     #1429=(COligo "IM729_QC-Freq_120Q-for" "ATCACCAGAAACCAGATGCTGGACA"
COMMENT     "..." 0 (CStringList) 0)
COMMENT     #1430=(COligo "IM728_QC-Freq_102Q-rev"
            "CTTGAAGGCCCACTGCAACTTCTCATCC"
COMMENT     "..." 0 (CStringList) 0)
COMMENT     #1431=(COligo "IM727_QC-Freq_102Q-for"
            "GGATGAGAAGTTGCAGTGGGCCTTCAAG"
COMMENT     "..." 0 (CStringList) 0)
COMMENT     #1432=(COligo "IM726_QC-KCNAS-401W-rev"
COMMENT     "GCCTATAAATAAGAACCATATAAGTAAACCTA" "..." 0 (CStringList) 0)
COMMENT     #1433=(COligo "IM725_QC-KCNAS-401W-for"
COMMENT     "TAGGTTTACTTATATGGTTCTTATTTATAGGC" "..." 0 (CStringList) 0)
COMMENT     #1434=(COligo "IM724_QC-KAS_402W-rev"
COMMENT     "GACGCCTATAAATAACCAAAATATAAGTAAAC" "..." 0 (CStringList) 0)
COMMENT     #1435=(COligo "IM723_QC-KAS_402W-for"
COMMENT     "GTTTACTTATATTTTGGTTATTTATAGGCGTC" "..." 0 (CStringList) 0)
COMMENT     #1436=(COligo "IM722_QC_A5_462S-rev" "CTAGAGAAATGGCTTTCCGCTTCTTC"
            "..."
COMMENT     0 (CStringList) 0)
COMMENT     #1437=(COligo "IM721_QC_A5_462S-for" "GAAGAAGCGGAAAGCCATTTCTCTAG"
            "..."
COMMENT     0 (CStringList) 0)
COMMENT     #1438=(COligo "IM720_QC_A5_458E-rev" "GCTTTCCGCTTCTTCAGCCTCTGCG"
            "..."
COMMENT     0 (CStringList) 0)
COMMENT     #1439=(COligo "IM719_QC_A5_458E-for" "CGCAGAGGCTGAAGAAGCGGAAAGC"
            "..."
COMMENT     0 (CStringList) 0)
COMMENT     #1440=(COligo "IM718_QC-KAS_402W-rev"
            "GCCTATAAATAACCAAAATATAAGTAAAC"
COMMENT     "..." 0 (CStringList) 0)
COMMENT     #1441=(COligo "IM717_QC-KAS_402W-for"
            "TACTTATATTTTGGTTATTTATAGGCGTC"
COMMENT     "..." 0 (CStringList) 0)
COMMENT     #1442=(COligo "IM716_QC-A1_378I-rev" "TGTCACAGGGTATATGTCACCGTAT"
            "..."
COMMENT     0 (CStringList) 0)
COMMENT     #1443=(COligo "IM715_QC-A1_378I-for" "ATACGGTGACATATACCCTGTGACA"
            "..."
COMMENT     0 (CStringList) 0)
COMMENT     #1444=(COligo "IM714_QC-A5-487R-rev" "CAATAGTGACGGGCCTCATGTCCCCGTAG"
COMMENT     "..." 0 (CStringList) 0)
COMMENT     #1445=(COligo "IM713_QC-A5-487R-for" "CTACGGGGACATGAGGCCCGTCACTATTG"
COMMENT     "..." 0 (CStringList) 0)
COMMENT     #1446=(COligo "IM712_QC-KCNAS-401W-rev"
            "CTATAAATAAGAACCATATAAGTAAACC"
COMMENT     "..." 0 (CStringList) 0)
COMMENT     #1447=(COligo "IM711_QC-KCNAS-401W-for"
            "GGTTTACTTATATGGTTCTTATTTATAG"
COMMENT     "..." 0 (CStringList) 0)
COMMENT     #1448=(COligo "IM710_QC-KCNAS-478Q-rev"
            "ATTGAAATTACTCTGGATAACCGGTAC"
COMMENT     "..." 0 (CStringList) 0)
COMMENT     #1449=(COligo "IM709_QC-KCNAS-478Q-for"
            "GTACCGGTTATCCAGAGTAATTTCAAT"
COMMENT     "..." 0 (CStringList) 0)
COMMENT     #1450=(COligo "IM708_QC-Q1-330V_re" "GACAGAGAAGCAGACGGCGATGGTCTT"
            "..."
COMMENT     0 (CStringList) 0)
COMMENT     #1451=(COligo "IM707_QC-Q1-330V_fo" "AAGACCATCGCCGTCTGCTTCTCTGTC"
            "..."
COMMENT     0 (CStringList) 0)
COMMENT     #1452=(COligo "IM706_QC-Q1-330I_re" "ACAGAGAAGCAGATGGCGATGGTCTT"
            "..."
COMMENT     0 (CStringList) 0)
COMMENT     #1453=(COligo "IM705_QC-Q1-330I_fo" "AAGACCATCGCCATCTGCTTCTCTGT"
            "..."
COMMENT     0 (CStringList) 0)
COMMENT     #1454=(COligo "IM704_QC-Q1-329S_re" "GAGAAGCAGGAGCTGATGGTCTTCCC"
            "..."
COMMENT     0 (CStringList) 0)
COMMENT     #1455=(COligo "IM703_QC-Q1-329S_fo" "GGGAAGACCATCAGCTCCTGCTTCTC"
            "..."
COMMENT     0 (CStringList) 0)
COMMENT     #1456=(COligo "IM702_QC-Q1-329G_re" "GAGAAGCAGGAGCCGATGGTCTTCCC"
            "..."
COMMENT     0 (CStringList) 0)
COMMENT     #1457=(COligo "IM701_QC-Q1-329G_fo" "GGGAAGACCATCGGCTCCTGCTTCTC"
            "..."
COMMENT     0 (CStringList) 0)
COMMENT     #1458=(COligo "IM700_QC-Q1-328V_re" "AGCAGGAGGCGACGGTCTTCCCGAC"
            "..." 0
COMMENT     (CStringList) 0)
COMMENT     #1459=(COligo "IM699_QC-Q1-328V_fo" "GTCGGGAAGACCGTCGCCTCCTGCT"
            "..." 0
COMMENT     (CStringList) 0)
COMMENT     #1460=(COligo "IM698_QC-Q1-328L_re" "AGCAGGAGGCGAGGGTCTTCCCGAC"
            "..." 0
COMMENT     (CStringList) 0)
COMMENT     #1461=(COligo "IM697_QC-Q1-328L_fo" "GTCGGGAAGACCCTCGCCTCCTGCT"
            "..." 0
COMMENT     (CStringList) 0)
COMMENT     #1462=(COligo "IM696_QC-Q1-327Q_re" "GCAGGAGGCGATTTGCTTCCCGACCCA"
            "..."
COMMENT     0 (CStringList) 0)
COMMENT     #1463=(COligo "IM695_QC-Q1-327Q_fo" "TGGGTCGGGAAGCAAATCGCCTCCTGC"
            "..."
COMMENT     0 (CStringList) 0)
COMMENT     #1464=(COligo "IM694_QC-Q1-327D_re" "CAGGAGGCGATGTCCTTCCCGACCCA"
            "..."
COMMENT     0 (CStringList) 0)
COMMENT     #1465=(COligo "IM693_QC-Q1-327D_fo" "TGGGTCGGGAAGGACATCGCCTCCTG"
            "..."
COMMENT     0 (CStringList) 0)
COMMENT     #1466=(COligo "IM692_QC-KCNAS-478D-rev" "TTGAAATTACTGTCGATAACCGGTA"
COMMENT     "..." 0 (CStringList) 0)
COMMENT     #1467=(COligo "IM691_QC-KCNAS-478D-for" "TACCGGTTATCGACAGTAATTTCAA"
COMMENT     "..." 0 (CStringList) 0)
COMMENT     #1468=(COligo "IM690_QC-KCNAS-470Q-rev"
            "TACCGGCAGTGCCTGTGTCAGCACACC"
COMMENT     "..." 0 (CStringList) 0)
COMMENT     #1469=(COligo "IM689_QC-KCNAS-470Q-for"
            "GGTGTGCTGACACAGGCACTGCCGGTA"
COMMENT     "..." 0 (CStringList) 0)
COMMENT     #1470=(COligo "IM688_QC-KCNAS-470D-rev" "ACCGGCAGTGCGTCTGTCAGCACACC"
COMMENT     "..." 0 (CStringList) 0)
COMMENT     #1471=(COligo "IM687_QC-KCNAS-470D-for" "GGTGTGCTGACAGACGCACTGCCGGT"
COMMENT     "..." 0 (CStringList) 0)
COMMENT     #1472=(COligo "IM686_QC-Q1-293K_re" "GCCGAACTCCACTTTGCCTGACTCGTT"
            "..."
COMMENT     0 (CStringList) 0)
COMMENT     #1473=(COligo "IM685_QC-Q1-293K_fo" "AACGAGTCAGGCAAAGTGGAGTTCGGC"
            "..."
COMMENT     0 (CStringList) 0)
COMMENT     #1474=(COligo "IM684_QC-Q1-268Q_re" "GCGGCCTGACTCTTGCACCGCGTCCTT"
            "..."
COMMENT     0 (CStringList) 0)
COMMENT     #1475=(COligo "IM683_QC-Q1-268Q_fo" "AAGGACGCGGTGCAAGAGTCAGGCCGC"
            "..."
COMMENT     0 (CStringList) 0)
COMMENT     #1476=(COligo "IM682_QC-KCNAS-416W-rev" "TCCAGCTTCCGCCCAATAAACCGCCG"
COMMENT     "..." 0 (CStringList) 0)
COMMENT     #1477=(COligo "IM681_QC-KCNAS-416W-for" "CGGCGGTTTATTGGGCGGAAGCTGGA"
COMMENT     "..." 0 (CStringList) 0)
COMMENT     #1478=(COligo "IM680_QC-KCNAS-401W-rev" "TATAAATAAGAACCATATAAGTAAAC"
COMMENT     "..." 0 (CStringList) 0)
COMMENT     #1479=(COligo "IM679_QC-KCNAS-401W-for" "GTTTACTTATATGGTTCTTATTTATA"
COMMENT     "..." 0 (CStringList) 0)
COMMENT     #1480=(COligo "IM678_QC-KCNAS-398A-rev" "AAAAATATAAGTGCACCTAATTCCCG"
COMMENT     "..." 0 (CStringList) 0)
COMMENT     #1481=(COligo "IM677_QC-KCNAS-398A-for" "CGGGAATTAGGTGCACTTATATTTTT"
COMMENT     "..." 0 (CStringList) 0)
COMMENT     #1482=(COligo "IM676_QC-Q1-167W-rev" "GTACTCCGTCCCCCAGAACACCACCA"
            "..."
COMMENT     0 (CStringList) 0)
COMMENT     #1483=(COligo "IM675_QC-Q1-167W-fo" "TGGTGGTGTTCTGGGGGACGGAGTAC"
            "..."
COMMENT     0 (CStringList) 0)
COMMENT     #1484=(COligo "IM674_QC-Q1-167A-rev" "TACTCCGTCCCGGCGAACACCACCAG"
            "..."
COMMENT     0 (CStringList) 0)
COMMENT     #1485=(COligo "IM673_QC-Q1-167A-fo" "CTGGTGGTGTTCGCCGGGACGGAGTA"
            "..."
COMMENT     0 (CStringList) 0)
COMMENT     #1486=(COligo "IM672_QC-Q1-339-340-rev"
            "TGGGAGCGCTGCGGCGGAGATGGCAAA"
COMMENT     "..." 0 (CStringList) 0)
COMMENT     #1487=(COligo "IM671_QC-Q1-339-340-fo" "TTTGCCATCTCCGCCGCAGCGCTCCCA"
COMMENT     "..." 0 (CStringList) 0)
COMMENT     #1488=(COligo "IM670_QC-Q1-268-269-rev"
            "GAGGCCCAGGAATGCGGCGTACAGGGT"
COMMENT     "..." 0 (CStringList) 0)
COMMENT     #1489=(COligo "IM669_QC-Q1-268-269-fo" "ACCCTGTACGCCGCATTCCTGGGCCTC"
COMMENT     "..." 0 (CStringList) 0)
COMMENT     #1490=(COligo "IM668_QC-A5_491I-R" "TCTTGCCCCCAATAGTGACGGGATA" "..."
            0
COMMENT     (CStringList) 0)
COMMENT     #1491=(COligo "IM667_QC-A5_491I-Fo" "TATCCCGTCACTATTGGGGGCAAGA"
            "..." 0
COMMENT     (CStringList) 0)
COMMENT     #1492=(COligo "IM666_QC-A5_489V-R" "CCCCAACAGTGACGGGATACATGTC" "..."
            0
COMMENT     (CStringList) 0)
COMMENT     #1493=(COligo "IM665_QC-A5_489V-Fo" "GACATGTATCCCGTCACTGTTGGGG"
            "..." 0
COMMENT     (CStringList) 0)
COMMENT     #1494=(COligo "IM664_QC-KCNAS-392W-rev"
            "TAATTCCCGCATCCAGGCTTTCAGAGT"
COMMENT     "..." 0 (CStringList) 0)
COMMENT     #1495=(COligo "IM663_QC-KCNAS-392W-for"
            "ACTCTGAAAGCCTGGATGCGGGAATTA"
COMMENT     "..." 0 (CStringList) 0)
COMMENT     #1496=(COligo "IM662_QC-KCNAS-391W-rev"
            "TTCCCGCATTGACCATTTCAGAGTTCG"
COMMENT     "..." 0 (CStringList) 0)
COMMENT     #1497=(COligo "IM661_QC-KCNAS-391W-for"
            "CGAACTCTGAAATGGTCAATGCGGGAA"
COMMENT     "..." 0 (CStringList) 0)
COMMENT     #1498=(COligo "IM660_QC-KCNAS-390W-rev"
            "CCGCATTGAGGCCCACAGAGTTCGTCC"
COMMENT     "..." 0 (CStringList) 0)
COMMENT     #1499=(COligo "IM659_QC-KCNAS-390W-for"
            "GGACGAACTCTGTGGGCCTCAATGCGG"
COMMENT     "..." 0 (CStringList) 0)
COMMENT     #1500=(COligo "IM658_QC-KCNAS-389W-rev"
            "CATTGAGGCTTTCCAAGTTCGTCCTAA"
COMMENT     "..." 0 (CStringList) 0)
COMMENT     #1501=(COligo "IM657_QC-KCNAS-389W-for"
            "TTAGGACGAACTTGGAAAGCCTCAATG"
COMMENT     "..." 0 (CStringList) 0)
COMMENT     #1502=(COligo "IM656_QC-KCNAS-388W-rev"
            "TGAGGCTTTCAGCCATCGTCCTAATAT"
COMMENT     "..." 0 (CStringList) 0)
COMMENT     #1503=(COligo "IM655_QC-KCNAS-388W-for"
            "ATATTAGGACGATGGCTGAAAGCCTCA"
COMMENT     "..." 0 (CStringList) 0)
COMMENT     #1504=(COligo "IM654_QC-KCNAS-387W-rev"
            "GGCTTTCAGAGTCCATCCTAATATTTG"
COMMENT     "..." 0 (CStringList) 0)
COMMENT     #1505=(COligo "IM653_QC-KCNAS-387W-for"
            "CAAATATTAGGATGGACTCTGAAAGCC"
COMMENT     "..." 0 (CStringList) 0)
COMMENT     #1506=(COligo "IM652_QC-KCNAS-387A-rev"
            "GGCTTTCAGAGTTGCTCCTAATATTTG"
COMMENT     "..." 0 (CStringList) 0)
COMMENT     #1507=(COligo "IM651_QC-KCNAS-387A-for"
            "CAAATATTAGGAGCAACTCTGAAAGCC"
COMMENT     "..." 0 (CStringList) 0)
COMMENT     #1508=(COligo "IM650_QC-KCNAS-386W-rev"
            "TTTCAGAGTTCGCCATAATATTTGTAA"
COMMENT     "..." 0 (CStringList) 0)
COMMENT     #1509=(COligo "IM649_QC-KCNAS-386W-for"
            "TTACAAATATTATGGCGAACTCTGAAA"
COMMENT     "..." 0 (CStringList) 0)
COMMENT     #1510=(COligo "IM648_QC-KCNAS-386A-rev"
            "TTTCAGAGTTCGTGCTAATATTTGTAA"
COMMENT     "..." 0 (CStringList) 0)
COMMENT     #1511=(COligo "IM647_QC-KCNAS-386A-for"
            "TTACAAATATTAGCACGAACTCTGAAA"
COMMENT     "..." 0 (CStringList) 0)
COMMENT     #1512=(COligo "IM646_QC-KCNAS-385W-rev"
            "CAGAGTTCGTCCCCATATTTGTAAACC"
COMMENT     "..." 0 (CStringList) 0)
COMMENT     #1513=(COligo "IM645_QC-KCNAS-385W-for"
            "GGTTTACAAATATGGGGACGAACTCTG"
COMMENT     "..." 0 (CStringList) 0)
COMMENT     #1514=(COligo "IM644_QC-KCNAS-385A-rev"
            "CAGAGTTCGTCCTGCTATTTGTAAACC"
COMMENT     "..." 0 (CStringList) 0)
COMMENT     #1515=(COligo "IM643_QC-KCNAS-385A-for"
            "GGTTTACAAATAGCAGGACGAACTCTG"
COMMENT     "..." 0 (CStringList) 0)
COMMENT     #1516=(COligo "IM642_QC-KCNAS-384W-rev"
            "AGTTCGTCCTAACCATTGTAAACCCTT"
COMMENT     "..." 0 (CStringList) 0)
COMMENT     #1517=(COligo "IM641_QC-KCNAS-384W-for"
            "AAGGGTTTACAATGGTTAGGACGAACT"
COMMENT     "..." 0 (CStringList) 0)
COMMENT     #1518=(COligo "IM640_QC-KCNAS-384A-rev"
            "AGTTCGTCCTAATGCTTGTAAACCCTT"
COMMENT     "..." 0 (CStringList) 0)
COMMENT     #1519=(COligo "IM639_QC-KCNAS-384A-for"
            "AAGGGTTTACAAGCATTAGGACGAACT"
COMMENT     "..." 0 (CStringList) 0)
COMMENT     #1520=(COligo "IM638_QC-KCNAS-383W-rev"
            "TCGTCCTAATATCCATAAACCCTTCGA"
COMMENT     "..." 0 (CStringList) 0)
COMMENT     #1521=(COligo "IM637_QC-KCNAS-383W-for"
            "TCGAAGGGTTTATGGATATTAGGACGA"
COMMENT     "..." 0 (CStringList) 0)
COMMENT     #1522=(COligo "IM636_QC-KCNAS-383A-rev"
            "TCGTCCTAATATTGCTAAACCCTTCGA"
COMMENT     "..." 0 (CStringList) 0)
COMMENT     #1523=(COligo "IM635_QC-KCNAS-383A-for"
            "TCGAAGGGTTTAGCAATATTAGGACGA"
COMMENT     "..." 0 (CStringList) 0)
COMMENT     #1524=(COligo "IM634_QC-KCNAS-382W-rev"
            "TCCTAATATTTGCCAACCCTTCGAATG"
COMMENT     "..." 0 (CStringList) 0)
COMMENT     #1525=(COligo "IM633_QC-KCNAS-382W-for"
            "CATTCGAAGGGTTGGCAAATATTAGGA"
COMMENT     "..." 0 (CStringList) 0)
COMMENT     #1526=(COligo "IM632_QC-KCNAS-382A-rev"
            "TCCTAATATTTGTGCACCCTTCGAATG"
COMMENT     "..." 0 (CStringList) 0)
COMMENT     #1527=(COligo "IM631_QC-KCNAS-382A-for"
            "CATTCGAAGGGTGCACAAATATTAGGA"
COMMENT     "..." 0 (CStringList) 0)
COMMENT     #1528=(COligo "IM630_QC-KCNAS-381W-rev"
            "TAATATTTGTAACCACTTCGAATGCCT"
COMMENT     "..." 0 (CStringList) 0)
COMMENT     #1529=(COligo "IM629_QC-KCNAS-381W-for"
            "AGGCATTCGAAGTGGTTACAAATATTA"
COMMENT     "..." 0 (CStringList) 0)
COMMENT     #1530=(COligo "IM628_QC-KCNAS-381A-rev"
            "TAATATTTGTAAAGCCTTCGAATGCCT"
COMMENT     "..." 0 (CStringList) 0)
COMMENT     #1531=(COligo "IM627_QC-KCNAS-381A-for"
            "AGGCATTCGAAGGCTTTACAAATATTA"
COMMENT     "..." 0 (CStringList) 0)
COMMENT     #1532=(COligo "IM626_QC-KCNAS-380W-rev"
            "TATTTGTAAACCCCACGAATGCCTAGA"
COMMENT     "..." 0 (CStringList) 0)
COMMENT     #1533=(COligo "IM625_QC-KCNAS-380W-for"
            "TCTAGGCATTCGTGGGGTTTACAAATA"
COMMENT     "..." 0 (CStringList) 0)
COMMENT     #1534=(COligo "IM624_QC-KCNAS-380A-rev"
            "TATTTGTAAACCCGCCGAATGCCTAGA"
COMMENT     "..." 0 (CStringList) 0)
COMMENT     #1535=(COligo "IM623_QC-KCNAS-380A-for"
            "TCTAGGCATTCGGCGGGTTTACAAATA"
COMMENT     "..." 0 (CStringList) 0)
COMMENT     #1536=(COligo "IM622_S_rKCNC2_7-for" "GAGCAAGATCGAGAACAACGA" "..." 0
COMMENT     (CStringList) 0)
COMMENT     #1537=(COligo "IM621_S-hKCNA5-367-F" "CATCTTCCCCTACTTCATC" "..." 0
COMMENT     (CStringList) 0)
COMMENT     #1538=(COligo "IM620_QC-A5_461E-R" "AGAGAAATGGGTTTCCGCTTCGTCAGC"
            "..."
COMMENT     0 (CStringList) 0)
COMMENT     #1539=(COligo "IM619_QC-A5_461E-F" "GCTGACGAAGCGGAAACCCATTTCTCT"
            "..."
COMMENT     0 (CStringList) 0)
COMMENT     #1540=(COligo "IM618_QC-A5_460A-R" "GAAATGGGTTCCCGCTTCGTCAGCCTCT"
            "..."
COMMENT     0 (CStringList) 0)
COMMENT     #1541=(COligo "IM617_QC-A5_460A-F" "AGAGGCTGACGAAGCGGGAACCCATTTC"
            "..."
COMMENT     0 (CStringList) 0)
COMMENT     #1542=(COligo "IM616_QC-A5_459E-R" "ATGGGTTCCCTGTTCGTCAGCCTCTGC"
            "..."
COMMENT     0 (CStringList) 0)
COMMENT     #1543=(COligo "IM615_QC-A5_459E-F" "GCAGAGGCTGACGAACAGGGAACCCAT"
            "..."
COMMENT     0 (CStringList) 0)
COMMENT     #1544=(COligo "IM614_S-HERG-540_S" "GAAGCTGGATCGCTACTCAGA" "..." 0
COMMENT     (CStringList) 0)
COMMENT     #1545=(COligo "IM613_QC-RG-629Q_R" "GTTGGGAGAGACTTGGCCGAAGCCCAC"
            "..."
COMMENT     0 (CStringList) 0)
COMMENT     #1546=(COligo "IM612_QC-RG-629Q_F" "GTGGGCTTCGGCCAAGTCTCTCCCAAC"
            "..."
COMMENT     0 (CStringList) 0)
COMMENT     #1547=(COligo "IM611_QC-RG-627Y_R" "AGAGACGTTGCCGTAGCCCACACTGGT"
            "..."
COMMENT     0 (CStringList) 0)
COMMENT     #1548=(COligo "IM610_QC-RG-627Y_F" "ACCAGTGTGGGCTACGGCAACGTCTCT"
            "..."
COMMENT     0 (CStringList) 0)
COMMENT     #1549=(COligo "IM609_QC-RG-617Y_R" "GCTGCTGAAGGTGTAGTAGAGCGCCGT"
            "..."
COMMENT     0 (CStringList) 0)
COMMENT     #1550=(COligo "IM608_QC-RG-617Y_F" "ACGGCGCTCTACTACACCTTCAGCAGC"
            "..."
COMMENT     0 (CStringList) 0)
COMMENT     #1551=(COligo "IM607_QC-RG-616F_R" "GCTGAAGGTGAAGAAGAGCGCCGTCAC"
            "..."
COMMENT     0 (CStringList) 0)
COMMENT     #1552=(COligo "IM606_QC-RG-616F_F" "GTGACGGCGCTCTTCTTCACCTTCAGC"
            "..."
COMMENT     0 (CStringList) 0)
COMMENT     #1553=(COligo "IM605_KcSA-BgI II-rev" "GACGACAACCGCCGGAGCAGATCTCATC"
            ""
COMMENT     0 (CStringList) 0)
COMMENT     #1554=(COligo "IM604_QC-Q1_240R_R" "CTGGCGGTCGACGCGTAGCATCCTCAG"
            "..."
COMMENT     0 (CStringList) 0)
COMMENT     #1555=(COligo "IM603_QC-Q1_240R_F" "CTGAGGATGCTACGCGTCGACCGCCAG"
            "..."
COMMENT     0 (CStringList) 0)
COMMENT     #1556=(COligo "IM602_QC-Q1_240K_R" "CCTGGCGGTCGACTTTTAGCATCCTCAGG"
COMMENT     "..." 0 (CStringList) 0)
COMMENT     #1557=(COligo "IM601_QC-Q1_240K_F" "CCTGAGGATGCTAAAAGTCGACCGCCAGG"
COMMENT     "..." 0 (CStringList) 0)
COMMENT     #1558=(COligo "IM600_QC-Q1_596A_R" "CGTCACCTTGTCTGCTACTCGGTTCAG"
            "..."
COMMENT     0 (CStringList) 0)
COMMENT     #1559=(COligo "IM599_QC-Q1_596A_F" "CTGAACCGAGTAGCAGACAAGGTGACG"
            "..."
COMMENT     0 (CStringList) 0)
COMMENT     #1560=(COligo "IM598_QC-Q1_543A_R" "CTGCGAGTACTGCGCAATGACGTCCCG"
            "..."
COMMENT     0 (CStringList) 0)
COMMENT     #1561=(COligo "IM597_QC-Q1_543A_F" "CGGGACGTCATTGCGCAGTACTCGCAG"
            "..."
COMMENT     0 (CStringList) 0)
COMMENT     #1562=(COligo "IM596_QC-Q1_540A_R" "CTGCTCAATGACGGCCCGCACATCGTA"
            "..."
COMMENT     0 (CStringList) 0)
COMMENT     #1563=(COligo "IM595_QC-Q1_540A_F" "TACGATGTGCGGGCCGTCATTGAGCAG"
            "..."
COMMENT     0 (CStringList) 0)
COMMENT     #1564=(COligo "IM594_QC-Q1_392A_R" "GATGTAGATCTTCGCGGTGGAGGAGTC"
            "..."
COMMENT     0 (CStringList) 0)
COMMENT     #1565=(COligo "IM593_QC-Q1_392A_F" "GACTCCTCCACCGCGAAGATCTACATC"
            "..."
COMMENT     0 (CStringList) 0)
COMMENT     #1566=(COligo "IM592_QC-Q1_391A_R" "AGATCTTCCAGGCGGAGGAGTCGGG" "..."
            0
COMMENT     (CStringList) 0)
COMMENT     #1567=(COligo "IM591_QC-Q1_391A_F" "CCCGACTCCTCCGCCTGGAAGATCT" "..."
            0
COMMENT     (CStringList) 0)
COMMENT     #1568=(COligo "IM590_QC-Q1_311S_R" "AGCCGATGGTGGAGACTGTGACCAC" "..."
            0
COMMENT     (CStringList) 0)
COMMENT     #1569=(COligo "IM589_QC-Q1_311S_F" "GTGGTCACAGTCTCCACCATCGGCT" "..."
            0
COMMENT     (CStringList) 0)
COMMENT     #1570=(COligo "IM588_QC-Q1_337V_R" "CAAAGAAGGAGACGGCAAAGACAGA" "..."
            0
COMMENT     (CStringList) 0)
COMMENT     #1571=(COligo "IM587_QC-Q1_337V_F" "TCTGTCTTTGCCGTCTCCTTCTTTG" "..."
            0
COMMENT     (CStringList) 0)
COMMENT     #1572=(COligo "IM586_QC-Q1_313V_R" "CCCCATAGCCGACGGTGGTGACTGT" "..."
            0
COMMENT     (CStringList) 0)
COMMENT     #1573=(COligo "IM585_QC-Q1_313V_F" "ACAGTCACCACCGTCGGCTATGGGG" "..."
            0
COMMENT     (CStringList) 0)
COMMENT     #1574=(COligo "IM584_QC-Q1_312S_R" "CATAGCCGATGGAGGTGACTGTGAC" "..."
            0
COMMENT     (CStringList) 0)
COMMENT     #1575=(COligo "IM583_QC-Q1_312S_F" "GTCACAGTCACCTCCATCGGCTATG" "..."
            0
COMMENT     (CStringList) 0)
COMMENT     #1576=(COligo "IM582_S_rKCNC2_6-for" "CAGACGCTCTAGTACCAG" "..." 0
COMMENT     (CStringList) 0)
COMMENT     #1577=(COligo "IM581_S_rKCNC2_5-for" "CATGGTCAGGGATGTTGGTGG" "..." 0
COMMENT     (CStringList) 0)
COMMENT     #1578=(COligo "IM580_S_rKCNC2_4-for" "CAGGGTGGTTAGGTTTGTG" "..." 0
COMMENT     (CStringList) 0)
COMMENT     #1579=(COligo "IM579_S_rKCNC2_3-for" "GCCTGGAGACACACGAAG" "..." 0
COMMENT     (CStringList) 0)
COMMENT     #1580=(COligo "IM578_S_rKCNC2_2-for" "CGAGACACCCGACCTCATC" "..." 0
COMMENT     (CStringList) 0)
COMMENT     #1581=(COligo "IM577_S_rKCNC2_1-rev" "GTCGCTGCCATTGCCACCGTG" "..." 0
COMMENT     (CStringList) 0)
COMMENT     #1582=(COligo "IM576_S_rKCNC2_1-for" "CACGGTGGCAATGGCAGCGAC" "..." 0
COMMENT     (CStringList) 0)
COMMENT     #1583=(COligo "IM575_QC-Q1_448A_R" "GAGGTTGAGGTGGGCCTGCGAGTACTG"
            "..."
COMMENT     0 (CStringList) 0)
COMMENT     #1584=(COligo "IM574_QC-Q1_448A_F" "CAGTACTCGCAGGCCCACCTCAACCTC"
            "..."
COMMENT     0 (CStringList) 0)
COMMENT     #1585=(COligo "IM573_QC-Q1_435A_R" "TCCAGGAGTCACCGCATTGTCTTTGTC"
            "..."
COMMENT     0 (CStringList) 0)
COMMENT     #1586=(COligo "IM572_QC-Q1_435A_F" "GACAAAGACAATGCGGTGACTCCTGGA"
            "..."
COMMENT     0 (CStringList) 0)
COMMENT     #1587=(COligo "IM571_QC-Q1_340Y_R" "CGCTGGGAGCGCATAGAAGGAGATGGC"
            "..."
COMMENT     0 (CStringList) 0)
COMMENT     #1588=(COligo "IM570_QC-Q1_340Y_F" "GCCATCTCCTTCTATGCGCTCCCAGCG"
            "..."
COMMENT     0 (CStringList) 0)
COMMENT     #1589=(COligo "IM569_QC-Q1_340M_R" "CGCTGGGAGCGCCATGAAGGAGATGGC"
            "..."
COMMENT     0 (CStringList) 0)
COMMENT     #1590=(COligo "IM568_QC-Q1_340M_F" "GCCATCTCCTTCATGGCGCTCCCAGCG"
            "..."
COMMENT     0 (CStringList) 0)
COMMENT     #1591=(COligo "IM567_QC-Q1_494A_R" "gtcagcagagtcgccccttccaggtc"
            "..." 0
COMMENT     (CStringList) 0)
COMMENT     #1592=(COligo "IM566_QC-Q1_494A_F" "gacctggaaggggcgactctgctgac"
            "..." 0
COMMENT     (CStringList) 0)
COMMENT     #1593=(COligo "IM565_QC-Q1_492A_R" "agagtctcccctgccaggtccaggt" "..."
            0
COMMENT     (CStringList) 0)
COMMENT     #1594=(COligo "IM564_QC-Q1_492A_F" "acctggacctggcaggggagactct" "..."
            0
COMMENT     (CStringList) 0)
COMMENT     #1595=(COligo "IM563_QC-Q1_490A_R" "tccccttccagggccaggtcctcgg" "..."
            0
COMMENT     (CStringList) 0)
COMMENT     #1596=(COligo "IM562_QC-Q1_490A_F" "ccgaggacctggccctggaagggga" "..."
            0
COMMENT     (CStringList) 0)
COMMENT     #1597=(COligo "IM561_QC-Q1_488A_R" "CCGAGGACCTGGCCCTGGAAGGGGA" "" 0
COMMENT     (CStringList) 0)
COMMENT     #1598=(COligo "IM560_QC-Q1_488A_F" "GCTTCGCCGAGGCCCTGGACCTGGA" "" 0
COMMENT     (CStringList) 0)
COMMENT     #1599=(COligo "IM559_QC-Q1_487A_R" "aggtccaggtccgcggcgaagctgt" "..."
            0
COMMENT     (CStringList) 0)
COMMENT     #1600=(COligo "IM558_QC-Q1_487A_F" "acagcttcgccgcggacctggacct" "..."
            0
COMMENT     (CStringList) 0)
COMMENT     #1601=(COligo "IM557_QC-Q1_431A_R" "tctccaggagtcgccccattgtctt" "..."
            0
COMMENT     (CStringList) 0)
COMMENT     #1602=(COligo "IM556_QC-Q1_431A_F" "aagacaatggggcgactcctggaga" "..."
            0
COMMENT     (CStringList) 0)
COMMENT     #1603=(COligo "IM555_QC-Q1_428A_R" "gtcaccccattggctttgtccagct" "..."
            0
COMMENT     (CStringList) 0)
COMMENT     #1604=(COligo "IM554_QC-Q1_428A_F" "agctggacaaagccaatggggtgac" "..."
            0
COMMENT     (CStringList) 0)
COMMENT     #1605=(COligo "IM553_QC-Q1_426A_R" "ccattgtctttggccagcttgaact" "..."
            0
COMMENT     (CStringList) 0)
COMMENT     #1606=(COligo "IM552_QC-Q1_426A_F" "agttcaagctggccaaagacaatgg" "..."
            0
COMMENT     (CStringList) 0)
COMMENT     #1607=(COligo "IM551_QC-KCNAS-I477AR" "GAAATTACTGACGGCAACCGGTACCGG"
COMMENT     "..." 0 (CStringList) 0)
COMMENT     #1608=(COligo "IM550_QC-KCNAS-I477AF" "CCGGTACCGGTTGCCGTCAGTAATTTC"
COMMENT     "..." 0 (CStringList) 0)
COMMENT     #1609=(COligo "IM549_QC-A1-405D-rev" "GACACAATGACATCTACGGGCAGGGC"
            "..."
COMMENT     0 (CStringList) 0)
COMMENT     #1610=(COligo "IM548_QC-A1-405D-for" "GCCCTGCCCGTAGATGTCATTGTGTC"
            "..."
COMMENT     0 (CStringList) 0)
COMMENT     #1611=(COligo "IM547_rKCNC2-KpnI-for" "CTTGGTACCACCATGAGCAAGATCGAG"
COMMENT     "..." 0 (CStringList) 0)
COMMENT     #1612=(COligo "IM546_QC-KcSA-64D_R" "CCACCACAGCGCGTCCGGATACGTGAT"
            "..."
COMMENT     0 (CStringList) 0)
COMMENT     #1613=(COligo "IM545_QC-KcSA-64D_F" "ATCACGTATCCGGACGCGCTGTGGTGG"
            "..."
COMMENT     0 (CStringList) 0)
COMMENT     #1614=(COligo "IM544_rKCNC2-XbaI-rev" "GCTCTAGATCAGTAGCAGAAGTTTCCAG"
COMMENT     "..." 0 (CStringList) 0)
COMMENT     #1615=(COligo "IM543_rKCNC2-SacI-for" "CGAGCTCATGAGCAAGATCGAGAACAAC"
COMMENT     "..." 0 (CStringList) 0)
COMMENT     #1616=(COligo "IM542_QC-KCNAS-I477A-R" "AATTACTGACGACAACCGGTACCGG"
COMMENT     "..." 0 (CStringList) 0)
COMMENT     #1617=(COligo "IM541_QC-KCNAS-I477A-F" "CCGGTACCGGTTGTCGTCAGTAATT"
COMMENT     "..." 0 (CStringList) 0)
COMMENT     #1618=(COligo "IM540_QC-KCNAS-V476A-R" "TTACTGACGATAGCCGGTACCGGCA"
COMMENT     "..." 0 (CStringList) 0)
COMMENT     #1619=(COligo "IM539_QC-KCNAS-V476A-F" "TGCCGGTACCGGCTATCGTCAGTAA"
COMMENT     "..." 0 (CStringList) 0)
COMMENT     #1620=(COligo "IM538_QC-KCNAS-T442A-R" "CATATCCAACGGCGGTCATGGTAAC"
COMMENT     "..." 0 (CStringList) 0)
COMMENT     #1621=(COligo "IM537_QC-KCNAS-T442A-F" "GTTACCATGACCGCCGTTGGATATG"
COMMENT     "..." 0 (CStringList) 0)
COMMENT     #1622=(COligo "IM536_QC-KCNAS-E395A-R" "AGTAAACCTAATGCCCGCATTGAGG"
COMMENT     "..." 0 (CStringList) 0)
COMMENT     #1623=(COligo "IM535_QC-KCNAS-E395A-F" "CCTCAATGCGGGCATTAGGTTTACT"
COMMENT     "..." 0 (CStringList) 0)
COMMENT     #1624=(COligo "IM534_QC-KCNAS-L366A-R" "AATACTCGAACTGCTCGTATCACTCG"
COMMENT     "..." 0 (CStringList) 0)
COMMENT     #1625=(COligo "IM533_QC-KCNAS-L366A-F" "CGAGTGATACGAGCAGTTCGAGTATT"
COMMENT     "..." 0 (CStringList) 0)
COMMENT     #1626=(COligo "IM532_QC-KCNAS-M360I-R" "GTATCACTCGTAATATTGCCAAGGACA"
COMMENT     "..." 0 (CStringList) 0)
COMMENT     #1627=(COligo "IM531_QC-KCNAS-M360I-F" "TGTCCTTGGCAATATTACGAGTGATAC"
COMMENT     "..." 0 (CStringList) 0)
COMMENT     #1628=(COligo "IM530_QC-KCNAS-d6-46-R"
COMMENT     "TGGAGCTGCTGCTCCCGCAGGGCAACGGCGGCCATGAGCT" "..." 0 (CStringList)
COMMENT     0)
COMMENT     #1629=(COligo "IM529_QC-KCNAS-d6-46-F"
COMMENT     "AGCTCATGGCCGCCGTTGCCCTGCGGGAGCAGCAGCTCCA" "..." 0 (CStringList)
COMMENT     0)
COMMENT     #1630=(COligo "IM528_KCNA-S-HindIII-rev"
COMMENT     "GTATTGAGACCGACGTCTGACTACTAAGCTTAAC" "" 0 (CStringList) 0)
COMMENT     #1631=(COligo "IM527_KCNA-S-SacI-for"
COMMENT     "CGAGCTCATGGCCGCCGTTGCCGGCCTCTATGGC" "..." 0 (CStringList) 0)
COMMENT     #1632=(COligo "IM526_Q1-AA316-322-rev" "GTCTGGGGCACCTTGTCCC" "" 0
COMMENT     (CStringList) 0)
COMMENT     #1633=(COligo "IM525_QC-Q1-124W-rev" "GGCGAAGTGGTACCAGAAGCATTTCCA"
COMMENT     "..." 0 (CStringList) 0)
COMMENT     #1634=(COligo "IM524_QC-Q1-124W-for" "TGGAAATGCTTCTGGTACCACTTCGCC"
COMMENT     "..." 0 (CStringList) 0)
COMMENT     #1635=(COligo "IM523_QC-Q1-124A-rev" "GGCGAAGTGGTAAGCGAAGCATTTCCA"
COMMENT     "..." 0 (CStringList) 0)
COMMENT     #1636=(COligo "IM522_QC-Q1-124A-for" "TGGAAATGCTTCGCTTACCACTTCGCC"
COMMENT     "..." 0 (CStringList) 0)
COMMENT     #1637=(COligo "IM521_QC-Q1-123W-rev" "GAAGTGGTAAACCCAGCATTTCCAGCC"
COMMENT     "..." 0 (CStringList) 0)
COMMENT     #1638=(COligo "IM520_QC-Q1-123W-for" "GGCTGGAAATGCTGGGTTTACCACTTC"
COMMENT     "..." 0 (CStringList) 0)
COMMENT     #1639=(COligo "IM519_QC-Q1-123A-rev" "GAAGTGGTAAACGGCGCATTTCCAGCC"
COMMENT     "..." 0 (CStringList) 0)
COMMENT     #1640=(COligo "IM518_QC-Q1-123A-for" "GGCTGGAAATGCGCCGTTTACCACTTC"
COMMENT     "..." 0 (CStringList) 0)
COMMENT     #1641=(COligo "IM517_QC-Q1-122W-rev" "GTGGTAAACGAACCATTTCCAGCCGGT"
COMMENT     "..." 0 (CStringList) 0)
COMMENT     #1642=(COligo "IM516_QC-Q1-122W-for" "ACCGGCTGGAAATGGTTCGTTTACCAC"
COMMENT     "..." 0 (CStringList) 0)
COMMENT     #1643=(COligo "IM515_QC-Q1-122A-rev" "GTGGTAAACGAAGGCTTTCCAGCCGGT"
COMMENT     "..." 0 (CStringList) 0)
COMMENT     #1644=(COligo "IM514_QC-Q1-122A-for" "ACCGGCTGGAAAGCCTTCGTTTACCAC"
COMMENT     "..." 0 (CStringList) 0)
COMMENT     #1645=(COligo "IM513_QC-Q1-348V-rev" "GGCAAACCCCGAGACAAGAATCCCCGC"
COMMENT     "..." 0 (CStringList) 0)
COMMENT     #1646=(COligo "IM512_QC-Q1-348V-for" "GCGGGGATTCTTGTCTCGGGGTTTGCC"
COMMENT     "..." 0 (CStringList) 0)
COMMENT     #1647=(COligo "IM511_QC-Q1-304F-rev" "GACCACCCCCCAGAACAGCGCATCTGC"
COMMENT     "..." 0 (CStringList) 0)
COMMENT     #1648=(COligo "IM510_QC-Q1-304F-for" "GCAGATGCGCTGTTCTGGGGGGTGGTC"
COMMENT     "..." 0 (CStringList) 0)
COMMENT     #1649=(COligo "IM509_QC-KcSA-Stop-rev" "GACCCGGGGTACCTAGCTCCGGCGGTT"
COMMENT     "..." 0 (CStringList) 0)
COMMENT     #1650=(COligo "IM508_QC-KcSA-Stop-for" "AACCGCCGGAGCTAGGTACCCCGGGTC"
COMMENT     "..." 0 (CStringList) 0)
COMMENT     #1651=(COligo "IM507_KcSA-SacI-rev" "CCGAGCTCCGGCGGTTGTCGTCGAGCATTC"
COMMENT     "..." 0 (CStringList) 0)
COMMENT     #1652=(COligo "IM506_QC-Q1256A-259A-rev"
            "CTGGGCGTGGATGGCGACCACGGAGCC"
COMMENT     "..." 0 (CStringList) 0)
COMMENT     #1653=(COligo "IM505_QC-Q1256A-259A-for"
            "GGCTCCGTGGTCGCCATCCACGCCCAG"
COMMENT     "..." 0 (CStringList) 0)
COMMENT     #1654=(COligo "IM504_QC-ChiIV-89D-rev" "CACGGCCACGCAATCGCCCCACAGAGT"
COMMENT     "..." 0 (CStringList) 0)
COMMENT     #1655=(COligo "IM503_QC-ChiIV-89D-for" "ACTCTGTGGGGCGATTGCGTGGCCGTG"
COMMENT     "..." 0 (CStringList) 0)
COMMENT     #1656=(COligo "IM502_QC-ChiIV-64R-rev" "CCACCACAGCGCACGCGGGATGCTGCT"
COMMENT     "..." 0 (CStringList) 0)
COMMENT     #1657=(COligo "IM501_QC-ChiIV-64R-for" "AGCAGCATCCCGCGTGCGCTGTGGTGG"
COMMENT     "..." 0 (CStringList) 0)
COMMENT     #1658=(COligo "IM500_QC-Q1-135W-rev" "GAAGATGAGGCACCACAGGACGATGAG"
COMMENT     "..." 0 (CStringList) 0)
COMMENT     #1659=(COligo "IM499_QC-Q1-135W-for" "CTCATCGTCCTGTGGTGCCTCATCTTC"
COMMENT     "..." 0 (CStringList) 0)
COMMENT     #1660=(COligo "IM498_QC-Q1-135A-rev" "GAAGATGAGGCAGGCCAGGACGATGAG"
COMMENT     "..." 0 (CStringList) 0)
COMMENT     #1661=(COligo "IM497_QC-Q1-135A-for" "CTCATCGTCCTGGCCTGCCTCATCTTC"
COMMENT     "..." 0 (CStringList) 0)
COMMENT     #1662=(COligo "IM496_QC-Q1-134W-rev" "GATGAGGCAGACCCAGACGATGAGGAA"
COMMENT     "..." 0 (CStringList) 0)
COMMENT     #1663=(COligo "IM495_QC-Q1-134W-for" "TTCCTCATCGTCTGGGTCTGCCTCATC"
COMMENT     "..." 0 (CStringList) 0)
COMMENT     #1664=(COligo "IM494_QC-Q1-134A-rev" "GATGAGGCAGACCGCGACGATGAGGAA"
COMMENT     "..." 0 (CStringList) 0)
COMMENT     #1665=(COligo "IM493_QC-Q1-134A-for" "TTCCTCATCGTCGCGGTCTGCCTCATC"
COMMENT     "..." 0 (CStringList) 0)
COMMENT     #1666=(COligo "IM492_QC-Q1-133W-rev" "GAGGCAGACCAGCCAGATGAGGAAGAC"
COMMENT     "..." 0 (CStringList) 0)
COMMENT     #1667=(COligo "IM491_QC-Q1-133W-for" "GTCTTCCTCATCTGGCTGGTCTGCCTC"
COMMENT     "..." 0 (CStringList) 0)
COMMENT     #1668=(COligo "IM490_QC-Q1-133A-rev" "GAGGCAGACCAGGGCGATGAGGAAGAC"
COMMENT     "..." 0 (CStringList) 0)
COMMENT     #1669=(COligo "IM489_QC-Q1-133A-for" "GTCTTCCTCATCGCCCTGGTCTGCCTC"
COMMENT     "..." 0 (CStringList) 0)
COMMENT     #1670=(COligo "IM488_QC-Q1-132W-rev" "GCAGACCAGGACCCAGAGGAAGACGGC"
COMMENT     "..." 0 (CStringList) 0)
COMMENT     #1671=(COligo "IM487_QC-Q1-132W-for" "GCCGTCTTCCTCTGGGTCCTGGTCTGC"
COMMENT     "..." 0 (CStringList) 0)
COMMENT     #1672=(COligo "IM486_QC-Q1-132A-rev" "GCAGACCAGGACGGCGAGGAAGACGGC"
COMMENT     "..." 0 (CStringList) 0)
COMMENT     #1673=(COligo "IM485_QC-Q1-132A-for" "GCCGTCTTCCTCGCCGTCCTGGTCTGC"
COMMENT     "..." 0 (CStringList) 0)
COMMENT     #1674=(COligo "IM484_QC-Q1-131W-rev" "GACCAGGACGATCCAGAAGACGGCGAA"
COMMENT     "..." 0 (CStringList) 0)
COMMENT     #1675=(COligo "IM483_QC-Q1-131W-for" "TTCGCCGTCTTCTGGATCGTCCTGGTC"
COMMENT     "..." 0 (CStringList) 0)
COMMENT     #1676=(COligo "IM482_QC-Q1-131A-rev" "GACCAGGACGATGGCGAAGACGGCGAA"
COMMENT     "..." 0 (CStringList) 0)
COMMENT     #1677=(COligo "IM481_QC-Q1-131A-for" "TTCGCCGTCTTCGCCATCGTCCTGGTC"
COMMENT     "..." 0 (CStringList) 0)
COMMENT     #1678=(COligo "IM480_QC-Q1-130W-rev" "CAGGACGATGAGCCAGACGGCGAAGTG"
COMMENT     "..." 0 (CStringList) 0)
COMMENT     #1679=(COligo "IM479_QC-Q1-130W-for" "CACTTCGCCGTCTGGCTCATCGTCCTG"
COMMENT     "..." 0 (CStringList) 0)
COMMENT     #1680=(COligo "IM478_QC-Q1-130A-rev" "CAGGACGATGAGGGCGACGGCGAAGTG"
COMMENT     "..." 0 (CStringList) 0)
COMMENT     #1681=(COligo "IM477_QC-Q1-130A-for" "CACTTCGCCGTCGCCCTCATCGTCCTG"
COMMENT     "..." 0 (CStringList) 0)
COMMENT     #1682=(COligo "IM476_QC-Q1-129W-rev" "GACGATGAGGAACCAGGCGAAGTGGTA"
COMMENT     "..." 0 (CStringList) 0)
COMMENT     #1683=(COligo "IM475_QC-Q1-129W-for" "TACCACTTCGCCTGGTTCCTCATCGTC"
COMMENT     "..." 0 (CStringList) 0)
COMMENT     #1684=(COligo "IM474_QC-Q1-129A-rev" "GACGATGAGGAAGGCGGCGAAGTGGTA"
COMMENT     "..." 0 (CStringList) 0)
COMMENT     #1685=(COligo "IM473_QC-Q1-129A-for" "TACCACTTCGCCGCCTTCCTCATCGTC"
COMMENT     "..." 0 (CStringList) 0)
COMMENT     #1686=(COligo "IM472_QC-Q1-128W-rev" "GATGAGGAAGACCCAGAAGTGGTAAAC"
COMMENT     "..." 0 (CStringList) 0)
COMMENT     #1687=(COligo "IM471_QC-Q1-128W-for" "GTTTACCACTTCTGGGTCTTCCTCATC"
COMMENT     "..." 0 (CStringList) 0)
COMMENT     #1688=(COligo "IM470_QC-Q1-127W-rev" "GAGGAAGACGGCCCAGTGGTAAACGAA"
COMMENT     "..." 0 (CStringList) 0)
COMMENT     #1689=(COligo "IM469_QC-Q1-127W-for" "TTCGTTTACCACTGGGCCGTCTTCCTC"
COMMENT     "..." 0 (CStringList) 0)
COMMENT     #1690=(COligo "IM468_QC-Q1-127A-rev" "GAGGAAGACGGCGGCGTGGTAAACGAA"
COMMENT     "..." 0 (CStringList) 0)
COMMENT     #1691=(COligo "IM467_QC-Q1-127A-for" "TTCGTTTACCACGCCGCCGTCTTCCTC"
COMMENT     "..." 0 (CStringList) 0)
COMMENT     #1692=(COligo "IM466_QC-Q1-126W-rev" "GAAGACGGCGAACCAGTAAACGAAGCA"
COMMENT     "..." 0 (CStringList) 0)
COMMENT     #1693=(COligo "IM465_QC-Q1-126W-for" "TGCTTCGTTTACTGGTTCGCCGTCTTC"
COMMENT     "..." 0 (CStringList) 0)
COMMENT     #1694=(COligo "IM464_QC-Q1-126A-rev" "GAAGACGGCGAAGGCGTAAACGAAGCA"
COMMENT     "..." 0 (CStringList) 0)
COMMENT     #1695=(COligo "IM463_QC-Q1-126A-for" "TGCTTCGTTTACGCCTTCGCCGTCTTC"
COMMENT     "..." 0 (CStringList) 0)
COMMENT     #1696=(COligo "IM462_QC-Q1-125W-rev" "GACGGCGAAGTGCCAAACGAAGCATTT"
COMMENT     "..." 0 (CStringList) 0)
COMMENT     #1697=(COligo "IM461_QC-Q1-125W-for" "AAATGCTTCGTTTGGCACTTCGCCGTC"
COMMENT     "..." 0 (CStringList) 0)
COMMENT     #1698=(COligo "IM460_QC-Q1-125A-rev" "GACGGCGAAGTGGGCAACGAAGCATTT"
COMMENT     "..." 0 (CStringList) 0)
COMMENT     #1699=(COligo "IM459_QC-Q1-125A-for" "AAATGCTTCGTTGCCCACTTCGCCGTC"
COMMENT     "..." 0 (CStringList) 0)
COMMENT     #1700=(COligo "IM458_QC-A3-427A-rev" "GGAAACAATCACAGCAACCGGCAATGC"
COMMENT     "..." 0 (CStringList) 0)
COMMENT     #1701=(COligo "IM457_QC-A3-427A-for" "GCATTGCCGGTTGCTGTGATTGTTTCC"
COMMENT     "..." 0 (CStringList) 0)
COMMENT     #1702=(COligo "IM456_QC-A3-427W-rev" "GGAAACAATCACCCAAACCGGCAATGC"
COMMENT     "..." 0 (CStringList) 0)
COMMENT     #1703=(COligo "IM455_QC-A3-427W-for" "GCATTGCCGGTTTGGGTGATTGTTTCC"
COMMENT     "..." 0 (CStringList) 0)
COMMENT     #1704=(COligo "IM454_QC-A3-427N-rev" "GGAAACAATCACATTAACCGGCAATGC"
COMMENT     "..." 0 (CStringList) 0)
COMMENT     #1705=(COligo "IM453_QC-A3-427N-for" "GCATTGCCGGTTAATGTGATTGTTTCC"
COMMENT     "..." 0 (CStringList) 0)
COMMENT     #1706=(COligo "IM452_QC-A3-427Q-rev" "GGAAACAATCACTTGAACCGGCAATGC"
COMMENT     "..." 0 (CStringList) 0)
COMMENT     #1707=(COligo "IM451_QC-A3-427Q-for" "GCATTGCCGGTTCAAGTGATTGTTTCC"
COMMENT     "..." 0 (CStringList) 0)
COMMENT     #1708=(COligo "IM450_QC-NMA1-323A-rev" "TCCTATTAACTCTGCGATTTCAGGGAC"
COMMENT     "..." 0 (CStringList) 0)
COMMENT     #1709=(COligo "IM449_QC-NMA1-323A-For" "GTCCCTGAAATCGCAGAGTTAATAGGA"
COMMENT     "..." 0 (CStringList) 0)
COMMENT     #1710=(COligo "IM448_QC-NMA1-322A-rev" "TATTAACTCTATGGCTTCAGGGACGTA"
COMMENT     "..." 0 (CStringList) 0)
COMMENT     #1711=(COligo "IM447_QC-NMA1-322A-For" "TACGTCCCTGAAGCCATAGAGTTAATA"
COMMENT     "..." 0 (CStringList) 0)
COMMENT     #1712=(COligo "IM446_QC-NMA1-321A-rev" "TAACTCTATGATTGCAGGGACGTAGCT"
COMMENT     "..." 0 (CStringList) 0)
COMMENT     #1713=(COligo "IM445_QC-NMA1-321A-For" "AGCTACGTCCCTGCAATCATAGAGTTA"
COMMENT     "..." 0 (CStringList) 0)
COMMENT     #1714=(COligo "IM444_QC-NMA1-320A-rev" "CTCTATGATTTCAGCGACGTAGCTGGC"
COMMENT     "..." 0 (CStringList) 0)
COMMENT     #1715=(COligo "IM443_QC-NMA1-320A-For" "GCCAGCTACGTCGCTGAAATCATAGAG"
COMMENT     "..." 0 (CStringList) 0)
COMMENT     #1716=(COligo "IM442_QC-NMA1-319A-rev" "TATGATTTCAGGGGCGTAGCTGGCAAA"
COMMENT     "..." 0 (CStringList) 0)
COMMENT     #1717=(COligo "IM441_QC-NMA1-319A-For" "TTTGCCAGCTACGCCCCTGAAATCATA"
COMMENT     "..." 0 (CStringList) 0)
COMMENT     #1718=(COligo "IM440_QC-NMA1-318A-rev" "GATTTCAGGGACGGCGCTGGCAAACAT"
COMMENT     "..." 0 (CStringList) 0)
COMMENT     #1719=(COligo "IM439_QC-NMA1-318A-For" "ATGTTTGCCAGCGCCGTCCCTGAAATC"
COMMENT     "..." 0 (CStringList) 0)
COMMENT     #1720=(COligo "IM438_QC-NMA1-317A-rev" "TTCAGGGACGTAGGCGGCAAACATGGC"
COMMENT     "..." 0 (CStringList) 0)
COMMENT     #1721=(COligo "IM437_QC-NMA1-317A-For" "GCCATGTTTGCCGCCTACGTCCCTGAA"
COMMENT     "..." 0 (CStringList) 0)
COMMENT     #1722=(COligo "IM436_QC-NMA1-316V-rev" "AGGGACGTAGCTGACAAACATGGCCAG"
COMMENT     "..." 0 (CStringList) 0)
COMMENT     #1723=(COligo "IM435_QC-NMA1-316V-For" "CTGGCCATGTTTGTCAGCTACGTCCCT"
COMMENT     "..." 0 (CStringList) 0)
COMMENT     #1724=(COligo "IM434_QC-NMA1-315A-rev" "GACGTAGCTGGCAGCCATGGCCAGTCC"
COMMENT     "..." 0 (CStringList) 0)
COMMENT     #1725=(COligo "IM433_QC-NMA1-315A-For" "GGACTGGCCATGGCTGCCAGCTACGTC"
COMMENT     "..." 0 (CStringList) 0)
COMMENT     #1726=(COligo "IM432_QC-NMA1-314A-rev" "GTAGCTGGCAAACGCGGCCAGTCCCCC"
COMMENT     "..." 0 (CStringList) 0)
COMMENT     #1727=(COligo "IM431_QC-NMA1-314A-For" "GGGGGACTGGCCGCGTTTGCCAGCTAC"
COMMENT     "..." 0 (CStringList) 0)
COMMENT     #1728=(COligo "IM430_QC-NMA1-313V-rev" "GCTGGCAAACATGACCAGTCCCCCGAG"
COMMENT     "..." 0 (CStringList) 0)
COMMENT     #1729=(COligo "IM429_QC-NMA1-313V-For" "CTCGGGGGACTGGTCATGTTTGCCAGC"
COMMENT     "..." 0 (CStringList) 0)
COMMENT     #1730=(COligo "IM428_QC-NMA1-312A-rev" "GGCAAACATGGCCGCTCCCCCGAGGAT"
COMMENT     "..." 0 (CStringList) 0)
COMMENT     #1731=(COligo "IM427_QC-NMA1-312A-For" "ATCCTCGGGGGAGCGGCCATGTTTGCC"
COMMENT     "..." 0 (CStringList) 0)
COMMENT     #1732=(COligo "IM426_QC-NMA1-311A-rev" "AAACATGGCCAGTGCCCCGAGGATGAA"
COMMENT     "..." 0 (CStringList) 0)
COMMENT     #1733=(COligo "IM425_QC-NMA1-311A-For" "TTCATCCTCGGGGCACTGGCCATGTTT"
COMMENT     "..." 0 (CStringList) 0)
COMMENT     #1734=(COligo "IM424_QC-NMA1-310A-rev" "CATGGCCAGTCCCGCGAGGATGAAGAA"
COMMENT     "..." 0 (CStringList) 0)
COMMENT     #1735=(COligo "IM423_QC-NMA1-310A-For" "TTCTTCATCCTCGCGGGACTGGCCATG"
COMMENT     "..." 0 (CStringList) 0)
COMMENT     #1736=(COligo "IM422_QC-NMA1-309A-rev" "GGCCAGTCCCCCGGCGATGAAGAAGAC"
COMMENT     "..." 0 (CStringList) 0)
COMMENT     #1737=(COligo "IM421_QC-NMA1-309A-For" "GTCTTCTTCATCGCCGGGGGACTGGCC"
COMMENT     "..." 0 (CStringList) 0)
COMMENT     #1738=(COligo "IM420_QC-NMA1-308A-rev" "CAGTCCCCCGAGGGCGAAGAAGACCAT"
COMMENT     "..." 0 (CStringList) 0)
COMMENT     #1739=(COligo "IM419_QC-NMA1-308A-For" "ATGGTCTTCTTCGCCCTCGGGGGACTG"
COMMENT     "..." 0 (CStringList) 0)
COMMENT     #1740=(COligo "IM418_QC-NMA1-307A-rev" "TCCCCCGAGGATGGCGAAGACCATGAA"
COMMENT     "..." 0 (CStringList) 0)
COMMENT     #1741=(COligo "IM417_QC-NMA1-307A-For" "TTCATGGTCTTCGCCATCCTCGGGGGA"
COMMENT     "..." 0 (CStringList) 0)
COMMENT     #1742=(COligo "IM416_QC-Q1-258A-rev" "CAGCTCCTGGCGGGCGATGAAGACCAC"
COMMENT     "..." 0 (CStringList) 0)
COMMENT     #1743=(COligo "IM414_QC-Q1-257A-rev" "CTCCTGGCGGTGGGCGAAGACCACGGA"
COMMENT     "..." 0 (CStringList) 0)
COMMENT     #1744=(COligo "IM413_QC-Q1-258A-for" "GTGGTCTTCATCGCCCGCCAGGAGCTG"
COMMENT     "..." 0 (CStringList) 0)
COMMENT     #1745=(COligo "IM413_QC-Q1-257A-for" "TCCGTGGTCTTCGCCCACCGCCAGGAG"
COMMENT     "..." 0 (CStringList) 0)
COMMENT     #1746=(COligo "IM412_QC-Q1-255A-rev" "GCGGTGGATGAAGGCCACGGAGCCCAG"
COMMENT     "..." 0 (CStringList) 0)
COMMENT     #1747=(COligo "IM411_QC-Q1-255A-for" "CTGGGCTCCGTGGCCTTCATCCACCGC"
COMMENT     "..." 0 (CStringList) 0)
COMMENT     #1748=(COligo "IM410_QC-Q1-254A-rev" "GTGGATGAAGACCGCGGAGCCCAGGAG"
COMMENT     "..." 0 (CStringList) 0)
COMMENT     #1749=(COligo "IM409_QC-Q1-254A-for" "CTCCTGGGCTCCGCGGTCTTCATCCAC"
COMMENT     "..." 0 (CStringList) 0)
COMMENT     #1750=(COligo "IM408_QC-Q1-253A-rev" "GATGAAGACCACGGCGCCCAGGAGCCT"
COMMENT     "..." 0 (CStringList) 0)
COMMENT     #1751=(COligo "IM407_QC-Q1-253A-for" "AGGCTCCTGGGCGCCGTGGTCTTCATC"
COMMENT     "..." 0 (CStringList) 0)
COMMENT     #1752=(COligo "IM406_QC-Q1-251A-rev" "GACCACGGAGCCCGCGAGCCTCCAGGT"
COMMENT     "..." 0 (CStringList) 0)
COMMENT     #1753=(COligo "IM405_QC-Q1-251A-for" "ACCTGGAGGCTCGCGGGCTCCGTGGTC"
COMMENT     "..." 0 (CStringList) 0)
COMMENT     #1754=(COligo "IM404_QC-Q1-250A-rev" "CACGGAGCCCAGGGCCCTCCAGGTGCC"
COMMENT     "..." 0 (CStringList) 0)
COMMENT     #1755=(COligo "IM403_QC-Q1-250A-for" "GGCACCTGGAGGGCCCTGGGCTCCGTG"
COMMENT     "..." 0 (CStringList) 0)
COMMENT     #1756=(COligo "IM402_QC-Q1-249A-rev" "GGAGCCCAGGAGCGCCCAGGTGCCTCC"
COMMENT     "..." 0 (CStringList) 0)
COMMENT     #1757=(COligo "IM401_QC-Q1-249A-for" "GGAGGCACCTGGGCGCTCCTGGGCTCC"
COMMENT     "..." 0 (CStringList) 0)
COMMENT     #1758=(COligo "IM400_QC-Q1-247A-rev" "CAGGAGCCTCCAGGCGCCTCCCTGGCG"
COMMENT     "..." 0 (CStringList) 0)
COMMENT     #1759=(COligo "IM399_QC-Q1-247A-for" "CGCCAGGGAGGCGCCTGGAGGCTCCTG"
COMMENT     "..." 0 (CStringList) 0)
COMMENT     #1760=(COligo "IM398_QC-Q1-245A-rev" "CCTCCAGGTGCCTGCCTGGCGGTCGAC"
COMMENT     "..." 0 (CStringList) 0)
COMMENT     #1761=(COligo "IM397_QC-Q1-245A-for" "GTCGACCGCCAGGCAGGCACCTGGAGG"
COMMENT     "..." 0 (CStringList) 0)
COMMENT     #1762=(COligo "IM396_QC-NMA1-306A-rev" "CCCGAGGATGAAGGCGACCATGAAGAG"
COMMENT     "..." 0 (CStringList) 0)
COMMENT     #1763=(COligo "IM395_QC-NMA1-306A-For" "CTCTTCATGGTCGCCTTCATCCTCGGG"
COMMENT     "..." 0 (CStringList) 0)
COMMENT     #1764=(COligo "IM394_QC-NMA1-305A-rev" "GAGGATGAAGAAGGCCATGAAGAGGCG"
COMMENT     "..." 0 (CStringList) 0)
COMMENT     #1765=(COligo "IM393_QC-NMA1-305A-For" "CGCCTCTTCATGGCCTTCTTCATCCTC"
COMMENT     "..." 0 (CStringList) 0)
COMMENT     #1766=(COligo "IM392_QC-NMA1-304A-rev" "GATGAAGAAGACCGCGAAGAGGCGCCC"
COMMENT     "..." 0 (CStringList) 0)
COMMENT     #1767=(COligo "IM391_QC-NMA1-304A-For" "GGGCGCCTCTTCGCGGTCTTCTTCATC"
COMMENT     "..." 0 (CStringList) 0)
COMMENT     #1768=(COligo "IM390_QC-NMA1-303A-rev" "GAAGAAGACCATGGCGAGGCGCCCAAG"
COMMENT     "..." 0 (CStringList) 0)
COMMENT     #1769=(COligo "IM389_QC-NMA1-303A-For" "CTTGGGCGCCTCGCCATGGTCTTCTTC"
COMMENT     "..." 0 (CStringList) 0)
COMMENT     #1770=(COligo "IM388_QC-NMA1-302A-rev" "GAAGACCATGAAGGCGCGCCCAAGTGT"
COMMENT     "..." 0 (CStringList) 0)
COMMENT     #1771=(COligo "IM387_QC-NMA1-302A-For" "ACACTTGGGCGCGCCTTCATGGTCTTC"
COMMENT     "..." 0 (CStringList) 0)
COMMENT     #1772=(COligo "IM386_S-hKCNMA1-249-for " "GCCGGGTTCATCCATTTG" "..."
            0
COMMENT     (CStringList) 0)
COMMENT     #1773=(COligo "IM385_S-hKCNMA1-280-rev" "GAGTAAATAGACACATTC" "..." 0
COMMENT     (CStringList) 0)
COMMENT     #1774=(COligo "IM384_QC-Q1-145W-rev" "GGCATACTGCTCCCAGGTGGACAGCAC"
COMMENT     "..." 0 (CStringList) 0)
COMMENT     #1775=(COligo "IM383_QC-Q1-145W-for" "GTGCTGTCCACCTGGGAGCAGTATGCC"
COMMENT     "..." 0 (CStringList) 0)
COMMENT     #1776=(COligo "IM382_QC-Q1-145A-rev" "GGCATACTGCTCGGCGGTGGACAGCAC"
COMMENT     "..." 0 (CStringList) 0)
COMMENT     #1777=(COligo "IM381_QC-Q1-145A-for" "GTGCTGTCCACCGCCGAGCAGTATGCC"
COMMENT     "..." 0 (CStringList) 0)
COMMENT     #1778=(COligo "IM380_QC-Q1-144W-rev" "ATACTGCTCGATCCAGGACAGCACGCT"
COMMENT     "..." 0 (CStringList) 0)
COMMENT     #1779=(COligo "IM379_QC-Q1-144W-for" "AGCGTGCTGTCCTGGATCGAGCAGTAT"
COMMENT     "..." 0 (CStringList) 0)
COMMENT     #1780=(COligo "IM378_QC-Q1-144A-rev" "ATACTGCTCGATGGCGGACAGCACGCT"
COMMENT     "..." 0 (CStringList) 0)
COMMENT     #1781=(COligo "IM377_QC-Q1-144A-for" "AGCGTGCTGTCCGCCATCGAGCAGTAT"
COMMENT     "..." 0 (CStringList) 0)
COMMENT     #1782=(COligo "IM376_QC-Q1-143W-rev" "CTGCTCGATGGTCCACAGCACGCTGAA"
COMMENT     "..." 0 (CStringList) 0)
COMMENT     #1783=(COligo "IM375_QC-Q1-143W-for" "TTCAGCGTGCTGTGGACCATCGAGCAG"
COMMENT     "..." 0 (CStringList) 0)
COMMENT     #1784=(COligo "IM374_QC-Q1-143A-rev" "CTGCTCGATGGTGGCCAGCACGCTGAA"
COMMENT     "..." 0 (CStringList) 0)
COMMENT     #1785=(COligo "IM373_QC-Q1-143A-for" "TTCAGCGTGCTGGCCACCATCGAGCAG"
COMMENT     "..." 0 (CStringList) 0)
COMMENT     #1786=(COligo "IM372_QC-Q1-142W-rev-" "CTCGATGGTGGACCACACGCTGAAGAT"
COMMENT     "..." 0 (CStringList) 0)
COMMENT     #1787=(COligo "IM371_QC-Q1-142W-for" "ATCTTCAGCGTGTGGTCCACCATCGAG"
COMMENT     "..." 0 (CStringList) 0)
COMMENT     #1788=(COligo "IM370_QC-Q1-142A-rev" "CTCGATGGTGGACGCCACGCTGAAGAT"
COMMENT     "..." 0 (CStringList) 0)
COMMENT     #1789=(COligo "IM369_QC-Q1-142A-for" "ATCTTCAGCGTGGCGTCCACCATCGAG"
COMMENT     "..." 0 (CStringList) 0)
COMMENT     #1790=(COligo "IM368_QC-Q1-141W-rev" "GATGGTGGACAGCCAGCTGAAGATGAG"
COMMENT     "..." 0 (CStringList) 0)
COMMENT     #1791=(COligo "IM367_QC-Q1-141W-for" "CTCATCTTCAGCTGGCTGTCCACCATC"
COMMENT     "..." 0 (CStringList) 0)
COMMENT     #1792=(COligo "IM366_QC-Q1-141A-rev" "GATGGTGGACAGCGCGCTGAAGATGAG"
COMMENT     "..." 0 (CStringList) 0)
COMMENT     #1793=(COligo "IM365_QC-Q1-141A-for" "CTCATCTTCAGCGCGCTGTCCACCATC"
COMMENT     "..." 0 (CStringList) 0)
COMMENT     #1794=(COligo "IM364_QC-Q1-140W-rev" "GTGGACAGCACGCCAGAAGATGAGGCA"
COMMENT     "..." 0 (CStringList) 0)
COMMENT     #1795=(COligo "IM363_QC-Q1-140W-for" "TGCCTCATCTTCTGGCGTGCTGTCCAC"
COMMENT     "..." 0 (CStringList) 0)
COMMENT     #1796=(COligo "IM362_QC-Q1-140A-rev" "GTGGACAGCACGGGCGAAGATGAGGCA"
COMMENT     "..." 0 (CStringList) 0)
COMMENT     #1797=(COligo "IM361_QC-Q1-140A-for" "TGCCTCATCTTCGCCCGTGCTGTCCAC"
COMMENT     "..." 0 (CStringList) 0)
COMMENT     #1798=(COligo "IM360_QC-Q1-139W-rev" "GGACAGCACGCTCCAGATGAGGCAGAC"
COMMENT     "..." 0 (CStringList) 0)
COMMENT     #1799=(COligo "IM359_QC-Q1-139W-for" "GTCTGCCTCATCTGGAGCGTGCTGTCC"
COMMENT     "..." 0 (CStringList) 0)
COMMENT     #1800=(COligo "IM358_QC-Q1-139A-rev" "GGACAGCACGCTGGCGATGAGGCAGAC"
COMMENT     "..." 0 (CStringList) 0)
COMMENT     #1801=(COligo "IM357_QC-Q1-139A-for" "GTCTGCCTCATCGCCAGCGTGCTGTCC"
COMMENT     "..." 0 (CStringList) 0)
COMMENT     #1802=(COligo "IM356_QC-Q1-138W-rev" "CAGCACGCTGAACCAGAGGCAGACCAG"
COMMENT     "..." 0 (CStringList) 0)
COMMENT     #1803=(COligo "IM353_QC-Q1-138A-for" "CTGGTCTGCCTCGCCTTCAGCGTGCTG"
COMMENT     "..." 0 (CStringList) 0)
COMMENT     #1804=(COligo "IM352_QC-Q1-137W-rev" "CACGCTGAAGATCCAGCAGACCAGGAC"
COMMENT     "..." 0 (CStringList) 0)
COMMENT     #1805=(COligo "IM351_QC-Q1-137W-for" "GTCCTGGTCTGCTGGATCTTCAGCGTG"
COMMENT     "..." 0 (CStringList) 0)
COMMENT     #1806=(COligo "IM350_QC-Q1-137A-rev" "CACGCTGAAGATGGCGCAGACCAGGAC"
COMMENT     "..." 0 (CStringList) 0)
COMMENT     #1807=(COligo "IM349_QC-Q1-137A-for" "GTCCTGGTCTGCGCCATCTTCAGCGTG"
COMMENT     "..." 0 (CStringList) 0)
COMMENT     #1808=(COligo "IM348_QC-Q1-136W-rev-" "GCTGAAGATGAGCCAGACCAGGACGAT"
COMMENT     "..." 0 (CStringList) 0)
COMMENT     #1809=(COligo "IM347_QC-Q1-136W-for" "ATCGTCCTGGTCTGGCTCATCTTCAGC"
COMMENT     "..." 0 (CStringList) 0)
COMMENT     #1810=(COligo "IM346_QC-Q1-136A-rev" "GCTGAAGATGAGGGCGACCAGGACGAT"
COMMENT     "..." 0 (CStringList) 0)
COMMENT     #1811=(COligo "IM345_QC-Q1-136A-for" "ATCGTCCTGGTCGCCCTCATCTTCAGC"
COMMENT     "..." 0 (CStringList) 0)
COMMENT     #1812=(COligo "IM344_QC-Q1-340R-rev" "CGCTGGGAGCGCACGGAAGGAGATGGC"
COMMENT     "..." 0 (CStringList) 0)
COMMENT     #1813=(COligo "IM343_QC-Q1-340R-for" "GCCATCTCCTTCCGTGCGCTCCCAGCG"
COMMENT     "..." 0 (CStringList) 0)
COMMENT     #1814=(COligo "IM342_QC-Q1-340Q-rev" "CGCTGGGAGCGCTTGGAAGGAGATGGC"
COMMENT     "..." 0 (CStringList) 0)
COMMENT     #1815=(COligo "IM341_QC-Q1-340Q-for" "GCCATCTCCTTCCAAGCGCTCCCAGCG"
COMMENT     "..." 0 (CStringList) 0)
COMMENT     #1816=(COligo "IM340_QC-Q1-340P-rev" "CGCTGGGAGCGCAGGGAAGGAGATGGC"
COMMENT     "..." 0 (CStringList) 0)
COMMENT     #1817=(COligo "IM339_QC-Q1-340P-for" "GCCATCTCCTTCCCTGCGCTCCCAGCG"
COMMENT     "..." 0 (CStringList) 0)
COMMENT     #1818=(COligo "IM338_QC-Q1-340G-rev" "CGCTGGGAGCGCACCGAAGGAGATGGC"
COMMENT     "..." 0 (CStringList) 0)
COMMENT     #1819=(COligo "IM337_QC-Q1-340G-for" "GCCATCTCCTTCGGTGCGCTCCCAGCG"
COMMENT     "..." 0 (CStringList) 0)
COMMENT     #1820=(COligo "IM336_QC-Q1-340N-rev" "CGCTGGGAGCGCATTGAAGGAGATGGC"
COMMENT     "..." 0 (CStringList) 0)
COMMENT     #1821=(COligo "IM335_QC-Q1-340N-for" "GCCATCTCCTTCAATGCGCTCCCAGCG"
COMMENT     "..." 0 (CStringList) 0)
COMMENT     #1822=(COligo "IM334_QC-Q1-340K-rev" "CGCTGGGAGCGCTTTGAAGGAGATGGC"
COMMENT     "..." 0 (CStringList) 0)
COMMENT     #1823=(COligo "IM333_QC-Q1-340K-for" "GCCATCTCCTTCAAAGCGCTCCCAGCG"
COMMENT     "..." 0 (CStringList) 0)
COMMENT     #1824=(COligo "IM332_QC-Q1-340D-rev" "CGCTGGGAGCGCATCGAAGGAGATGGC"
COMMENT     "..." 0 (CStringList) 0)
COMMENT     #1825=(COligo "IM331_QC-Q1-340D-for" "GCCATCTCCTTCGATGCGCTCCCAGCG"
COMMENT     "..." 0 (CStringList) 0)
COMMENT     #1826=(COligo "IM330_QC-Q1-340E-rev" "CGCTGGGAGCGCTTCGAAGGAGATGGC"
COMMENT     "..." 0 (CStringList) 0)
COMMENT     #1827=(COligo "IM329_QC-Q1-340E-for" "GCCATCTCCTTCGAAGCGCTCCCAGCG"
COMMENT     "..." 0 (CStringList) 0)
COMMENT     #1828=(COligo "IM328_QC-Q1-340H-rev" "CGCTGGGAGCGCATGGAAGGAGATGGC"
COMMENT     "..." 0 (CStringList) 0)
COMMENT     #1829=(COligo "IM327_QC-Q1-340H-for" "GCCATCTCCTTCCATGCGCTCCCAGCG"
COMMENT     "..." 0 (CStringList) 0)
COMMENT     #1830=(COligo "IM326_QC-Q1-340L-rev" "CGCTGGGAGCGCAAGGAAGGAGATGGC"
COMMENT     "..." 0 (CStringList) 0)
COMMENT     #1831=(COligo "IM325_QC-Q1-340L-for" "GCCATCTCCTTCCTTGCGCTCCCAGCG"
COMMENT     "..." 0 (CStringList) 0)
COMMENT     #1832=(COligo "IM324_QC-Q1-340C-rev" "CGCTGGGAGCGCACAGAAGGAGATGGC"
COMMENT     "..." 0 (CStringList) 0)
COMMENT     #1833=(COligo "IM323_QC-Q1-340C-for" "GCCATCTCCTTCTGTGCGCTCCCAGCG"
COMMENT     "..." 0 (CStringList) 0)
COMMENT     #1834=(COligo "IM322_QC-Q1-340V-rev" "CGCTGGGAGCGCAACGAAGGAGATGGC"
COMMENT     "..." 0 (CStringList) 0)
COMMENT     #1835=(COligo "IM321_QC-Q1-340V-for" "GCCATCTCCTTCGTTGCGCTCCCAGCG"
COMMENT     "..." 0 (CStringList) 0)
COMMENT     #1836=(COligo "IM320_QC-Q1-340I-rev" "CGCTGGGAGCGCAATGAAGGAGATGGC"
COMMENT     "..." 0 (CStringList) 0)
COMMENT     #1837=(COligo "IM319_QC-Q1-340I-for" "GCCATCTCCTTCATTGCGCTCCCAGCG"
COMMENT     "..." 0 (CStringList) 0)
COMMENT     #1838=(COligo "IM318_QC-Q1-340T-rev" "CGCTGGGAGCGCAGTGAAGGAGATGGC"
COMMENT     "..." 0 (CStringList) 0)
COMMENT     #1839=(COligo "IM317_QC-Q1-340T-for" "GCCATCTCCTTCACTGCGCTCCCAGCG"
COMMENT     "..." 0 (CStringList) 0)
COMMENT     #1840=(COligo "IM316_QC-Q1-340S-rev" "CGCTGGGAGCGCAGAGAAGGAGATGGC"
COMMENT     "..." 0 (CStringList) 0)
COMMENT     #1841=(COligo "IM315_QC-Q1-340S-for" "GCCATCTCCTTCTCTGCGCTCCCAGCG"
COMMENT     "..." 0 (CStringList) 0)
COMMENT     #1842=(COligo "IM314_QC-Q1-349R-rev" "CAGGGCAAACCCCCGGCCAAGAATCCC"
COMMENT     "..." 0 (CStringList) 0)
COMMENT     #1843=(COligo "IM313_QC-Q1-349R-for" "GGGATTCTTGGCCGGGGGTTTGCCCTG"
COMMENT     "..." 0 (CStringList) 0)
COMMENT     #1844=(COligo "IM312_QC-Q1-349K-rev" "CAGGGCAAACCCCTTGCCAAGAATCCC"
COMMENT     "..." 0 (CStringList) 0)
COMMENT     #1845=(COligo "IM311_QC-Q1-349K-for" "GGGATTCTTGGCAAGGGGTTTGCCCTG"
COMMENT     "..." 0 (CStringList) 0)
COMMENT     #1846=(COligo "IM310_QC-Q1-349D-rev" "CAGGGCAAACCCATCGCCAAGAATCCC"
COMMENT     "..." 0 (CStringList) 0)
COMMENT     #1847=(COligo "IM309_QC-Q1-349D-for" "GGGATTCTTGGCGATGGGTTTGCCCTG"
COMMENT     "..." 0 (CStringList) 0)
COMMENT     #1848=(COligo "IM308_QC-Q1-349E-rev" "CAGGGCAAACCCTTCGCCAAGAATCCC"
COMMENT     "..." 0 (CStringList) 0)
COMMENT     #1849=(COligo "IM307_QC-Q1-349E-for" "GGGATTCTTGGCGAAGGGTTTGCCCTG"
COMMENT     "..." 0 (CStringList) 0)
COMMENT     #1850=(COligo "IM306_QC-Q1-346R-rev" "CCCCGAGCCAAGACGCCCCGCTGGGAG"
COMMENT     "..." 0 (CStringList) 0)
COMMENT     #1851=(COligo "IM305_QC-Q1-346R-for" "CTCCCAGCGGGGCGTCTTGGCTCGGGG"
COMMENT     "..." 0 (CStringList) 0)
COMMENT     #1852=(COligo "IM304_QC-Q1-346K-rev" "CCCCGAGCCAAGTTTCCCCGCTGGGAG"
COMMENT     "..." 0 (CStringList) 0)
COMMENT     #1853=(COligo "IM303_QC-Q1-346K-for" "CTCCCAGCGGGGAAACTTGGCTCGGGG"
COMMENT     "..." 0 (CStringList) 0)
COMMENT     #1854=(COligo "IM302_QC-Q1-346D-rev" "CCCCGAGCCAAGATCCCCCGCTGGGAG"
COMMENT     "..." 0 (CStringList) 0)
COMMENT     #1855=(COligo "IM301_QC-Q1-346D-for" "CTCCCAGCGGGGGATCTTGGCTCGGGG"
COMMENT     "..." 0 (CStringList) 0)
COMMENT     #1856=(COligo "IM300_QC-Q1-346E-rev" "CCCCGAGCCAAGTTCCCCCGCTGGGAG"
COMMENT     "..." 0 (CStringList) 0)
COMMENT     #1857=(COligo "IM299_QC-Q1-346E-for" "CTCCCAGCGGGGGAACTTGGCTCGGGG"
COMMENT     "..." 0 (CStringList) 0)
COMMENT     #1858=(COligo "IM298_QC Q1 336G-rev" "CAAAGAAGGAGATGCCAAAGACAGAGAAG"
COMMENT     "..." 0 (CStringList) 0)
COMMENT     #1859=(COligo "IM297_QC Q1 336G-for" "CTTCTCTGTCTTTGGCATCTCCTTCTTTG"
COMMENT     "..." 0 (CStringList) 0)
COMMENT     #1860=(COligo "IM296_QC A3 427E-rev" "GGAAACAATCACTTCAACCGGCAATGC"
COMMENT     "..." 0 (CStringList) 0)
COMMENT     #1861=(COligo "IM295_QC A3 427E-for" "GCATTGCCGGTTGAAGTGATTGTTTCC"
COMMENT     "..." 0 (CStringList) 0)
COMMENT     #1862=(COligo "IM294_QC A3 427D-rev" "GGAAACAATCACATCAACCGGCAATGC"
COMMENT     "..." 0 (CStringList) 0)
COMMENT     #1863=(COligo "IM293_QC A3 427D-for" "GCATTGCCGGTTGATGTGATTGTTTCC"
COMMENT     "..." 0 (CStringList) 0)
COMMENT     #1864=(COligo "IM292_QC Q1 242A-rev"
COMMENT     "AGGATGCTACACGTCGCCCGCCAGGGAGGCACC" "" 0 (CStringList) 0)
COMMENT     #1865=(COligo "IM291_QC Q1 242A-for"
COMMENT     "AGGATGCTACACGTCGCCCGCCAGGGAGGCACC" "" 0 (CStringList) 0)
COMMENT     #1866=(COligo "IM290_QC Q1 241A-rev"
COMMENT     "CTGAGGATGCTACACGCCGACCGCCAGGGAGGC" "" 0 (CStringList) 0)
COMMENT     #1867=(COligo "IM289_QC Q1 241A-for"
COMMENT     "CTGAGGATGCTACACGCCGACCGCCAGGGAGGC" "" 0 (CStringList) 0)
COMMENT     #1868=(COligo "IM288_QC Q1 238A-rev"
COMMENT     "CTGCAGATCCTGAGGGCGCTACACGTCGACCGC" "" 0 (CStringList) 0)
COMMENT     #1869=(COligo "IM287_QC Q1 238A-for"
COMMENT     "CTGCAGATCCTGAGGGCGCTACACGTCGACCGC" "" 0 (CStringList) 0)
COMMENT     #1870=(COligo "IM286_QC Q1 231A-rev"
COMMENT     "GCCATCAGGGGCATCGCCTTCCTGCAGATCCTG" "" 0 (CStringList) 0)
COMMENT     #1871=(COligo "IM285_QC Q1 231A-for"
COMMENT     "GCCATCAGGGGCATCGCCTTCCTGCAGATCCTG" "" 0 (CStringList) 0)
COMMENT     #1872=(COligo "IM284_QC Q1 226W-rev"
COMMENT     "GTGTTTGCCACGTCGTGGATCAGGGGCATCCGC" "" 0 (CStringList) 0)
COMMENT     #1873=(COligo "IM283_QC Q1 226W-for"
COMMENT     "GTGTTTGCCACGTCGTGGATCAGGGGCATCCGC" "" 0 (CStringList) 0)
COMMENT     #1874=(COligo "IM282_QC Q1 256W-rev" "GGCTCCGTGGTCTGGATCCACCGCCAG"
            "" 0
COMMENT     (CStringList) 0)
COMMENT     #1875=(COligo "IM281_QC Q1 256W-for" "GGCTCCGTGGTCTGGATCCACCGCCAG"
            "" 0
COMMENT     (CStringList) 0)
COMMENT     #1876=(COligo "IM280_QC Q1 315W-rev" "ACCACCATCGGCTGGGGGGACAAGGTG"
            "" 0
COMMENT     (CStringList) 0)
COMMENT     #1877=(COligo "IM279_QC Q1 315W-for" "ACCACCATCGGCTGGGGGGACAAGGTG"
            "" 0
COMMENT     (CStringList) 0)
COMMENT     #1878=(COligo "IM278_QC Q1 335W-rev" "TGCTTCTCTGTCTGGGCCATCTCCTTC"
            "" 0
COMMENT     (CStringList) 0)
COMMENT     #1879=(COligo "IM277_QC Q1 335W-for" "TGCTTCTCTGTCTGGGCCATCTCCTTC"
            "" 0
COMMENT     (CStringList) 0)
COMMENT     #1880=(COligo "IM276_QC Q1 339W-rev" "CTTTGCCATCTCCTGGTTTGCGCTCCCAG"
            ""
COMMENT     0 (CStringList) 0)
COMMENT     #1881=(COligo "IM275_QC Q1 339W-for" "CTTTGCCATCTCCTGGTTTGCGCTCCCAG"
            ""
COMMENT     0 (CStringList) 0)
COMMENT     #1882=(COligo "IM274_QC Q1 340W-rev" "CGCTGGGAGCGCCCAGAAGGAGATGGC"
            "" 0
COMMENT     (CStringList) 0)
COMMENT     #1883=(COligo "IM273_QC Q1 340W-for" "GCCATCTCCTTCTGGGCGCTCCCAGCG"
            "" 0
COMMENT     (CStringList) 0)
COMMENT     #1884=(COligo "IM272_QC Q1 351W-rev" "CACCTTCAGGGCCCACCCCGAGCCAAG"
            "" 0
COMMENT     (CStringList) 0)
COMMENT     #1885=(COligo "IM271_QC Q1 351W-for" "CTTGGCTCGGGGTGGGCCCTGAAGGTG"
            "" 0
COMMENT     (CStringList) 0)
COMMENT     #1886=(COligo "IM270_QC Q1 299W-rev" "GAGTTCGGCAGCTGGGCAGATGCGCTG"
            "" 0
COMMENT     (CStringList) 0)
COMMENT     #1887=(COligo "IM269_QC Q1 299W-for" "CAGCGCATCTGCCCAGCTGCCGAACTC"
            "" 0
COMMENT     (CStringList) 0)
COMMENT     #1888=(COligo "IM268_QC Q1 296W-rev" "GGCCGCGTGGAGTGGGGCAGCTACGCA"
            "" 0
COMMENT     (CStringList) 0)
COMMENT     #1889=(COligo "IM267_QC Q1 296W-for" "GGCCGCGTGGAGTGGGGCAGCTACGCA"
            "" 0
COMMENT     (CStringList) 0)
COMMENT     #1890=(COligo "IM266_QC Q1 332W-rev" "GGCAAAGACAGACCAGCAGGAGGCGAT"
            "" 0
COMMENT     (CStringList) 0)
COMMENT     #1891=(COligo "IM265_QC Q1 332W-for" "ATCGCCTCCTGCTGGTCTGTCTTTGCC"
            "" 0
COMMENT     (CStringList) 0)
COMMENT     #1892=(COligo "IM264_QC Q1 323A-rev" "GGTCTTCCCGACCGCCGTCTGGGGCAC"
            "" 0
COMMENT     (CStringList) 0)
COMMENT     #1893=(COligo "IM263_QC Q1 323A-for" "GTGCCCCAGACGGCGGTCGGGAAGACC"
            "" 0
COMMENT     (CStringList) 0)
COMMENT     #1894=(COligo "IM262_QC A1 364F-rev"
            "CCCCGATGCTTTCTTTTGGGCGGTGGTGTC"
COMMENT     "" 0 (CStringList) 0)
COMMENT     #1895=(COligo "IM261_QC A1 364F-for"
            "CCCCGATGCTTTCTTTTGGGCGGTGGTGTC"
COMMENT     "" 0 (CStringList) 0)
COMMENT     #1896=(COligo "IM260_QC Q1 380A-rev" "CAGACCGCATGGGCGTGCTATGCTGCC"
            "" 0
COMMENT     (CStringList) 0)
COMMENT     #1897=(COligo "IM259_QC Q1 380A-for" "CAGACCGCATGGGCGTGCTATGCTGCC"
            "" 0
COMMENT     (CStringList) 0)
COMMENT     #1898=(COligo "IM258_QC Q1 379A-rev" "CATTCAGACCGCAGCGAGGTGCTATGCTG"
            ""
COMMENT     0 (CStringList) 0)
COMMENT     #1899=(COligo "IM257_QC Q1 379A-for" "CATTCAGACCGCAGCGAGGTGCTATGCTG"
            ""
COMMENT     0 (CStringList) 0)
COMMENT     #1900=(COligo "IM256_QC Q1 377A-rev" "TCACTCATTCAGGCCGCATGGAGGTGC"
            "" 0
COMMENT     (CStringList) 0)
COMMENT     #1901=(COligo "IM255_QC Q1 377A-for" "TCACTCATTCAGGCCGCATGGAGGTGC"
            "" 0
COMMENT     (CStringList) 0)
COMMENT     #1902=(COligo "IM254_QC Q1 376A-rev" "GCCTCACTCATTGCGACCGCATGGAGG"
            "" 0
COMMENT     (CStringList) 0)
COMMENT     #1903=(COligo "IM253_QC Q1 376A-for" "GCCTCACTCATTGCGACCGCATGGAGG"
            "" 0
COMMENT     (CStringList) 0)
COMMENT     #1904=(COligo "IM252_QC Q1 375A-rev" "GCAGCCTCACTCGCTCAGACCGCATGG"
            "" 0
COMMENT     (CStringList) 0)
COMMENT     #1905=(COligo "IM251_QC Q1 375A-for" "GCAGCCTCACTCGCTCAGACCGCATGG"
            "" 0
COMMENT     (CStringList) 0)
COMMENT     #1906=(COligo "IM250_QC Q1 374A-rev"
            "CGGCGGCAGCCTCAGCCATTCAGACCGCATG"
COMMENT     "" 0 (CStringList) 0)
COMMENT     #1907=(COligo "IM249_QC Q1 374A-for"
            "CGGCGGCAGCCTCAGCCATTCAGACCGCATG"
COMMENT     "" 0 (CStringList) 0)
COMMENT     #1908=(COligo "IM248_QC Q1 373A-rev" "CCCGGCGGCAGCCGCACTCATTCAGACCG"
            ""
COMMENT     0 (CStringList) 0)
COMMENT     #1909=(COligo "IM247_QC Q1 373A-for" "CCCGGCGGCAGCCGCACTCATTCAGACCG"
            ""
COMMENT     0 (CStringList) 0)
COMMENT     #1910=(COligo "IM246_QC Q1 369A-rev" "CAACCGGCAGATCGCGGCGGCAGCCTCAC"
            ""
COMMENT     0 (CStringList) 0)
COMMENT     #1911=(COligo "IM245_QC Q1 369A-for" "CAACCGGCAGATCGCGGCGGCAGCCTCAC"
            ""
COMMENT     0 (CStringList) 0)
COMMENT     #1912=(COligo "IM244_QC Q1 368A-rev"
            "ACTTCAACCGGCAGGCCCCGGCGGCAGCCTC"
COMMENT     "" 0 (CStringList) 0)
COMMENT     #1913=(COligo "IM243_QC Q1 368A-for"
            "ACTTCAACCGGCAGGCCCCGGCGGCAGCCTC"
COMMENT     "" 0 (CStringList) 0)
COMMENT     #1914=(COligo "IM242_QC Q1 367A-rev" "GCACTTCAACCGGGCGATCCCGGCGGCAG"
            ""
COMMENT     0 (CStringList) 0)
COMMENT     #1915=(COligo "IM241_QC Q1 367A-for" "GCACTTCAACCGGGCGATCCCGGCGGCAG"
            ""
COMMENT     0 (CStringList) 0)
COMMENT     #1916=(COligo "IM240_QC KCNA3-317E_rev"
COMMENT     "ATCCTGAGGGTCATCGAACTAGTAAGGGTCTTC" "" 0 (CStringList) 0)
COMMENT     #1917=(COligo "IM239_QC KCNA3-317E_for"
COMMENT     "ATCCTGAGGGTCATCGAACTAGTAAGGGTCTTC" "" 0 (CStringList) 0)
COMMENT     #1918=(COligo "IM238_QC KCNA3-317N_rev"
COMMENT     "ATCCTGAGGGTCATCAACCTAGTAAGGGTCTTC" "" 0 (CStringList) 0)
COMMENT     #1919=(COligo "IM237_QC KCNA3-317N_for"
COMMENT     "ATCCTGAGGGTCATCAACCTAGTAAGGGTCTTC" "" 0 (CStringList) 0)
COMMENT     #1920=(COligo "IM236_KCNA2 Flag Cterm-rev"
COMMENT     "CCAAAATGTTAACTGATGTCGATTACAAGGACGACGATGACAAGTGATTGTCTAGAGCAAGCTTG"
COMMENT     "" 0 (CStringList) 0)
COMMENT     #1921=(COligo "IM235_KCNA2 Flag-Nterm-for"
COMMENT     "GGCATCAGATCTCCAATTATGGATTACAAGGACGACGATGACAAGACAGTGGCTACCGGAGACCCA"
COMMENT     "" 0 (CStringList) 0)
COMMENT     #1922=(COligo "IM234_KCNA2 rev" "GAAACCTTGCCCATCTTCCGG" "" 0
COMMENT     (CStringList) 0)
COMMENT     #1923=(COligo "IM233 KcSA_seq4for" "GCCGGGAACAAGAGCGCC" "" 0
COMMENT     (CStringList) 0)
COMMENT     #1924=(COligo "IM232_QC Q1 252A-rev"
COMMENT     "ACCTGGAGGCTCCTGGCCTCCGTGGTCTTCATC" "" 0 (CStringList) 0)
COMMENT     #1925=(COligo "IM231_QC Q1 252A-for"
COMMENT     "ACCTGGAGGCTCCTGGCCTCCGTGGTCTTCATC" "" 0 (CStringList) 0)
COMMENT     #1926=(COligo "IM230_QC-rA1-379R-rev"
            "GATACGGTGACATGAGACCTGTGACAATTGG"
COMMENT     "" 0 (CStringList) 0)
COMMENT     #1927=(COligo "IM229_QC-rA1-379R-for"
            "GATACGGTGACATGAGACCTGTGACAATTGG"
COMMENT     "" 0 (CStringList) 0)
COMMENT     #1928=(COligo "IM228_QC-rA1-335I-rev"
            "CTTTTTCCTCTTCATGGGCGTCATACTGTTT"
COMMENT     "" 0 (CStringList) 0)
COMMENT     #1929=(COligo "IM227_QC-rA1-335I-for"
            "CTTTTTCCTCTTCATGGGCGTCATACTGTTT"
COMMENT     "" 0 (CStringList) 0)
COMMENT     #1930=(COligo "IM226_rA1-AA442-rev" "GCTGAGGTCACTGTCAGAGGC" "" 0
COMMENT     (CStringList) 0)
COMMENT     #1931=(COligo "IM225_rA1-AA291-for" "CAGGGTCATCCGCTTGGTAA" "" 0
COMMENT     (CStringList) 0)
COMMENT     #1932=(COligo "IM224_QC-rA1-408W-rev"
COMMENT     "CCCGTACCTGTCATTTGGTCCAATTTCAACTAT" "" 0 (CStringList) 0)
COMMENT     #1933=(COligo "IM223_QC-rA1-408W-for"
COMMENT     "CCCGTACCTGTCATTTGGTCCAATTTCAACTAT" "" 0 (CStringList) 0)
COMMENT     #1934=(COligo "IM222_QC-rKCNA5R-Y_rev "
COMMENT     "GGCTATGGAGACATGTATCCCATCACTGTAGGG" "" 0 (CStringList) 0)
COMMENT     #1935=(COligo "IM221_QC-rKCNA5R-Y_for "
COMMENT     "GGCTATGGAGACATGTATCCCATCACTGTAGGG" "" 0 (CStringList) 0)
COMMENT     #1936=(COligo "IM220_QC-hKCNA5R-Y_rev "
COMMENT     "GGCTACGGGGACATGTATCCCATCACTGTTGGG" "" 0 (CStringList) 0)
COMMENT     #1937=(COligo "IM219_QC-hKCNA5R-Y_for "
COMMENT     "GGCTACGGGGACATGTATCCCATCACTGTTGGG" "" 0 (CStringList) 0)
COMMENT     #1938=(COligo "IM218_QC KCNA2-371T_rev"
COMMENT     "GGTGGGCAACAATAACAATGACAACTGTAGG" "" 0 (CStringList) 0)
COMMENT     #1939=(COligo "IM217_QC KCNA2-371T_for"
COMMENT     "GGTGGGCAACAATAACAATGACAACTGTAGG" "" 0 (CStringList) 0)
COMMENT     #1940=(COligo "IM216_QC KCNA2-370I_rev"
            "CAGTTGTCATGGATATTGTTGCCCACCAG"
COMMENT     "" 0 (CStringList) 0)
COMMENT     #1941=(COligo "IM215_QC KCNA2-370I_for"
            "CTGGTGGGCAACAATATCCATGACAACTG"
COMMENT     "" 0 (CStringList) 0)
COMMENT     #1942=(COligo "IM214_QC KCNA2-369T_re"
COMMENT     "CCTTCTGGTGGGCAACAGTCTCCATGACAAC" "" 0 (CStringList) 0)
COMMENT     #1943=(COligo "IM213_QC KCNA2-369T_fo"
COMMENT     "CCTTCTGGTGGGCAACAGTCTCCATGACAAC" "" 0 (CStringList) 0)
COMMENT     #1944=(COligo "IM212_QC-Q1340-348_rev"
COMMENT     "CCCCGCTGGGAGCGCAGCGAAGGAGATGGCAAAG" "" 0 (CStringList) 0)
COMMENT     #1945=(COligo "IM211_QC-Q1340-348_for"
COMMENT     "CTTTGCCATCTCCTTCGCTGCGCTCCCAGCGGGG" "" 0 (CStringList) 0)
COMMENT     #1946=(COligo "IM210_QC-Q1275_276rev"
COMMENT     "TTCCTGGGCCTCATCGCAGCCTCGTACTTTGTG" "" 0 (CStringList) 0)
COMMENT     #1947=(COligo "IM209_QC-Q1275_276 for"
COMMENT     "TTCCTGGGCCTCATCGCAGCCTCGTACTTTGTG" "" 0 (CStringList) 0)
COMMENT     #1948=(COligo "IM208_QC-Q1273-274_rev"
COMMENT     "ATCGGCTTCCTGGGCGCAGCATTCTCCTCGTAC" "" 0 (CStringList) 0)
COMMENT     #1949=(COligo "IM207_QC-Q1273-274_for"
COMMENT     "ATCGGCTTCCTGGGCGCAGCATTCTCCTCGTAC" "" 0 (CStringList) 0)
COMMENT     #1950=(COligo "IM206_QC-Q1274-275_rev"
COMMENT     "CTTCCTGGGCCTCGCAGCATCCTCGTACTTTGTGT" "" 0 (CStringList) 0)
COMMENT     #1951=(COligo "IM205_QC-Q1274-275_for"
COMMENT     "CTTCCTGGGCCTCGCAGCATCCTCGTACTTTGTGT" "" 0 (CStringList) 0)
COMMENT     #1952=(COligo "IM204_QC KCNA2-S6V_re"
COMMENT     "ATTGCAGGTGTGTTAGTCATTGCCTTACCAGT" "" 0 (CStringList) 0)
COMMENT     #1953=(COligo "IM203_QC KCNA2-S6V_fo"
COMMENT     "ATTGCAGGTGTGTTAGTCATTGCCTTACCAGT" "" 0 (CStringList) 0)
COMMENT     #1954=(COligo "IM202_QC KCNA2-381Y_re"
COMMENT     "GGCTATGGAGACATTTATCCAACTACCATTGG" "" 0 (CStringList) 0)
COMMENT     #1955=(COligo "IM201_QC KCNA2-381Y_fo"
COMMENT     "GGCTATGGAGACATTTATCCAACTACCATTGG" "" 0 (CStringList) 0)
COMMENT     #1956=(COligo "IM200_OL-KcSA118-120_re"
COMMENT     "GTTCGTCGGCCGGGCACAAGCACGCCGGGGCCAC" "" 0 (CStringList) 0)
COMMENT     #1957=(COligo "IM199_OL-KcSA118-120_fo"
COMMENT     "GTTCGTCGGCCGGGCACAAGCACGCCGGGGCCAC" "" 0 (CStringList) 0)
COMMENT     #1958=(COligo "IM198_OL-KcSA-25R_re" "GGCAGTGCGCTGCGCTGGAGGGCCGCG"
            "" 0
COMMENT     (CStringList) 0)
COMMENT     #1959=(COligo "IM197_OL-KcSA-25R_fo" "GGCAGTGCGCTGCGCTGGAGGGCCGCG"
            "" 0
COMMENT     (CStringList) 0)
COMMENT     #1960=(COligo "IM196_QC-Q1-353-355_rev"
COMMENT     "GGGTTTGCCGCGAAGGCTCAGCAGAAGCAGAGG" "" 0 (CStringList) 0)
COMMENT     #1961=(COligo "IM195_QC-Q1-353-355_for"
COMMENT     "GGGTTTGCCGCGAAGGCTCAGCAGAAGCAGAGG" "" 0 (CStringList) 0)
COMMENT     #1962=(COligo "IM194_QC-Q1-340-342_rev"
COMMENT     "ATCTCCTTCGCAGCGGCTCCAGCGGGGATTCTT" "" 0 (CStringList) 0)
COMMENT     #1963=(COligo "IM193_QC-Q1-340-342_for"
COMMENT     "ATCTCCTTCGCAGCGGCTCCAGCGGGGATTCTT" "" 0 (CStringList) 0)
COMMENT     #1964=(COligo "IM192_QC-L KCSA H25R_re"
COMMENT     "CCACGGCAGTGCGCTGCACTGGAGGGCCGCGGG" "" 0 (CStringList) 0)
COMMENT     #1965=(COligo "IM191_QC-L KCSA H25R_f"
COMMENT     "CCACGGCAGTGCGCTGCACTGGAGGGCCGCGGG" "" 0 (CStringList) 0)
COMMENT     #1966=(COligo "IM190_QC_Q1_G246A_R" "GACCGCCAGGGAGCCACCTGGAGGCTC" ""
            0
COMMENT     (CStringList) 0)
COMMENT     #1967=(COligo "IM189_QC_Q1_G246A_F" "GACCGCCAGGGAGCCACCTGGAGGCTC" ""
            0
COMMENT     (CStringList) 0)
COMMENT     #1968=(COligo "IM188_QC KCSA118A-120A-rev"
COMMENT     "AGTGGCCCCGGCGCGCTTGTGCCCGGCCGACGAAC" "" 0 (CStringList) 0)
COMMENT     #1969=(COligo "IM187_QC KCSA118A-120A-for"
COMMENT     "GTTCGTCGGCCGGGCACAAGCGCGCCGGGGCCACT" "" 0 (CStringList) 0)
COMMENT     #1970=(COligo "IM186_QC KCSA H25R_rev" "GCGGCCCTCCAGCGCAGCGCACTGCCG"
            ""
COMMENT     0 (CStringList) 0)
COMMENT     #1971=(COligo "IM185_QC KCSA H25R_for" "CGGCAGTGCGCTGCGCTGGAGGGCCGC"
            ""
COMMENT     0 (CStringList) 0)
COMMENT     #1972=(COligo "IM184_OLQ1-268W_rev" "CCTGTACTGGGGCTTCCTGG" "" 0
COMMENT     (CStringList) 0)
COMMENT     #1973=(COligo "IM183_OLQ1-268W_for" "CACCCTGTACTGGGGCTTCC" "" 0
COMMENT     (CStringList) 0)
COMMENT     #1974=(COligo "IM182_QC_Q1_L342A_R"
            "ATCTCCTTCTTTGCGGCTCCAGCGGGGATTCTT"
COMMENT     "" 0 (CStringList) 0)
COMMENT     #1975=(COligo "IM181_QC_Q1_L342A_For"
COMMENT     "ATCTCCTTCTTTGCGGCTCCAGCGGGGATTCTT" "" 0 (CStringList) 0)
COMMENT     #1976=(COligo "IM180_QC_Q1_G246W_R"
            "GTCGACCGCCAGGGATGGACCTGGAGGCTCCTG"
COMMENT     "" 0 (CStringList) 0)
COMMENT     #1977=(COligo "IM179_QC_Q1_G246W_For"
COMMENT     "GTCGACCGCCAGGGATGGACCTGGAGGCTCCTG" "" 0 (CStringList) 0)
COMMENT     #1978=(COligo "IM178_QC_Q1_I268W_Rev"
COMMENT     "ATAACCACCCTGTACTGGGGCTTCCTGGGCCTC" "" 0 (CStringList) 0)
COMMENT     #1979=(COligo "IM177_QC_Q1_I268W_F"
            "ATAACCACCCTGTACTGGGGCTTCCTGGGCCTC"
COMMENT     "" 0 (CStringList) 0)
COMMENT     #1980=(COligo "IM176_QC_Q1_V355A_Rev"
COMMENT     "GGGTTTGCCCTGAAGGCTCAGCAGAAGCAGAGG" "" 0 (CStringList) 0)
COMMENT     #1981=(COligo "IM175_QC_Q1_V355A_F"
            "GGGTTTGCCCTGAAGGCTCAGCAGAAGCAGAGG"
COMMENT     "" 0 (CStringList) 0)
COMMENT     #1982=(COligo "IM174_QC_Q1_L353A_Rev"
COMMENT     "GGCTCGGGGTTTGCCGCTAAGGTGCAGCAGAAG" "" 0 (CStringList) 0)
COMMENT     #1983=(COligo "IM173_QC_Q1_L353A_F"
            "GGCTCGGGGTTTGCCGCTAAGGTGCAGCAGAAG"
COMMENT     "" 0 (CStringList) 0)
COMMENT     #1984=(COligo "IM172_QC_Q1_I263W_Rev"
COMMENT     "CACCGCCAGGAGCTGTGGACCACCCTGTACATCGGC" "" 0 (CStringList) 0)
COMMENT     #1985=(COligo "IM171_QC_Q1_I263W_F"
COMMENT     "CACCGCCAGGAGCTGTGGACCACCCTGTACATCGGC" "" 0 (CStringList) 0)
COMMENT     #1986=(COligo "IM170 QC-Q1-342-351_rev"
COMMENT     "CCATCTCCTTCTTTGCGGCCCCAGCGGGGATTCTTG" "" 0 (CStringList) 0)
COMMENT     #1987=(COligo "IM169 QC-Q1-342-351_for"
COMMENT     "CCATCTCCTTCTTTGCGGCCCCAGCGGGGATTCTTG" "" 0 (CStringList) 0)
COMMENT     #1988=(COligo "IM168 QC-Q1-346-351_rev"
COMMENT     "ATCTCCTTCTTTGCGCTCCCAGCGGGGTGGCTTGGCTC" "" 0 (CStringList) 0)
COMMENT     #1989=(COligo "IM167 QC-Q1-346-351_for"
COMMENT     "ATCTCCTTCTTTGCGCTCCCAGCGGGGTGGCTTGGCTC" "" 0 (CStringList) 0)
COMMENT     #1990=(COligo "IM166 QC-Q1-257-261_rev"
COMMENT     "CTCCGTGGTCTTCTGGCACCGCCAGTGGCTGATAAC" "" 0 (CStringList) 0)
COMMENT     #1991=(COligo "IM165 QC-Q1-257-261_for"
COMMENT     "CTCCGTGGTCTTCTGGCACCGCCAGTGGCTGATAAC" "" 0 (CStringList) 0)
COMMENT     #1992=(COligo "IM164 TRPM4-NT-R" "GGAAATCAGAAGAGGAGTGAGTCGACATGC" ""
            0
COMMENT     (CStringList) 0)
COMMENT     #1993=(COligo "IM163 TRPM4-NT-F" "CCTGAATTCGATGGAAGCGACCTGCTTCTTTG"
            ""
COMMENT     0 (CStringList) 0)
COMMENT     #1994=(COligo "IM162 QC-KCNA3_V430W_rev"
COMMENT     "CCGGTTCCTGTGATTTGGTCCAACTTCAATTAC" "" 0 (CStringList) 0)
COMMENT     #1995=(COligo "IM161 QC-KCNA3_V430W_f"
COMMENT     "CCGGTTCCTGTGATTTGGTCCAACTTCAATTAC" "" 0 (CStringList) 0)
COMMENT     #1996=(COligo "IM160 QC-KCNA3_W386F_rev"
COMMENT     "GTATCCCGGATGCCTTCTTTTGGGCCGTGGTAAC" "" 0 (CStringList) 0)
COMMENT     #1997=(COligo "IM159 QC-KCNA3_W386F_F"
COMMENT     "GTATCCCGGATGCCTTCTTTTGGGCCGTGGTAAC" "" 0 (CStringList) 0)
COMMENT     #1998=(COligo "IM158 KvAP Volt-sensor_as"
            "CTTTAGATCTTTTGTCCGCAGCATCCG"
COMMENT     "" 0 (CStringList) 0)
COMMENT     #1999=(COligo "IM157 pFlag-CMV5_f" "GAGGATCAAGACTAACAGGAGGACAG" "" 0
COMMENT     (CStringList) 0)
COMMENT     #2000=(COligo "IM156_KvAP_rev " "GACACGACGATGACAAGTAGAATTCTAGATG" ""
            0
COMMENT     (CStringList) 0)
COMMENT     #2001=(COligo "IM155_Q1-AA599_for" "CGAGTAGAAGACAAGGTGAC" "" 0
COMMENT     (CStringList) 0)
COMMENT     #2002=(COligo "IM154_OL-KvAP-ADD-rev II"
            "CGGATCATCGGCCTCCACTATGTAGAT"
COMMENT     "" 0 (CStringList) 0)
COMMENT     #2003=(COligo "IM153_OL-KvAP-ADD-for II"
            "GAGGCCGATGATCCGAACGGCTTTAGC"
COMMENT     "" 0 (CStringList) 0)
COMMENT     #2004=(COligo "IM152_OL-KvAP-L-ADD-rev" "GTACATCGGCCTCCACTATGTAGATG"
            ""
COMMENT     0 (CStringList) 0)
COMMENT     #2005=(COligo "IM151 Kv1.3ChiIV-SacI_for" "CATGAGCTCCGGTCTTCTGGC" ""
            0
COMMENT     (CStringList) 0)
COMMENT     #2006=(COligo "IM150_OL-Kv1.3ChiIV-SacI_rev"
            "CTTCTCGGAGCTCCGCACGAAG"
COMMENT     "" 0 (CStringList) 0)
COMMENT     #2007=(COligo "IM149 OL-Kv1.3ChiIV-SacI_for"
            "CTTCGTGCGGAGCTCCGAGAAG"
COMMENT     "" 0 (CStringList) 0)
COMMENT     #2008=(COligo "IM148 OL-KvAP-ADD-rev" "CATCGGCCTCCACTATGTAGATG" "" 0
COMMENT     (CStringList) 0)
COMMENT     #2009=(COligo "IM147 OL-KvAP-ADD-for" "GCCGATGATCCGAACGGCTTTAG" "" 0
COMMENT     (CStringList) 0)
COMMENT     #2010=(COligo "IM146 OL-KvAP-GFSS-rev" "AACTGCTAAAGCCGTTCGGATCCG" ""
            0
COMMENT     (CStringList) 0)
COMMENT     #2011=(COligo "IM145 OL-KvAP-GFSS-for" "GGCTTTAGCAGTTCGGTTTTCGAC" ""
            0
COMMENT     (CStringList) 0)
COMMENT     #2012=(COligo "IM144 KvAP_644_rev" "CCGACTTGATACTGCTGT" "" 0
COMMENT     (CStringList) 0)
COMMENT     #2013=(COligo "IM143 KVAP_333_REV " "TCTTGTAGGCGCGGTATGCA" "" 0
COMMENT     (CStringList) 0)
COMMENT     #2014=(COligo "IM142 OL KCSA Aat1_rev" "CTCGGAGGCCTTCTCGGAGTG" "" 0
COMMENT     (CStringList) 0)
COMMENT     #2015=(COligo "IM141 OL KCSA Aat1_for" "GAAGGCCTCCGAGGAGGCGTAC" "" 0
COMMENT     (CStringList) 0)
COMMENT     #2016=(COligo "IM140 KcSA_seq3for" "CATGCTGTCCGGTCTTCTG" "" 0
COMMENT     (CStringList) 0)
COMMENT     #2017=(COligo "IM139 KcSA_seq2rev" "GGCGCTCTTGTTCCCGGC" "" 0
COMMENT     (CStringList) 0)
COMMENT     #2018=(COligo "IM138 KcSA_seq1for" "GGCCTCCGGTCTTCTGGCC" "" 0
COMMENT     (CStringList) 0)
COMMENT     #2019=(COligo "IM137 KcSA Dimer Klon" "CTATAGGCCTCCGGTCTTCTGGCC" ""
            0
COMMENT     (CStringList) 0)
COMMENT     #2020=(COligo "IM136_OC-KcSA-AatI_rev"
COMMENT     "GTGTACGCCTCCTCGGAGGCCTTCTCGGAGTG"
COMMENT     "Klonierungsprimer f\374r KcSA" 0 (CStringList) 0)
COMMENT     #2021=(COligo "IM135_QC-KcSA-AatI_for"
COMMENT     "CACTCCGAGAAGGCCTCCGAGGAGGCGTACAC"
COMMENT     "Klnierungsprimer f\374r KcSA" 0 (CStringList) 0)
COMMENT     #2022=(COligo "IM134_QC-rKCNA3-G377V_r"
COMMENT     "CGGGATACTGTTAAAAACCGAAGAAGGGTCGTC" "" 0 (CStringList) 0)
COMMENT     #2023=(COligo "IM133_QC-rKCNA3-G377V_f"
COMMENT     "GACGACCCTTCTTCGGTTTTTAACAGTATCCCG" "" 0 (CStringList) 0)
COMMENT     #2024=(COligo "IM132_KCNAS_8_rev" "CAAAGACCCGTAACCATC" "" 0
COMMENT     (CStringList) 0)
COMMENT     #2025=(COligo "IM131_KCNAS_7_for" "CACATGGTGCCGTTTCTC" "" 0
COMMENT     (CStringList) 0)
COMMENT     #2026=(COligo "IM130_KCNAS_6_for" "GGTGACATGACGCCCGTC" "" 0
COMMENT     (CStringList) 0)
COMMENT     #2027=(COligo "IM129_KCNAS_5_for" "CGACATAATCGCCATCATTCCG" "" 0
COMMENT     (CStringList) 0)
COMMENT     #2028=(COligo "IM128_KCNAS_4_for" "CAGAAAGTTCGCAAGCCGCCAG" "" 0
COMMENT     (CStringList) 0)
COMMENT     #2029=(COligo "IM127_KCNAS_3_for" "GTTAAATCAATTCCCGGAC" "" 0
COMMENT     (CStringList) 0)
COMMENT     #2030=(COligo "IM126_KCNAS_2_rev" "GAGCTGCTGCTCCCGCAG" "" 0
COMMENT     (CStringList) 0)
COMMENT     #2031=(COligo "IM125_KCNAS_1_for" "CCGTTGCCGGCCTCTATG" "" 0
COMMENT     (CStringList) 0)
COMMENT     #2032=(COligo "IM124_QC-rKCNA3-G382F_r"
COMMENT     "CGGGATACTGTTAAAAAACGAAGAAGGGTCGTC" "" 0 (CStringList) 0)
COMMENT     #2033=(COligo "IM123_QC-rKCNA3-G382F_f"
COMMENT     "GACGACCCTTCTTCGTTTTTTAACAGTATCCCG" "" 0 (CStringList) 0)
COMMENT     #2034=(COligo "IM122_QC-rKCNA3-G382A_r"
COMMENT     "CGGGATACTGTTAAAAGCCGAAGAAGGGTCGTC" "" 0 (CStringList) 0)
COMMENT     #2035=(COligo "IM121_QC-rKCNA3-G382A_f"
COMMENT     "GACGACCCTTCTTCGGCTTTTAACAGTATCCCG" "" 0 (CStringList) 0)
COMMENT     #2036=(COligo "IM120_CAC-EcoRI-rev" "CATGAATTCACCCGAGCGGCACAC" "" 0
COMMENT     (CStringList) 0)
COMMENT     #2037=(COligo "IM119_CAC-NdeI-forward" "CGTGCCCAGATCATATGAAACGG" ""
            0
COMMENT     (CStringList) 0)
COMMENT     #2038=(COligo "IM118_CAC_VIII-rev" "CATGGTCCTTCTTGAGTTTG" "" 0
COMMENT     (CStringList) 0)
COMMENT     #2039=(COligo "IM117_CAC_VII-for" "CATCCGATGCAGGATGCC" "" 0
COMMENT     (CStringList) 0)
COMMENT     #2040=(COligo "IM116_CAC_VI-rev" "GAGACCACATGGTCCTTC" "" 0
COMMENT     (CStringList) 0)
COMMENT     #2041=(COligo "IM115_CAC_V-for" "CAAGTGTTGGCCAAGGAAC" "" 0
COMMENT     (CStringList) 0)
COMMENT     #2042=(COligo "IM114_Q1d164-354-HindIII#2_rev"
COMMENT     "CTGAAGCTTTCAGCTGCCACCGTG" "" 0 (CStringList) 0)
COMMENT     #2043=(COligo "IM113_X-Cam_rev" "GACCGATATCGATTCTAGACTAC" "" 0
COMMENT     (CStringList) 0)
COMMENT     #2044=(COligo "IM112_X-Cam_for" "CCTTCATATGGCTGACCAACTG" "" 0
COMMENT     (CStringList) 0)
COMMENT     #2045=(COligo "IM111_Q1d164-354-HindIII_rev"
            "CTCAGCTGCAGATCAAGCTTGCTC"
COMMENT     "" 0 (CStringList) 0)
COMMENT     #2046=(COligo "IM110_Q1d164-354-SacI_for"
            "CTAGAGCTCGAGGGCCGAGAGGAAG"
COMMENT     "" 0 (CStringList) 0)
COMMENT     #2047=(COligo "IM109_Q1d164-354-BamHI_for"
            "GATGGATCCGGCAGATCAATTCCC"
COMMENT     "" 0 (CStringList) 0)
COMMENT     #2048=(COligo "IM108_CAC-MfeII_rev" "GAAATCCCTCATGGATCCCCATC" "" 0
COMMENT     (CStringList) 0)
COMMENT     #2049=(COligo "IM107_CAC-MfeII_for" "GACTCTAGACAATTGGGGACTGTG" "" 0
COMMENT     (CStringList) 0)
COMMENT     #2050=(COligo "IM106_CAC-MfeI_rev" "GTATCGATCGCTCGGGTGAATTCAACC" ""
            0
COMMENT     (CStringList) 0)
COMMENT     #2051=(COligo "IM105_CAC-MfeI_for" "CTATGTCGACCAATTGGTAATGGGGAG" ""
            0
COMMENT     (CStringList) 0)
COMMENT     #2052=(COligo "IM104_OLQ1_Ins 3_rev" "CTGCAGCACCTGCCGCCGGGATC" "" 0
COMMENT     (CStringList) 0)
COMMENT     #2053=(COligo "IM103_OLQ1_Ins 3_for" "GATCCCGGCGGCAGGTGCTGCAG" "" 0
COMMENT     (CStringList) 0)
COMMENT     #2054=(COligo "IM102_OLQ1HA_XhoI_for" "CTGCACCTCGAGGGCAAAC" "" 0
COMMENT     (CStringList) 0)
COMMENT     #2055=(COligo "IM101_OLQ1HA_XhoI_for" "GTTTGCCCTCGAGGTGCAG" "" 0
COMMENT     (CStringList) 0)
COMMENT     #2056=(COligo "IM100_CacIV_Rev" "GATGGTGATGTTAATGGGC" "" 0
COMMENT     (CStringList) 0)
COMMENT     #2057=(COligo "IM099_CacIII_For" "CGTGTCTTGTAGTTCCCG" "" 0
COMMENT     (CStringList) 0)
COMMENT     #2058=(COligo "IM098_CacII_Rev" "CAGCCTTCCAGCGTGATC" "" 0
            (CStringList)
COMMENT     0)
COMMENT     #2059=(COligo "IM097_CacI_For" "CCCGTTCATCTGCTCCTC" "" 0
            (CStringList)
COMMENT     0)
COMMENT     #2060=(COligo "IM096_GFP-Eclip_Rev" "GTTTGGATCCGCCCACCTGCAGGTCTTTG"
            ""
COMMENT     0 (CStringList) 0)
COMMENT     #2061=(COligo "IM095_GFP-Eclip_For" "GCTAGGATCCGGTGGAAGTAAAGGAGAAG"
            ""
COMMENT     0 (CStringList) 0)
COMMENT     #2062=(COligo "IM094_OLQ1-BamHI Rev" "CAAACACGGATCCCTTGGAGCCCACGC"
            "" 0
COMMENT     (CStringList) 0)
COMMENT     #2063=(COligo "IM093_OLQ1-BamHI For" "CTCCAAGGGATCCGTGTTTGCCACGTC"
            "" 0
COMMENT     (CStringList) 0)
COMMENT     #2064=(COligo "IM092_OLQ1_Ins 2_rev" "GAGGCTGCAGCACCCGCCGGGATC" "" 0
COMMENT     (CStringList) 0)
COMMENT     #2065=(COligo "IM091_OLQ1_Ins 2_for" "GATCCCGGCGGGTGCTGCAGCCTC" "" 0
COMMENT     (CStringList) 0)
COMMENT     #2066=(COligo "IM090_QCQ1_Ins2_r #2"
COMMENT     "GTCTGAATGAGTGAGGCTGCAGCACCCGCCGGG" "" 0 (CStringList) 0)
COMMENT     #2067=(COligo "IM089_QCQ1_Ins2_f #2"
COMMENT     "CCCGGCGGGTGCTGCAGCCTCACTCATTCAGAC" "" 0 (CStringList) 0)
COMMENT     #2068=(COligo "IM088_Eclipse_rev_EcoRI" "CATAGAATTCACCCGAGCGGCAC" ""
            0
COMMENT     (CStringList) 0)
COMMENT     #2069=(COligo "IM087_Eclipse_for_AatI" "GACTATAGAGGCCTACACGCAG" "" 0
COMMENT     (CStringList) 0)
COMMENT     #2070=(COligo "IM086_CAC_4R" "CAGGTCATCACACTGGAG" "" 0 (CStringList)
            0)
COMMENT     #2071=(COligo "IM085_CAC_2R" "GGGTCTCAGAGCTTCTTAG" "" 0
            (CStringList) 0)
COMMENT     #2072=(COligo "IM084_CAC_3F" "CTATCTGAGGACCATGG" "" 0 (CStringList)
            0)
COMMENT     #2073=(COligo "IM083_CAC_1F" "GGTACTTTGCAACTGTGTG" "" 0
            (CStringList) 0)
COMMENT     #2074=(COligo "IM082_Yotiao_5" "GCAAGCTGTCTGACAAG" "" 0
            (CStringList) 0)
COMMENT     #2075=(COligo "IM081_Yotiao_3" "CGCAAATGGAGAGACAG" "" 0
            (CStringList) 0)
COMMENT     #2076=(COligo "IM080_Yotiao_rev2" "GTGTGCTGACACATCATG" "" 0
COMMENT     (CStringList) 0)
COMMENT     #2077=(COligo "IM079_Yotiao_rev1" "CTTCTTGGAAGGACTCTGC" "" 0
COMMENT     (CStringList) 0)
COMMENT     #2078=(COligo "IM078_Kv4.2_4" "GTGACATAGTAGAACACC" "" 0
            (CStringList) 0)
COMMENT     #2079=(COligo "IM077_Kv4.2_1" "GCGAATTAATTCGAGCTC" "" 0
            (CStringList) 0)
COMMENT     #2080=(COligo "IM076_Kv4.2_II" "CCATGCCTTTTGCAAGGGC" "" 0
            (CStringList)
COMMENT     0)
COMMENT     #2081=(COligo "IM075_Kv4.2_I" "CAAAAGGCATGGTGGGGAATTC" "" 0
COMMENT     (CStringList) 0)
COMMENT     #2082=(COligo "IM074_4.2Ctermf" "CTGGATCCAACTTCAGTCG" "" 0
COMMENT     (CStringList) 0)
COMMENT     #2083=(COligo "IM073_Rero6" "GTTCTCGAGCTACATCTGGGTG" "" 0
            (CStringList)
COMMENT     0)
COMMENT     #2084=(COligo "IM072_Rero5" "GCTACGTCGACATCTGGTGTC" "" 0
            (CStringList)
COMMENT     0)
COMMENT     #2085=(COligo "IM071_Rero4" "GCTACGTCGACTGCCAATCAGAAG" "" 0
COMMENT     (CStringList) 0)
COMMENT     #2086=(COligo "IM070_Rero3" "GCTACGTCGACTGCCAATCAGAAGG" "" 0
COMMENT     (CStringList) 0)
COMMENT     #2087=(COligo "IM069_rero2" "GCTACGTCGACTGCCAATAAGGCTC" "" 0
COMMENT     (CStringList) 0)
COMMENT     #2088=(COligo "IM068_Foro4" "GCACTGGATCCATTTTAGCCAAG" "" 0
COMMENT     (CStringList) 0)
COMMENT     #2089=(COligo "IM067_Foro3" "GCACTGGATCCATTTTAGCCAAGATC" "" 0
COMMENT     (CStringList) 0)
COMMENT     #2090=(COligo "IM066_foro2" "GCACTGGATCCATCTTAGCCAAG" "" 0
COMMENT     (CStringList) 0)
COMMENT     #2091=(COligo "IM065_Forrom1" "GCACTGGATCCATCTTAGCCAGAGTC" "" 0
COMMENT     (CStringList) 0)
COMMENT     #2092=(COligo "IM064_Kv3.4_rev" "GTGAAGAAGGCTCCTGAG" "" 0
            (CStringList)
COMMENT     0)
COMMENT     #2093=(COligo "IM063_OLQ1 S27D_rev" "CCGCGTCGCCCCGCCG" "" 0
COMMENT     (CStringList) 0)
COMMENT     #2094=(COligo "IM062_OLQ1 S27D_for" "CGACGCGGGCCTGGCC" "" 0
COMMENT     (CStringList) 0)
COMMENT     #2095=(COligo "IM061_OL-QC-Q1HA_XhoI_rev2"
COMMENT     "CACCTCGAGGGCAAACCCCGAGCCAAGAATCCC" "" 0 (CStringList) 0)
COMMENT     #2096=(COligo "IM060_OL-QC-Q1HA_XhoI_for2"
COMMENT     "CCCTCGAGGTGCAGCAGAAGCAGAGGCAGAAG" "" 0 (CStringList) 0)
COMMENT     #2097=(COligo "IM059_EGFP-for" "GTAGGAGATCTTACCGGTC" "" 0
            (CStringList)
COMMENT     0)
COMMENT     #2098=(COligo "IM058_EGFP-rev" "GCAACTAGAAGGCACAGTC" "" 0
            (CStringList)
COMMENT     0)
COMMENT     #2099=(COligo "IM057_BGH-reverse" "TAGAAGGCACAGTCGAGG" "" 0
COMMENT     (CStringList) 0)
COMMENT     #2100=(COligo "IM056_pgem_IM56" "GCCGGGAGCAGACAAG" "" 0
            (CStringList) 0)
COMMENT     #2101=(COligo "IM055_pgem_IM55" "CGGTGATGACGGTGAAA" "" 0
            (CStringList)
COMMENT     0)
COMMENT     #2102=(COligo "IM054_CMV-forward" "CGCAAATGGGCGGTAGGCGTG" "" 0
COMMENT     (CStringList) 0)
COMMENT     #2103=(COligo "IM053_QCQ1_Ins2_r"
COMMENT     "GCGGTCTGAATGAGTGAGGCTGCAGCACCCGCCGGGATCTG" "" 0 (CStringList) 0)
COMMENT     #2104=(COligo "IM052_QCQ1_Ins2_f"
COMMENT     "CAGATCCCGGCGGGTGCTGCAGCCTCACTCATTCAGACCGC" "" 0 (CStringList) 0)
COMMENT     #2105=(COligo "IM051_QCQ1_Ins1_rev"
COMMENT     "CATGCGGTCTGAATGAGTGAGGCTGCAGCCGCCGGGATCTG" "" 0 (CStringList) 0)
COMMENT     #2106=(COligo "IM050_QCQ1_Ins1_for"
COMMENT     "CAGATCCCGGCGGCTGCAGCCTCACTCATTCAGACCGCATG" "" 0 (CStringList) 0)
COMMENT     #2107=(COligo "IM049_CD4_FWD" "GTGAGGTGGAGACATGTAG" "" 0
            (CStringList)
COMMENT     0)
COMMENT     #2108=(COligo "IM048_CD4_i" "GAAAGAAAGTGGTGCTG" "" 0 (CStringList)
            0)
COMMENT     #2109=(COligo "IM047_CD4_REV" "CAGCACCACTTTCTTTC" "" 0 (CStringList)
            0)
COMMENT     #2110=(COligo "IM046_Q1_AS_AA386-380" "GTTCTCGGCAGCATAGCAC" "" 0
COMMENT     (CStringList) 0)
COMMENT     #2111=(COligo "IM045_GST_FEDRL_R" "CATAAACGATCTTCGAAC" "" 0
COMMENT     (CStringList) 0)
COMMENT     #2112=(COligo "IM044_Cam\255_rev126-121" "GATCATCTCATCCACTTC" "" 0
COMMENT     (CStringList) 0)
COMMENT     #2113=(COligo "IM043_CAM_rev104-109" "GACGTGACGCAGCTCAGC" "" 0
COMMENT     (CStringList) 0)
COMMENT     #2114=(COligo "IM042_CAM104?109_r" "CGACTCGACGCAGTGCAG" "" 0
COMMENT     (CStringList) 0)
COMMENT     #2115=(COligo "IM041_CAM50-55_f" "GCAGGACATGATCAATGAG" "" 0
COMMENT     (CStringList) 0)
COMMENT     #2116=(COligo "IM040_Cam_XhoI" "GTATCTCGAGTCACTTCGCAGTCATCATC" "" 0
COMMENT     (CStringList) 0)
COMMENT     #2117=(COligo "IM039_Cam_NdeI" "GATACCATGGATGGCTGACCAGCTGACC" "" 0
COMMENT     (CStringList) 0)
COMMENT     #2118=(COligo "IM038_Q1QC_NdeI_rev"
COMMENT     "CCTAGTATAGGGGACATATGTACTGTTTCCTGTGT" "" 0 (CStringList) 0)
COMMENT     #2119=(COligo "IM037_Q1QC_NdeI_for"
COMMENT     "ACACAGGAAACAGTACATATGTCCCCTATACTAGG" "" 0 (CStringList) 0)
COMMENT     #2120=(COligo "IM036_Q1Ins370_R"
            "TGCACCAGCCGGGATCTGCCGGTTGAAGTGCTTC"
COMMENT     "" 0 (CStringList) 0)
COMMENT     #2121=(COligo "IM035_Q1Ins370_F" "GCTGGTGCAGCGGCAGCCTCACTCATTCAGAC"
            ""
COMMENT     0 (CStringList) 0)
COMMENT     #2122=(COligo "IM034_Cam_XbaI_for" "GCTCTAGAAGGAGATATACCATGG" "" 0
COMMENT     (CStringList) 0)
COMMENT     #2123=(COligo "IM033_Cam_NdeI_rev" "CGCATATGTCACTTCGCAGTCATC" "" 0
COMMENT     (CStringList) 0)
COMMENT     #2124=(COligo "IM032_Skerev" "CCGGCCCCACAGAGTGTTGGGGACCAGGTCGCCGTA"
            ""
COMMENT     0 (CStringList) 0)
COMMENT     #2125=(COligo "IM031_Skefor" "GCTACGGCGACCTGGTCCCCAACAATATGTGGGGCC"
            ""
COMMENT     0 (CStringList) 0)
COMMENT     #2126=(COligo "IM030_GEUPI" "CGGATAACAATTTCACACAG" "" 0
            (CStringList) 0)
COMMENT     #2127=(COligo "IM029_QER51" "GTTCTGAGGTCATTACTGG" "" 0 (CStringList)
            0)
COMMENT     #2128=(COligo "IM028_S.DsbAf" "GCAGTATGCTGATACAG" "" 0 (CStringList)
            0)
COMMENT     #2129=(COligo "IM027_pmal-rev" "CGCCAGGGTTTTCCCAGTCACGAC" "" 0
COMMENT     (CStringList) 0)
COMMENT     #2130=(COligo "IM026_pmalpfor2" "GCCCCCAGCGGTCGTCAGACTGTCG" "" 0
COMMENT     (CStringList) 0)
COMMENT     #2131=(COligo "IM025_S1rev" "CACATCGCGCCCAGAAAGTTGCTGGTCACATCCTGC"
            "" 0
COMMENT     (CStringList) 0)
COMMENT     #2132=(COligo "IM024_Urev" "TTTAAGCTTATCACCGGCGGTTGTCGTCGAGCATTC" ""
            0
COMMENT     (CStringList) 0)
COMMENT     #2133=(COligo "IM023_pGEM5\222" "TAGTGGTAACCAGATC" "" 0
            (CStringList) 0)
COMMENT     #2134=(COligo "IM022_pQEtypeIIIS" "CGGATAACAATTTCACACAG" "" 0
COMMENT     (CStringList) 0)
COMMENT     #2135=(COligo "IM021_pQEpromS" "CCCGAAAAGTGCCACCTG" "" 0
            (CStringList)
COMMENT     0)
COMMENT     #2136=(COligo "IM020_pQErev" "CAAGACTCCAGTAATGACC" "" 0
            (CStringList) 0)
COMMENT     #2137=(COligo "IM019_T7 terminator" "GCTAGTTATTGCTCAGCG" "" 0
COMMENT     (CStringList) 0)
COMMENT     #2138=(COligo "IM018_T7-Rev" "GTTCGACCGTGATCATCA" "" 0 (CStringList)
            0)
COMMENT     #2139=(COligo "IM017_T7prom" "TAATACGACTCACTATAGGGAGA" "" 0
COMMENT     (CStringList) 0)
COMMENT     #2140=(COligo "IM016_T3prom" "AATTAACCCTCACTAAAGGGAGA" "" 0
COMMENT     (CStringList) 0)
COMMENT     #2141=(COligo "IM015_Kv3.4_KpnIf" "GATGACCCAAGCTTGGTACCGAG" "" 0
COMMENT     (CStringList) 0)
COMMENT     #2142=(COligo "IM014_Kv3.4_SacIIr" "GTACAATGCCAGCCGCGGCAAC" "" 0
COMMENT     (CStringList) 0)
COMMENT     #2143=(COligo "IM013_Variflex_for" "GATAACAATTCCCCTCTAG" "" 0
COMMENT     (CStringList) 0)
COMMENT     #2144=(COligo "IM012_BamHI_Oligo" "TGGGATCCCTCCAGTTTTACAGGA" "" 0
COMMENT     (CStringList) 0)
COMMENT     #2145=(COligo "IM011_EcoRI_Oligo" "TCGAATTCTTAGGATCTATAGTCC" "" 0
COMMENT     (CStringList) 0)
COMMENT     #2146=(COligo "IM010_hKCNQ1_EcoRI_aa3" "ATAGAATTCGGGTTTGCCCTGAAGGTG"
            ""
COMMENT     0 (CStringList) 0)
COMMENT     #2147=(COligo "IM009_hKCNQ1_XhoI_aa35"
            "ATACTCGAGTCAGTAGTACTTCCAGGTGG"
COMMENT     "" 0 (CStringList) 0)
COMMENT     #2148=(COligo "IM008_Q1_BamHI_R" "CATGGATCCACCGTGCAAGG" "" 0
COMMENT     (CStringList) 0)
COMMENT     #2149=(COligo "IM007_Q1_NcoI_F" "GATATACCATGGGGTTTGCC" "" 0
COMMENT     (CStringList) 0)
COMMENT     #2150=(COligo "IM006_KCNQCH_B" "CAATTAAAGCCGGCGGCCCAG" "" 0
COMMENT     (CStringList) 0)
COMMENT     #2151=(COligo "IM005_KCNQCH_A" "CAAATATTGCTCGAGCGGCCG" "" 0
COMMENT     (CStringList) 0)
COMMENT     #2152=(COligo "IM004_KCNQ1D_GC" "CGAGGAGAAGATGAGGC" "" 0
            (CStringList)
COMMENT     0)
COMMENT     #2153=(COligo "IM003_KCNQ1A_GC" "GTTGCCTCCGACCTTGGC" "" 0
            (CStringList)
COMMENT     0)
COMMENT     #2154=(COligo "IM002_KCNQ1_D" "GTACGAGGAGAAGATGAG" "" 0
            (CStringList) 0)
COMMENT     #2155=(COligo "IM001_KCNQ1\255_A" "GATATGCCTCCGACCTTG" "" 0
COMMENT     (CStringList) 0)
COMMENT     #2156=(COligo "hygroB"
COMMENT     "ATGGATAGATCCGGAAAGCCTGAACTCACCGCGACGTCTGTCGAGAAGTTTCTGATCGAAAAGTTCG
            ACAGCGTCTCCGA"
COMMENT     "" 0 (CStringList) 0)
COMMENT     #2157=(COligo "hSyn1-Invivogen"
COMMENT     "AGTATCTGCAGAGGGCCCTGCGTATGAGTGCAAGTGGGTTTTAGGACCAGGATGAGGCGGGGTGGGG
            GTGCCTACCTGACGACCGACCCCGACCCACTGGACAAGCACCCAACCCCCATTCCCCAAATTGCGCAT
            CCCCTATCAGAGAGGGGGAGGGGAAACAGGATGCGGCGAGGCGCGTGCGCACTGCCAGCTTCAGCACC
            GCGGACAGTGCCTTCGCCCCCGCCTGGCGGCGCGCGCCACCGCCGCCTCAGCACTGAAGGCGCGCTGA
            CGTCACTCGCCGGTCCCCCGCAAACTCCCCTTCCCGGCCACCTTGGTCGCGTCCGCGCCGCCGCCGGC
            CCAGCCGGACCGCACCACGCGAGGCGCGAGATAGGGGGGCACGGGCGCGACCATCTGCGCTGCGGCGC
            CGGCGACTCAGCGCTGCCTCAGTCTGCGGTGGGCAGCGGAGGAGTCGTGTCGTGCCTGAGAGCGCAGC
            T"
COMMENT     "" 0 (CStringList) 0)
COMMENT     #2158=(COligo "hSyn-1"
COMMENT     "CTAGACTGCAGAGGGCCCTGCGTATGAGTGCAAGTGGGTTTTAGGACCAGGATGAGGCGGGGTGGGG
            GTGCCTACCTGACGACCGACCCCGACCCACTGGACAAGCACCCAACCCCCATTCCCCAAATTGCGCAT
            CCCCTATCAGAGAGGGGGAGGGGAAACAGGATGCGGCGAGGCGCGTGCGCACTGCCAGCTTCAGCACC
            GCGGACAGTGCCTTCGCCCCCGCCTGGCGGCGCGCGCCACCGCCGCCTCAGCACTGAAGGCGCGCTGA
            CGTCACTCGCCGGTCCCCCGCAAACTCCCCTTCCCGGCCACCTTGGTCGCGTCCGCGCCGCCGCCGGC
            CCAGCCGGACCGCACCACGCGAGGCGCGAGATAGGGGGGCACGGGCGCGACCATCTGCGCTGCGGCGC
            CGGCGACTCAGCGCTGCCTCAGTCTGCGGTGGGCAGCGGAGGAGTCGTGTCGTGCCTGAGAGCGCAGT
            C"
COMMENT     "" 0 (CStringList) 0)
COMMENT     #2159=(COligo "hSyn Promotor"
COMMENT     "CTAGACTGCAGAGGGCCCTGCGTATGAGTGCAAGTGGGTTTTAGGACCAGGATGAGGCGGGGTGGGG
            GTGCCTACCTGACGACCGACCCCGACCCACTGGACAAGCACCCAACCCCCATTCCCCAAATTGCGCAT
            CCCCTATCAGAGAGGGGGAGGGGAAACAGGATGCGGCGAGGCGCGTGCGCACTGCCAGCTTCAGCACC
            GCGGACAGTGCCTTCGCCCCCGCCTGGCGGCGCGCGCCACCGCCGCCTCAGCACTGAAGGCGCGCTGA
            CGTCACTCGCCGGTCCCCCGCAAACTCCCCTTCCCGGCCACCTTGGTCGCGTCCGCGCCGCCGCCGGC
            CCAGCCGGACCGCACCACGCGAGGCGCGAGATAGGGGGGCACGGGCGCGACCATCTGCGCTGCGGCGC
            CGGCGACTCAGCGCTGCCTCAGTCTGCGGTGGGCAGCGGAGGAGTCGTGTCGTGCCTGAGAGCGCAGT
            C"
COMMENT     "" 0 (CStringList) 0)
COMMENT     #2160=(COligo "HIS-Tag" "ATGAGAGGATCTCACCATCACCATCACCATGGGATCCGC" ""
            0
COMMENT     (CStringList) 0)
COMMENT     #2161=(COligo "His Tag E16-80" "GGATCGCACCACCATCACCACCAT" "" 0
COMMENT     (CStringList) 0)
COMMENT     #2162=(COligo "HcRed1"
COMMENT     "GTGAGCGGCCTGCTGAAGGAGAGTATGCGCATCAAGATGTACATGGAGGGCACCGTGAACGGCCACT
            ACTTCAAGTGCGA"
COMMENT     "" 0 (CStringList) 0)
COMMENT     #2163=(COligo "HA-TAG" "TACCCATACGATGTTCCAGATTACGCT" "" 0
            (CStringList)
COMMENT     0)
COMMENT     #2164=(COligo "GFP-13_rev" "CAGTGGAGAGGGTGAAGGTGATGC" "" 0
COMMENT     (CStringList) 0)
COMMENT     #2165=(COligo "GFP-12_for" "GGACAGGGCCATCGCCAATTGG" "" 0
            (CStringList)
COMMENT     0)
COMMENT     #2166=(COligo "GFP Start"
COMMENT     "ATGGTGAGCAAGGGCGAGGAGCTGTTCACCGGGGTGGTGCCCATCCTGGTCGAGCTGGACGGCGACG
            TAAACGGCCACAA"
COMMENT     "" 0 (CStringList) 0)
COMMENT     #2167=(COligo "GFP Ende"
COMMENT     "CTGCTGGAGTTCGTGACCGCCGCCGGGATCACTCTCGGCATGGACGAGC" "" 0
COMMENT     (CStringList) 0)
COMMENT     #2168=(COligo "GFP"
COMMENT     "AAAGGAGAAGAACTTTTCACTGGAGTTGTCCCAATTCTTGTTGAATTAGATGGTGATGTTAATGGGC
            ACAAATTCTCTGT"
COMMENT     "" 0 (CStringList) 0)
COMMENT     #2169=(COligo "FRT"
            "GAAGTTCCTATTCCGAAGTTCCTATTCTCTAGAAAGTATAGGAACTTC"
COMMENT     "" 0 (CStringList) 0)
COMMENT     #2170=(COligo "f1 Origin"
COMMENT     "NNNNNNNNNNNNNNNNNNNNNNNNNNNNNNNNNNNNNNNNNNNNNNNNNNNNNNNNNNNNNNNNNNN
            CCGCTCCTTTCGCTTTCTTCCCTTCCTTTCTCGCCACGTTCNNNNNNNNNNNNNNNNNNNNNNNNNNN
            NNNNNNNNNNNNNNNNNNNNNNNNNNNNNNNNNNNNNNNNNNNNNNNNNNNNNNNNNNNNNNNNTNNN
            NNNNNNNNNNNNNNNNNNNNNNNNNNNNNNNNNNNNNNNNNNNNNNCCTTTGACGTTGGAGTCCACGT
            TCTTTAATAGTGGACTCTTGTTCCAAACTGGAACA"
COMMENT     "" 0 (CStringList) 0)
COMMENT     #2171=(COligo "EYFP"
COMMENT     "GTGAGCAAGGGCGAGGAGCTGTTCACCGGGGTGGTGCCCATCCTGGTCGAGCTGGACGGCGACGTAA
            ACGGCCACAAGTT"
COMMENT     "" 0 (CStringList) 0)
COMMENT     #2172=(COligo "ER Export" "TTCTGCTACGAGAACGAGGTG" "" 0 (CStringList)
            0)
COMMENT     #2173=(COligo "EGFP"
COMMENT     "GTGAGCAAGGGCGAGGAGCTGTTCACCGGGGTGGTGCCCATCCTGGTCGAGCTGGACGGCGACGTAA
            ACGGCCACAAGTT"
COMMENT     "" 0 (CStringList) 0)
COMMENT     #2174=(COligo "Ef1a"
COMMENT     "ACGCGTAAGCTTTGCAAAGATGGATAAAGTTTTAAACAGAGAGGAATCTTTGCAGCTAATGGACCTT
            CTAGGTCTTGAAAGGAGTGGGAATTGGCTCCGGTGCCCGTCAGTGGGCAGAGCGCACATCGCCCACAG
            TCCCCGAGAAGTTGGGGGGAGGGGTCGGCAATTGAACCGGTGCCTAGAGAAGGTGGCGCGGGGTAAAC
            TGGGAAAGTGATGTCGTGTACTGGCTCCGCCTTTTTCCCGAGGGTGGGGGAGAACCGTATATAAGTGC
            AGTAGTCGCCGTGAACGTTCTTTTTCGCAACGGGTTTGCCGCCAGAACACAGGTAAGTGCCGTGTGTG
            GTTCCCGCGGGCCTGGCCTCTTTACGGGTTATGGCCCTTGCGTGCCTTGAATTACTTCCACTGGCTGC
            AGTACGTGATTCTTGATCCCGAGCTTCGGGTTGGAAGTGGGTGGGAGAGTTCGAGGCCTTGCGCTTAA
            GGAGCCCCTTCGCCTCGTGCTTGAGTTGAGGCCTGGCCTGGGCGCTGGGGCCGCCGCGTGCGAATCTG
            GTGGCACCTTCGCGCCTGTCTCGCTGCTTTCGATAAGTCTCTAGCCATTTAAAATTTTTGATGACCTG
            CTGCGACGCTTTTTTTCTGGCAAGATAGTCTTGTAAATGCGGGCCAAGATCTGCACACTGGTATTTCG
            GTTTTTGGGGCCGCGGGCGGCGACGGGGCCCGTGCGTCCCAGCGCACATGTTCGGCGAGGCGGGGCCT
            GCGAGCGCGGCCACCGAGAATCGGACGGGGGTAGTCTCAAGCTGGCCGGCCTGCTCTGGTGCCTGGCC
            TCGCGCCGCCGTGTATCGCCCCGCCCTGGGCGGCAAGGCTGGCCCGGTCGGCACCAGTTGCGTGAGCG
            GAAAGATGGCCGCTTCCCGGCCCTGCTGCAGGGAGCTCAAAATGGAGGACGCGGCGCTCGGGAGAGCG
            GGCGGGTGAGTCACCCACACAAAGGAAAAGGGCCTTTCCGTCCTCAGCC"
COMMENT     "" 0 (CStringList) 0)
COMMENT     #2175=(COligo "ECFP"
COMMENT     "GTGAGCAAGGGCGAGGAGCTGTTCACCGGGGTGGTGCCCATCCTGGTCGAGCTGGACGGCGACGTAA
            ACGGCCACAAGTT"
COMMENT     "" 0 (CStringList) 0)
COMMENT     #2176=(COligo "E2 Chrimson"
COMMENT     "GATAGCACTGAGAACGTCATCAAGCCCTTCATGCGCTTCAAGGTGCACATGGAGGGCTCCGTGAACG
            GCCACGAGTTCGA"
COMMENT     "" 0 (CStringList) 0)
COMMENT     #2177=(COligo "dTomato"
COMMENT     "GTGAGCAAGGGCGAGGAGGTCATCAAAGAGTTCATGCGCTTCAAGGTGCGCATGGAGGGCTCCATGA
            ACGGCCACGAGTT"
COMMENT     "" 0 (CStringList) 0)
COMMENT     #2178=(COligo "DsRedMonomer"
COMMENT     "GACAACACCGAGGACGTCATCAAGGAGTTCATGCAGTTCAAGGTGCGCATGGAGGGCTCCGTGAACG
            GCCACTACTTCGA"
COMMENT     "" 0 (CStringList) 0)
COMMENT     #2179=(COligo "DsRed_Express_2"
COMMENT     "ATGGCCTCCTCCGAGGACGTCATCAAGGAGTTCATGCGCTTCAAGGTGCGCATGGAGGGCTCCGTGA
            ACGGCCACGAGTT"
COMMENT     "" 0 (CStringList) 0)
COMMENT     #2180=(COligo "DsRed_Express_1"
COMMENT     "GCCTCCTCCGAGGACGTCATCAAGGAGTTCATGCGCTTCAAGGTGCGCATGGAGGGCTCCGTGAACG
            GCCACGAGTTCGA"
COMMENT     "" 0 (CStringList) 0)
COMMENT     #2181=(COligo "DsRed2"
COMMENT     "GCCTCCTCCGAGAACGTCATCACCGAGTTCATGCGCTTCAAGGTGCGCATGGAGGGCACCGTGAACG
            GCCACGAGTTCGA"
COMMENT     "" 0 (CStringList) 0)
COMMENT     #2182=(COligo "Dna Binding site to CCR5-left handes znc finger"
COMMENT     "GTCATCCTCATC" "" 0 (CStringList) 0)
COMMENT     #2183=(COligo "dDRed1"
COMMENT     "GTGCGCTCCTCCAAGAACGTCATCAAGGAGTTCATGCGCTTCAAGGTGCGCATGGAGGGCACCGTGA
            ACGGCCACGAGTT"
COMMENT     "" 0 (CStringList) 0)
COMMENT     #2184=(COligo "D108" "CTCGCCCTTGCTCACTACCAGCCCGTCGTAG"
            "rFRQ-EGFP-OVL-"
COMMENT     0 (CStringList) 0)
COMMENT     #2185=(COligo "D107" "CTACGACGGGCTGGTAGTGAGCAAGGGCGAG"
            "rFRQ-EGFP-OVL+"
COMMENT     0 (CStringList) 0)
COMMENT     #2186=(COligo "D106" "TATGGATCCCTACACATTGATCCTAGC" "eGFP-REV-BAMHI"
            0
COMMENT     (CStringList) 0)
COMMENT     #2187=(COligo "D105" "ATAGGATCCATCTTAACAATGAGGTAA" "pvIRES-BAMHI(-)"
            0
COMMENT     (CStringList) 0)
COMMENT     #2188=(COligo "D104" "ACCCCAGAGCTGTTTTAACTATACCAGCCCGTCGTA"
COMMENT     "rFRQ-pvIRES-OVL-" 0 (CStringList) 0)
COMMENT     #2189=(COligo "D103" "TACGACGGGCTGGTATAGTTAAAACAGCAGCTCTGGGGT"
COMMENT     "rFRQ-pvIRES-OVL+" 0 (CStringList) 0)
COMMENT     #2190=(COligo "D102" "ATAGGATCCACCATGGGGAAATCCAACAGC"
COMMENT     "rFRQ-FOR-BHI-KOZAK" 0 (CStringList) 0)
COMMENT     #2191=(COligo "D101" "ATAGGATCCATGGGCAAATCCAACAGCAAG"
            "rFRQ-FOR-BAMHI"
COMMENT     0 (CStringList) 0)
COMMENT     #2192=(COligo "D100" "ATAGGATCCATGGCGAAATCCAACAGCAAG"
            "rFRQ-G/A-BAMHI"
COMMENT     0 (CStringList) 0)
COMMENT     #2193=(COligo "D099" "ATAGGATCCCTACATCAGCCCGTCGTA"
COMMENT     "rFRQ-REV-BAMHI-STOP" 0 (CStringList) 0)
COMMENT     #2194=(COligo "D098" "ATAGGATCCCCTACCAGCCCGTCGTAGAG"
            "rFRQ-REV-BAMHI" 0
COMMENT     (CStringList) 0)
COMMENT     #2195=(COligo "D097" "ATACATATGGGGAAATCCAACAGC" "FRQ-NDEU" 0
COMMENT     (CStringList) 0)
COMMENT     #2196=(COligo "D096" "ATAGGATCCCTATACCAGCCCGTCGTA" "FRQ-BAH" 0
COMMENT     (CStringList) 0)
COMMENT     #2197=(COligo "D095"
COMMENT     "CCACCATGGAACAAAAACTCATCTCAGAAGATGGGAAATCCAACAGCAAG" "MYC-FRQ" 0
COMMENT     (CStringList) 0)
COMMENT     #2198=(COligo "D094" "ATGGGATCCATATGGGGAAATCCAACAGC" "FLUP-BHI" 0
COMMENT     (CStringList) 0)
COMMENT     #2199=(COligo "D093"
COMMENT     "GACTACGACATCCCGACCACCGAAAACCTGTACTTCCAGGGGAAATGGAACAGCAAG"
COMMENT     "FRQ-TEV" 0 (CStringList) 0)
COMMENT     #2200=(COligo "D092" "ATGCTCGAGCTATACCAGCCCGTCGTA" "FLUP-XHI" 0
COMMENT     (CStringList) 0)
COMMENT     #2201=(COligo "D091" "GGCAGGATCGTGTTCTCCGAATTC" "FLUP2/1" 0
COMMENT     (CStringList) 0)
COMMENT     #2202=(COligo "D090" "TCGGAGAACACGATCCTGCCAT" "FLUP2/2" 0
            (CStringList)
COMMENT     0)
COMMENT     #2203=(COligo "D089" "ACATCGCCAGAAACGAGATGCTG" "FLUP3/1" 0
COMMENT     (CStringList) 0)
COMMENT     #2204=(COligo "D088" "CATCTTCCTCCTCCCTGATC" "HUMP14BETA-R1" 0
COMMENT     (CStringList) 0)
COMMENT     #2205=(COligo "D087" "ATACAGTAGTGGAGCCTGCC" "HUMP14BETA-F1" 0
COMMENT     (CStringList) 0)
COMMENT     #2206=(COligo "D086" "CTCGTTTCTGCCGATGTAGCCGTC" "FLUP3/2" 0
COMMENT     (CStringList) 0)
COMMENT     #2207=(COligo "D085" "GGGAAGCTAGCTCTTCAGGACTTC" "FLUP4/1" 0
COMMENT     (CStringList) 0)
COMMENT     #2208=(COligo "D084" "CCTGAAGAGCTAGCTTCCATCA" "FLUP4/2" 0
            (CStringList)
COMMENT     0)
COMMENT     #2209=(COligo "D083" "ATACCATGGGGAAACAGAACAGC" "hNC-FOR-NCOI" 0
COMMENT     (CStringList) 0)
COMMENT     #2210=(COligo "D082" "ATATCTAGAATCGGGAAACAGAACAGC" "hNC-FOR-XBAI" 0
COMMENT     (CStringList) 0)
COMMENT     #2211=(COligo "D081" "ATAGGATCCTCAGAACTGGCCGGCACT" "hNC-REV-BAMHI" 0
COMMENT     (CStringList) 0)
COMMENT     #2212=(COligo "D080" "ATAGCATGCTCAGAACTGGCCGGCACT" "hNC-REV-PAEI" 0
COMMENT     (CStringList) 0)
COMMENT     #2213=(COligo "D079" "ATAGGATCCATATGGGGAAACAGAACAGC" "hNC-FOR-BAMHI"
            0
COMMENT     (CStringList) 0)
COMMENT     #2214=(COligo "D078" "ATACATATGGCGGCGGGGGTGG" "hKv4.2-FOR-NDEI" 0
COMMENT     (CStringList) 0)
COMMENT     #2215=(COligo "D077" "ATACTCGAGGTTCTCTCGCCTGCGATC"
COMMENT     "hKv4.2-(T1AB)-REV-X" 0 (CStringList) 0)
COMMENT     #2216=(COligo "D076" "TGACTCGAGTTAACCACCACCTAACTTAACGC" "FRQ-XHOI" 0
COMMENT     (CStringList) 0)
COMMENT     #2217=(COligo "D075" "ATAGCATGCGGGGCCAGGGC" "hKCHIP2-FOR-SPHI" 0
COMMENT     (CStringList) 0)
COMMENT     #2218=(COligo "D074" "ATAGAATTCTTACAAAGCAGAAACTCT"
            "hKv4.2-REV-ECORI" 0
COMMENT     (CStringList) 0)
COMMENT     #2219=(COligo "D073" "ATAGAATTCCCACCATGGCGGCGGGGGTGG"
COMMENT     "hKv4.2-FOR-EI-KOZAK" 0 (CStringList) 0)
COMMENT     #2220=(COligo "D072" "CGCATAATCGGGCACATCATAGGGATAAATGTGACCTGGGCTTGA"
COMMENT     "hKv4.2-HA-REV" 0 (CStringList) 0)
COMMENT     #2221=(COligo "D071"
            "TATCCCTATGATGTGCCCGATTATGCGAAAGAACTGCCCTGGAGAG"
COMMENT     "hKv4.2-HA-FOR" 0 (CStringList) 0)
COMMENT     #2222=(COligo "D069" "ACCACCATGGAAAACAGCGTGGACGAT"
            "Hkchip2-NCOI-FOR" 0
COMMENT     (CStringList) 0)
COMMENT     #2223=(COligo "D068" "ATAGAATTCCATCGTGCTGGTGTGGGG" "hKv4.2-S1-REV" 0
COMMENT     (CStringList) 0)
COMMENT     #2224=(COligo "D067" "ATAGAATTCCACCATGTTTGCAAGGGCAGCGGCT"
COMMENT     "hKv4.2-D10-FOR" 0 (CStringList) 0)
COMMENT     #2225=(COligo "D066" "ATAGAATTCCTACGCATAATCGGGCACATCATAGGGATA"
COMMENT     "hKv4.2-S1-HA-REV" 0 (CStringList) 0)
COMMENT     #2226=(COligo "D065" "ATAGAATTCCTACATCGTGCTGGTGTGGGG"
COMMENT     "hKv4.2-S1-STOP-REV" 0 (CStringList) 0)
COMMENT     #2227=(COligo "D064" "ATAGAATTCCACCATGCCCGAGGCAGGAGAGGAA"
COMMENT     "hKv4.2-D30-FOR" 0 (CStringList) 0)
COMMENT     #2228=(COligo "D063" "ATAGAATTCCACCATGCCTGTGGCCTCGGGGCCT"
COMMENT     "hKv4.2-D20-FOR" 0 (CStringList) 0)
COMMENT     #2229=(COligo "D062" "GAAGGTGGGCCAGAAGAGGCAATGCAGGAGGACAAT"
COMMENT     "KCNMB4-CT1-REV" 0 (CStringList) 0)
COMMENT     #2230=(COligo "D061" "ATTGTCCTCCTGCATTGCCTCTTCTGGCCCACCTTC"
COMMENT     "KCNMB4-CT1-FOR" 0 (CStringList) 0)
COMMENT     #2231=(COligo "D060" "CTAGAATTCATGGGAAAAAAGAGCTCCAAG" "FRQ-ERI" 0
COMMENT     (CStringList) 0)
COMMENT     #2232=(COligo "D059" "GTTGAAGTGAACTTGCGGG" "GAL4Dreverse " 0
COMMENT     (CStringList) 0)
COMMENT     #2233=(COligo "D058" "TACCACTACAATGGATG" "GAL4D sense" 0
            (CStringList)
COMMENT     0)
COMMENT     #2234=(COligo "D057" "TCATCTGAAGAGAGTAGTAAC" "5\264GAL4 DNA-BD" 0
COMMENT     (CStringList) 0)
COMMENT     #2235=(COligo "D056" "CGTTTTAAAACCTAAGAGTCAC" "3`-BD" 0
            (CStringList) 0)
COMMENT     #2236=(COligo "D055" "GCACTTGGATTCCTGGGTTTGCAGATCCTGCAGCGC"
COMMENT     "KCNMB1-NT4-REV" 0 (CStringList) 0)
COMMENT     #2237=(COligo "D054" "GCGCTGCAGGATCTGCAAACCCAGGAATCCAAGTGC"
COMMENT     "KCNMB1-NT4-FOR" 0 (CStringList) 0)
COMMENT     #2238=(COligo "D053" "CACCAGGGGCCAGAGGAAGGAGAAGAGGAGGGCCTG"
COMMENT     "KCNMB1-CT4-REV" 0 (CStringList) 0)
COMMENT     #2239=(COligo "D052" "CAGGCCCTCCTCTTCTCCTTCCTCTGGCCCCTGGTG"
COMMENT     "KCNMB1-CT4-FOR" 0 (CStringList) 0)
COMMENT     #2240=(COligo "D051" "GCAATTGGCCTCCGTGGCCCACACGCTTTTCTGGTA"
COMMENT     "KCNMB4-NT1-REV" 0 (CStringList) 0)
COMMENT     #2241=(COligo "D049" "GGCCACCTTGGCGAGGGAC" "SFV+7295" 0
            (CStringList) 0)
COMMENT     #2242=(COligo "D048" "GCCTGCAACGGCCAGGACG" "SFV-7496" 0
            (CStringList) 0)
COMMENT     #2243=(COligo "D047" "ATACATATGCGGGGCCAGGGC" "hKCHIP2a-FOR-NDEI" 0
COMMENT     (CStringList) 0)
COMMENT     #2244=(COligo "D046" "GTTCTGAGGTCATTACTGG" "pQE-REV" 0 (CStringList)
            0)
COMMENT     #2245=(COligo "D045" "CCTCTGAAGGTTCCAGAA" "AP-1" 0 (CStringList) 0)
COMMENT     #2246=(COligo "D044" "CGGATAACAATTTCACACAG" "pQE30-FOR" 0
            (CStringList)
COMMENT     0)
COMMENT     #2247=(COligo "D043" "ATTCCATGGAGGGTCTGGAGCAG" "hKCHIP2a-NT3-NCOI" 0
COMMENT     (CStringList) 0)
COMMENT     #2248=(COligo "D042" "ATTCCATGGAATTGTCCACCGTG" "hKCHIP2a-NT2-NCOI" 0
COMMENT     (CStringList) 0)
COMMENT     #2249=(COligo "D041" "AACTAATACTTTCAACATTTTCGGT" "YEP351-GAL-FOR" 0
COMMENT     (CStringList) 0)
COMMENT     #2250=(COligo "D040" "CTTGTTTCTGGCCATCTTCTG" "hKCHIP2.2-EF4-REV" 0
COMMENT     (CStringList) 0)
COMMENT     #2251=(COligo "D039" "CAGAAGATGGCCAGAAACAAG" "hKCHIP2.2-EF4-For" 0
COMMENT     (CStringList) 0)
COMMENT     #2252=(COligo "D038" "CTTGTTAAGGGCATACAGGTT" "hKCHIP2.2-EF3-REV" 0
COMMENT     (CStringList) 0)
COMMENT     #2253=(COligo "D037" "AACCTGTATGCCCTTAACAAG" "hKCHIP2.2-EF3-FOR" 0
COMMENT     (CStringList) 0)
COMMENT     #2254=(COligo "D036" "ATGGTTGGTGGCAAAGGCATT" "hKCHIP2.2-EF2-REV" 0
COMMENT     (CStringList) 0)
COMMENT     #2255=(COligo "D035" "AATGCCTTTGCCACCAACCAT" "hKCHIP2.2-EF2-FOR" 0
COMMENT     (CStringList) 0)
COMMENT     #2256=(COligo "D034" "ATACTCGAGTTAATCTTGGGTCCTTTTCC"
COMMENT     "hKv4.2-KID(1-40)-XHO" 0 (CStringList) 0)
COMMENT     #2257=(COligo "D033" "ATAGAATTCTTAGTTCTCTCGCCTGCGATC"
COMMENT     "hKv4.2-(TIAB)-REV-EC" 0 (CStringList) 0)
COMMENT     #2258=(COligo "D032" "ATAGAATTCATGGCGGCGGGGGTGG" "hKv4.2-FOR-ECORI"
            0
COMMENT     (CStringList) 0)
COMMENT     #2259=(COligo "D031" "ATAGAATTCATGCCTGTGGCCTCGGGGCCT"
COMMENT     "hKv4.2-d20-ECORI" 0 (CStringList) 0)
COMMENT     #2260=(COligo "D029" "ATAGAATTCGCAGTTCTTTAATGTGAC"
COMMENT     "hKv4.2-S1-EGFP-REV-E" 0 (CStringList) 0)
COMMENT     #2261=(COligo "D028" "GGGCTGGCAAGCCACGTTTGGTG" "pGEX-FOR" 0
COMMENT     (CStringList) 0)
COMMENT     #2262=(COligo "D027" "GAAATACTGCGCAGTTGCTGGGTGGTA"
COMMENT     "Kv4.2-E79A-Q81A-For" 0 (CStringList) 0)
COMMENT     #2263=(COligo "D026" "TACCACCCAGCAACTGCGCAGTATTTC"
COMMENT     "Kv4.2-E79A-Q81A-For" 0 (CStringList) 0)
COMMENT     #2264=(COligo "D025" "TTCTGGGTGGGCGAAAAAGTC" "hKv4.2-Y76A-Rev" 0
COMMENT     (CStringList) 0)
COMMENT     #2265=(COligo "D024" "GACTTTTTCGCCCACCCAGAA" "hKv4.2-Y76A-For" 0
COMMENT     (CStringList) 0)
COMMENT     #2266=(COligo "D023" "CTGCTGAGTTGCTGGGTGGTA" "hKv4.2-E79A-Rev" 0
COMMENT     (CStringList) 0)
COMMENT     #2267=(COligo "D022" "TACCACCCAGCAACTCAGCAG" "hKv4.2-E79A-For" 0
COMMENT     (CStringList) 0)
COMMENT     #2268=(COligo "D021" "GAAATACTGCGCAGTTTCTGG" "hKv4.2-E81A-REV" 0
COMMENT     (CStringList) 0)
COMMENT     #2269=(COligo "D019" "ATACTCGAGCTAGATGACATTCTCAAACAG"
COMMENT     "hKCHIP3-REV2-XHOI" 0 (CStringList) 0)
COMMENT     #2270=(COligo "D018" "ATAAAGCTTCCACCATGGAACAAAAACTCATCTCAG"
COMMENT     "KChIP2-For-Myc-HindIII" 0 (CStringList) 0)
COMMENT     #2271=(COligo "D017" "ATACCATGGAGCTGTCCACGGTGCG" "hKCHIP3-FOR2-NCOI"
            0
COMMENT     (CStringList) 0)
COMMENT     #2272=(COligo "D016" "GAGAATTCATATGGCGGCGGGGGT" "hKv4.2for-Nde" 0
COMMENT     (CStringList) 0)
COMMENT     #2273=(COligo "D015" "ATACTCGAGGTTCTCTCGCCTGCG" "hKv4.2-REV-XHOI" 0
COMMENT     (CStringList) 0)
COMMENT     #2274=(COligo "D014" "ATACCACCAAGCTTATGAAGAGAGAGCTGCTG"
COMMENT     "tPA-FOR-KOZ-HINDIII" 0 (CStringList) 0)
COMMENT     #2275=(COligo "D013" "GCCCTTGCTCACCATTTGCTTCATGTTGTC" "tPA-EGFP-REV"
            0
COMMENT     (CStringList) 0)
COMMENT     #2276=(COligo "D012" "GACAACATGAAGCAAATGGTGAGC" "tPA-EGFP-FOR" 0
COMMENT     (CStringList) 0)
COMMENT     #2277=(COligo "D011" "ATACTCGAGTTACTTGTACAGCTC" "EGFP-REV-XHOI" 0
COMMENT     (CStringList) 0)
COMMENT     #2278=(COligo "D010" "TTCAAATTCATCGTCCACCTTGTACAGCTCGTCCAT"
COMMENT     "EGFP-KCHIP2-REV\t" 0 (CStringList) 0)
COMMENT     #2279=(COligo "D009" "ATGGACGAGATGTACAAGGTGGACGATGAATTTGAA"
COMMENT     "EGFP-KCHIP2-FOR" 0 (CStringList) 0)
COMMENT     #2280=(COligo "D008" "CTTGCGGCCCTGGCCCCGCTTGTACAGCTCGTCCAT"
COMMENT     "EGFP-KCHIP2.2-REV" 0 (CStringList) 0)
COMMENT     #2281=(COligo "D007" "ATGGACGAGCTGTACAAGCGGGGCCAGGGCCGCAAG"
COMMENT     "EGFP-KCHIP2.2-FOR" 0 (CStringList) 0)
COMMENT     #2282=(COligo "D006" "ATACTCGAGCTAGATGACATTGTCAAAG"
COMMENT     "hKCHIP2.2-REV-XHOI-S" 0 (CStringList) 0)
COMMENT     #2283=(COligo "D005" "ATAAAGCCACCATGGTGAGCAAGGGCGAG"
COMMENT     "EGFP-FOR-HINDIII-KOZ" 0 (CStringList) 0)
COMMENT     #2284=(COligo "D004" "ATAGTCGACCTAGATGACATTGTCAAAG"
COMMENT     "hKCHIP2.2-REV-SALII" 0 (CStringList) 0)
COMMENT     #2285=(COligo "D003" "ATAGTCGACAACGGGGCCAGGGCCGCAAG"
COMMENT     "hKCHIP2.2-FOR-SALII" 0 (CStringList) 0)
COMMENT     #2286=(COligo "D002" "CTGCTGAGTTACTGGGTGGTA" "hKv4.2-E79V-Rev" 0
COMMENT     (CStringList) 0)
COMMENT     #2287=(COligo "D001" "TACCACCCAGTAACTCAGCAG" "hKv4.2-E79V-For" 0
COMMENT     (CStringList) 0)
COMMENT     #2288=(COligo "Cre_NLS"
COMMENT     "ATGGCACCCAAGAAGAAGAGGAAGGTGTCCAATTTACTGACCGTACACCAAAATTTGCCTGCATTAC
            CGGTCGATGCAAC"
COMMENT     "" 0 (CStringList) 0)
COMMENT     #2289=(COligo "CMV"
COMMENT     "ATAGTAATCAATTACGGGGTCATTAGTTCATAGCCCATATATGGAGTTCCGCGTTACATAACTTACG
            GTAAATGGCCCGCCTGGCTGACCGCCCAACGACCCCCGCCCATTGACGTCAATAATGACGTATGTTCC
            CATAGTAACGCCAATAGGGACTTTCCATTGACGTCAATGGGTGGAGTATTTACGGTAAACTGCCCACT
            TGGCAGTACATCAAGTGTATCATATGCCAAGTACGCCCCCTATTGACGTCAATGACGGTAAATGGCCC
            GCCTGGCATTATGCCCAGTACATGACCTTATGGGACTTTCCTACTTGGCAGTACATCTACGTATTAGT
            CATCGCTATTACCATGGTGATGCGGTTTTGGCAGTACATCAATGGGCGTGGATAGCGGTTTGACTCAC
            GGGGATTTCCAAGTCTCCACCCCATTGACGTCAATGGGAGTTTGTTTTGGCACCAAAATCAACGGGAC
            TTTCCAAAATGTCGTAACAACTCCGCCCCATTGACGCAAATGGGCGGTAGGCGTGTACGGTGGGAGGT
            CTATATAAGCAGAGCTGGTTTAGTGAACCGTCAGATC"
COMMENT     "" 0 (CStringList) 0)
COMMENT     #2290=(COligo "CG68"
COMMENT     "TCATTTCTTACCTCCCCTTCCCTCTCCCACCTGCTACTGGGTGCATCTCTGCTCCCCCCTTCCCCAG
            CAGATGGTTACCTTTGGGCTGTTGCTTTCTTGTCACCATCTGAGTTCTCAGACGCTGGAAAGCCATGT
            TCTCGGCTCTGTGAATGACAATGCTGACTGGAGTGCTGCCCCTCTGTAAAGGGCTGGGTGTGGATGGT
            CACAAGCCCCTCACATGCCTCAGCCAAGAGGAAGTAGTACAGGGGTCAGCCCAGAGGTCCAGGGGAAA
            GGAGTGGAAACCGATTTCCCCACCAAGGGAGGGGCCTGTACCTCAGCTGTTCCCATAGCTACTTGCCA
            CAACTGCCAAGCAAGTTTCGCTGAGTTTGACACATGGATCCCTGTGGATCAACTGCCCTAGGACTCCG
            TTTGCACCCATGTGACACTGTTGACTTTGCCCTGACGAAGCAGGGCCAACAGTCCCCTAACTTAATTA
            CAAAAACTAATGACTAAGAGAGAGGTGGCTAGAGCTGAGGCCCCTGAGTCAGGCTGTGGGTGGGATCA
            TCTCCAGTACAGGAAGTGAGACTTTCATTTCCTCCTTTCCAAGAGAGGGCTGAGGGAGCAGGGTTGAG
            CAACTGGTGCAGACAGCCTAGCTGGACTTTGGGTGAGGCGGTTCAG"
COMMENT     "" 0 (CStringList) 0)
COMMENT     #2291=(COligo "CD68h"
COMMENT     "TCATTTCTTACCTCCCCTTCCCTCTCCCACCTGCTACTGGGTGCATCTCTGCTCCCCCCTTCCCCAG
            CAGATGGTTACCTTTGGGCTGTTGCTTTCTTGTCACCATCTGAGTTCTCAGACGCTGGAAAGCCATGT
            TCTCGGCTCTGTGAATGACAATGCTGACTGGAGTGCTGCCCCTCTGTAAAGGGCTGGGTGTGGATGGT
            CACAAGCCCCTCACATGCCTCAGCCAAGAGGAAGTAGTACAGGGGTCAGCCCAGAGGTCCAGGGGAAA
            GGAGTGGAAACCGATTTCCCCACCAAGGGAGGGGCCTGTACCTCAGCTGTTCCCATAGCTACTTGCCA
            CAACTGCCAAGCAAGTTTCGCTGAGTTTGACACATGGATCCCTGTGGATCAACTGCCCTAGGACTCCG
            TTTGCACCCATGTGACACTGTTGACTTTGCCCTGACGAAGCAGGGCCAACAGTCCCCTAACTTAATTA
            CAAAAACTAATGACTAAGAGAGAGGTGGCTAGAGCTGAGGCCCCTGAGTCAGGCTGTGGGTGGGATCA
            TCTCCAGTACAGGAAGTGAGACTTTCATTTCCTCCTTTCCAAGAGAGGGCTGAGGGAGCAGGGTTGAG
            CAACTGGTGCAGACAGCCTAGCTGGACTTTGGGTGAGGCGGTTCAG"
COMMENT     "" 0 (CStringList) 0)
COMMENT     #2292=(COligo "CamKIIa AD64545"
COMMENT     "GGTTAATTAACATTATGGCCTTAGGTCACTTCATCTCCATGGGGTTCTTCTTCTGATTTTCTAGAAA
            ATGAGATGGGGGTGCAGAGAGCTTCCTCAGTGACCTGCCCAGGGTCACATCAGAAATGTCAGAGCTAG
            AACTTGAACTCAGATTACTAATCTTAAATTCCATGCCTTGGGGGCATGCAAGTACGATATACAGAAGG
            AGTGAACTCATTAGGGCAGATGACCAATGAGTTTAGGAAAGAAGAGTCCAGGGCAGGGTACATCTACA
            CCACCCGCCCAGCCCTGGGTGAGTCCAGCCACGTTCACCTCATTATAGTTGCCTCTCTCCAGTCCTAC
            CTTGACGGGAAGCACAAGCAGAAACTGGGACAGGAGCCCCAGGAGACCAAATCTTCATGGTCCCTCTG
            GGAGGATGGGTGGGGAGAGCTGTGGCAGAGGCCTCAGGAGGGGCCCTGCTGCTCAGTGGTGACAGATA
            GGGGTGAGAAAGCAGACAGAGTCATTCCGTCAGCATTCTGGGTCTGTTTGGTACTTCTTCTCACGCTA
            AGGTGGCGGTGTGATATGCACAATGGCTAAAAAGCAGGGAGAGCTGGAAAGAAACAAGGACAGAGACA
            GAGGCCAAGTCAACCAGACCAATTCCCAGAGGAAGCAAAGAAACCATTACAGAGACTACAAGGGGGAA
            GGGAAGGAGAGATGAATTAGCTTCCCCTGTAAACCTTAGAACCCAGCTGTTGCCAGGGCAACGGGGCA
            ATACCTGTCTCTTCAGAGGAGATGAAGTTGCCAGGGTAACTACATCCTGTCTTTCTCAAGGACCATCC
            CAGAATGTGGCACCCACTAGCCGTTACCATAGCAACTGCCTCTTTGCCCCACTTAATCCCATCCCGTC
            TGTTAAAAGGGCCCTATAGTTGGAGGTGGGGGAGGTAGGAAGAGCGATGATCACTTGTGGACTAAGTT
            TGTTCGCATCCCCTTCTCCAACCCCCTCAGTACATCACCCTGGGGGAAC"
COMMENT     "" 0 (CStringList) 0)
COMMENT     #2293=(COligo "CaMKIIa AD34926"
COMMENT     "ATAAGAACCCCATTATGGCCTTAGGTCACTTCATCTCCATGGGGTTCTTCTTCTGATTTTCTAGAAA
            ATGAGATGGGGGT"
COMMENT     "" 0 (CStringList) 0)
COMMENT     #2294=(COligo "CaMKIIa"
COMMENT     "ACGCGTTTAACATTATGGCCTTAGGTCACTTCATCTCCATGGGGTTCTTCTTCTGATTTTCTAGAAA
            ATGAGATGGGGGTGCAGAGAGCTTCCTCAGTGACCTGCCCAGGGTCACATCAGAAATGTCAGAGCTAG
            AACTTGAACTCAGATTACTAATCTTAAATTCCATGCCTTGGGGGCATGCAAGTACGATATACAGAAGG
            AGTGAACTCATTAGGGCAGATGACCAATGAGTTTAGGAAAGAAGAGTCCAGGGCAGGGTACATCTACA
            CCACCCGCCCAGCCCTGGGTGAGTCCAGCCACGTTCACCTCATTATAGTTGCCTCTCTCCAGTCCTAC
            CTTGACGGGAAGCACAAGCAGAAACTGGGACAGGAGCCCCAGGAGACCAAATCTTCATGGTCCCTCTG
            GGAGGATGGGTGGGGAGAGCTGTGGCAGAGGCCTCAGGAGGGGCCCTGCTGCTCAGTGGTGACAGATA
            GGGGTGAGAAAGCAGACAGAGTCATTCCGTCAGCATTCTGGGTCTGTTTGGTACTTCTTCTCACGCTA
            AGGTGGCGGTGTGATATGCACAATGGCTAAAAAGCAGGGAGAGCTGGAAAGAAACAAGGACAGAGACA
            GAGGCCAAGTCAACCAGACCAATTCCCAGAGGAAGCAAAGAAACCATTACAGAGACTACAAGGGGGAA
            GGGAAGGAGAGATGAATTAGCTTCCCCTGTAAACCTTAGAACCCAGCTGTTGCCAGGGCAACGGGGCA
            ATACCTGTCTCTTCAGAGGAGATGAAGTTGCCAGGGTAACTACATCCTGTCTTTCTCAAGGACCATCC
            CAGAATGTGGCACCCACTAGCCGTTACCATAGCAACTGCCTCTTTGCCCCACTTAATCCCATCCCGTC
            TGTTAAAAGGGCCCTATAGTTGGAGGTGGGGGAGGTAGGAAGAGCGATGATCACTTGTGGACTAAGTT
            TGTTCGCATCCCCTTCTCCAACCCCCTCAGTACATCACCCTGGGGGAAC"
COMMENT     "" 0 (CStringList) 0)
COMMENT     #2295=(COligo "CaMKII AD34926"
COMMENT     "ATAAGAACCCCATTATGGCCTTAGGTCACTTCATCTCCATGGGGTTCTTCTTCTGATTTTCTAGAAA
            ATGAGATGGGGGTGCAGAGAGCTTCCTCAGTGACCTGCCCAGGGTCACATCAGAAATGTCAGAGCTAG
            AACTTGAACTCAGATTACTAATCTTAAATTCCATGCCTTGGGGGCATGCAAGTACGATATACAGAAGG
            AGTGAACTCATTAGGGCAGATGACCAATGAGTTTAGGAAAGAAGAGTCCAGGGCAGGGTACATCTACA
            CCACCCGCCCAGCCCTGGGTGAGTCCAGCCACGTTCACCTCATTATAGTTGCCTCTCTCCAGTCCTAC
            CTTGACGGGAAGCACAAGCAGAAACTGGGACAGGAGCCCCAGGAGACCAAATCTTCATGGTCCCTCTG
            GGAGGATGGGTGGGGAGAGCTGTGGCAGAGGCCTCAGGAGGGGCCCTGCTGCTCAGTGGTGACAGATA
            GGGGTGAGAAAGCAGACAGAGTCATTCCGTCAGCATTCTGGGTCTGTTTGGTACTTCTTCTCACGCTA
            AGGTGGCGGTGTGATATGCACAATGGCTAAAAAGCAGGGAGAGCTGGAAAGAAACAAGGACAGAGACA
            GAGGCCAAGTCAACCAGACCAATTCCCAGAGGAAGCAAAGAAACCATTACAGAGACTACAAGGGGGAA
            GGGAAGGAGAGATGAATTAGCTTCCCCTGTAAACCTTAGAACCCAGCTGTTGCCAGGGCAACGGGGCA
            ATACCTGTCTCTTCAGAGGAGATGAAGTTGCCAGGGTAACTACATCCTGTCTTTCTCAAGGACCATCC
            CAGAATGTGGCACCCACTAGCCGTTACCATAGCAACTGCCTCTTTGCCCCACTTAATCCCATCCCGTC
            TGTTAAAAGGGCCCTATAGTTGGAGGTGGGGGAGGTAGGAAGAGCGATGATCACTTGTGGACTAAGTT
            TGTTCGCATCCCCTTCTCCAACCCCCTCAGTACATCACCCTGGGGGAAC"
COMMENT     "" 0 (CStringList) 0)
COMMENT     #2296=(COligo "Calreticulin"
COMMENT     "ATGCTCCTCTCTGTGCCCCTCCTCCTCGGTCTCCTGGGACTGGCCGTAGCCAATGAC" "" 0
COMMENT     (CStringList) 0)
COMMENT     #2297=(COligo "CAG enhancer"
COMMENT     "CCTGCAGGCGTTACATAACTTACGGTAAATGGCCCGCCTGGCTGACCGCCCAACGACCCCCGCCCAT
            TGACGTCAATAAT"
COMMENT     "" 0 (CStringList) 0)
COMMENT     #2298=(COligo "CAG"
COMMENT     "ACTAGTTATTAATAGTAATCAATTACGGGGTCATTAGTTCATAGCCCATATATGGAGTTCCGCGTTA
            CATAACTTACGGTAAATGGCCCGCCTGGCTGACCGCCCAACGACCCCCGCCCATTGACGTCAATAATG
            ACGTATGTTCCCATAGTAACGCCAATAGGGACTTTCCATTGACGTCAATGGGTGGACTATTTACGGTA
            AACTGCCCACTTGGCAGTACATCAAGTGTATCATATGCCAAGTACGCCCCCTATTGACGTCAATGACG
            GTAAATGGCCCGCCTGGCATTATGCCCAGTACATGACCTTATGGGACTTTCCTACTTGGCAGTACATC
            TACGTATTAGTCATCGCTATTACCATGGGTCGAGGTGAGCCCCACGTTCTGCTTCACTCTCCCCATCT
            CCCCCCCCTCCCCACCCCCAATTTTGTATTTATTTATTTTTTAATTATTTTGTGCAGCGATGGGGGCG
            GGGGGGGGGGGGGCGCGCGCCAGGCGGGGCGGGGCGGGGCGAGGGGCGGGGCGGGGCGAGGCGGAGAG
            GTGCGGCGGCAGCCAATCAGAGCGGCGCGCTCCGAAAGTTTCCTTTTATGGCGAGGCGGCGGCGGCGG
            CGGCCCTATAAAAAGCGAAGCGCGCGGCGGGCGGGAGTCGCTGCGTTGCCTTCGCCCCGTGCCCCGCT
            CCGCGCCGCCTCGCGCCGCCCGCCCCGGCTCTGACTGACCGCGTTACTCCCACAGGTGAGCGGGCGGG
            ACGGCCCTTCTCCTCCGGGCTGTAATTAGCGCTTGGTTTAATGACGGCTCGTTTCTTTTCTGTGGCTG
            CGTGAAAGCCTTAAAGGGCTCCGGGAGGGCCCTTTGTGCGGGGGGGAGCGGCTCGGGGGGTGCGTGCG
            TGTGTGTGTGCGTGGGGAGCGCCGCGTGCGGCCCGCGCTGCCCGGCGGCTGTGAGCGCTGCGGGCGCG
            GCGCGGGGCTTTGTGCGCTCCGCGTGTGCGCGAGGGGAGCGCGGCCGGG"
COMMENT     "" 0 (CStringList) 0)
COMMENT     #2299=(COligo "C-MYC-TAG" "GAACAGAAACTGATTAGCGAAGAAGATCTG" "" 0
COMMENT     (CStringList) 0)
COMMENT     #2300=(COligo "bGH_PA_terminator"
COMMENT     "CGACTGTGCCTTCTAGTTGCCAGCCATCTGTTGTTTGCCCCTCCCCCGTGCCTTCCTTGACCCTGGA
            AGGTGCCACTCCCACTGTCCTTTCCTAATAAAATGAGGAAATTGCATCGCATTGTCTGAGTAGGTGTC
            ATTCTATTCTGGGGGGTGGGGTGGGGCAGGACAGCAAGGGGGAGGATTGGGAAGACAATAGCAGGCAT
            GCTGGGGATGCGGTGGGCTCTATGG"
COMMENT     "" 0 (CStringList) 0)
COMMENT     #2301=(COligo "AraC"
COMMENT     "ATGGCTGAAGCGCAAAATGATCCCCTGCTGCCGGGATACTCGTTTAATGCCCATCTGGTGGCGGGTT
            TAACGCCGATTGA"
COMMENT     "" 0 (CStringList) 0)
COMMENT     #2302=(COligo "AmpR Ende"
COMMENT     "TATGGATGAACGAAATAGACAGATCGCTGAGATAGGTGCCTCACTGATTAAGCATTGGTAA"
COMMENT     "" 0 (CStringList) 0)
COMMENT     #2303=(COligo "AmpR"
COMMENT     "ATGAGTATTCAACATTTCCGTGTCGCCCTTATTCCCTTTTTTGCGGCATTTTGCCTTCCTGTTTTTG
            CTCACCCAGAAAC"
COMMENT     "" 0 (CStringList) 0)
COMMENT     #2304=(COligo "6 His Tag" "CATCATCATCATCATCAT" "" 0 (CStringList) 0)
COMMENT     #2305=(COligo "5_LTR2"
COMMENT     "AACGCCATTTTGCAAGGCATGGAAAAATACATAACTGAGAATAGAAAAGTTCAGATCAAGGTCAGGA
            ACAGATGGAACAG"
COMMENT     "" 0 (CStringList) 0)
COMMENT     #2306=(COligo "5_LTR"
COMMENT     "AACGCCATTTTGCAAGGCATGGAAAAATACATAACGCATGCCCCATATATGGAGTTCCGCGTTACAT
            AACTTACGGTAAA"
COMMENT     "" 0 (CStringList) 0)
COMMENT     #2307=(COligo "3x NLS-Nuclear localisation sequence"
COMMENT     "AAAAAGAAGAGAAAGGTAGATCCAAAAAAGAAGAGAAAGGTAGATCCAAAAAAGAAGAGAAAGGTA"
COMMENT     "" 0 (CStringList) 0)
COMMENT     #2308=(COligo "2A"
COMMENT     "CGGTGCAGGGCCGGGATTCTCCTCCACGTCACCGCATGTTAGAAGACTTCCTCTGCCCTC"
COMMENT     "" 0 (CStringList) 0)
COMMENT     #2309=(COligo "13731" "TTC AAG TCC GCC ATG CCC GAA " "..." 0
COMMENT     (CStringList) 0)
COMMENT     #2310=(COligo "10202" "GAA GAT GGT GCG CTC CTG " "..." 0
            (CStringList)
COMMENT     0)
COMMENT     #2311=(COligo "10201" "AGT GCT TCA GCC GCT ACC " "..." 0
            (CStringList)
COMMENT     0)) 1 "{(0,1),2}" 0 0 "" 0 4294967295 0 0 0 0 0 0 0 "MAIN" 0 0
COMMENT     30 0 (CProteinMotifSearchObject 100 10 1 1 1 1 1 0 1 0 0 0 0 0))
COMMENT     (CMolPar 0 0 0 0 0 1 5575 0 0 0 0 0 0 0 0) (CStringList)
            (CStringList)
COMMENT     (CObList) (COAPar 25 250 50 0 6 4 3 7) (COAPar 25 250 50 0 6 4 3 7)
COMMENT     (COAPar 25 250 50 0 6 4 3 7)
COMMENT     (CObList
COMMENT     #2312=(CRSite (CStringList) "Acc65I" "ggtacc" 2 0 2 1538 0 1919 0 0
            "")
COMMENT     #2313=(CRSite (CStringList) "AfeI" "agcgct" 4 0 1 660 0 0 "")
COMMENT     #2314=(CRSite (CStringList) "AgeI" "accggt" 2 0 0 0 "")
COMMENT     #2315=(CRSite (CStringList) "ApaI" "gggccc" 6 0 1 258 0 0 "")
COMMENT     #2316=(CRSite (CStringList) "AscI" "ggcgcgcc" 3 0 0 0 "")
COMMENT     #2317=(CRSite (CStringList) "BamHI" "ggatcc" 2 0 3 737 0 830 0 1547
            0 0
COMMENT     "")
COMMENT     #2318=(CRSite (CStringList) "BclI" "tgatca" 2 0 2 984 0 1203 0 0 "")
COMMENT     #2319=(CRSite (CStringList) "BglI" "gccnnnnnggc" 8 0 4 87 0 3090 0
            3178
COMMENT     0 4445 0 0 "")
COMMENT     #2320=(CRSite (CStringList) "BglII" "agatct" 2 0 2 241 0 1482 0 0
            "")
COMMENT     #2321=(CRSite (CStringList) "BoxI" "gacnnnngtc" 6 0 0 0 "")
COMMENT     #2322=(CRSite (CStringList) "BshTI" "accggt" 2 0 0 0 "")
COMMENT     #2323=(CRSite (CStringList) "Bsp1407I" "tgtaca" 2 0 0 0 "")
COMMENT     #2324=(CRSite (CStringList) "Bsu15I" "atcgat" 3 0 4 1221 0 2064 0
            2659 0
COMMENT     2922 0 0 "")
COMMENT     #2325=(CRSite (CStringList) "Cfr9I" "cccggg" 2 0 5 85 0 96 0 2678 0
            3074
COMMENT     0 3085 0 0 "")
COMMENT     #2326=(CRSite (CStringList) "ClaI" "atcgat" 3 0 4 1221 0 2064 0 2659
            0
COMMENT     2922 0 0 "")
COMMENT     #2327=(CRSite (CStringList) "Eco147I" "aggcct" 4 0 0 0 "")
COMMENT     #2328=(CRSite (CStringList) "Eco32I" "gatatc" 4 0 1 1720 0 0 "")
COMMENT     #2329=(CRSite (CStringList) "EcoRI" "gaattc" 2 0 1 718 0 0 "")
COMMENT     #2330=(CRSite (CStringList) "HindIII" "aagctt" 2 0 1 2057 0 0 "")
COMMENT     #2331=(CRSite (CStringList) "KpnI" "ggtacc" 6 0 2 1542 0 1923 0 0
            "")
COMMENT     #2332=(CRSite (CStringList) "MluI" "acgcgt" 2 0 1 1985 0 0 "")
COMMENT     #2333=(CRSite (CStringList) "NcoI" "ccatgg" 2 0 3 826 0 1551 0 1671
            0 0
COMMENT     "")
COMMENT     #2334=(CRSite (CStringList) "NdeI" "catatg" 3 0 1 1329 0 0 "")
COMMENT     #2335=(CRSite (CStringList) "NheI" "gctagc" 2 0 1 729 0 0 "")
COMMENT     #2336=(CRSite (CStringList) "NotI" "gcggccgc" 3 0 1 2684 0 0 "")
COMMENT     #2337=(CRSite (CStringList) "PasI" "cccwggg" 3 0 0 0 "")
COMMENT     #2338=(CRSite (CStringList) "PstI" "ctgcag" 6 0 3 251 0 756 0 978 0
            0 "")
COMMENT     #2339=(CRSite (CStringList) "SacI" "gagctc" 6 0 1 2051 0 0 "")
COMMENT     #2340=(CRSite (CStringList) "SalI" "gtcgac" 2 0 1 2667 0 0 "")
COMMENT     #2341=(CRSite (CStringList) "SanDI" "gggwccc" 3 0 0 0 "")
COMMENT     #2342=(CRSite (CStringList) "SgsI" "ggcgcgcc" 3 0 0 0 "")
COMMENT     #2343=(CRSite (CStringList) "SmaI" "cccggg" 4 0 5 87 0 98 0 2680 0
            3076
COMMENT     0 3087 0 0 "")
COMMENT     #2344=(CRSite (CStringList) "SphI" "gcatgc" 6 0 0 0 "")
COMMENT     #2345=(CRSite (CStringList) "XbaI" "tctaga" 2 0 0 0 "")
COMMENT     #2346=(CRSite (CStringList) "XhoI" "ctcgag" 2 0 1 1277 0 0 "")
COMMENT     #2347=(CRSite (CStringList) "AflII" "cttaag" 2 0 1 770 0 0 "")
COMMENT     #2348=(CRSite (CStringList) "BspTI" "cttaag" 2 0 1 770 0 0 ""))
COMMENT     (CObList
COMMENT     #2349=(CFSignal (CObList) "Misc_Feature_1" 21 0 0 57 223 0
            (CStringList)
COMMENT     (CStringList) 1 1 1 1 "57..223")
COMMENT     #2350=(CFSignal (CObList) "Promoter_P_1" 30 0 0 246 717 0
            (CStringList)
COMMENT     (CStringList) 1 1 1 1 "246..717")
COMMENT     #2351=(CFSignal (CObList) "Misc_Feature_2" 21 0 0 593 613 0
COMMENT     (CStringList) (CStringList) 1 1 1 1 "593..613")
COMMENT     #2352=(CFSignal (CObList) "Misc_Feature_3" 21 0 0 712 757 0
COMMENT     (CStringList) (CStringList) 1 1 1 1 "712..757")
COMMENT     #2353=(CFSignal (CObList) "CDS_1" 4 0 0 748 2055 0 (CStringList)
COMMENT     (CStringList "/codon_start=1") 1 1 1 1 "748..2055")
COMMENT     #2354=(CFSignal (CObList) "Misc_Feature_4" 21 0 0 748 804 0
COMMENT     (CStringList) (CStringList) 1 1 1 1 "748..804")
COMMENT     #2355=(CFSignal (CObList) "Misc_Feature_5" 21 0 0 811 834 0
COMMENT     (CStringList) (CStringList) 1 1 1 1 "811..834")
COMMENT     #2356=(CFSignal (CObList) "CDS_2" 4 0 0 835 1275 0 (CStringList)
COMMENT     (CStringList) 1 1 1 1 "835..1275")
COMMENT     #2357=(CFSignal (CObList) "Misc_Feature_6" 21 0 0 1001 1044 0
COMMENT     (CStringList) (CStringList) 1 1 1 1 "1001..1044")
COMMENT     #2358=(CFSignal (CObList) "Q142V Misc_Feature_7" 21 0 0 1258 1260 0
COMMENT     (CStringList) (CStringList) 1 1 1 1 "1258..1260")
COMMENT     #2359=(CFSignal (CObList) "Misc_Feature_8" 21 0 0 1276 1281 0
COMMENT     (CStringList) (CStringList) 1 1 1 1 "1276..1281")
COMMENT     #2360=(CFSignal (CObList) "CDS_3" 4 0 0 1282 1533 0 (CStringList)
COMMENT     (CStringList) 1 1 1 1 "1282..1533")
COMMENT     #2361=(CFSignal (CObList) "F198Y Misc_Feature_9" 21 0 0 1426 1428 0
COMMENT     (CStringList) (CStringList) 1 1 1 1 "1426..1428")
COMMENT     #2362=(CFSignal (CObList) "T202C Misc_Feature_10" 21 0 0 1438 1440 0
COMMENT     (CStringList) (CStringList) 1 1 1 1 "1438..1440")
COMMENT     #2363=(CFSignal (CObList) "L217I Misc_Feature_11" 21 0 0 1483 1485 0
COMMENT     (CStringList) (CStringList) 1 1 1 1 "1483..1485")
COMMENT     #2364=(CFSignal (CObList) "Intron_1" 15 0 0 1534 1551 0
            (CStringList)
COMMENT     (CStringList) 1 1 1 1 "1534..1551")
COMMENT     #2365=(CFSignal (CObList) "CDS_4" 4 0 0 1552 1983 0 (CStringList)
COMMENT     (CStringList) 1 1 1 1 "1552..1983")
COMMENT     #2366=(CFSignal (CObList) "Misc_Feature_12" 21 0 0 1738 1746 0
COMMENT     (CStringList) (CStringList) 1 1 1 1 "1738..1746")
COMMENT     #2367=(CFSignal (CObList) "N345S Misc_Feature_13" 21 0 0 1867 1869 0
COMMENT     (CStringList) (CStringList) 1 1 1 1 "1867..1869")
COMMENT     #2368=(CFSignal (CObList) "Misc_Feature_14" 21 0 0 1984 1989 0
COMMENT     (CStringList) (CStringList) 1 1 1 1 "1984..1989")
COMMENT     #2369=(CFSignal (CObList) "CDS_5" 4 0 0 1990 2052 0 (CStringList)
COMMENT     (CStringList) 1 1 1 1 "1990..2052")
COMMENT     #2370=(CFSignal (CObList) "Misc_Feature_17" 21 0 0 2034 2093 0
COMMENT     (CStringList) (CStringList) 1 1 1 1 "2034..2093")
COMMENT     #2371=(CFSignal (CObList) "Misc_Feature_18" 21 0 0 2068 2656 0
COMMENT     (CStringList) (CStringList) 1 1 1 1 "2068..2656")
COMMENT     #2372=(CFSignal (CObList) "Misc_Feature_19" 21 0 0 2068 2093 0
COMMENT     (CStringList) (CStringList) 1 1 1 1 "2068..2093")
COMMENT     #2373=(CFSignal (CObList) "Misc_Feature_20" 21 0 0 2139 2158 0
COMMENT     (CStringList) (CStringList) 1 1 1 1 "2139..2158")
COMMENT     #2374=(CFSignal (CObList) "Misc_Feature_21" 21 0 0 2690 2921 0
COMMENT     (CStringList) (CStringList) 1 1 1 1 "2690..2921")
COMMENT     #2375=(CFSignal (CObList) "Misc_Feature_22" 21 0 1 2950 3116 0
COMMENT     (CStringList) (CStringList) 1 1 1 1 "complement(2950..3116)")
COMMENT     #2376=(CFSignal (CObList) "AmpR Misc_Feature_23" 21 0 0 3775 4632 0
COMMENT     (CStringList) (CStringList) 1 1 1 1 "3775..4632")
COMMENT     #2377=(CFSignal (CObList) "ORF" 21 0 0 748 2055 0 (CStringList)
COMMENT     (CStringList) 1 1 1 1 "748..2055")
COMMENT     #2378=(CFSignal (CObList) "NLS" 21 0 0 751 804 0 (CStringList)
COMMENT     (CStringList) 1 1 1 1 "751..804")
COMMENT     #2379=(CFSignal (CObList) "6 His tag" 21 0 0 811 828 0 (CStringList)
COMMENT     (CStringList) 1 1 1 1 "811..828")
COMMENT     #2380=(CFSignal (CObList) "WPRE" 21 0 0 2058 2658 0 (CStringList)
COMMENT     (CStringList) 1 1 1 1 "2058..2658")
COMMENT     #2381=(CFSignal (CObList) "ITR" 21 0 0 45 184 0 (CStringList)
COMMENT     (CStringList) 1 1 1 1 "45..184")
COMMENT     #2382=(CFSignal (CObList) "ITR" 21 0 0 2988 3128 0 (CStringList)
COMMENT     (CStringList) 1 1 1 1 "2988..3128")
COMMENT     #2383=(CFSignal (CObList) "W391" 62 0 0 2005 2007 0 (CStringList)
COMMENT     (CStringList) 1 1 1 1 "")
COMMENT     #2384=(CFSignal (CObList) "V398" 62 0 0 2026 2028 0 (CStringList)
COMMENT     (CStringList) 1 1 1 1 "")) (CObList) (CObList) (CObList)
COMMENT     (CObList) (CObList) (CObList)
COMMENT     (CTextView 0
COMMENT     #2385=(CGroupPar (CParagraph 0 (0 0) 1 2 0 0 180)
COMMENT     (CObjectList
COMMENT     #2386=(CRefLinePar
COMMENT     (CLinePar (CParagraph 0 (0 0) 0 2 0 1 233)
COMMENT     "#164 pAAV Syn1 CamPARI version W391-V398" 2) 5 "" 0 4)
COMMENT     #2387=(CFolderPar
COMMENT     (CGroupPar (CParagraph 1 (0 0) 1 1 0 0 178)
COMMENT     (CObjectList
COMMENT     #2388=(CLinePar (CParagraph 0 (0 0) 1 2 1 0 180)
COMMENT     "DNA '#164 pAAV Syn1 CamPARI version W391-V398'"
COMMENT     1)
COMMENT     #2389=(CLinePar (CParagraph 0 (0 0) 1 2 1 0 180)
COMMENT     "synthetic circular DNA." 1)
COMMENT     #2390=(CLinePar (CParagraph 0 (0 0) 1 2 1 0 180)
COMMENT     "Currently local object. Original author: UNKNOWN"
COMMENT     1)
COMMENT     #2391=(CLinePar (CParagraph 0 (0 0) 1 2 1 0 180)
COMMENT     "Created: 01/10/17 02:48" 1)
COMMENT     #2392=(CLinePar (CParagraph 0 (0 0) 1 2 1 0 180)
COMMENT     "Last Modified: 01/10/17 02:48" 1)
COMMENT     #2393=(CLinePar (CParagraph 0 (0 0) 1 2 1 0 180)
COMMENT     "length: 5575 bp" 1)
COMMENT     #2394=(CLinePar (CParagraph 0 (0 0) 1 2 1 0 180)
COMMENT     "storage type: Basic" 1)
COMMENT     #2395=(CLinePar (CParagraph 0 (0 0) 1 2 1 0 180)
COMMENT     "form: Circular" 1))) "General Description")
COMMENT     #2396=(CFolderPar
COMMENT     (CGroupPar (CParagraph 2 (0 0) 1 1 0 0 178)
COMMENT     (CObjectList
COMMENT     #2397=(CLinePar (CParagraph 0 (0 0) 1 2 1 0 180)
COMMENT     "Keywords: pAAV_hsyn1_CaMPARI_69; 52" 1)
COMMENT     #2398=(CLinePar (CParagraph 0 (0 0) 1 2 1 0 180)
COMMENT     "Original Source Database: GenBank" 1)
COMMENT     #2399=(CLinePar (CParagraph 0 (0 0) 1 2 1 0 180)
COMMENT     "Division: SYN" 1)
COMMENT     #2400=(CLinePar (CParagraph 0 (0 0) 1 2 1 0 180)
COMMENT     "Modification Date in the Original DB: 28-SEP-2016"
COMMENT     1)
COMMENT     #2401=(CLinePar (CParagraph 0 (0 0) 1 2 1 0 180)
COMMENT     "Original Accession Number(s): ."
COMMENT     1)
COMMENT     #2402=(CLinePar (CParagraph 0 (0 0) 1 2 1 0 180)
COMMENT     "Version in the Original DB: ." 1)
COMMENT     #2403=(CLinePar (CParagraph 0 (0 0) 1 2 1 0 180)
COMMENT     "Sequence Source: synthetic DNA construct." 1)
COMMENT     #2404=(CLinePar (CParagraph 0 (0 0) 1 2 1 0 180)
COMMENT     "Organism(s): synthetic DNA construct(synthetic DNA construct)"
COMMENT     1))) "Standard Fields")
COMMENT     #2405=(CFolderPar
COMMENT     (CGroupPar (CParagraph 3 (0 0) 1 1 0 0 178)
COMMENT     (CObjectList
COMMENT     #2406=(CLinePar (CParagraph 0 (0 0) 1 2 1 0 180)
COMMENT     "REFERENCE 1 (bases 1 to 5575)" 1)
COMMENT     #2407=(CLinePar (CParagraph 0 (0 0) 1 2 1 0 180)
COMMENT     "
  AUTHORS   ." 1)
COMMENT     #2408=(CLinePar (CParagraph 0 (0 0) 1 2 1 0 180)
COMMENT     "
  TITLE     Direct Submission" 1)
COMMENT     #2409=(CLinePar (CParagraph 0 (0 0) 1 2 1 0 180)
COMMENT     "
  JOURNAL   Exported Thursday, Apr 28, 2016 from SnapGene 3.1.2"
COMMENT     1)
COMMENT     #2410=(CLinePar (CParagraph 0 (0 0) 1 2 1 0 180)
COMMENT     " http://www.snapgene.com" 1)))
COMMENT     "References")
COMMENT     #2411=(CRefLinePar
COMMENT     (CLinePar (CParagraph 0 (0 0) 0 2 0 0 233) "Comments" 2)
COMMENT     1 "" 0 0)
COMMENT     #2412=(CFolderPar
COMMENT     (CGroupPar (CParagraph 8 (0 0) 1 2 0 0 178) (CObjectList))
COMMENT     "Annotations")
COMMENT     #2413=(CFolderPar
COMMENT     (CGroupPar (CParagraph 12 (6 0) 1 1 0 0 178)
COMMENT     (CObjectList
COMMENT     #2414=(CFolderPar
COMMENT     (CGroupPar (CParagraph 4 (7 4 0) 1 1 1 0 178)
COMMENT     (CObjectList
COMMENT     #2415=(CFolderPar
COMMENT     (CGroupPar
COMMENT     (CParagraph 748 (3 #2353# 0) 1 2 2 0
COMMENT     327)
COMMENT     (CObjectList
COMMENT     #2416=(CLinePar
COMMENT     (CParagraph 0 (0 0) 1 2 3 0
COMMENT     180) "Start: 748 End: 2055"
COMMENT     1)
COMMENT     #2417=(CLinePar
COMMENT     (CParagraph 0 (0 0) 1 2 3 0
COMMENT     180) "CaMPARI" 1)
COMMENT     #2418=(CLinePar
COMMENT     (CParagraph 0 (0 0) 1 2 3 0
COMMENT     180)
COMMENT     "Original Location Description:"
COMMENT     1)
COMMENT     #2419=(CLinePar
COMMENT     (CParagraph 0 (0 0) 1 2 3 0
COMMENT     180) " 748..2055" 1)
COMMENT     #2420=(CLinePar
COMMENT     (CParagraph 0 (0 0) 1 2 3 0
COMMENT     180) "Qualifiers:" 1)
COMMENT     #2421=(CLinePar
COMMENT     (CParagraph 0 (0 0) 1 2 3 0
COMMENT     180) " /codon_start=1" 1)))
COMMENT     "CDS_1")
COMMENT     #2422=(CFolderPar
COMMENT     (CGroupPar
COMMENT     (CParagraph 835 (3 #2356# 0) 1 2 2 0
COMMENT     327)
COMMENT     (CObjectList
COMMENT     #2423=(CLinePar
COMMENT     (CParagraph 0 (0 0) 1 2 3 0
COMMENT     180) "Start: 835 End: 1275"
COMMENT     1)
COMMENT     #2424=(CLinePar
COMMENT     (CParagraph 0 (0 0) 1 2 3 0
COMMENT     180) "CaM" 1)
COMMENT     #2425=(CLinePar
COMMENT     (CParagraph 0 (0 0) 1 2 3 0
COMMENT     180)
COMMENT     "Original Location Description:"
COMMENT     1)
COMMENT     #2426=(CLinePar
COMMENT     (CParagraph 0 (0 0) 1 2 3 0
COMMENT     180) " 835..1275" 1)))
COMMENT     "CDS_2")
COMMENT     #2427=(CFolderPar
COMMENT     (CGroupPar
COMMENT     (CParagraph 1282 (3 #2360# 0) 1 2 2 0
COMMENT     327)
COMMENT     (CObjectList
COMMENT     #2428=(CLinePar
COMMENT     (CParagraph 0 (0 0) 1 2 3 0
COMMENT     180) "Start: 1282 End: 1533"
COMMENT     1)
COMMENT     #2429=(CLinePar
COMMENT     (CParagraph 0 (0 0) 1 2 3 0
COMMENT     180) "mEos - Cterm" 1)
COMMENT     #2430=(CLinePar
COMMENT     (CParagraph 0 (0 0) 1 2 3 0
COMMENT     180)
COMMENT     "Original Location Description:"
COMMENT     1)
COMMENT     #2431=(CLinePar
COMMENT     (CParagraph 0 (0 0) 1 2 3 0
COMMENT     180) " 1282..1533" 1)))
COMMENT     "CDS_3")
COMMENT     #2432=(CFolderPar
COMMENT     (CGroupPar
COMMENT     (CParagraph 1552 (3 #2365# 0) 1 2 2 0
COMMENT     327)
COMMENT     (CObjectList
COMMENT     #2433=(CLinePar
COMMENT     (CParagraph 0 (0 0) 1 2 3 0
COMMENT     180) "Start: 1552 End: 1983"
COMMENT     1)
COMMENT     #2434=(CLinePar
COMMENT     (CParagraph 0 (0 0) 1 2 3 0
COMMENT     180) "mEos - Nterm" 1)
COMMENT     #2435=(CLinePar
COMMENT     (CParagraph 0 (0 0) 1 2 3 0
COMMENT     180)
COMMENT     "Original Location Description:"
COMMENT     1)
COMMENT     #2436=(CLinePar
COMMENT     (CParagraph 0 (0 0) 1 2 3 0
COMMENT     180) " 1552..1983" 1)))
COMMENT     "CDS_4")
COMMENT     #2437=(CFolderPar
COMMENT     (CGroupPar
COMMENT     (CParagraph 1990 (3 #2369# 0) 1 2 2 0
COMMENT     327)
COMMENT     (CObjectList
COMMENT     #2438=(CLinePar
COMMENT     (CParagraph 0 (0 0) 1 2 3 0
COMMENT     180) "Start: 1990 End: 2052"
COMMENT     1)
COMMENT     #2439=(CLinePar
COMMENT     (CParagraph 0 (0 0) 1 2 3 0
COMMENT     180) "M13" 1)
COMMENT     #2440=(CLinePar
COMMENT     (CParagraph 0 (0 0) 1 2 3 0
COMMENT     180)
COMMENT     "Original Location Description:"
COMMENT     1)
COMMENT     #2441=(CLinePar
COMMENT     (CParagraph 0 (0 0) 1 2 3 0
COMMENT     180) " 1990..2052" 1)))
COMMENT     "CDS_5"))) "CDS (5 total)")
COMMENT     #2442=(CFolderPar
COMMENT     (CGroupPar (CParagraph 15 (7 15 0) 1 1 1 0 178)
COMMENT     (CObjectList
COMMENT     #2443=(CFolderPar
COMMENT     (CGroupPar
COMMENT     (CParagraph 1534 (3 #2364# 0) 1 2 2 0
COMMENT     194)
COMMENT     (CObjectList
COMMENT     #2444=(CLinePar
COMMENT     (CParagraph 0 (0 0) 1 2 3 0
COMMENT     180) "Start: 1534 End: 1551"
COMMENT     1)
COMMENT     #2445=(CLinePar
COMMENT     (CParagraph 0 (0 0) 1 2 3 0
COMMENT     180) "linker" 1)
COMMENT     #2446=(CLinePar
COMMENT     (CParagraph 0 (0 0) 1 2 3 0
COMMENT     180)
COMMENT     "Original Location Description:"
COMMENT     1)
COMMENT     #2447=(CLinePar
COMMENT     (CParagraph 0 (0 0) 1 2 3 0
COMMENT     180) " 1534..1551" 1)))
COMMENT     "Intron_1"))) "Intron (1 total)")
COMMENT     #2448=(CFolderPar
COMMENT     (CGroupPar (CParagraph 21 (7 21 0) 1 1 1 0 178)
COMMENT     (CObjectList
COMMENT     #2449=(CFolderPar
COMMENT     (CGroupPar
COMMENT     (CParagraph 45 (3 #2381# 0) 1 2 2 0
COMMENT     194)
COMMENT     (CObjectList
COMMENT     #2450=(CLinePar
COMMENT     (CParagraph 0 (0 0) 1 2 3 0
COMMENT     180) "Start: 45 End: 184 "
COMMENT     1)
COMMENT     #2451=(CLinePar
COMMENT     (CParagraph 0 (0 0) 1 2 3 0
COMMENT     180)
COMMENT     "Original Location Description:"
COMMENT     1)
COMMENT     #2452=(CLinePar
COMMENT     (CParagraph 0 (0 0) 1 2 3 0
COMMENT     180) " 45..184" 1))) "ITR")
COMMENT     #2453=(CFolderPar
COMMENT     (CGroupPar
COMMENT     (CParagraph 57 (3 #2349# 0) 1 2 2 0
COMMENT     194)
COMMENT     (CObjectList
COMMENT     #2454=(CLinePar
COMMENT     (CParagraph 0 (0 0) 1 2 3 0
COMMENT     180) "Start: 57 End: 223 "
COMMENT     1)
COMMENT     #2455=(CLinePar
COMMENT     (CParagraph 0 (0 0) 1 2 3 0
COMMENT     180) "ITR" 1)
COMMENT     #2456=(CLinePar
COMMENT     (CParagraph 0 (0 0) 1 2 3 0
COMMENT     180)
COMMENT     "Original Location Description:"
COMMENT     1)
COMMENT     #2457=(CLinePar
COMMENT     (CParagraph 0 (0 0) 1 2 3 0
COMMENT     180) " 57..223" 1)))
COMMENT     "Misc_Feature_1")
COMMENT     #2458=(CFolderPar
COMMENT     (CGroupPar
COMMENT     (CParagraph 593 (3 #2351# 0) 1 2 2 0
COMMENT     194)
COMMENT     (CObjectList
COMMENT     #2459=(CLinePar
COMMENT     (CParagraph 0 (0 0) 1 2 3 0
COMMENT     180) "Start: 593 End: 613 "
COMMENT     1)
COMMENT     #2460=(CLinePar
COMMENT     (CParagraph 0 (0 0) 1 2 3 0
COMMENT     180)
COMMENT     "f.hsyn.347_for.03.76 (Primer box 4)"
COMMENT     1)
COMMENT     #2461=(CLinePar
COMMENT     (CParagraph 0 (0 0) 1 2 3 0
COMMENT     180)
COMMENT     "Original Location Description:"
COMMENT     1)
COMMENT     #2462=(CLinePar
COMMENT     (CParagraph 0 (0 0) 1 2 3 0
COMMENT     180) " 593..613" 1)))
COMMENT     "Misc_Feature_2")
COMMENT     #2463=(CFolderPar
COMMENT     (CGroupPar
COMMENT     (CParagraph 712 (3 #2352# 0) 1 2 2 0
COMMENT     194)
COMMENT     (CObjectList
COMMENT     #2464=(CLinePar
COMMENT     (CParagraph 0 (0 0) 1 2 3 0
COMMENT     180) "Start: 712 End: 757 "
COMMENT     1)
COMMENT     #2465=(CLinePar
COMMENT     (CParagraph 0 (0 0) 1 2 3 0
COMMENT     180) "f.syn_end-NES" 1)
COMMENT     #2466=(CLinePar
COMMENT     (CParagraph 0 (0 0) 1 2 3 0
COMMENT     180)
COMMENT     "Original Location Description:"
COMMENT     1)
COMMENT     #2467=(CLinePar
COMMENT     (CParagraph 0 (0 0) 1 2 3 0
COMMENT     180) " 712..757" 1)))
COMMENT     "Misc_Feature_3")
COMMENT     #2468=(CFolderPar
COMMENT     (CGroupPar
COMMENT     (CParagraph 748 (3 #2354# 0) 1 2 2 0
COMMENT     194)
COMMENT     (CObjectList
COMMENT     #2469=(CLinePar
COMMENT     (CParagraph 0 (0 0) 1 2 3 0
COMMENT     180) "Start: 748 End: 804 "
COMMENT     1)
COMMENT     #2470=(CLinePar
COMMENT     (CParagraph 0 (0 0) 1 2 3 0
COMMENT     180) "NES" 1)
COMMENT     #2471=(CLinePar
COMMENT     (CParagraph 0 (0 0) 1 2 3 0
COMMENT     180)
COMMENT     "Original Location Description:"
COMMENT     1)
COMMENT     #2472=(CLinePar
COMMENT     (CParagraph 0 (0 0) 1 2 3 0
COMMENT     180) " 748..804" 1)))
COMMENT     "Misc_Feature_4")
COMMENT     #2473=(CFolderPar
COMMENT     (CGroupPar
COMMENT     (CParagraph 748 (3 #2377# 0) 1 2 2 0
COMMENT     194)
COMMENT     (CObjectList
COMMENT     #2474=(CLinePar
COMMENT     (CParagraph 0 (0 0) 1 2 3 0
COMMENT     180) "Start: 748 End: 2055"
COMMENT     1)
COMMENT     #2475=(CLinePar
COMMENT     (CParagraph 0 (0 0) 1 2 3 0
COMMENT     180)
COMMENT     "Original Location Description:"
COMMENT     1)
COMMENT     #2476=(CLinePar
COMMENT     (CParagraph 0 (0 0) 1 2 3 0
COMMENT     180) " 748..2055" 1)))
COMMENT     "ORF")
COMMENT     #2477=(CFolderPar
COMMENT     (CGroupPar
COMMENT     (CParagraph 751 (3 #2378# 0) 1 2 2 0
COMMENT     194)
COMMENT     (CObjectList
COMMENT     #2478=(CLinePar
COMMENT     (CParagraph 0 (0 0) 1 2 3 0
COMMENT     180) "Start: 751 End: 804 "
COMMENT     1)
COMMENT     #2479=(CLinePar
COMMENT     (CParagraph 0 (0 0) 1 2 3 0
COMMENT     180)
COMMENT     "Original Location Description:"
COMMENT     1)
COMMENT     #2480=(CLinePar
COMMENT     (CParagraph 0 (0 0) 1 2 3 0
COMMENT     180) " 751..804" 1))) "NLS")
COMMENT     #2481=(CFolderPar
COMMENT     (CGroupPar
COMMENT     (CParagraph 811 (3 #2355# 0) 1 2 2 0
COMMENT     194)
COMMENT     (CObjectList
COMMENT     #2482=(CLinePar
COMMENT     (CParagraph 0 (0 0) 1 2 3 0
COMMENT     180) "Start: 811 End: 834 "
COMMENT     1)
COMMENT     #2483=(CLinePar
COMMENT     (CParagraph 0 (0 0) 1 2 3 0
COMMENT     180) "His" 1)
COMMENT     #2484=(CLinePar
COMMENT     (CParagraph 0 (0 0) 1 2 3 0
COMMENT     180)
COMMENT     "Original Location Description:"
COMMENT     1)
COMMENT     #2485=(CLinePar
COMMENT     (CParagraph 0 (0 0) 1 2 3 0
COMMENT     180) " 811..834" 1)))
COMMENT     "Misc_Feature_5")
COMMENT     #2486=(CFolderPar
COMMENT     (CGroupPar
COMMENT     (CParagraph 811 (3 #2379# 0) 1 2 2 0
COMMENT     194)
COMMENT     (CObjectList
COMMENT     #2487=(CLinePar
COMMENT     (CParagraph 0 (0 0) 1 2 3 0
COMMENT     180) "Start: 811 End: 828 "
COMMENT     1)
COMMENT     #2488=(CLinePar
COMMENT     (CParagraph 0 (0 0) 1 2 3 0
COMMENT     180)
COMMENT     "Original Location Description:"
COMMENT     1)
COMMENT     #2489=(CLinePar
COMMENT     (CParagraph 0 (0 0) 1 2 3 0
COMMENT     180) " 811..828" 1)))
COMMENT     "6 His tag")
COMMENT     #2490=(CFolderPar
COMMENT     (CGroupPar
COMMENT     (CParagraph 1001 (3 #2357# 0) 1 2 2 0
COMMENT     194)
COMMENT     (CObjectList
COMMENT     #2491=(CLinePar
COMMENT     (CParagraph 0 (0 0) 1 2 3 0
COMMENT     180) "Start: 1001 End: 1044"
COMMENT     1)
COMMENT     #2492=(CLinePar
COMMENT     (CParagraph 0 (0 0) 1 2 3 0
COMMENT     180)
COMMENT     "s.D64E(N60D).60.54 (LoogerLab)"
COMMENT     1)
COMMENT     #2493=(CLinePar
COMMENT     (CParagraph 0 (0 0) 1 2 3 0
COMMENT     180)
COMMENT     "Original Location Description:"
COMMENT     1)
COMMENT     #2494=(CLinePar
COMMENT     (CParagraph 0 (0 0) 1 2 3 0
COMMENT     180) " 1001..1044" 1)))
COMMENT     "Misc_Feature_6")
COMMENT     #2495=(CFolderPar
COMMENT     (CGroupPar
COMMENT     (CParagraph 1258 (3 #2358# 0) 1 2 2 0
COMMENT     194)
COMMENT     (CObjectList
COMMENT     #2496=(CLinePar
COMMENT     (CParagraph 0 (0 0) 1 2 3 0
COMMENT     180) "Start: 1258 End: 1260"
COMMENT     1)
COMMENT     #2497=(CLinePar
COMMENT     (CParagraph 0 (0 0) 1 2 3 0
COMMENT     180) "Q142V" 1)
COMMENT     #2498=(CLinePar
COMMENT     (CParagraph 0 (0 0) 1 2 3 0
COMMENT     180)
COMMENT     "Original Location Description:"
COMMENT     1)
COMMENT     #2499=(CLinePar
COMMENT     (CParagraph 0 (0 0) 1 2 3 0
COMMENT     180) " 1258..1260" 1)))
COMMENT     "Q142V Misc_Feature_7")
COMMENT     #2500=(CFolderPar
COMMENT     (CGroupPar
COMMENT     (CParagraph 1276 (3 #2359# 0) 1 2 2 0
COMMENT     194)
COMMENT     (CObjectList
COMMENT     #2501=(CLinePar
COMMENT     (CParagraph 0 (0 0) 1 2 3 0
COMMENT     180) "Start: 1276 End: 1281"
COMMENT     1)
COMMENT     #2502=(CLinePar
COMMENT     (CParagraph 0 (0 0) 1 2 3 0
COMMENT     180) "XhoI" 1)
COMMENT     #2503=(CLinePar
COMMENT     (CParagraph 0 (0 0) 1 2 3 0
COMMENT     180)
COMMENT     "Original Location Description:"
COMMENT     1)
COMMENT     #2504=(CLinePar
COMMENT     (CParagraph 0 (0 0) 1 2 3 0
COMMENT     180) " 1276..1281" 1)))
COMMENT     "Misc_Feature_8")
COMMENT     #2505=(CFolderPar
COMMENT     (CGroupPar
COMMENT     (CParagraph 1426 (3 #2361# 0) 1 2 2 0
COMMENT     194)
COMMENT     (CObjectList
COMMENT     #2506=(CLinePar
COMMENT     (CParagraph 0 (0 0) 1 2 3 0
COMMENT     180) "Start: 1426 End: 1428"
COMMENT     1)
COMMENT     #2507=(CLinePar
COMMENT     (CParagraph 0 (0 0) 1 2 3 0
COMMENT     180) "F198Y" 1)
COMMENT     #2508=(CLinePar
COMMENT     (CParagraph 0 (0 0) 1 2 3 0
COMMENT     180)
COMMENT     "Original Location Description:"
COMMENT     1)
COMMENT     #2509=(CLinePar
COMMENT     (CParagraph 0 (0 0) 1 2 3 0
COMMENT     180) " 1426..1428" 1)))
COMMENT     "F198Y Misc_Feature_9")
COMMENT     #2510=(CFolderPar
COMMENT     (CGroupPar
COMMENT     (CParagraph 1438 (3 #2362# 0) 1 2 2 0
COMMENT     194)
COMMENT     (CObjectList
COMMENT     #2511=(CLinePar
COMMENT     (CParagraph 0 (0 0) 1 2 3 0
COMMENT     180) "Start: 1438 End: 1440"
COMMENT     1)
COMMENT     #2512=(CLinePar
COMMENT     (CParagraph 0 (0 0) 1 2 3 0
COMMENT     180) "C202T" 1)
COMMENT     #2513=(CLinePar
COMMENT     (CParagraph 0 (0 0) 1 2 3 0
COMMENT     180)
COMMENT     "Original Location Description:"
COMMENT     1)
COMMENT     #2514=(CLinePar
COMMENT     (CParagraph 0 (0 0) 1 2 3 0
COMMENT     180) " 1438..1440" 1)))
COMMENT     "T202C Misc_Feature_10")
COMMENT     #2515=(CFolderPar
COMMENT     (CGroupPar
COMMENT     (CParagraph 1483 (3 #2363# 0) 1 2 2 0
COMMENT     194)
COMMENT     (CObjectList
COMMENT     #2516=(CLinePar
COMMENT     (CParagraph 0 (0 0) 1 2 3 0
COMMENT     180) "Start: 1483 End: 1485"
COMMENT     1)
COMMENT     #2517=(CLinePar
COMMENT     (CParagraph 0 (0 0) 1 2 3 0
COMMENT     180) "L217I" 1)
COMMENT     #2518=(CLinePar
COMMENT     (CParagraph 0 (0 0) 1 2 3 0
COMMENT     180)
COMMENT     "Original Location Description:"
COMMENT     1)
COMMENT     #2519=(CLinePar
COMMENT     (CParagraph 0 (0 0) 1 2 3 0
COMMENT     180) " 1483..1485" 1)))
COMMENT     "L217I Misc_Feature_11")
COMMENT     #2520=(CFolderPar
COMMENT     (CGroupPar
COMMENT     (CParagraph 1738 (3 #2366# 0) 1 2 2 0
COMMENT     194)
COMMENT     (CObjectList
COMMENT     #2521=(CLinePar
COMMENT     (CParagraph 0 (0 0) 1 2 3 0
COMMENT     180) "Start: 1738 End: 1746"
COMMENT     1)
COMMENT     #2522=(CLinePar
COMMENT     (CParagraph 0 (0 0) 1 2 3 0
COMMENT     180) "Chromophore" 1)
COMMENT     #2523=(CLinePar
COMMENT     (CParagraph 0 (0 0) 1 2 3 0
COMMENT     180)
COMMENT     "Original Location Description:"
COMMENT     1)
COMMENT     #2524=(CLinePar
COMMENT     (CParagraph 0 (0 0) 1 2 3 0
COMMENT     180) " 1738..1746" 1)))
COMMENT     "Misc_Feature_12")
COMMENT     #2525=(CFolderPar
COMMENT     (CGroupPar
COMMENT     (CParagraph 1867 (3 #2367# 0) 1 2 2 0
COMMENT     194)
COMMENT     (CObjectList
COMMENT     #2526=(CLinePar
COMMENT     (CParagraph 0 (0 0) 1 2 3 0
COMMENT     180) "Start: 1867 End: 1869"
COMMENT     1)
COMMENT     #2527=(CLinePar
COMMENT     (CParagraph 0 (0 0) 1 2 3 0
COMMENT     180) "N345S" 1)
COMMENT     #2528=(CLinePar
COMMENT     (CParagraph 0 (0 0) 1 2 3 0
COMMENT     180)
COMMENT     "Original Location Description:"
COMMENT     1)
COMMENT     #2529=(CLinePar
COMMENT     (CParagraph 0 (0 0) 1 2 3 0
COMMENT     180) " 1867..1869" 1)))
COMMENT     "N345S Misc_Feature_13")
COMMENT     #2530=(CFolderPar
COMMENT     (CGroupPar
COMMENT     (CParagraph 1984 (3 #2368# 0) 1 2 2 0
COMMENT     194)
COMMENT     (CObjectList
COMMENT     #2531=(CLinePar
COMMENT     (CParagraph 0 (0 0) 1 2 3 0
COMMENT     180) "Start: 1984 End: 1989"
COMMENT     1)
COMMENT     #2532=(CLinePar
COMMENT     (CParagraph 0 (0 0) 1 2 3 0
COMMENT     180) "MluI" 1)
COMMENT     #2533=(CLinePar
COMMENT     (CParagraph 0 (0 0) 1 2 3 0
COMMENT     180)
COMMENT     "Original Location Description:"
COMMENT     1)
COMMENT     #2534=(CLinePar
COMMENT     (CParagraph 0 (0 0) 1 2 3 0
COMMENT     180) " 1984..1989" 1)))
COMMENT     "Misc_Feature_14")
COMMENT     #2535=(CFolderPar
COMMENT     (CGroupPar
COMMENT     (CParagraph 2034 (3 #2370# 0) 1 2 2 0
COMMENT     194)
COMMENT     (CObjectList
COMMENT     #2536=(CLinePar
COMMENT     (CParagraph 0 (0 0) 1 2 3 0
COMMENT     180) "Start: 2034 End: 2093"
COMMENT     1)
COMMENT     #2537=(CLinePar
COMMENT     (CParagraph 0 (0 0) 1 2 3 0
COMMENT     180) "r.WPRE-M13end" 1)
COMMENT     #2538=(CLinePar
COMMENT     (CParagraph 0 (0 0) 1 2 3 0
COMMENT     180)
COMMENT     "Original Location Description:"
COMMENT     1)
COMMENT     #2539=(CLinePar
COMMENT     (CParagraph 0 (0 0) 1 2 3 0
COMMENT     180) " 2034..2093" 1)))
COMMENT     "Misc_Feature_17")
COMMENT     #2540=(CFolderPar
COMMENT     (CGroupPar
COMMENT     (CParagraph 2058 (3 #2380# 0) 1 2 2 0
COMMENT     194)
COMMENT     (CObjectList
COMMENT     #2541=(CLinePar
COMMENT     (CParagraph 0 (0 0) 1 2 3 0
COMMENT     180) "Start: 2058 End: 2658"
COMMENT     1)
COMMENT     #2542=(CLinePar
COMMENT     (CParagraph 0 (0 0) 1 2 3 0
COMMENT     180)
COMMENT     "Original Location Description:"
COMMENT     1)
COMMENT     #2543=(CLinePar
COMMENT     (CParagraph 0 (0 0) 1 2 3 0
COMMENT     180) " 2058..2658" 1)))
COMMENT     "WPRE")
COMMENT     #2544=(CFolderPar
COMMENT     (CGroupPar
COMMENT     (CParagraph 2068 (3 #2371# 0) 1 2 2 0
COMMENT     194)
COMMENT     (CObjectList
COMMENT     #2545=(CLinePar
COMMENT     (CParagraph 0 (0 0) 1 2 3 0
COMMENT     180) "Start: 2068 End: 2656"
COMMENT     1)
COMMENT     #2546=(CLinePar
COMMENT     (CParagraph 0 (0 0) 1 2 3 0
COMMENT     180) "WPRE" 1)
COMMENT     #2547=(CLinePar
COMMENT     (CParagraph 0 (0 0) 1 2 3 0
COMMENT     180)
COMMENT     "Original Location Description:"
COMMENT     1)
COMMENT     #2548=(CLinePar
COMMENT     (CParagraph 0 (0 0) 1 2 3 0
COMMENT     180) " 2068..2656" 1)))
COMMENT     "Misc_Feature_18")
COMMENT     #2549=(CFolderPar
COMMENT     (CGroupPar
COMMENT     (CParagraph 2068 (3 #2372# 0) 1 2 2 0
COMMENT     194)
COMMENT     (CObjectList
COMMENT     #2550=(CLinePar
COMMENT     (CParagraph 0 (0 0) 1 2 3 0
COMMENT     180) "Start: 2068 End: 2093"
COMMENT     1)
COMMENT     #2551=(CLinePar
COMMENT     (CParagraph 0 (0 0) 1 2 3 0
COMMENT     180)
COMMENT     "Useful overlap for assembly"
COMMENT     1)
COMMENT     #2552=(CLinePar
COMMENT     (CParagraph 0 (0 0) 1 2 3 0
COMMENT     180)
COMMENT     "Original Location Description:"
COMMENT     1)
COMMENT     #2553=(CLinePar
COMMENT     (CParagraph 0 (0 0) 1 2 3 0
COMMENT     180) " 2068..2093" 1)))
COMMENT     "Misc_Feature_19")
COMMENT     #2554=(CFolderPar
COMMENT     (CGroupPar
COMMENT     (CParagraph 2139 (3 #2373# 0) 1 2 2 0
COMMENT     194)
COMMENT     (CObjectList
COMMENT     #2555=(CLinePar
COMMENT     (CParagraph 0 (0 0) 1 2 3 0
COMMENT     180) "Start: 2139 End: 2158"
COMMENT     1)
COMMENT     #2556=(CLinePar
COMMENT     (CParagraph 0 (0 0) 1 2 3 0
COMMENT     180)
COMMENT     "r.WPRE seq rev.03.15 (Primer box 1)"
COMMENT     1)
COMMENT     #2557=(CLinePar
COMMENT     (CParagraph 0 (0 0) 1 2 3 0
COMMENT     180)
COMMENT     "Original Location Description:"
COMMENT     1)
COMMENT     #2558=(CLinePar
COMMENT     (CParagraph 0 (0 0) 1 2 3 0
COMMENT     180) " 2139..2158" 1)))
COMMENT     "Misc_Feature_20")
COMMENT     #2559=(CFolderPar
COMMENT     (CGroupPar
COMMENT     (CParagraph 2690 (3 #2374# 0) 1 2 2 0
COMMENT     194)
COMMENT     (CObjectList
COMMENT     #2560=(CLinePar
COMMENT     (CParagraph 0 (0 0) 1 2 3 0
COMMENT     180) "Start: 2690 End: 2921"
COMMENT     1)
COMMENT     #2561=(CLinePar
COMMENT     (CParagraph 0 (0 0) 1 2 3 0
COMMENT     180)
COMMENT     "SV40 polyadenylation signal"
COMMENT     1)
COMMENT     #2562=(CLinePar
COMMENT     (CParagraph 0 (0 0) 1 2 3 0
COMMENT     180)
COMMENT     "Original Location Description:"
COMMENT     1)
COMMENT     #2563=(CLinePar
COMMENT     (CParagraph 0 (0 0) 1 2 3 0
COMMENT     180) " 2690..2921" 1)))
COMMENT     "Misc_Feature_21")
COMMENT     #2564=(CFolderPar
COMMENT     (CGroupPar
COMMENT     (CParagraph 2950 (3 #2375# 0) 1 2 2 0
COMMENT     194)
COMMENT     (CObjectList
COMMENT     #2565=(CLinePar
COMMENT     (CParagraph 0 (0 0) 1 2 3 0
COMMENT     180)
COMMENT     "Start: 2950 End: 3116 (Complementary)"
COMMENT     1)
COMMENT     #2566=(CLinePar
COMMENT     (CParagraph 0 (0 0) 1 2 3 0
COMMENT     180) "ITR" 1)
COMMENT     #2567=(CLinePar
COMMENT     (CParagraph 0 (0 0) 1 2 3 0
COMMENT     180)
COMMENT     "Original Location Description:"
COMMENT     1)
COMMENT     #2568=(CLinePar
COMMENT     (CParagraph 0 (0 0) 1 2 3 0
COMMENT     180)
COMMENT     " complement(2950..3116)" 1)))
COMMENT     "Misc_Feature_22")
COMMENT     #2569=(CFolderPar
COMMENT     (CGroupPar
COMMENT     (CParagraph 2988 (3 #2382# 0) 1 2 2 0
COMMENT     194)
COMMENT     (CObjectList
COMMENT     #2570=(CLinePar
COMMENT     (CParagraph 0 (0 0) 1 2 3 0
COMMENT     180) "Start: 2988 End: 3128"
COMMENT     1)
COMMENT     #2571=(CLinePar
COMMENT     (CParagraph 0 (0 0) 1 2 3 0
COMMENT     180)
COMMENT     "Original Location Description:"
COMMENT     1)
COMMENT     #2572=(CLinePar
COMMENT     (CParagraph 0 (0 0) 1 2 3 0
COMMENT     180) " 2988..3128" 1)))
COMMENT     "ITR")
COMMENT     #2573=(CFolderPar
COMMENT     (CGroupPar
COMMENT     (CParagraph 3775 (3 #2376# 0) 1 2 2 0
COMMENT     194)
COMMENT     (CObjectList
COMMENT     #2574=(CLinePar
COMMENT     (CParagraph 0 (0 0) 1 2 3 0
COMMENT     180) "Start: 3775 End: 4632"
COMMENT     1)
COMMENT     #2575=(CLinePar
COMMENT     (CParagraph 0 (0 0) 1 2 3 0
COMMENT     180) "Amp" 1)
COMMENT     #2576=(CLinePar
COMMENT     (CParagraph 0 (0 0) 1 2 3 0
COMMENT     180)
COMMENT     "Original Location Description:"
COMMENT     1)
COMMENT     #2577=(CLinePar
COMMENT     (CParagraph 0 (0 0) 1 2 3 0
COMMENT     180) " 3775..4632" 1)))
COMMENT     "AmpR Misc_Feature_23")))
COMMENT     "Misc. Feature (27 total)")
COMMENT     #2578=(CFolderPar
COMMENT     (CGroupPar (CParagraph 30 (7 30 0) 1 1 1 0 178)
COMMENT     (CObjectList
COMMENT     #2579=(CFolderPar
COMMENT     (CGroupPar
COMMENT     (CParagraph 246 (3 #2350# 0) 1 2 2 0
COMMENT     194)
COMMENT     (CObjectList
COMMENT     #2580=(CLinePar
COMMENT     (CParagraph 0 (0 0) 1 2 3 0
COMMENT     180) "Start: 246 End: 717 "
COMMENT     1)
COMMENT     #2581=(CLinePar
COMMENT     (CParagraph 0 (0 0) 1 2 3 0
COMMENT     180) "synapsin promoter" 1)
COMMENT     #2582=(CLinePar
COMMENT     (CParagraph 0 (0 0) 1 2 3 0
COMMENT     180)
COMMENT     "Original Location Description:"
COMMENT     1)
COMMENT     #2583=(CLinePar
COMMENT     (CParagraph 0 (0 0) 1 2 3 0
COMMENT     180) " 246..717" 1)))
COMMENT     "Promoter_P_1")))
COMMENT     "Promoter Prokaryotic (1 total)")
COMMENT     #2584=(CFolderPar
COMMENT     (CGroupPar (CParagraph 62 (7 62 0) 1 1 1 0 178)
COMMENT     (CObjectList
COMMENT     #2585=(CFolderPar
COMMENT     (CGroupPar
COMMENT     (CParagraph 2005 (3 #2383# 0) 1 2 2 0
COMMENT     194)
COMMENT     (CObjectList
COMMENT     #2586=(CLinePar
COMMENT     (CParagraph 0 (0 0) 1 2 3 0
COMMENT     180) "Start: 2005 End: 2007"
COMMENT     1))) "W391")
COMMENT     #2587=(CFolderPar
COMMENT     (CGroupPar
COMMENT     (CParagraph 2026 (3 #2384# 0) 1 2 2 0
COMMENT     194)
COMMENT     (CObjectList
COMMENT     #2588=(CLinePar
COMMENT     (CParagraph 0 (0 0) 1 2 3 0
COMMENT     180) "Start: 2026 End: 2028"
COMMENT     1))) "V398")))
COMMENT     "Mutation (2 total)"))) "Feature Map")
COMMENT     #2589=(CFolderPar
COMMENT     (CGroupPar (CParagraph 12 (6 0) 1 1 0 0 178)
COMMENT     (CObjectList
COMMENT     #2590=(CFolderPar
COMMENT     (CGroupPar (CParagraph 98 (0 0) 1 1 1 0 178)
COMMENT     (CObjectList
COMMENT     #2591=(CFolderPar
COMMENT     (CGroupPar
COMMENT     (CParagraph 1 (0 0) 1 2 2 0 178)
COMMENT     (CObjectList
COMMENT     #2592=(CLinePar
COMMENT     (CParagraph 0 (0 0) 1 2 3 0
COMMENT     180) "Start: 1 End: 5575"
COMMENT     1)
COMMENT     #2593=(CLinePar
COMMENT     (CParagraph 0 (0 0) 1 2 3 0
COMMENT     180)
COMMENT     "Original Location Description:"
COMMENT     1)
COMMENT     #2594=(CLinePar
COMMENT     (CParagraph 0 (0 0) 1 2 3 0
COMMENT     180) " 1..5575" 1)
COMMENT     #2595=(CLinePar
COMMENT     (CParagraph 0 (0 0) 1 2 3 0
COMMENT     180) "Qualifiers:" 1)
COMMENT     #2596=(CLinePar
COMMENT     (CParagraph 0 (0 0) 1 2 3 0
COMMENT     180)
COMMENT     " /organism=\"synthetic DNA construct\""
COMMENT     1)
COMMENT     #2597=(CLinePar
COMMENT     (CParagraph 0 (0 0) 1 2 3 0
COMMENT     180)
COMMENT     " /mol_type=\"other DNA\"" 1)))
COMMENT     "Source_1"))) "Source (1 total)")))
COMMENT     "Imported Features Not Shown on Map")
COMMENT     #2598=(CFolderPar
COMMENT     (CGroupPar (CParagraph 13 (0 0) 1 1 0 0 178)
COMMENT     (CObjectList
COMMENT     #2599=(CRSFolderPar
COMMENT     (CFolderPar
COMMENT     (CGroupPar
COMMENT     (CParagraph 346788024 (8 0) 1 1 1 0 178)
COMMENT     (CObjectList)) "Acc65I: 2 sites") 1 5 "GGTACC"
COMMENT     "CCATGG")
COMMENT     #2600=(CRSFolderPar
COMMENT     (CFolderPar
COMMENT     (CGroupPar
COMMENT     (CParagraph 346787992 (8 0) 1 1 1 0 178)
COMMENT     (CObjectList
COMMENT     #2601=(CGroupPar
COMMENT     (CParagraph 0 (10 #2313# 0) 1 2 2 0
COMMENT     180)
COMMENT     (CObjectList
COMMENT     #2602=(CLinePar
COMMENT     (CParagraph 0 (1 #2313# 1) 1 2
COMMENT     2 0 191) " N1: 660 " 1)))))
COMMENT     "AfeI: 1 site") 3 3 "AGCGCT" "TCGCGA")
COMMENT     #2603=(CRSFolderPar
COMMENT     (CFolderPar
COMMENT     (CGroupPar
COMMENT     (CParagraph 346800184 (8 0) 1 1 1 0 178)
COMMENT     (CObjectList
COMMENT     #2604=(CGroupPar
COMMENT     (CParagraph 0 (10 #2347# 0) 1 2 2 0
COMMENT     180)
COMMENT     (CObjectList
COMMENT     #2605=(CLinePar
COMMENT     (CParagraph 0 (1 #2347# 1) 1 2
COMMENT     2 0 191) " N1: 770 " 1)))))
COMMENT     "AflII: 1 site") 1 5 "CTTAAG" "GAATTC")
COMMENT     #2606=(CRSFolderPar
COMMENT     (CFolderPar
COMMENT     (CGroupPar
COMMENT     (CParagraph 346787960 (8 0) 1 1 1 0 178)
COMMENT     (CObjectList)) "AgeI: 0 sites") 1 5 "ACCGGT"
COMMENT     "TGGCCA")
COMMENT     #2607=(CRSFolderPar
COMMENT     (CFolderPar
COMMENT     (CGroupPar
COMMENT     (CParagraph 346787928 (8 0) 1 1 1 0 178)
COMMENT     (CObjectList
COMMENT     #2608=(CGroupPar
COMMENT     (CParagraph 0 (10 #2315# 0) 1 2 2 0
COMMENT     180)
COMMENT     (CObjectList
COMMENT     #2609=(CLinePar
COMMENT     (CParagraph 0 (1 #2315# 1) 1 2
COMMENT     2 0 191) " N1: 258 " 1)))))
COMMENT     "ApaI: 1 site") 5 1 "GGGCCC" "CCCGGG")
COMMENT     #2610=(CRSFolderPar
COMMENT     (CFolderPar
COMMENT     (CGroupPar
COMMENT     (CParagraph 346787896 (8 0) 1 1 1 0 178)
COMMENT     (CObjectList)) "AscI: 0 sites") 2 6 "GGCGCGCC"
COMMENT     "CCGCGCGG")
COMMENT     #2611=(CRSFolderPar
COMMENT     (CFolderPar
COMMENT     (CGroupPar
COMMENT     (CParagraph 346787864 (8 0) 1 1 1 0 178)
COMMENT     (CObjectList)) "BamHI: 3 sites") 1 5 "GGATCC"
COMMENT     "CCTAGG")
COMMENT     #2612=(CRSFolderPar
COMMENT     (CFolderPar
COMMENT     (CGroupPar
COMMENT     (CParagraph 346787832 (8 0) 1 1 1 0 178)
COMMENT     (CObjectList)) "BclI: 2 sites") 1 5 "TGATCA"
COMMENT     "ACTAGT")
COMMENT     #2613=(CRSFolderPar
COMMENT     (CFolderPar
COMMENT     (CGroupPar
COMMENT     (CParagraph 346787800 (8 0) 1 1 1 0 178)
COMMENT     (CObjectList)) "BglI: 4 sites") 7 4
COMMENT     "GCCNNNNNGGC" "CGGNNNNNCCG")
COMMENT     #2614=(CRSFolderPar
COMMENT     (CFolderPar
COMMENT     (CGroupPar
COMMENT     (CParagraph 346787768 (8 0) 1 1 1 0 178)
COMMENT     (CObjectList)) "BglII: 2 sites") 1 5 "AGATCT"
COMMENT     "TCTAGA")
COMMENT     #2615=(CRSFolderPar
COMMENT     (CFolderPar
COMMENT     (CGroupPar
COMMENT     (CParagraph 346787736 (8 0) 1 1 1 0 178)
COMMENT     (CObjectList)) "BoxI: 0 sites") 5 5
COMMENT     "GACNNNNGTC" "CTGNNNNCAG")
COMMENT     #2616=(CRSFolderPar
COMMENT     (CFolderPar
COMMENT     (CGroupPar
COMMENT     (CParagraph 346788184 (8 0) 1 1 1 0 178)
COMMENT     (CObjectList)) "BshTI: 0 sites") 1 5 "ACCGGT"
COMMENT     "TGGCCA")
COMMENT     #2617=(CRSFolderPar
COMMENT     (CFolderPar
COMMENT     (CGroupPar
COMMENT     (CParagraph 346893544 (8 0) 1 1 1 0 178)
COMMENT     (CObjectList)) "Bsp1407I: 0 sites") 1 5
COMMENT     "TGTACA" "ACATGT")
COMMENT     #2618=(CRSFolderPar
COMMENT     (CFolderPar
COMMENT     (CGroupPar
COMMENT     (CParagraph 346800216 (8 0) 1 1 1 0 178)
COMMENT     (CObjectList
COMMENT     #2619=(CGroupPar
COMMENT     (CParagraph 0 (10 #2348# 0) 1 2 2 0
COMMENT     180)
COMMENT     (CObjectList
COMMENT     #2620=(CLinePar
COMMENT     (CParagraph 0 (1 #2348# 1) 1 2
COMMENT     2 0 191) " N1: 770 " 1)))))
COMMENT     "BspTI: 1 site") 1 5 "CTTAAG" "GAATTC")
COMMENT     #2621=(CRSFolderPar
COMMENT     (CFolderPar
COMMENT     (CGroupPar
COMMENT     (CParagraph 346893584 (8 0) 1 1 1 0 178)
COMMENT     (CObjectList)) "Bsu15I: 4 sites") 2 4 "ATCGAT"
COMMENT     "TAGCTA")
COMMENT     #2622=(CRSFolderPar
COMMENT     (CFolderPar
COMMENT     (CGroupPar
COMMENT     (CParagraph 346788152 (8 0) 1 1 1 0 178)
COMMENT     (CObjectList)) "Cfr9I: 5 sites") 1 5 "CCCGGG"
COMMENT     "GGGCCC")
COMMENT     #2623=(CRSFolderPar
COMMENT     (CFolderPar
COMMENT     (CGroupPar
COMMENT     (CParagraph 346788120 (8 0) 1 1 1 0 178)
COMMENT     (CObjectList)) "ClaI: 4 sites") 2 4 "ATCGAT"
COMMENT     "TAGCTA")
COMMENT     #2624=(CRSFolderPar
COMMENT     (CFolderPar
COMMENT     (CGroupPar
COMMENT     (CParagraph 346788088 (8 0) 1 1 1 0 178)
COMMENT     (CObjectList)) "Eco147I: 0 sites") 3 3
COMMENT     "AGGCCT" "TCCGGA")
COMMENT     #2625=(CRSFolderPar
COMMENT     (CFolderPar
COMMENT     (CGroupPar
COMMENT     (CParagraph 346788056 (8 0) 1 1 1 0 178)
COMMENT     (CObjectList
COMMENT     #2626=(CGroupPar
COMMENT     (CParagraph 0 (10 #2328# 0) 1 2 2 0
COMMENT     180)
COMMENT     (CObjectList
COMMENT     #2627=(CLinePar
COMMENT     (CParagraph 0 (1 #2328# 1) 1 2
COMMENT     2 0 191) " N1: 1720 " 1)))))
COMMENT     "Eco32I: 1 site") 3 3 "GATATC" "CTATAG")
COMMENT     #2628=(CRSFolderPar
COMMENT     (CFolderPar
COMMENT     (CGroupPar
COMMENT     (CParagraph 346799608 (8 0) 1 1 1 0 178)
COMMENT     (CObjectList
COMMENT     #2629=(CGroupPar
COMMENT     (CParagraph 0 (10 #2329# 0) 1 2 2 0
COMMENT     180)
COMMENT     (CObjectList
COMMENT     #2630=(CLinePar
COMMENT     (CParagraph 0 (1 #2329# 1) 1 2
COMMENT     2 0 191) " N1: 718 " 1)))))
COMMENT     "EcoRI: 1 site") 1 5 "GAATTC" "CTTAAG")
COMMENT     #2631=(CRSFolderPar
COMMENT     (CFolderPar
COMMENT     (CGroupPar
COMMENT     (CParagraph 346799640 (8 0) 1 1 1 0 178)
COMMENT     (CObjectList
COMMENT     #2632=(CGroupPar
COMMENT     (CParagraph 0 (10 #2330# 0) 1 2 2 0
COMMENT     180)
COMMENT     (CObjectList
COMMENT     #2633=(CLinePar
COMMENT     (CParagraph 0 (1 #2330# 1) 1 2
COMMENT     2 0 191) " N1: 2057 " 1)))))
COMMENT     "HindIII: 1 site") 1 5 "AAGCTT" "TTCGAA")
COMMENT     #2634=(CRSFolderPar
COMMENT     (CFolderPar
COMMENT     (CGroupPar
COMMENT     (CParagraph 346799672 (8 0) 1 1 1 0 178)
COMMENT     (CObjectList)) "KpnI: 2 sites") 5 1 "GGTACC"
COMMENT     "CCATGG")
COMMENT     #2635=(CRSFolderPar
COMMENT     (CFolderPar
COMMENT     (CGroupPar
COMMENT     (CParagraph 346799704 (8 0) 1 1 1 0 178)
COMMENT     (CObjectList
COMMENT     #2636=(CGroupPar
COMMENT     (CParagraph 0 (10 #2332# 0) 1 2 2 0
COMMENT     180)
COMMENT     (CObjectList
COMMENT     #2637=(CLinePar
COMMENT     (CParagraph 0 (1 #2332# 1) 1 2
COMMENT     2 0 191) " N1: 1985 " 1)))))
COMMENT     "MluI: 1 site") 1 5 "ACGCGT" "TGCGCA")
COMMENT     #2638=(CRSFolderPar
COMMENT     (CFolderPar
COMMENT     (CGroupPar
COMMENT     (CParagraph 346799736 (8 0) 1 1 1 0 178)
COMMENT     (CObjectList)) "NcoI: 3 sites") 1 5 "CCATGG"
COMMENT     "GGTACC")
COMMENT     #2639=(CRSFolderPar
COMMENT     (CFolderPar
COMMENT     (CGroupPar
COMMENT     (CParagraph 346799768 (8 0) 1 1 1 0 178)
COMMENT     (CObjectList
COMMENT     #2640=(CGroupPar
COMMENT     (CParagraph 0 (10 #2334# 0) 1 2 2 0
COMMENT     180)
COMMENT     (CObjectList
COMMENT     #2641=(CLinePar
COMMENT     (CParagraph 0 (1 #2334# 1) 1 2
COMMENT     2 0 191) " N1: 1329 " 1)))))
COMMENT     "NdeI: 1 site") 2 4 "CATATG" "GTATAC")
COMMENT     #2642=(CRSFolderPar
COMMENT     (CFolderPar
COMMENT     (CGroupPar
COMMENT     (CParagraph 346799800 (8 0) 1 1 1 0 178)
COMMENT     (CObjectList
COMMENT     #2643=(CGroupPar
COMMENT     (CParagraph 0 (10 #2335# 0) 1 2 2 0
COMMENT     180)
COMMENT     (CObjectList
COMMENT     #2644=(CLinePar
COMMENT     (CParagraph 0 (1 #2335# 1) 1 2
COMMENT     2 0 191) " N1: 729 " 1)))))
COMMENT     "NheI: 1 site") 1 5 "GCTAGC" "CGATCG")
COMMENT     #2645=(CRSFolderPar
COMMENT     (CFolderPar
COMMENT     (CGroupPar
COMMENT     (CParagraph 346799832 (8 0) 1 1 1 0 178)
COMMENT     (CObjectList
COMMENT     #2646=(CGroupPar
COMMENT     (CParagraph 0 (10 #2336# 0) 1 2 2 0
COMMENT     180)
COMMENT     (CObjectList
COMMENT     #2647=(CLinePar
COMMENT     (CParagraph 0 (1 #2336# 1) 1 2
COMMENT     2 0 191) " N1: 2684 " 1)))))
COMMENT     "NotI: 1 site") 2 6 "GCGGCCGC" "CGCCGGCG")
COMMENT     #2648=(CRSFolderPar
COMMENT     (CFolderPar
COMMENT     (CGroupPar
COMMENT     (CParagraph 346799864 (8 0) 1 1 1 0 178)
COMMENT     (CObjectList)) "PasI: 0 sites") 2 5 "CCCWGGG"
COMMENT     "GGGWCCC")
COMMENT     #2649=(CRSFolderPar
COMMENT     (CFolderPar
COMMENT     (CGroupPar
COMMENT     (CParagraph 346799896 (8 0) 1 1 1 0 178)
COMMENT     (CObjectList)) "PstI: 3 sites") 5 1 "CTGCAG"
COMMENT     "GACGTC")
COMMENT     #2650=(CRSFolderPar
COMMENT     (CFolderPar
COMMENT     (CGroupPar
COMMENT     (CParagraph 346799928 (8 0) 1 1 1 0 178)
COMMENT     (CObjectList
COMMENT     #2651=(CGroupPar
COMMENT     (CParagraph 0 (10 #2339# 0) 1 2 2 0
COMMENT     180)
COMMENT     (CObjectList
COMMENT     #2652=(CLinePar
COMMENT     (CParagraph 0 (1 #2339# 1) 1 2
COMMENT     2 0 191) " N1: 2051 " 1)))))
COMMENT     "SacI: 1 site") 5 1 "GAGCTC" "CTCGAG")
COMMENT     #2653=(CRSFolderPar
COMMENT     (CFolderPar
COMMENT     (CGroupPar
COMMENT     (CParagraph 346799960 (8 0) 1 1 1 0 178)
COMMENT     (CObjectList
COMMENT     #2654=(CGroupPar
COMMENT     (CParagraph 0 (10 #2340# 0) 1 2 2 0
COMMENT     180)
COMMENT     (CObjectList
COMMENT     #2655=(CLinePar
COMMENT     (CParagraph 0 (1 #2340# 1) 1 2
COMMENT     2 0 191) " N1: 2667 " 1)))))
COMMENT     "SalI: 1 site") 1 5 "GTCGAC" "CAGCTG")
COMMENT     #2656=(CRSFolderPar
COMMENT     (CFolderPar
COMMENT     (CGroupPar
COMMENT     (CParagraph 346799992 (8 0) 1 1 1 0 178)
COMMENT     (CObjectList)) "SanDI: 0 sites") 2 5 "GGGWCCC"
COMMENT     "CCCWGGG")
COMMENT     #2657=(CRSFolderPar
COMMENT     (CFolderPar
COMMENT     (CGroupPar
COMMENT     (CParagraph 346800024 (8 0) 1 1 1 0 178)
COMMENT     (CObjectList)) "SgsI: 0 sites") 2 6 "GGCGCGCC"
COMMENT     "CCGCGCGG")
COMMENT     #2658=(CRSFolderPar
COMMENT     (CFolderPar
COMMENT     (CGroupPar
COMMENT     (CParagraph 346800056 (8 0) 1 1 1 0 178)
COMMENT     (CObjectList)) "SmaI: 5 sites") 3 3 "CCCGGG"
COMMENT     "GGGCCC")
COMMENT     #2659=(CRSFolderPar
COMMENT     (CFolderPar
COMMENT     (CGroupPar
COMMENT     (CParagraph 346800088 (8 0) 1 1 1 0 178)
COMMENT     (CObjectList)) "SphI: 0 sites") 5 1 "GCATGC"
COMMENT     "CGTACG")
COMMENT     #2660=(CRSFolderPar
COMMENT     (CFolderPar
COMMENT     (CGroupPar
COMMENT     (CParagraph 346800120 (8 0) 1 1 1 0 178)
COMMENT     (CObjectList)) "XbaI: 0 sites") 1 5 "TCTAGA"
COMMENT     "AGATCT")
COMMENT     #2661=(CRSFolderPar
COMMENT     (CFolderPar
COMMENT     (CGroupPar
COMMENT     (CParagraph 346800152 (8 0) 1 1 1 0 178)
COMMENT     (CObjectList
COMMENT     #2662=(CGroupPar
COMMENT     (CParagraph 0 (10 #2346# 0) 1 2 2 0
COMMENT     180)
COMMENT     (CObjectList
COMMENT     #2663=(CLinePar
COMMENT     (CParagraph 0 (1 #2346# 1) 1 2
COMMENT     2 0 191) " N1: 1277 " 1)))))
COMMENT     "XhoI: 1 site") 1 5 "CTCGAG" "GAGCTC")))
COMMENT     "Restriction/Methylation Map: (no more than 1 site)"))))
COMMENT     (CGraphView
COMMENT     (CWStyleSheet
COMMENT     (CObjectList
COMMENT     #2664=(CWidgetStyle "RSite Label" 1 (LOGPEN 0 0 13408563) 1 0 1
COMMENT     (LOGFONT 0 0 0 0 400 0 0 0 0 3 2 1 18 "Georgia") 0.555556 0 1 5
COMMENT     "@N (@S)" 0)
COMMENT     #2665=(CWidgetStyle "Signal Label" 1 (LOGPEN 0 0 0) 1 0 1
COMMENT     (LOGFONT 0 0 0 0 700 0 0 0 0 3 2 1 34 "Arial") 0.666667 0 1 1
COMMENT     "@N" 0)
COMMENT     #2666=(CWidgetStyle "Molecule Label 2" 0 0 1
COMMENT     (LOGFONT 0 0 0 0 400 0 0 0 0 3 2 1 18 "Georgia") 0.555556 0 1
COMMENT     16 "@L bp" 0)
COMMENT     #2667=(CWidgetStyle "Molecule Label 1" 0 0 1
COMMENT     (LOGFONT 0 0 0 0 400 0 0 0 0 3 2 1 34 "Verdana") 0.833333 0 1 1
COMMENT     "@N" 0)
COMMENT     #2668=(CWidgetStyle "Shape 3" 1 (LOGPEN 0 0 3355545) 1 1
COMMENT     (LOGBRUSH 0 6724095 0) 0 0 1 (LOGSHAPE 9 1 0.8 1.8 0))
COMMENT     #2669=(CWidgetStyle "Shape 1" 1 (LOGPEN 0 0 6723840) 1 1
COMMENT     (LOGBRUSH 0 10079334 0) 0 0 1 (LOGSHAPE 9 1 0.8 1.8 0))
COMMENT     #2670=(CWidgetStyle "Axis" 1 (LOGPEN 0 0 10079436) 2 1
COMMENT     (LOGBRUSH 0 13434879 0) 0 0 1 (LOGSHAPE 10 1 0 0 0))
COMMENT     #2671=(CWidgetStyle "Line 2" 1 (LOGPEN 0 0 6723840) 8 0 0 0 1
COMMENT     (LOGSHAPE 1 1.9 0 0 0))
COMMENT     #2672=(CWidgetStyle "RSite" 1 (LOGPEN 0 0 10053171) 8 0 0 0 1
COMMENT     (LOGSHAPE 1 1.9 0 0 0))
COMMENT     #2673=(CWidgetStyle "Short Signal" 1 (LOGPEN 0 0 13395507) 10 0 0 0
            1
COMMENT     (LOGSHAPE 1 1.9 0 0 0))
COMMENT     #2674=(CWidgetStyle "Uniq RSite Label" 1 (LOGPEN 0 0 153) 1 0 1
COMMENT     (LOGFONT 0 0 0 0 400 0 0 0 0 3 2 1 18 "Georgia") 0.555556 128 1
COMMENT     5 "@N (@S)" 0)
COMMENT     #2675=(CWidgetStyle "Vanilla" 1 (LOGPEN 0 0 0) 1 1
COMMENT     (LOGBRUSH 0 16777215 0) 1
COMMENT     (LOGFONT 0 0 0 0 400 0 0 0 0 7 48 2 18 "Times New Roman") 0.8 0
COMMENT     1 2 "?" 0)
COMMENT     #2676=(CWidgetStyle "Mark 1" 0 0 1
COMMENT     (LOGFONT 0 0 0 0 400 0 0 0 2 7 48 2 2 "Windings") 0.7 0 1 2 "?"
COMMENT     0)
COMMENT     #2677=(CWidgetStyle "Motif Label" 1 (LOGPEN 0 0 16744512) 1 0 1
COMMENT     (LOGFONT 0 0 0 0 400 0 0 0 0 3 2 1 34 "Arial") 0.611111 8388608
COMMENT     1 65535 "@N (@H)" 0)
COMMENT     #2678=(CWidgetStyle "Fragment Label 2" 1 (LOGPEN 0 0 0) 1 0 1
COMMENT     (LOGFONT 0 0 0 0 400 0 0 0 0 3 2 1 49 "Courier New") 1.05 0 1
COMMENT     48 "@F bp (molecule @L bp)" 0)
COMMENT     #2679=(CWidgetStyle "Fragment Label 1" 1 (LOGPEN 0 0 0) 1 0 1
COMMENT     (LOGFONT 0 0 0 0 400 0 0 0 0 3 2 1 34 "Arial") 0.91 0 1 1
COMMENT     "Fragment of @N" 0)
COMMENT     #2680=(CWidgetStyle "Shape 4" 1 (LOGPEN 0 0 0) 1 1
COMMENT     (LOGBRUSH 2 8388608 5) 0 0 0)
COMMENT     #2681=(CWidgetStyle "Shape 2" 1 (LOGPEN 0 0 0) 1 1 (LOGBRUSH 0 128
            0)
COMMENT     0 0 0)
COMMENT     #2682=(CWidgetStyle "Shape 0" 1 (LOGPEN 0 0 0) 1 1 (LOGBRUSH 0 0 0)
            0
COMMENT     0 0)
COMMENT     #2683=(CWidgetStyle "ORF" 1 (LOGPEN 0 0 16384) 8 0 0 0 1
COMMENT     (LOGSHAPE 7 0.2 3.41182 2.86186 0.609808))
COMMENT     #2684=(CWidgetStyle "Line 4" 1 (LOGPEN 0 0 32768) 8 0 0 0 0)
COMMENT     #2685=(CWidgetStyle "Line 3" 1 (LOGPEN 0 0 16711680) 8 0 0 0 0)
COMMENT     #2686=(CWidgetStyle "Line 1" 1 (LOGPEN 0 0 16711680) 1 0 0 0 0)
COMMENT     #2687=(CWidgetStyle "Short Promoter" 1 (LOGPEN 0 0 128) 6 0 0 0 0)
COMMENT     #2688=(CWidgetStyle "Motif" 1 (LOGPEN 0 0 0) 1 0 0 0 0)
COMMENT     #2689=(CWidgetStyle "Line 0" 1 (LOGPEN 0 0 0) 8 0 0 0 0)
COMMENT     #2690=(CWidgetStyle "Void" 0 0 0 0 0)
COMMENT     #2691=(CWidgetStyle "General Label" 1 (LOGPEN 0 0 0) 1 0 1
COMMENT     (LOGFONT 0 0 0 0 400 0 0 0 0 3 2 1 18 "Times New Roman") 0.91 0
COMMENT     1 3 "@T @N " 0)
COMMENT     #2692=(CWidgetStyle "Position" 1 (LOGPEN 0 0 0) 1 0 0 0 0)
COMMENT     #2693=(CWidgetStyle "Annotation" 0 0 1
COMMENT     (LOGFONT 0 0 0 0 400 0 0 0 0 3 2 1 18 "Times New Roman") 0.91 0
COMMENT     0 0)
COMMENT     #2694=(CWidgetStyle "Position Label" 1 (LOGPEN 0 0 8388608) 1 0 1
COMMENT     (LOGFONT 0 0 0 0 400 0 1 0 0 3 2 1 34 "Arial") 0.63 8388608 1 1
COMMENT     "@N" 0)
COMMENT     #2695=(CWidgetStyle "Range" 1 (LOGPEN 0 0 0) 1 1
COMMENT     (LOGBRUSH 0 16777215 0) 0 0 0)
COMMENT     #2696=(CWidgetStyle "Range Label" 1 (LOGPEN 0 0 8388608) 1 0 1
COMMENT     (LOGFONT 0 0 0 0 400 0 1 0 0 3 2 1 34 "Arial") 0.63 8388608 1 1
COMMENT     "@N" 0)
COMMENT     #2697=(CWidgetStyle "ORF Label" 1 (LOGPEN 0 0 49216) 1 0 1
COMMENT     (LOGFONT 0 0 0 0 400 0 0 0 0 3 2 1 18 "Times New Roman")
COMMENT     0.611111 0 1 65535 "@N" 0)
COMMENT     #2698=(CWidgetStyle "CDS Label" 1 (LOGPEN 0 0 4227264) 1 0 1
COMMENT     (LOGFONT 0 0 0 0 400 0 0 0 0 3 2 1 34 "Arial") 0.555556 255 1 1
COMMENT     "@N" 0)
COMMENT     #2699=(CWidgetStyle "Shape 5" 1 (LOGPEN 0 0 0) 3 1
COMMENT     (LOGBRUSH 0 16777113 0) 1
COMMENT     (LOGFONT 0 0 0 0 400 0 0 0 0 7 48 2 50 "Arial") 0.9 0 0 1
COMMENT     (LOGSHAPE 9 1 0.8 1.8 0))
COMMENT     #2700=(CWidgetStyle "CDS" 1 (LOGPEN 0 0 0) 1 1 (LOGBRUSH 2 39423 3)
            0
COMMENT     0 1 (LOGSHAPE 9 1 0.8 1.8 0))
COMMENT     #2701=(CWidgetStyle "Label 2" 1 (LOGPEN 0 0 4227264) 1 0 1
COMMENT     (LOGFONT 0 0 0 0 400 0 0 0 0 3 2 1 34 "Arial") 0.944444 8388608
COMMENT     1 1 "@N" 0)
COMMENT     #2702=(CWidgetStyle "Label 3" 1 (LOGPEN 0 0 8421376) 1 0 1
COMMENT     (LOGFONT 0 0 0 0 700 255 0 0 0 3 2 1 34 "Arial") 0.833333 255 1
COMMENT     5 "@N (@S)" 0)
COMMENT     #2703=(CWidgetStyle "Label 4" 1 (LOGPEN 0 0 8437824) 1 0 1
COMMENT     (LOGFONT 0 0 0 0 400 0 0 0 0 3 2 1 34 "Arial") 0.722222 0 1 5
COMMENT     "@N (@S)" 0)) 0.164644 1.74233 0.164644 2.53336
COMMENT     (70 (CShapeMapEntry 0 "Unique RSite" 1 "Uniq RSite Label") 67
COMMENT     (CShapeMapEntry 0 "ORF" 0 "ORF Label")) 40.0378 40.0378 87.75 87.75
COMMENT     0.1 -7686) 1 1 0 1 1
COMMENT     (mapper: 20.7159 -28.4236 40.0378 40.0378 0.01 10 -1 5575 5575 1 0
            0)
COMMENT     #2704=(CGroupWidget (CWidget 0 (0 0) 1 2 0 0 Nil -2264 100)
COMMENT     (CObjectList
COMMENT     #2705=(CGroupWidget (CWidget 1 (0 0) 1 2 0 0 Nil -805 100)
COMMENT     (CObjectList
COMMENT     #2706=(CAxis
COMMENT     (CWideLine
COMMENT     (CWidget 0 (0 0) 1 2 0 0 #2670# 347158124 0)
COMMENT     (LOGPEN 0 0 10079436) 2 (LOGBRUSH 0 13434879 0)
COMMENT     1 6.27531 6.27331 1 0.0214037) 0.112524)
COMMENT     #2707=(CLabel
COMMENT     (CWidget 1001 (0 0) 1 2 0 0 #2667# 176 100)
COMMENT     (LOGPEN 0 0 153) 1
COMMENT     (LOGFONT 58 17 0 0 400 0 0 0 0 3 2 1 34 "Verdana")
COMMENT     1.74233 0.833333 0
COMMENT     "#164 pAAV Syn1 CamPARI version W391-V398" "@N" 1
COMMENT     0 0.871165 0 -10 19.1319 1.39868 Nil)
COMMENT     #2708=(CLabel (CWidget 1002 (0 0) 1 2 0 0 #2666# 0 100)
COMMENT     (LOGPEN 0 0 153) 1
COMMENT     (LOGFONT 38 11 0 0 400 0 0 0 0 3 2 1 18 "Georgia")
COMMENT     1.74233 0.555556 0 "5575 bp" "@L bp" 16 0
COMMENT     -0.871165 0 -10.8 2.42271 0.799245 Nil))
COMMENT     (CObjectList))
COMMENT     #2709=(CGroupWidget (CWidget 10 (6 0) 1 2 0 0 Nil -735 100)
COMMENT     (CObjectList
COMMENT     #2710=(CGroupWidget
COMMENT     (CWidget 4 (7 4 0) 1 2 0 0 Nil -2688 100)
COMMENT     (CObjectList
COMMENT     #2711=(CWideArrow
COMMENT     (CWideLine
COMMENT     (CWidget 0 (3 #2353# 0) 1 2 0 0 #2668# 0
COMMENT     100) (LOGPEN 0 0 3355545) 1
COMMENT     (LOGBRUSH 0 6724095 0) 1 3.96083 5.43263
COMMENT     1 0.082322) 0.8 1.8 0)
COMMENT     #2712=(CLabel
COMMENT     (CWidget 0 (0 0) 1 2 0 0 #2665# -11633086
COMMENT     100) (LOGPEN 0 0 0) 1
COMMENT     (LOGFONT 46 13 0 0 700 0 0 0 0 3 2 1 34
COMMENT     "Arial") 1.74233 0.666667 0 "CDS 1" "@N"
COMMENT     1 13.677 -10.454 0 -10 1.87323 1.04901
COMMENT     #2711#)
COMMENT     #2713=(CWideArrow
COMMENT     (CWideLine
COMMENT     (CWidget 0 (3 #2356# 0) 1 2 0 0 #2668# 0
COMMENT     100) (LOGPEN 0 0 3355545) 1
COMMENT     (LOGBRUSH 0 6724095 0) 0.835356 4.83851
COMMENT     5.33474 1 0.082322) 0.8 1.8 0)
COMMENT     #2714=(CLabel
COMMENT     (CWidget 0 (0 0) 1 2 0 0 #2665# 0 100)
COMMENT     (LOGPEN 0 0 0) 1
COMMENT     (LOGFONT 46 13 0 0 700 0 0 0 0 3 2 1 34
COMMENT     "Arial") 1.74233 0.666667 0 "CDS 2" "@N"
COMMENT     1 12.9363 -1.74233 0 -10 1.87323 1.04901
COMMENT     #2713#)
COMMENT     #2715=(CWideArrow
COMMENT     (CWideLine
COMMENT     (CWidget 0 (3 #2360# 0) 1 2 0 0 #2668# 0
COMMENT     100) (LOGPEN 0 0 3355545) 1
COMMENT     (LOGBRUSH 0 6724095 0) 0.835356 4.5482
COMMENT     4.83176 1 0.082322) 0.8 1.8 0)
COMMENT     #2716=(CLabel
COMMENT     (CWidget 0 (0 0) 1 2 0 0 #2665# 0 100)
COMMENT     (LOGPEN 0 0 0) 1
COMMENT     (LOGFONT 46 13 0 0 700 0 0 0 0 3 2 1 34
COMMENT     "Arial") 1.74233 0.666667 0 "CDS 3" "@N"
COMMENT     1 13.9259 -13.9386 0 -10 1.87323 1.04901
COMMENT     #2715#)
COMMENT     #2717=(CWideArrow
COMMENT     (CWideLine
COMMENT     (CWidget 0 (3 #2365# 0) 1 2 0 0 #2668# 0
COMMENT     100) (LOGPEN 0 0 3355545) 1
COMMENT     (LOGBRUSH 0 6724095 0) 0.835356 4.04184
COMMENT     4.52795 1 0.082322) 0.8 1.8 0)
COMMENT     #2718=(CLabel
COMMENT     (CWidget 0 (0 0) 1 2 0 0 #2665# 0 100)
COMMENT     (LOGPEN 0 0 0) 1
COMMENT     (LOGFONT 46 13 0 0 700 0 0 0 0 3 2 1 34
COMMENT     "Arial") 1.74233 0.666667 0 "CDS 4" "@N"
COMMENT     1 13.1506 -26.1349 0 -10 1.87323 1.04901
COMMENT     #2717#)
COMMENT     #2719=(CWideArrow
COMMENT     (CWideLine
COMMENT     (CWidget 0 (3 #2369# 0) 1 2 0 0 #2668# 0
COMMENT     100) (LOGPEN 0 0 3355545) 1
COMMENT     (LOGBRUSH 0 6724095 0) 0.835356 3.9642
COMMENT     4.03509 1 0.082322) 0.8 1.8 0)
COMMENT     #2720=(CLabel
COMMENT     (CWidget 0 (0 0) 1 2 0 0 #2665# 0 100)
COMMENT     (LOGPEN 0 0 0) 1
COMMENT     (LOGFONT 46 13 0 0 700 0 0 0 0 3 2 1 34
COMMENT     "Arial") 1.74233 0.666667 0 "CDS 5" "@N"
COMMENT     1 11.3231 -34.8466 0 -10 1.87323 1.04901
COMMENT     #2719#)) (CObjectList))
COMMENT     #2721=(CGroupWidget
COMMENT     (CWidget 15 (7 15 0) 1 2 0 0 Nil -3246 100)
COMMENT     (CObjectList
COMMENT     #2722=(CScratch
COMMENT     (CWidget 0 (3 #2364# 0) 1 2 0 0 #2686#
COMMENT     2082541564 100) (LOGPEN 0 0 16711680) 1
COMMENT     1 4.5482 1.9 0.082322 1)
COMMENT     #2723=(CLabel
COMMENT     (CWidget 0 (0 0) 1 2 0 0 #2665# 0 100)
COMMENT     (LOGPEN 0 0 0) 1
COMMENT     (LOGFONT 46 13 0 0 700 0 0 0 0 3 2 1 34
COMMENT     "Arial") 1.74233 0.666667 0 "Intron 1"
COMMENT     "@N" 1 14.2732 -20.908 0 -10 2.29783
COMMENT     1.04901 #2722#)) (CObjectList))
COMMENT     #2724=(CGroupWidget
COMMENT     (CWidget 21 (7 21 0) 1 2 0 0 Nil -1433 100)
COMMENT     (CObjectList
COMMENT     #2725=(CWideArrow
COMMENT     (CWideLine
COMMENT     (CWidget 0 (3 #2349# 0) 1 2 0 0 #2669# 0
COMMENT     100) (LOGPEN 0 0 6723840) 1
COMMENT     (LOGBRUSH 0 10079334 0) 1 6.02226
COMMENT     6.21017 1 0.082322) 0.8 1.8 0)
COMMENT     #2726=(CLabel
COMMENT     (CWidget 0 (0 0) 1 2 0 0 #2665# 826812498
COMMENT     100) (LOGPEN 0 0 0) 1
COMMENT     (LOGFONT 46 13 0 0 700 0 0 0 0 3 2 1 34
COMMENT     "Arial") 1.74233 0.666667 0
COMMENT     "Misc Feature 1" "@N" 1 5.55836 24.3926 0
COMMENT     -10 4.32092 1.04901 #2725#)
COMMENT     #2727=(CScratch
COMMENT     (CWidget 0 (3 #2351# 0) 1 2 0 0 #2673#
COMMENT     2082541414 100) (LOGPEN 0 8 13395507) 10
COMMENT     1 5.60705 1.9 0.082322 1)
COMMENT     #2728=(CLabel
COMMENT     (CWidget 0 (0 0) 1 2 0 0 #2665# 158 100)
COMMENT     (LOGPEN 0 0 0) 1
COMMENT     (LOGFONT 46 13 0 0 700 0 0 0 0 3 2 1 34
COMMENT     "Arial") 1.74233 0.666667 0
COMMENT     "Misc Feature 2" "@N" 1 10.9886 19.1656 0
COMMENT     -10 4.32092 1.04901 #2727#)
COMMENT     #2729=(CScratch
COMMENT     (CWidget 0 (3 #2352# 0) 1 2 0 0 #2673#
COMMENT     2082540994 100) (LOGPEN 0 8 13395507) 10
COMMENT     1 5.47314 1.9 0.082322 1)
COMMENT     #2730=(CLabel
COMMENT     (CWidget 0 (0 0) 1 2 0 0 #2665# 1 100)
COMMENT     (LOGPEN 0 0 0) 1
COMMENT     (LOGFONT 46 13 0 0 700 0 0 0 0 3 2 1 34
COMMENT     "Arial") 1.74233 0.666667 0
COMMENT     "Misc Feature 3" "@N" 1 12.0451 15.681 0
COMMENT     -10 4.32092 1.04901 #2729#)
COMMENT     #2731=(CWideArrow
COMMENT     (CWideLine
COMMENT     (CWidget 0 (3 #2354# 0) 1 2 0 0 #2669# 0
COMMENT     100) (LOGPEN 0 0 6723840) 1
COMMENT     (LOGBRUSH 0 10079334 0) 0.835356 5.3685
COMMENT     5.43263 1 0.082322) 0.8 1.8 0)
COMMENT     #2732=(CLabel
COMMENT     (CWidget 0 (0 0) 1 2 0 0 #2665# 0 100)
COMMENT     (LOGPEN 0 0 0) 1
COMMENT     (LOGFONT 46 13 0 0 700 0 0 0 0 3 2 1 34
COMMENT     "Arial") 1.74233 0.666667 0
COMMENT     "Misc Feature 4" "@N" 1 12.4707 6.96932 0
COMMENT     -10 4.32092 1.04901 #2731#)
COMMENT     #2733=(CScratch
COMMENT     (CWidget 0 (3 #2355# 0) 1 2 0 0 #2673#
COMMENT     2082541009 100) (LOGPEN 0 8 13395507) 10
COMMENT     1 5.36174 1.9 0.082322 1)
COMMENT     #2734=(CLabel
COMMENT     (CWidget 0 (0 0) 1 2 0 0 #2665# 0 100)
COMMENT     (LOGPEN 0 0 0) 1
COMMENT     (LOGFONT 46 13 0 0 700 0 0 0 0 3 2 1 34
COMMENT     "Arial") 1.74233 0.666667 0
COMMENT     "Misc Feature 5" "@N" 1 13.942 3.48466 0
COMMENT     -10 4.32092 1.04901 #2733#)
COMMENT     #2735=(CScratch
COMMENT     (CWidget 0 (3 #2357# 0) 1 2 0 0 #2673#
COMMENT     2082541024 100) (LOGPEN 0 8 13395507) 10
COMMENT     1 5.14795 1.9 0.082322 1)
COMMENT     #2736=(CLabel
COMMENT     (CWidget 0 (0 0) 1 2 0 0 #2665# 0 100)
COMMENT     (LOGPEN 0 0 0) 1
COMMENT     (LOGFONT 46 13 0 0 700 0 0 0 0 3 2 1 34
COMMENT     "Arial") 1.74233 0.666667 0
COMMENT     "Misc Feature 6" "@N" 1 14.3627 0 0 -10
COMMENT     4.32092 1.04901 #2735#)
COMMENT     #2737=(CScratch
COMMENT     (CWidget 0 (3 #2358# 0) 1 2 0 0 #2673#
COMMENT     2082541444 100) (LOGPEN 0 8 13395507) 10
COMMENT     1 4.85876 1.9 0.082322 1)
COMMENT     #2738=(CLabel
COMMENT     (CWidget 0 (0 0) 1 2 0 0 #2665# 0 100)
COMMENT     (LOGPEN 0 0 0) 1
COMMENT     (LOGFONT 46 13 0 0 700 0 0 0 0 3 2 1 34
COMMENT     "Arial") 1.74233 0.666667 0
COMMENT     "Q142V Misc Feature 7" "@N" 1 15.4994
COMMENT     -3.48466 0 -10 6.344 1.04901 #2737#)
COMMENT     #2739=(CScratch
COMMENT     (CWidget 0 (3 #2359# 0) 1 2 0 0 #2673#
COMMENT     2082541459 100) (LOGPEN 0 8 13395507) 10
COMMENT     1 4.83851 1.9 0.082322 1)
COMMENT     #2740=(CLabel
COMMENT     (CWidget 0 (0 0) 1 2 0 0 #2665#
COMMENT     1195853635 100) (LOGPEN 0 0 0) 1
COMMENT     (LOGFONT 46 13 0 0 700 0 0 0 0 3 2 1 34
COMMENT     "Arial") 1.74233 0.666667 0
COMMENT     "Misc Feature 8" "@N" 1 14.4757 -5.22699
COMMENT     0 -10 4.32092 1.04901 #2739#)
COMMENT     #2741=(CScratch
COMMENT     (CWidget 0 (3 #2361# 0) 1 2 0 0 #2673#
COMMENT     2082541474 100) (LOGPEN 0 8 13395507) 10
COMMENT     1 4.66973 1.9 0.082322 1)
COMMENT     #2742=(CLabel
COMMENT     (CWidget 0 (0 0) 1 2 0 0 #2665# 0 100)
COMMENT     (LOGPEN 0 0 0) 1
COMMENT     (LOGFONT 46 13 0 0 700 0 0 0 0 3 2 1 34
COMMENT     "Arial") 1.74233 0.666667 0
COMMENT     "F198Y Misc Feature 9" "@N" 1 16.4421
COMMENT     -15.681 0 -10 6.26908 1.04901 #2741#)
COMMENT     #2743=(CScratch
COMMENT     (CWidget 0 (3 #2362# 0) 1 2 0 0 #2673#
COMMENT     2082541534 100) (LOGPEN 0 8 13395507) 10
COMMENT     1 4.65622 1.9 0.082322 1)
COMMENT     #2744=(CLabel
COMMENT     (CWidget 0 (0 0) 1 2 0 0 #2665# 826812498
COMMENT     100) (LOGPEN 0 0 0) 1
COMMENT     (LOGFONT 46 13 0 0 700 0 0 0 0 3 2 1 34
COMMENT     "Arial") 1.74233 0.666667 0
COMMENT     "T202C Misc Feature 10" "@N" 1 16.6886
COMMENT     -17.4233 0 -10 6.71865 1.04901 #2743#)
COMMENT     #2745=(CScratch
COMMENT     (CWidget 0 (3 #2363# 0) 1 2 0 0 #2673#
COMMENT     2082541549 100) (LOGPEN 0 8 13395507) 10
COMMENT     1 4.60559 1.9 0.082322 1)
COMMENT     #2746=(CLabel
COMMENT     (CWidget 0 (0 0) 1 2 0 0 #2665# 105309632
COMMENT     100) (LOGPEN 0 0 0) 1
COMMENT     (LOGFONT 46 13 0 0 700 0 0 0 0 3 2 1 34
COMMENT     "Arial") 1.74233 0.666667 0
COMMENT     "L217I Misc Feature 11" "@N" 1 16.5431
COMMENT     -19.1656 0 -10 6.44391 1.04901 #2745#)
COMMENT     #2747=(CScratch
COMMENT     (CWidget 0 (3 #2366# 0) 1 2 0 0 #2673#
COMMENT     2082541069 100) (LOGPEN 0 8 13395507) 10
COMMENT     1 4.31865 1.9 0.082322 1)
COMMENT     #2748=(CLabel
COMMENT     (CWidget 0 (0 0) 1 2 0 0 #2665# 0 100)
COMMENT     (LOGPEN 0 0 0) 1
COMMENT     (LOGFONT 46 13 0 0 700 0 0 0 0 3 2 1 34
COMMENT     "Arial") 1.74233 0.666667 0
COMMENT     "Misc Feature 12" "@N" 1 14.8104 -24.3926
COMMENT     0 -10 4.67059 1.04901 #2747#)
COMMENT     #2749=(CScratch
COMMENT     (CWidget 0 (3 #2367# 0) 1 2 0 0 #2673#
COMMENT     2082541084 100) (LOGPEN 0 8 13395507) 10
COMMENT     1 4.1735 1.9 0.082322 1)
COMMENT     #2750=(CLabel
COMMENT     (CWidget 0 (0 0) 1 2 0 0 #2665# 1295 100)
COMMENT     (LOGPEN 0 0 0) 1
COMMENT     (LOGFONT 46 13 0 0 700 0 0 0 0 3 2 1 34
COMMENT     "Arial") 1.74233 0.666667 0
COMMENT     "N345S Misc Feature 13" "@N" 1 15.1843
COMMENT     -27.8773 0 -10 6.71865 1.04901 #2749#)
COMMENT     #2751=(CScratch
COMMENT     (CWidget 0 (3 #2368# 0) 1 2 0 0 #2673#
COMMENT     2082541099 100) (LOGPEN 0 8 13395507) 10
COMMENT     1 4.04184 1.9 0.082322 1)
COMMENT     #2752=(CLabel
COMMENT     (CWidget 0 (0 0) 1 2 0 0 #2665# 0 100)
COMMENT     (LOGPEN 0 0 0) 1
COMMENT     (LOGFONT 46 13 0 0 700 0 0 0 0 3 2 1 34
COMMENT     "Arial") 1.74233 0.666667 0
COMMENT     "Misc Feature 14" "@N" 1 13.1501 -29.6196
COMMENT     0 -10 4.67059 1.04901 #2751#)
COMMENT     #2753=(CWideArrow
COMMENT     (CWideLine
COMMENT     (CWidget 0 (3 #2370# 0) 1 2 0 0 #2669# 0
COMMENT     100) (LOGPEN 0 0 6723840) 1
COMMENT     (LOGBRUSH 0 10079334 0) 0.670712 3.91807
COMMENT     3.98558 1 0.082322) 0.8 1.8 0)
COMMENT     #2754=(CLabel
COMMENT     (CWidget 0 (0 0) 1 2 0 0 #2665#
COMMENT     1719700927 100) (LOGPEN 0 0 0) 1
COMMENT     (LOGFONT 46 13 0 0 700 0 0 0 0 3 2 1 34
COMMENT     "Arial") 1.74233 0.666667 0
COMMENT     "Misc Feature 17" "@N" 1 12.4457 -41.8159
COMMENT     0 -10 4.67059 1.04901 #2753#)
COMMENT     #2755=(CWideArrow
COMMENT     (CWideLine
COMMENT     (CWidget 0 (3 #2371# 0) 1 2 0 0 #2669# 0
COMMENT     100) (LOGPEN 0 0 6723840) 1
COMMENT     (LOGBRUSH 0 10079334 0) 0.835356 3.28456
COMMENT     3.94732 1 0.082322) 0.8 1.8 0)
COMMENT     #2756=(CLabel
COMMENT     (CWidget 0 (0 0) 1 2 0 0 #2665# 0 100)
COMMENT     (LOGPEN 0 0 0) 1
COMMENT     (LOGFONT 46 13 0 0 700 0 0 0 0 3 2 1 34
COMMENT     "Arial") 1.74233 0.666667 0
COMMENT     "Misc Feature 18" "@N" 1 9.23997 -48.7852
COMMENT     0 -10 4.67059 1.04901 #2755#)
COMMENT     #2757=(CScratch
COMMENT     (CWidget 0 (3 #2372# 0) 1 2 0 0 #2673#
COMMENT     2082541114 100) (LOGPEN 0 8 13395507) 10
COMMENT     1 3.94732 1.9 0.082322 1)
COMMENT     #2758=(CLabel
COMMENT     (CWidget 0 (0 0) 1 2 0 0 #2665# 33554432
COMMENT     100) (LOGPEN 0 0 0) 1
COMMENT     (LOGFONT 46 13 0 0 700 0 0 0 0 3 2 1 34
COMMENT     "Arial") 1.74233 0.666667 0
COMMENT     "Misc Feature 19" "@N" 1 12.4085 -43.5583
COMMENT     0 -10 4.67059 1.04901 #2757#)
COMMENT     #2759=(CScratch
COMMENT     (CWidget 0 (3 #2373# 0) 1 2 0 0 #2673#
COMMENT     2082541159 100) (LOGPEN 0 8 13395507) 10
COMMENT     1 3.86743 1.9 0.082322 1)
COMMENT     #2760=(CLabel
COMMENT     (CWidget 0 (0 0) 1 2 0 0 #2665# 837 100)
COMMENT     (LOGPEN 0 0 0) 1
COMMENT     (LOGFONT 46 13 0 0 700 0 0 0 0 3 2 1 34
COMMENT     "Arial") 1.74233 0.666667 0
COMMENT     "Misc Feature 20" "@N" 1 11.719 -45.3006
COMMENT     0 -10 4.67059 1.04901 #2759#)
COMMENT     #2761=(CWideArrow
COMMENT     (CWideLine
COMMENT     (CWidget 0 (3 #2374# 0) 1 2 0 0 #2669#
COMMENT     971 100) (LOGPEN 0 0 6723840) 1
COMMENT     (LOGBRUSH 0 10079334 0) 1 2.98637
COMMENT     3.24743 1 0.082322) 0.8 1.8 0)
COMMENT     #2762=(CLabel
COMMENT     (CWidget 0 (0 0) 1 2 0 0 #2665# 826812498
COMMENT     100) (LOGPEN 0 0 0) 1
COMMENT     (LOGFONT 46 13 0 0 700 0 0 0 0 3 2 1 34
COMMENT     "Arial") 1.74233 0.666667 0
COMMENT     "Misc Feature 21" "@N" 1 -3.75597
COMMENT     -13.9386 0 -10 4.67059 1.04901 #2761#)
COMMENT     #2763=(CWideArrow
COMMENT     (CWideLine
COMMENT     (CWidget 0 (3 #2375# 0) 1 2 0 0 #2669# 0
COMMENT     100) (LOGPEN 0 0 6723840) 1
COMMENT     (LOGBRUSH 0 10079334 0) 1 2.76695
COMMENT     2.95487 1 0.082322) 0.8 1.8 1)
COMMENT     #2764=(CLabel
COMMENT     (CWidget 0 (0 0) 1 2 0 0 #2665# 10 100)
COMMENT     (LOGPEN 0 0 0) 1
COMMENT     (LOGFONT 46 13 0 0 700 0 0 0 0 3 2 1 34
COMMENT     "Arial") 1.74233 0.666667 0
COMMENT     "Misc Feature 22" "@N" 1 -6.66201
COMMENT     -12.1963 0 -10 4.67059 1.04901 #2763#)
COMMENT     #2765=(CWideArrow
COMMENT     (CWideLine
COMMENT     (CWidget 0 (3 #2376# 0) 1 2 0 0 #2669# 0
COMMENT     100) (LOGPEN 0 0 6723840) 1
COMMENT     (LOGBRUSH 0 10079334 0) 1 1.0611 2.02655
COMMENT     1 0.082322) 0.8 1.8 0)
COMMENT     #2766=(CLabel
COMMENT     (CWidget 0 (0 0) 1 2 0 0 #2665# 1 100)
COMMENT     (LOGPEN 0 0 0) 1
COMMENT     (LOGFONT 46 13 0 0 700 0 0 0 0 3 2 1 34
COMMENT     "Arial") 1.74233 0.666667 0
COMMENT     "AmpR Misc Feature 23" "@N" 1 -15.652 0 0
COMMENT     -10 6.61875 1.04901 #2765#)
COMMENT     #2767=(CWideArrow
COMMENT     (CWideLine
COMMENT     (CWidget 0 (3 #2377# 0) 1 2 0 0 #2669# 0
COMMENT     100) (LOGPEN 0 0 6723840) 1
COMMENT     (LOGBRUSH 0 10079334 0) 0.506068 3.96083
COMMENT     5.43263 1 0.082322) 0.8 1.8 0)
COMMENT     #2768=(CLabel
COMMENT     (CWidget 0 (0 0) 1 2 0 0 #2665# 105354872
COMMENT     100) (LOGPEN 0 0 0) 1
COMMENT     (LOGFONT 46 13 0 0 700 0 0 0 0 3 2 1 34
COMMENT     "Arial") 1.74233 0.666667 0 "ORF" "@N" 1
COMMENT     13.5417 -12.1963 0 -10 1.32375 1.04901
COMMENT     #2767#)
COMMENT     #2769=(CWideArrow
COMMENT     (CWideLine
COMMENT     (CWidget 0 (3 #2378# 0) 1 2 0 0 #2669# 0
COMMENT     100) (LOGPEN 0 0 6723840) 1
COMMENT     (LOGBRUSH 0 10079334 0) 0.670712 5.3685
COMMENT     5.42926 1 0.082322) 0.8 1.8 0)
COMMENT     #2770=(CLabel
COMMENT     (CWidget 0 (0 0) 1 2 0 0 #2665# 620989492
COMMENT     100) (LOGPEN 0 0 0) 1
COMMENT     (LOGFONT 46 13 0 0 700 0 0 0 0 3 2 1 34
COMMENT     "Arial") 1.74233 0.666667 0 "NLS" "@N" 1
COMMENT     11.7409 5.22699 0 -10 1.24882 1.04901
COMMENT     #2769#)
COMMENT     #2771=(CScratch
COMMENT     (CWidget 0 (3 #2379# 0) 1 2 0 0 #2673#
COMMENT     2082541174 100) (LOGPEN 0 8 13395507) 10
COMMENT     1 5.36174 1.9 0.082322 1)
COMMENT     #2772=(CLabel
COMMENT     (CWidget 0 (0 0) 1 2 0 0 #2665# 105316952
COMMENT     100) (LOGPEN 0 0 0) 1
COMMENT     (LOGFONT 46 13 0 0 700 0 0 0 0 3 2 1 34
COMMENT     "Arial") 1.74233 0.666667 0 "6 His tag"
COMMENT     "@N" 1 13.337 1.74233 0 -10 2.6475
COMMENT     1.04901 #2771#)
COMMENT     #2773=(CWideArrow
COMMENT     (CWideLine
COMMENT     (CWidget 0 (3 #2380# 0) 1 2 0 0 #2669# 0
COMMENT     100) (LOGPEN 0 0 6723840) 1
COMMENT     (LOGBRUSH 0 10079334 0) 0.506068 3.28231
COMMENT     3.95858 1 0.082322) 0.8 1.8 0)
COMMENT     #2774=(CLabel
COMMENT     (CWidget 0 (0 0) 1 2 0 0 #2665# 105314632
COMMENT     100) (LOGPEN 0 0 0) 1
COMMENT     (LOGFONT 46 13 0 0 700 0 0 0 0 3 2 1 34
COMMENT     "Arial") 1.74233 0.666667 0 "WPRE" "@N"
COMMENT     1 7.84174 -47.0429 0 -10 1.77332 1.04901
COMMENT     #2773#)
COMMENT     #2775=(CWideArrow
COMMENT     (CWideLine
COMMENT     (CWidget 0 (3 #2381# 0) 1 2 0 0 #2669# 0
COMMENT     100) (LOGPEN 0 0 6723840) 1
COMMENT     (LOGBRUSH 0 10079334 0) 0.835356 6.06614
COMMENT     6.22367 1 0.082322) 0.8 1.8 0)
COMMENT     #2776=(CLabel
COMMENT     (CWidget 0 (0 0) 1 2 0 0 #2665# 268698142
COMMENT     100) (LOGPEN 0 0 0) 1
COMMENT     (LOGFONT 46 13 0 0 700 0 0 0 0 3 2 1 34
COMMENT     "Arial") 1.74233 0.666667 0 "ITR" "@N" 1
COMMENT     3.45026 26.1349 0 -10 1.07399 1.04901
COMMENT     #2775#)
COMMENT     #2777=(CWideArrow
COMMENT     (CWideLine
COMMENT     (CWidget 0 (3 #2382# 0) 1 2 0 0 #2669# 0
COMMENT     100) (LOGPEN 0 0 6723840) 1
COMMENT     (LOGBRUSH 0 10079334 0) 0.835356 2.75345
COMMENT     2.91211 1 0.082322) 0.8 1.8 0)
COMMENT     #2778=(CLabel
COMMENT     (CWidget 0 (0 0) 1 2 0 0 #2665# 268697974
COMMENT     100) (LOGPEN 0 0 0) 1
COMMENT     (LOGFONT 46 13 0 0 700 0 0 0 0 3 2 1 34
COMMENT     "Arial") 1.74233 0.666667 0 "ITR" "@N" 1
COMMENT     -7.09203 -10.454 0 -10 1.07399 1.04901
COMMENT     #2777#)) (CObjectList))
COMMENT     #2779=(CGroupWidget
COMMENT     (CWidget 30 (7 30 0) 1 2 0 0 Nil -3177 100)
COMMENT     (CObjectList
COMMENT     #2780=(CWideArrow
COMMENT     (CWideLine
COMMENT     (CWidget 0 (3 #2350# 0) 1 2 0 0 #2681# 0
COMMENT     100) (LOGPEN 0 0 0) 1
COMMENT     (LOGBRUSH 0 128 0) 0.835356 5.46639
COMMENT     5.9975 1 0.082322) 0.8 1.8 0)
COMMENT     #2781=(CLabel
COMMENT     (CWidget 0 (0 0) 1 2 0 0 #2665# 0 100)
COMMENT     (LOGPEN 0 0 0) 1
COMMENT     (LOGFONT 46 13 0 0 700 0 0 0 0 3 2 1 34
COMMENT     "Arial") 1.74233 0.666667 0
COMMENT     "Promoter P 1" "@N" 1 9.6193 20.908 0 -10
COMMENT     3.79641 1.04901 #2780#)) (CObjectList))
COMMENT     #2782=(CGroupWidget
COMMENT     (CWidget 62 (7 62 0) 1 2 0 0 Nil -665 100)
COMMENT     (CObjectList
COMMENT     #2783=(CScratch
COMMENT     (CWidget 0 (3 #2383# 0) 1 2 0 0 #2673#
COMMENT     2082541189 100) (LOGPEN 0 8 13395507) 10
COMMENT     1 4.01821 1.9 0.082322 1)
COMMENT     #2784=(CLabel
COMMENT     (CWidget 0 (0 0) 1 2 0 0 #2665# 620989340
COMMENT     100) (LOGPEN 0 0 0) 1
COMMENT     (LOGFONT 46 13 0 0 700 0 0 0 0 3 2 1 34
COMMENT     "Arial") 1.74233 0.666667 0 "W391" "@N"
COMMENT     1 11.3446 -33.1043 0 -10 1.6984 1.04901
COMMENT     #2783#)
COMMENT     #2785=(CScratch
COMMENT     (CWidget 0 (3 #2384# 0) 1 2 0 0 #2673#
COMMENT     2082541204 100) (LOGPEN 0 8 13395507) 10
COMMENT     1 3.99458 1.9 0.082322 1)
COMMENT     #2786=(CLabel
COMMENT     (CWidget 0 (0 0) 1 2 0 0 #2665# 620989224
COMMENT     100) (LOGPEN 0 0 0) 1
COMMENT     (LOGFONT 46 13 0 0 700 0 0 0 0 3 2 1 34
COMMENT     "Arial") 1.74233 0.666667 0 "V398" "@N"
COMMENT     1 11.0744 -36.5889 0 -10 1.49858 1.04901
COMMENT     #2785#)) (CObjectList))) (CObjectList))
COMMENT     #2787=(CGroupWidget (CWidget 11 (8 0) 1 2 0 0 Nil -1502 100)
COMMENT     (CObjectList
COMMENT     #2788=(CGroupWidget
COMMENT     (CWidget 1 (10 #2313# 0) 1 2 0 0 Nil -2409 100)
COMMENT     (CObjectList
COMMENT     #2789=(CScratch
COMMENT     (CWidget 1 (1 #2313# 1) 1 2 0 0 #2672#
COMMENT     2082541294 100) (LOGPEN 0 6 10053171) 8
COMMENT     1 5.53166 1.9 0.082322 1)
COMMENT     #2790=(CLabel
COMMENT     (CWidget 0 (0 0) 1 2 0 0 #2674# 268698226
COMMENT     100) (LOGPEN 0 0 153) 1
COMMENT     (LOGFONT 38 11 0 0 400 0 0 0 0 3 2 1 18
COMMENT     "Georgia") 1.74233 0.555556 128
COMMENT     "{\\i Afe}I (660)" "@N (@S)" 5 11.2967
COMMENT     17.4233 0 -10 3.44674 0.799245 #2789#))
COMMENT     (CObjectList))
COMMENT     #2791=(CGroupWidget
COMMENT     (CWidget 1 (10 #2315# 0) 1 2 0 0 Nil -2758 100)
COMMENT     (CObjectList
COMMENT     #2792=(CScratch
COMMENT     (CWidget 1 (1 #2315# 1) 1 2 0 0 #2672#
COMMENT     2082541309 100) (LOGPEN 0 6 10053171) 8
COMMENT     1 5.984 1.9 0.082322 1)
COMMENT     #2793=(CLabel
COMMENT     (CWidget 0 (0 0) 1 2 0 0 #2674# 620989072
COMMENT     100) (LOGPEN 0 0 153) 1
COMMENT     (LOGFONT 38 11 0 0 400 0 0 0 0 3 2 1 18
COMMENT     "Georgia") 1.74233 0.555556 128
COMMENT     "{\\i Apa}I (258)" "@N (@S)" 5 6.89154
COMMENT     22.6503 0 -10 3.54665 0.799245 #2792#))
COMMENT     (CObjectList))
COMMENT     #2794=(CGroupWidget
COMMENT     (CWidget 1 (10 #2328# 0) 1 2 0 0 Nil -595 100)
COMMENT     (CObjectList
COMMENT     #2795=(CScratch
COMMENT     (CWidget 1 (1 #2328# 1) 1 2 0 0 #2672#
COMMENT     2082541324 100) (LOGPEN 0 6 10053171) 8
COMMENT     1 4.33891 1.9 0.082322 1)
COMMENT     #2796=(CLabel
COMMENT     (CWidget 0 (0 0) 1 2 0 0 #2674# 268698394
COMMENT     100) (LOGPEN 0 0 153) 1
COMMENT     (LOGFONT 38 11 0 0 400 0 0 0 0 3 2 1 18
COMMENT     "Georgia") 1.74233 0.555556 128
COMMENT     "{\\i Eco}32I (1720)" "@N (@S)" 5 15.1827
COMMENT     -22.6503 0 -10 4.32092 0.799245 #2795#))
COMMENT     (CObjectList))
COMMENT     #2797=(CGroupWidget
COMMENT     (CWidget 1 (10 #2329# 0) 1 2 0 0 Nil -2060 100)
COMMENT     (CObjectList
COMMENT     #2798=(CScratch
COMMENT     (CWidget 1 (1 #2329# 1) 1 2 0 0 #2672#
COMMENT     2082541339 100) (LOGPEN 0 6 10053171) 8
COMMENT     1 5.46639 1.9 0.082322 1)
COMMENT     #2799=(CLabel
COMMENT     (CWidget 0 (0 0) 1 2 0 0 #2674# 268697890
COMMENT     100) (LOGPEN 0 0 153) 1
COMMENT     (LOGFONT 38 11 0 0 400 0 0 0 0 3 2 1 18
COMMENT     "Georgia") 1.74233 0.555556 128
COMMENT     "{\\i Eco}RI (718)" "@N (@S)" 5 11.9897
COMMENT     13.9386 0 -10 3.79641 0.799245 #2798#))
COMMENT     (CObjectList))
COMMENT     #2800=(CGroupWidget
COMMENT     (CWidget 1 (10 #2330# 0) 1 2 0 0 Nil -247 100)
COMMENT     (CObjectList
COMMENT     #2801=(CScratch
COMMENT     (CWidget 1 (1 #2330# 1) 1 2 0 0 #2672#
COMMENT     2082541234 100) (LOGPEN 0 6 10053171) 8
COMMENT     1 3.9597 1.9 0.082322 1)
COMMENT     #2802=(CLabel
COMMENT     (CWidget 0 (0 0) 1 2 0 0 #2674# 105325312
COMMENT     100) (LOGPEN 0 0 153) 1
COMMENT     (LOGFONT 38 11 0 0 400 0 0 0 0 3 2 1 18
COMMENT     "Georgia") 1.74233 0.555556 128
COMMENT     "{\\i Hin}dIII (2057)" "@N (@S)" 5
COMMENT     12.9373 -40.0736 0 -10 4.77049 0.799245
COMMENT     #2801#)) (CObjectList))
COMMENT     #2803=(CGroupWidget
COMMENT     (CWidget 1 (10 #2332# 0) 1 2 0 0 Nil -456 100)
COMMENT     (CObjectList
COMMENT     #2804=(CScratch
COMMENT     (CWidget 1 (1 #2332# 1) 1 2 0 0 #2672#
COMMENT     2082541249 100) (LOGPEN 0 6 10053171) 8
COMMENT     1 4.04072 1.9 0.082322 1)
COMMENT     #2805=(CLabel
COMMENT     (CWidget 0 (0 0) 1 2 0 0 #2674# 268698478
COMMENT     100) (LOGPEN 0 0 153) 1
COMMENT     (LOGFONT 38 11 0 0 400 0 0 0 0 3 2 1 18
COMMENT     "Georgia") 1.74233 0.555556 128
COMMENT     "{\\i Mlu}I (1985)" "@N (@S)" 5 12.9166
COMMENT     -31.3619 0 -10 3.79641 0.799245 #2804#))
COMMENT     (CObjectList))
COMMENT     #2806=(CGroupWidget
COMMENT     (CWidget 1 (10 #2334# 0) 1 2 0 0 Nil -2623 100)
COMMENT     (CObjectList
COMMENT     #2807=(CScratch
COMMENT     (CWidget 1 (1 #2334# 1) 1 2 0 0 #2672#
COMMENT     2082541264 100) (LOGPEN 0 6 10053171) 8
COMMENT     1 4.77887 1.9 0.082322 1)
COMMENT     #2808=(CLabel
COMMENT     (CWidget 0 (0 0) 1 2 0 0 #2674# 620988972
COMMENT     100) (LOGPEN 0 0 153) 1
COMMENT     (LOGFONT 38 11 0 0 400 0 0 0 0 3 2 1 18
COMMENT     "Georgia") 1.74233 0.555556 128
COMMENT     "{\\i Nde}I (1329)" "@N (@S)" 5 14.8119
COMMENT     -8.71165 0 -10 3.79641 0.799245 #2807#))
COMMENT     (CObjectList))
COMMENT     #2809=(CGroupWidget
COMMENT     (CWidget 1 (10 #2335# 0) 1 2 0 0 Nil -2484 100)
COMMENT     (CObjectList
COMMENT     #2810=(CScratch
COMMENT     (CWidget 1 (1 #2335# 1) 1 2 0 0 #2672#
COMMENT     2082541279 100) (LOGPEN 0 6 10053171) 8
COMMENT     1 5.45401 1.9 0.082322 1)
COMMENT     #2811=(CLabel
COMMENT     (CWidget 0 (0 0) 1 2 0 0 #2674# 268697638
COMMENT     100) (LOGPEN 0 0 153) 1
COMMENT     (LOGFONT 38 11 0 0 400 0 0 0 0 3 2 1 18
COMMENT     "Georgia") 1.74233 0.555556 128
COMMENT     "{\\i Nhe}I (729)" "@N (@S)" 5 11.7918
COMMENT     12.1963 0 -10 3.54665 0.799245 #2810#))
COMMENT     (CObjectList))
COMMENT     #2812=(CGroupWidget
COMMENT     (CWidget 1 (10 #2336# 0) 1 2 0 0 Nil -321 100)
COMMENT     (CObjectList
COMMENT     #2813=(CScratch
COMMENT     (CWidget 1 (1 #2336# 1) 1 2 0 0 #2672#
COMMENT     2082541609 100) (LOGPEN 0 6 10053171) 8
COMMENT     1 3.25418 1.9 0.082322 1)
COMMENT     #2814=(CLabel
COMMENT     (CWidget 0 (0 0) 1 2 0 0 #2674# 620989124
COMMENT     100) (LOGPEN 0 0 153) 1
COMMENT     (LOGFONT 38 11 0 0 400 0 0 0 0 3 2 1 18
COMMENT     "Georgia") 1.74233 0.555556 128
COMMENT     "{\\i Not}I (2684)" "@N (@S)" 5 4.8889
COMMENT     -52.2699 0 -10 3.89632 0.799245 #2813#))
COMMENT     (CObjectList))
COMMENT     #2815=(CGroupWidget
COMMENT     (CWidget 1 (10 #2339# 0) 1 2 0 0 Nil -1577 100)
COMMENT     (CObjectList
COMMENT     #2816=(CScratch
COMMENT     (CWidget 1 (1 #2339# 1) 1 2 0 0 #2672#
COMMENT     2082541624 100) (LOGPEN 0 6 10053171) 8
COMMENT     1 3.96645 1.9 0.082322 1)
COMMENT     #2817=(CLabel
COMMENT     (CWidget 0 (0 0) 1 2 0 0 #2674# 105320752
COMMENT     100) (LOGPEN 0 0 153) 1
COMMENT     (LOGFONT 38 11 0 0 400 0 0 0 0 3 2 1 18
COMMENT     "Georgia") 1.74233 0.555556 128
COMMENT     "{\\i Sac}I (2051)" "@N (@S)" 5 12.3129
COMMENT     -38.3313 0 -10 3.62158 0.799245 #2816#))
COMMENT     (CObjectList))
COMMENT     #2818=(CGroupWidget
COMMENT     (CWidget 1 (10 #2340# 0) 1 2 0 0 Nil -112 100)
COMMENT     (CObjectList
COMMENT     #2819=(CScratch
COMMENT     (CWidget 1 (1 #2340# 1) 1 2 0 0 #2672#
COMMENT     2082541639 100) (LOGPEN 0 6 10053171) 8
COMMENT     1 3.27331 1.9 0.082322 1)
COMMENT     #2820=(CLabel
COMMENT     (CWidget 0 (0 0) 1 2 0 0 #2674# 268698310
COMMENT     100) (LOGPEN 0 0 153) 1
COMMENT     (LOGFONT 38 11 0 0 400 0 0 0 0 3 2 1 18
COMMENT     "Georgia") 1.74233 0.555556 128
COMMENT     "{\\i Sal}I (2667)" "@N (@S)" 5 5.02044
COMMENT     -50.5276 0 -10 3.62158 0.799245 #2819#))
COMMENT     (CObjectList))
COMMENT     #2821=(CGroupWidget
COMMENT     (CWidget 1 (10 #2346# 0) 1 2 0 0 Nil -3042 100)
COMMENT     (CObjectList
COMMENT     #2822=(CScratch
COMMENT     (CWidget 1 (1 #2346# 1) 1 2 0 0 #2672#
COMMENT     2082541654 100) (LOGPEN 0 6 10053171) 8
COMMENT     1 4.83739 1.9 0.082322 1)
COMMENT     #2823=(CLabel
COMMENT     (CWidget 0 (0 0) 1 2 0 0 #2674# 620989376
COMMENT     100) (LOGPEN 0 0 153) 1
COMMENT     (LOGFONT 38 11 0 0 400 0 0 0 0 3 2 1 18
COMMENT     "Georgia") 1.74233 0.555556 128
COMMENT     "{\\i Xho}I (1277)" "@N (@S)" 5 14.6576
COMMENT     -6.96932 0 -10 3.72148 0.799245 #2822#))
COMMENT     (CObjectList))
COMMENT     #2824=(CGroupWidget
COMMENT     (CWidget 1 (10 #2347# 0) 1 2 0 0 Nil -1089 100)
COMMENT     (CObjectList
COMMENT     #2825=(CScratch
COMMENT     (CWidget 1 (1 #2347# 1) 1 2 0 0 #2672#
COMMENT     2082541669 100) (LOGPEN 0 6 10053171) 8
COMMENT     1 5.40788 1.9 0.082322 1)
COMMENT     #2826=(CLabel
COMMENT     (CWidget 0 (0 0) 1 2 0 0 #2674# 105359048
COMMENT     100) (LOGPEN 0 0 153) 1
COMMENT     (LOGFONT 38 11 0 0 400 0 0 0 0 3 2 1 18
COMMENT     "Georgia") 1.74233 0.555556 128
COMMENT     "{\\i Afl}II (770)" "@N (@S)" 5 12.0556
COMMENT     10.454 0 -10 3.34684 0.799245 #2825#))
COMMENT     (CObjectList))
COMMENT     #2827=(CGroupWidget
COMMENT     (CWidget 1 (10 #2348# 0) 1 2 0 0 Nil -949 100)
COMMENT     (CObjectList
COMMENT     #2828=(CScratch
COMMENT     (CWidget 1 (1 #2348# 1) 1 2 0 0 #2672#
COMMENT     2082541219 100) (LOGPEN 0 6 10053171) 8
COMMENT     1 5.40788 1.9 0.082322 1)
COMMENT     #2829=(CLabel
COMMENT     (CWidget 0 (0 0) 1 2 0 0 #2674# 268698058
COMMENT     100) (LOGPEN 0 0 153) 1
COMMENT     (LOGFONT 38 11 0 0 400 0 0 0 0 3 2 1 18
COMMENT     "Georgia") 1.74233 0.555556 128
COMMENT     "{\\i Bsp}TI (770)" "@N (@S)" 5 12.1005
COMMENT     8.71165 0 -10 3.79641 0.799245 #2828#))
COMMENT     (CObjectList))) (CObjectList))
COMMENT     #2830=(CGroupWidget (CWidget 14 (16 0) 1 2 0 0 Nil -1647 100)
COMMENT     (CObjectList) (CObjectList))
COMMENT     #2831=(CGroupWidget (CWidget 12 (0 0) 1 2 0 0 Nil -1159 100)
COMMENT     (CObjectList) (CObjectList))) (CObjectList)))
COMMENT     (CSeqView 9 10 (CObjectList #2832=(XLATFRAGMENT 747 435 0 1 748
            1307))
COMMENT     (CObList #2833=(AnlzXLATItem 747 2054 1 747 2054)) 1 (CObList))
COMMENT     (CObList) 0 (CStringList) 0 0 (CObList)))
FEATURES             Location/Qualifiers
     source          1..5575
                     /organism="synthetic DNA construct"
                     /mol_type="other DNA"
                     /vntifkey="98"
     misc_feature    57..223
                     /vntifkey="21"
                     /label=Misc_Feature_1
                     /note="ITR"
     promoter        246..717
                     /vntifkey="30"
                     /label=Promoter_P_1
                     /note="synapsin promoter"
     misc_feature    593..613
                     /vntifkey="21"
                     /label=Misc_Feature_2
                     /note="f.hsyn.347_for.03.76 (Primer box 4)"
     misc_feature    712..757
                     /vntifkey="21"
                     /label=Misc_Feature_3
                     /note="f.syn_end-NES"
     CDS             748..2055
                     /codon_start=1
                     /vntifkey="4"
                     /label=CDS_1
                     /note="CaMPARI"
     misc_feature    748..804
                     /vntifkey="21"
                     /label=Misc_Feature_4
                     /note="NES"
     misc_feature    811..834
                     /vntifkey="21"
                     /label=Misc_Feature_5
                     /note="His"
     CDS             835..1275
                     /vntifkey="4"
                     /label=CDS_2
                     /note="CaM"
     misc_feature    1001..1044
                     /vntifkey="21"
                     /label=Misc_Feature_6
                     /note="s.D64E(N60D).60.54 (LoogerLab)"
     misc_feature    1258..1260
                     /vntifkey="21"
                     /label=Q142V\Misc_Feature_7
                     /note="Q142V"
     misc_feature    1276..1281
                     /vntifkey="21"
                     /label=Misc_Feature_8
                     /note="XhoI"
     CDS             1282..1533
                     /vntifkey="4"
                     /label=CDS_3
                     /note="mEos - Cterm"
     misc_feature    1426..1428
                     /vntifkey="21"
                     /label=F198Y\Misc_Feature_9
                     /note="F198Y"
     misc_feature    1438..1440
                     /vntifkey="21"
                     /label=T202C\Misc_Feature_10
                     /note="C202T"
     misc_feature    1483..1485
                     /vntifkey="21"
                     /label=L217I\Misc_Feature_11
                     /note="L217I"
     intron          1534..1551
                     /vntifkey="15"
                     /label=Intron_1
                     /note="linker"
     CDS             1552..1983
                     /vntifkey="4"
                     /label=CDS_4
                     /note="mEos - Nterm"
     misc_feature    1738..1746
                     /vntifkey="21"
                     /label=Misc_Feature_12
                     /note="Chromophore"
     misc_feature    1867..1869
                     /vntifkey="21"
                     /label=N345S\Misc_Feature_13
                     /note="N345S"
     misc_feature    1984..1989
                     /vntifkey="21"
                     /label=Misc_Feature_14
                     /note="MluI"
     CDS             1990..2052
                     /vntifkey="4"
                     /label=CDS_5
                     /note="M13"
     misc_feature    2034..2093
                     /vntifkey="21"
                     /label=Misc_Feature_17
                     /note="r.WPRE-M13end"
     misc_feature    2068..2656
                     /vntifkey="21"
                     /label=Misc_Feature_18
                     /note="WPRE"
     misc_feature    2068..2093
                     /vntifkey="21"
                     /label=Misc_Feature_19
                     /note="Useful overlap for assembly"
     misc_feature    2139..2158
                     /vntifkey="21"
                     /label=Misc_Feature_20
                     /note="r.WPRE seq rev.03.15 (Primer box 1)"
     misc_feature    2690..2921
                     /vntifkey="21"
                     /label=Misc_Feature_21
                     /note="SV40 polyadenylation signal"
     misc_feature    complement(2950..3116)
                     /vntifkey="21"
                     /label=Misc_Feature_22
                     /note="ITR"
     misc_feature    3775..4632
                     /vntifkey="21"
                     /label=AmpR\Misc_Feature_23
                     /note="Amp"
     misc_feature    748..2055
                     /vntifkey="21"
                     /label=ORF
     misc_feature    751..804
                     /vntifkey="21"
                     /label=NLS
     misc_feature    811..828
                     /vntifkey="21"
                     /label=6\His\tag
     misc_feature    2058..2658
                     /vntifkey="21"
                     /label=WPRE
     misc_feature    45..184
                     /vntifkey="21"
                     /label=ITR
     misc_feature    2988..3128
                     /vntifkey="21"
                     /label=ITR
     mutation        2005..2007
                     /vntifkey="62"
                     /label=W391
     mutation        2026..2028
                     /vntifkey="62"
                     /label=V398
BASE COUNT  1343 a 1417 c 1474 g 1341 t
ORIGIN
        1 agcgcccaat acgcaaaccg cctctccccg cgcgttggcc gattcattaa tgcagctgcg
       61 cgctcgctcg ctcactgagg ccgcccgggc aaagcccggg cgtcgggcga cctttggtcg
      121 cccggcctca gtgagcgagc gagcgcgcag agagggagtg gccaactcca tcactagggg
      181 ttccttgtag ttaatgatta acccgccatg ctacttatct acgtagccat gctctaggaa
      241 gatctctgca gagggccctg cgtatgagtg caagtgggtt ttaggaccag gatgaggcgg
      301 ggtgggggtg cctacctgac gaccgacccc gacccactgg acaagcaccc aacccccatt
      361 ccccaaattg cgcatcccct atcagagagg gggaggggaa acaggatgcg gcgaggcgcg
      421 tgcgcactgc cagcttcagc accgcggaca gtgccttcgc ccccgcctgg cggcgcgcgc
      481 caccgccgcc tcagcactga aggcgcgctg acgtcactcg ccggtccccc gcaaactccc
      541 cttcccggcc accttggtcg cgtccgcgcc gccgccggcc cagccggacc gcaccacgcg
      601 aggcgcgaga taggggggca cgggcgcgac catctgcgct gcggcgccgg cgactcagcg
      661 ctgcctcagt ctgcggtggg cagcggagga gtcgtgtcgt gcctgagagc gcagtcgaat
      721 tcaagctgct agcaaggatc cgccaccatg ctgcagaacg agcttgctct taagttggct
      781 ggacttgata ttaacaagac tggaggttct catcatcacc accaccatgg atccgaccaa
      841 ctgactgaag agcagatcgc agaatttaaa gaggctttct ccctatttga caaggacggg
      901 gatgggacaa taacaaccaa ggagctgggg acggtgatgc ggtctctggg gcagaacccc
      961 acagaagcag agctgcagga catgatcaat gaagtagatg ccgacggtga cggcacaatc
     1021 gacttccctg agttcctgac aatgatggca agaaaaatga aagacacaga cagtgaagaa
     1081 gaaattagag aagcgttccg tgtgtttgat aaggatggca atggctacat cagtgcagca
     1141 gagcttcgcc acgtgatgac aaaccttgga gagaagttaa cagatgaaga ggttgatgaa
     1201 atgatcaggg aagcagacat cgatggggat ggtcaggtaa actacgaaga gtttgtagtg
     1261 atgatgacag cgaagctcga gtgcgagaaa atctatgtgc gtgatggagt gctgacgggt
     1321 gatattcata tgatcttgtt gcttgaagga aatgcccatt accgatgtga cttcagaact
     1381 acttacaaag ctaaggagaa gggtgtcaag ttaccaggcg tgcactatgt ggaccacacc
     1441 attgagattt taagccatga caaagattac aacaaggtta agatctatga gtatgctgtt
     1501 gctcattctg gattgcctga caatgccaga cgaggcggta ccggcggatc catggtgagt
     1561 gcgattaagc cagacatgaa gatcaaactg cgtatggaag gcaacgtaaa cgggcaccac
     1621 tttgtgatcg acggagatgg tacaggcaag ccttatgagg gaaaacagac catggatctt
     1681 gaagtcaaag agggcggacc tctgcctttt gcctttgata tcctgaccac tgcattccat
     1741 tacggcaaca gggtattcgt gaaatatcca gacaacatac aagactattt taagcagtcg
     1801 tttcctaagg ggtattcgtg ggaacgaagc atgactttcg aagacggggg catttgctat
     1861 gccagaagcg acataacaat ggaaggggac actttctata ataaagttcg attttatggt
     1921 accaactttc ccgccaatgg tccagttatg cagaagaaga cgctgaaatg gatgccgagc
     1981 tggacgcgtt catcacgtcg taagtggaat aagacaggtc acgcagtcag agctataggt
     2041 cggctgagct cataaaagct tatcgataat caacctctgg attacaaaat ttgtgaaaga
     2101 ttgactggta ttcttaacta tgttgctcct tttacgctat gtggatacgc tgctttaatg
     2161 cctttgtatc atgctattgc ttcccgtatg gctttcattt tctcctcctt gtataaatcc
     2221 tggttgctgt ctctttatga ggagttgtgg cccgttgtca ggcaacgtgg cgtggtgtgc
     2281 actgtgtttg ctgacgcaac ccccactggt tggggcattg ccaccacctg tcagctcctt
     2341 tccgggactt tcgctttccc cctccctatt gccacggcgg aactcatcgc cgcctgcctt
     2401 gcccgctgct ggacaggggc tcggctgttg ggcactgaca attccgtggt gttgtcgggg
     2461 aaatcatcgt cctttccttg gctgctcgcc tgtgttgcca cctggattct gcgcgggacg
     2521 tccttctgct acgtcccttc ggccctcaat ccagcggacc ttccttcccg cggcctgctg
     2581 ccggctctgc ggcctcttcc gcgtcttcgc cttcgccctc agacgagtcg gatctccctt
     2641 tgggccgcct ccccgcatcg ataccgtcga cctcgacccg ggcggccgct tcgagcagac
     2701 atgataagat acattgatga gtttggacaa accacaacta gaatgcagtg aaaaaaatgc
     2761 tttatttgtg aaatttgtga tgctattgct ttatttgtaa ccattataag ctgcaataaa
     2821 caagttaaca acaacaattg cattcatttt atgtttcagg ttcaggggga gatgtgggag
     2881 gttttttaaa gcaagtaaaa cctctacaaa tgtggtaaaa tcgataagga tcttcctaga
     2941 gcatggctac gtagataagt agcatggcgg gttaatcatt aactacaagg aacccctagt
     3001 gatggagttg gccactccct ctctgcgcgc tcgctcgctc actgaggccg ggcgaccaaa
     3061 ggtcgcccga cgcccgggct ttgcccgggc ggcctcagtg agcgagcgag cgcgcagctg
     3121 gcgtaatagc gaagaggccc gcaccgatcg cccttcccaa cagttgcgca gcctgaatgg
     3181 cgaatgggnn nnnnnnnnnn nnnnnnnnnn nnnnnnnnnn nnnnnnnnnn nnnnnnnnnn
     3241 nnnnnnnnnn nnnnnnnnnn nnnnnnnnnn nnnnnnnnnn nnnnnnnnnn nnnnnnnnnn
     3301 nnnnnnnnnn nncnnnnnnn nnnnnnnnnn nnnnnnnnnn nnnnnnnnnn nnnnnnnnnn
     3361 nnnnnnnnnn nnnnnnnnnn nnnnnnnnnn nnnnnnnnnn nnnnannnnn nnnnnnnnnn
     3421 nnnnnnnnnn nnnnnnnnnn nnnnnnnnnn nnnncctttg acgttggagt ccacgttctt
     3481 tnnnnnnnnn nnnnnnnnnn nnnnnnnnnn nnnnnnnnac cctatctcgg tctattcttt
     3541 tgatttataa gggattttgc cgatttcggc ctattggtta aaaaatgagc tgatttaaca
     3601 aaaatttaac gcgaatttta acaaaatatt aacgcttaca atttaggtgg cacttttcgg
     3661 ggaaatgtgc gcggaacccc tatttgttta tttttctaaa tacattcaaa tatgtatccg
     3721 ctcatgagac aataaccctg ataaatgctt caataatatt gaaaaaggaa gagtatgagt
     3781 attcaacatt tccgtgtcgc ccttattccc ttttttgcgg cattttgcct tcctgttttt
     3841 gctcacccag aaacgctggt gaaagtaaaa gatgctgaag atcagttggg tgcacgagtg
     3901 ggttacatcg aactggatct caacagcggt aagatccttg agagttttcg ccccgaagaa
     3961 cgttttccaa tgatgagcac ttttaaagtt ctgctatgtg gcgcggtatt atcccgtatt
     4021 gacgccgggc aagagcaact cggtcgccgc atacactatt ctcagaatga cttggttgag
     4081 tactcaccag tcacagaaaa gcatcttacg gatggcatga cagtaagaga attatgcagt
     4141 gctgccataa ccatgagtga taacactgcg gccaacttac ttctgacaac gatcggagga
     4201 ccgaaggagc taaccgcttt tttgcacaac atgggggatc atgtaactcg ccttgatcgt
     4261 tgggaaccgg agctgaatga agccatacca aacgacgagc gtgacaccac gatgcctgta
     4321 gcaatggcaa caacgttgcg caaactatta actggcgaac tacttactct agcttcccgg
     4381 caacaattaa tagactggat ggaggcggat aaagttgcag gaccacttct gcgctcggcc
     4441 cttccggctg gctggtttat tgctgataaa tctggagccg gtgagcgtgg gtctcgcggt
     4501 atcattgcag cactggggcc agatggtaag ccctcccgta tcgtagttat ctacacgacg
     4561 gggagtcagg caactatgga tgaacgaaat agacagatcg ctgagatagg tgcctcactg
     4621 attaagcatt ggtaactgtc agaccaagtt tactcatata tactttagat tgatttaaaa
     4681 cttcattttt aatttaaaag gatctaggtg aagatccttt ttgataatct catgaccaaa
     4741 atcccttaac gtgagttttc gttccactga gcgtcagacc ccgtagaaaa gatcaaagga
     4801 tcttcttgag atcctttttt tctgcgcgta atctgctgct tgcaaacaaa aaaaccaccg
     4861 ctaccagcgg tggtttgttt gccggatcaa gagctaccaa ctctttttcc gaaggtaact
     4921 ggcttcagca gagcgcagat accaaatact gttcttctag tgtagccgta gttaggccac
     4981 cacttcaaga actctgtagc accgcctaca tacctcgctc tgctaatcct gttaccagtg
     5041 gctgctgcca gtggcgataa gtcgtgtctt accgggttgg actcaagacg atagttaccg
     5101 gataaggcgc agcggtcggg ctgaacgggg ggttcgtgca cacagcccag cttggagcga
     5161 acgacctaca ccgaactgag atacctacag cgtgagctat gagaaagcgc cacgcttccc
     5221 gaagggagaa aggcggacag gtatccggta agcggcaggg tcggaacagg agagcgcacg
     5281 agggagcttc cagggggaaa cgcctggtat ctttatagtc ctgtcgggtt tcgccacctc
     5341 tgacttgagc gtcgattttt gtgatgctcg tcaggggggc ggagcctatg gaaaaacgcc
     5401 agcaacgcgg cctttttacg gttcctggcc ttttgctggc cttttgctca catgttcttt
     5461 cctgcgttat cccctgattc tgtggataac cgtattaccg cctttgagtg agctgatacc
     5521 gctcgccgca gccgaacgac cgagcgcagc gagtcagtga gcgaggaagc ggaag
//
