>Addgene plasmid #119723 | pAAV_hsyn_NES-his-CaMPARI2-F391W-L398V | addgene full sequence | sequence record 232115 | Addgene NGS Result
[66 nt withheld, positions 1-66]
CCCATTCGCCATTCAGGCTGCGCAACTGTTGGGAAGGGCGATCGGTGCGGGCCTCTTCGCTATTACGCCA
GCTGCGCGCTCGCTCGCTCACTGAGGCCGCCCGGGCAAAGCCCGGGCGTCGGGCGACCTTTGGTCGCCCG
GCCTCAGTGAGCGAGCGAGCGCGCAGAGAGGGAGTGGCCAACTCCATCACTAGGGGTTCCTTGTAGTTAA
TGATTAACCCGCCATGCTACTTATCTACGTAGCCATGCTCTAGGAAGATCTCTGCAGAGGGCCCTGCGTA
TGAGTGCAAGTGGGTTTTAGGACCAGGATGAGGCGGGGTGGGGGTGCCTACCTGACGACCGACCCCGACC
CACTGGACAAGCACCCAACCCCCATTCCCCAAATTGCGCATCCCCTATCAGAGAGGGGGAGGGGAAACAG
GATGCGGCGAGGCGCGTGCGCACTGCCAGCTTCAGCACCGCGGACAGTGCCTTCGCCCCCGCCTGGCGGC
GCGCGCCACCGCCGCCTCAGCACTGAAGGCGCGCTGACGTCACTCGCCGGTCCCCCGCAAACTCCCCTTC
CCGGCCACCTTGGTCGCGTCCGCGCCGCCGCCGGCCCAGCCGGACCGCACCACGCGAGGCGCGAGATAGG
GGGGCACGGGCGCGACCATCTGCGCTGCGGCGCCGGCGACTCAGCGCTGCCTCAGTCTGCGGTGGGCAGC
GGAGGAGTCGTGTCGTGCCTGAGAGCGCAGTCGAATTCAAGCTGCTAGCAAGGATCCGCCACCATGCTGC
AGAACGAGCTTGCTCTTAAGTTGGCTGGACTTGATATTAACAAGACTGGAGGTTCTCATCATCACCACCA
CCATGGATCCGACCAACTGACTGAAGAGCAGATCGCAGAATTTAAAGAGGCTTTCTCCCTATTTGACAAG
GACGGGGATGGGACAATAACAACCAAGGAGCTGGGGACGGTGATGCGGTCTCTGGGGCAGAACCCCACAG
AAGCAGAGCTGCAGGACATGATCAATGAAGTAGATGCCGACGGTGACGGCACAATCGACTTCCCTGAGTT
CCTGACAATGATGGCAAGAAAAATGAAAGACACAGACAGTGAAGAAGAAATTAGAGAAGCGTTCCGTGTG
TTTGATAAGGATGGCAATGGCTACATCAGTGCAGCAGAGCTTCGCCACGTGATGACAAACCTTGGAGAGA
AGTTAACAGATGAAGAGGTTGATGAAATGATCAGGGAAGCAGACATCGATGGGGATGGTCAGGTAAACTA
CGAAGAGTTTGTAGTGATGATGACAGCGAAGCTCGAGTGCGAGAAAATCTATGTGCGTGATGGAGTGCTG
ACGGGTGATATTCATATGATCTTGTTGCTTGAAGGAAATGCCCATTACCGATGTGACTTCAGAACTACTT
ACAAAGCTAAGGAGAAGGGTGTCAAGTTACCAGGCGTGCACTATGTGGACCACACCATTGAGATTTTAAG
CCATGACAAAGATTACAACAAGGTTAAGATCTATGAGTATGCTGTTGCTCATTCTGGATTGCCTGACAAT
GCCAGACGAGGCGGTACCGGCGGATCCATGGTGAGTGCGATTAAGCCAGACATGAAGATCAAACTGCGTA
TGGAAGGCAACGTAAACGGGCACCACTTTGTGATCGACGGAGATGGTACAGGCAAGCCTTATGAGGGAAA
ACAGACCATGGATCTTGAAGTCAAAGAGGGCGGACCTCTGCCTTTTGCCTTTGATATCCTGACCACTGCA
TTCCATTACGGCAACAGGGTATTCGTGAAATATCCAGACAACATACAAGACTATTTTAAGCAGTCGTTTC
CTAAGGGGTATTCGTGGGAACGAAGCATGACTTTCGAAGACGGGGGCATTTGCTATGCCAGAAGCGACAT
AACAATGGAAGGGGACACTTTCTATAATAAAGTTCGATTTTATGGTACCAACTTTCCCGCCAATGGTCCA
GTTATGCAGAAGAAGACGCTGAAATGGATGCCGAGCTGGACGCGTTCATCACGTCGTAAGTGGAATAAGA
CAGGTCACGCAGTCAGAGCTATAGGTCGGCTGAGCTCATAAAAGCTTATCGATAATCAACCTCTGGATTA
CAAAATTTGTGAAAGATTGACTGGTATTCTTAACTATGTTGCTCCTTTTACGCTATGTGGATACGCTGCT
TTAATGCCTTTGTATCATGCTATTGCTTCCCGTATGGCTTTCATTTTCTCCTCCTTGTATAAATCCTGGT
TGCTGTCTCTTTATGAGGAGTTGTGGCCCGTTGTCAGGCAACGTGGCGTGGTGTGCACTGTGTTTGCTGA
CGCAACCCCCACTGGTTGGGGCATTGCCACCACCTGTCAGCTCCTTTCCGGGACTTTCGCTTTCCCCCTC
CCTATTGCCACGGCGGAACTCATCGCCGCCTGCCTTGCCCGCTGCTGGACAGGGGCTCGGCTGTTGGGCA
CTGACAATTCCGTGGTGTTGTCGGGGAAATCATCGTCCTTTCCTTGGCTGCTCGCCTGTGTTGCCACCTG
GATTCTGCGCGGGACGTCCTTCTGCTACGTCCCTTCGGCCCTCAATCCAGCGGACCTTCCTTCCCGCGGC
CTGCTGCCGGCTCTGCGGCCTCTTCCGCGTCTTCGCCTTCGCCCTCAGACGAGTCGGATCTCCCTTTGGG
CCGCCTCCCCGCATCGATACCGTCGACCTCGACCCGGGCGGCCGCTTCGAGCAGACATGATAAGATACAT
TGATGAGTTTGGACAAACCACAACTAGAATGCAGTGAAAAAAATGCTTTATTTGTGAAATTTGTGATGCT
ATTGCTTTATTTGTAACCATTATAAGCTGCAATAAACAAGTTAACAACAACAATTGCATTCATTTTATGT
TTCAGGTTCAGGGGGAGATGTGGGAGGTTTTTTAAAGCAAGTAAAACCTCTACAAATGTGGTAAAATCGA
TAAGGATCTTCCTAGAGCATGGCTACGTAGATAAGTAGCATGGCGGGTTAATCATTAACTACAAGGAACC
CCTAGTGATGGAGTTGGCCACTCCCTCTCTGCGCGCTCGCTCGCTCACTGACTCGCTGCGCTCGGTCGTT
CGGCTGCGGCGAGCGGTATCAGCTCACTCAAAGGCGGTAATACGGTTATCCACAGAATCAGGGGATAACG
CAGGAAAGAACATGTGAGCAAAAGGCCAGCAAAAGGCCAGGAACCGTAAAAAGGCCGCGTTGCTGGCGTT
TTTCCATAGGCTCCGCCCCCCTGACGAGCATCACAAAAATCGACGCTCAAGTCAGAGGTGGCGAAACCCG
ACAGGACTATAAAGATACCAGGCGTTTCCCCCTGGAAGCTCCCTCGTGCGCTCTCCTGTTCCGACCCTGC
CGCTTACCGGATACCTGTCCGCCTTTCTCCCTTCGGGAAGCGTGGCGCTTTCTCATAGCTCACGCTGTAG
GTATCTCAGTTCGGTGTAGGTCGTTCGCTCCAAGCTGGGCTGTGTGCACGAACCCCCCGTTCAGCCCGAC
CGCTGCGCCTTATCCGGTAACTATCGTCTTGAGTCCAACCCGGTAAGACACGACTTATCGCCACTGGCAG
CAGCCACTGGTAACAGGATTAGCAGAGCGAGGTATGTAGGCGGTGCTACAGAGTTCTTGAAGTGGTGGCC
TAACTACGGCTACACTAGAAGAACAGTATTTGGTATCTGCGCTCTGCTGAAGCCAGTTACCTTCGGAAAA
AGAGTTGGTAGCTCTTGATCCGGCAAACAAACCACCGCTGGTAGCGGTGGTTTTTTTGTTTGCAAGCAGC
AGATTACGCGCAGAAAAAAAGGATCTCAAGAAGATCCTTTGATCTTTTCTACGGGGTCTGACGCTCAGTG
GAACGAAAACTCACGTTAAGGGATTTTGGTCATGAGATTATCAAAAAGGATCTTCACCTAGATCCTTTTA
AATTAAAAATGAAGTTTTAAATCAATCTAAAGTATATATGAGTAAACTTGGTCTGACAGTTACCAATGCT
TAATCAGTGAGGCACCTATCTCAGCGATCTGTCTATTTCGTTCATCCATAGTTGCCTGACTCCCCGTCGT
GTAGATAACTACGATACGGGAGGGCTTACCATCTGGCCCCAGTGCTGCAATGATACCGCGAGACCCACGC
TCACCGGCTCCAGATTTATCAGCAATAAACCAGCCAGCCGGAAGGGCCGAGCGCAGAAGTGGTCCTGCAA
CTTTATCCGCCTCCATCCAGTCTATTAATTGTTGCCGGGAAGCTAGAGTAAGTAGTTCGCCAGTTAATAG
TTTGCGCAACGTTGTTGCCATTGCTACAGGCATCGTGGTGTCACGCTCGTCGTTTGGTATGGCTTCATTC
AGCTCCGGTTCCCAACGATCAAGGCGAGTTACATGATCCCCCATGTTGTGCAAAAAAGCGGTTAGCTCCT
TCGGTCCTCCGATCGTTGTCAGAAGTAAGTTGGCCGCAGTGTTATCACTCATGGTTATGGCAGCACTGCA
TAATTCTCTTACTGTCATGCCATCCGTAAGATGCTTTTCTGTGACTGGTGAGTACTCAACCAAGTCATTC
TGAGAATAGTGTATGCGGCGACCGAGTTGCTCTTGCCCGGCGTCAATACGGGATAATACCGCGCCACATA
GCAGAACTTTAAAAGTGCTCATCATTGGAAAACGTTCTTCGGGGCGAAAACTCTCAAGGATCTTACCGCT
GTTGAGATCCAGTTCGATGTAACCCACTCGTGCACCCAACTGATCTTCAGCATCTTTTACTTTCACCAGC
GTTTCTGGGTGAGCAAAAACAGGAAGGCAAAATGCCGCAAAAAAGGGAATAAGGGCGACACGGAAATGTT
GAATACTCATACTCTTCCTTTTTCAATATTATTGAAGCATTTATCAGGGTTATTGTCTCATGAGCGGATA
CATATTTGAATGTATTTAGAAAAATAAACAAATAGGGGTTCCGCGCACATTTCCCCGAAAAGTGCCACCT
AAATTGTAAGCGTTAATATTTTGTTAAAATTCGCGTTAAATTTTTGTTAAATCAGCTCATTTTTTAACCA
ATAGGCCGAAATCGGCAAAATCCCTTATAAATCAAAAGAATAGACCGAGATAGGGT
[37 nt withheld, positions 5163-5199]
AAAGAACGTGGACTCCAACGTCAAAGG
[49 nt withheld, positions 5227-5275]
T
[91 nt withheld, positions 5277-5367]
G
[58 nt withheld, positions 5369-5426]
Features (pLannotate 1.2.2; 16 found; start..end, strand, type, name):
     71..140     -  CDS            lacZα (fragment): LacZα fragment of β-galactosidase; lacZ fragment
    135..267     -  repeat_region  AAV2 ITR (fragment): inverted terminal repeat of adeno-associated virus serotype 2 inverted
    349..796     +  promoter       hSyn promoter: human synapsin I promoter; confers neuron-specific expression (Kügler et al., 2003)
    917..1357    +  CDS            calmodulin: calcium-binding protein
   1367..1615    +  CDS            mEos4a (fragment): fixation-resistant green-to-red photoswitchable fluorescent protein (Paez-Segala et al., 2015) derived from mEos2
   1634..2062    +  CDS            mEos4a (fragment): mEos4a is a photoconvertible red fluorescent protein published in 2015, derived from Lobophyllia hemprichii. It has moderate acid sensitivity.
   2078..2134    +  CDS            calmodulin-binding peptide: calmodulin-binding peptide from avian smooth muscle myosin light chain kinase
   2150..2738    +  misc_feature   WPRE: woodchuck hepatitis virus posttranscriptional regulatory element
   2739..2758    +  misc_feature   MCS (fragment): pBluescript multiple cloning site
   2787..2908    -  polyA_signal   SV40 poly(A) signal: SV40 polyadenylation signal
   2931..2999    -  CDS            large T antigen (fragment): large T antigen from SV40 (simian virus 40)
   3070..3127    +  repeat_region  AAV2 ITR (fragment): inverted terminal repeat of adeno-associated virus serotype 2 inverted
   3287..3875    -  rep_origin     ori: high-copy-number ColE1/pMB1/pBR322/pUC origin of replication
   4046..4906    -  CDS            AmpR: β-lactamase; bla; confers resistance to ampicillin, carbenicillin, and related antibiotics
   4907..5011    -  promoter       AmpR promoter: bla
   5064..66      -  rep_origin     f1 ori (across the origin) (sequence partly withheld): f1 bacteriophage origin of replication; arrow indicates direction of (+) strand synthesis
