[The description below was written by a language model from this plasmid's Addgene catalogue record and the feature table of its GenBank file; any pLannotate feature table in this document was generated separately and was not available to it.]
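Description:
pAAV_hsyn_NES-his-CaMPARI2-F391W-L398V is a 5,575 bp AAV transfer plasmid built on the Stratagene pAAV backbone. It is intended for mammalian expression, either by direct transfection or, more typically, by packaging into recombinant adeno-associated virus for delivery to neurons. It is a high-copy plasmid selected with ampicillin. A recombination-deficient host strain is recommended, which is usual for AAV plasmids because the repeat-rich inverted terminal repeats tend to rearrange. The feature table of the accompanying sequence file was not available here; what was visible is mostly software metadata and an oligo list. The ITRs, the polyadenylation signal and any post-transcriptional element such as WPRE therefore cannot be confirmed from the annotations.

The payload is a 1,308 bp synthetic coding sequence for CaMPARI2, driven by the human synapsin-1 (hSyn1) promoter, which restricts expression largely to neurons. The catalogue lists the insert twice, but this appears to be a duplicated entry rather than two copies. CaMPARI2 is a photoconvertible fluorescent protein-based calcium integrator: it converts irreversibly from green to red only when photoconverting light coincides with elevated calcium, leaving a permanent mark on cells that were active during the illumination window. This variant carries the F391W and L398V substitutions, which give a stated calcium affinity (Kd) of 174 nM. The N-terminus carries a nuclear export signal, which keeps the sensor in the cytoplasm, and a His tag for detection or purification. The construct is used to label and later identify active neuron populations in culture, in tissue or in vivo, and variants with other affinities allow sensitivity to be matched to the expected activity levels.
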