Addgene plasmid #119723: pAAV_hsyn_NES-his-CaMPARI2-F391W-L398V
Purpose: AAV vector expressing CaMPARI2_F391W-L398V (Kd = 174nM), a photoconvertible fluorescent protein-based calcium integrator, in neurons
Depositing lab: Thomas Oertner. Depositing organization: Universitaetsklinikum Hamburg-Eppendorf. Publication: Improved methods for marking active neuron populations. Moeyaert B, Holt G, Madangopal R, Perez-Alvarez A, Fearey BC, Trojanowski NF, Ledderose J, Zolnik TA, Das A, Patel D, Brown TA, Sachdev RNS, Eickholt BJ, Larkum ME, Turrigiano GG, Dana H, Gee CE, Oertner TG, Hope BT, Schreiter ER. Nat Commun. 2018 Oct 25;9(1):4440. doi: 10.1038/s41467-018-06935-2. PubMed 30361563.
Backbone
  Vector backbone: pAAV
  Backbone manufacturer: Stratagene
  Backbone size w/o insert (bp): 4267
  Total vector size (bp): 5575
  Vector type: Mammalian Expression, AAV
Growth in bacteria
  Bacterial resistance: Ampicillin, 100 μg/mL
  Growth temperature: 37°C
  Growth strain: NEB Stable
  Copy number: High Copy
Gene/Insert 1
  Gene/Insert name: CaMPARI2
  Species: Synthetic
  Insert size (bp): 1308
  Mutation: F391W, L398V
  Promoter: hSyn1
  Tag / fusion protein: NES-his (N terminal on insert)
  Cloning method: Unknown
  Sequencing primers: 5′ syn-sense2 GACTCAGCGCTGCCTCAGTCTG; 3′ P5E gtaatccagaggttgattatcg
Gene/Insert 2
  Gene/Insert name: CaMPARI2
  Species: Synthetic
  Insert size (bp): 1308
  Cloning method: Unknown
  Sequencing primers: 5′ syn-sense2 GACTCAGCGCTGCCTCAGTCTG; 3′ P5E gtaatccagaggttgattatcg
Resource information
  A portion of this plasmid was derived from a plasmid made by: CaMPARI 2.0 was a kind gift of Eric Schreiter Lab (Janelia Farm)
Terms and licenses: Academic/Nonprofit Terms; Industry Terms: Not Available to Industry
How to cite: pAAV_hsyn_NES-his-CaMPARI2-F391W-L398V was a gift from Thomas Oertner (Addgene plasmid # 119723 ; http://n2t.net/addgene:119723 ; RRID:Addgene_119723)
